# Supplementary material for: Genome Position Does Not Impact Transgene Expression Efficiency in the Ancient Red Alga Cyanidioschyzon merolae
Source: bioRxiv preprint, doi:10.64898/2026.01.31.703004, version 1 (2026-01-31)
Supplement: Supplemental File 1 - All Plasmids [file 703004_file03.txt]

LOCUS       NL001                   7211 bp    DNA     circular SYN 18-DEC-2023
DEFINITION  pUC57-Kan-CMT608-CMT610.
ACCESSION   .
VERSION     .
KEYWORDS    .
SOURCE      synthetic DNA construct
  ORGANISM  synthetic DNA construct
REFERENCE   1  (bases 1 to 7211)
  AUTHORS   .
  TITLE     Direct Submission
  JOURNAL   Exported Jan 8, 2026 from SnapGene 8.0.3
            https://www.snapgene.com
FEATURES             Location/Qualifiers
     source          1..7211
                     /mol_type="other DNA"
                     /organism="synthetic DNA construct"
     misc_feature    435..987
                     /label=CMT608-CMT610-HR-L
                     /note="color: #55aa00; direction: RIGHT"
     promoter        988..1487
                     /label=pCPCC
                     /note="color: #00ff00; direction: RIGHT"
     CDS             1491..1493
                     /codon_start=1
                     /product="Start site
                     "
                     /label=Start site
                     /note="color: #ff0000"
                     /translation="M"
     CDS             1494..1739
                     /codon_start=1
                     /product="DNA Gyrase B transit peptide Optimized 
                     "
                     /label=CTP CMH166C
                     /note="color: #c54183"
                     /translation="NATYAFVSTIGVGCGSYWSGTCLCRSSSRERPNAPKLSSRWPQRG
                     ALLCSGVEQVQPVPGFRDSTASNANTFPKSGSEYTAA"
     CDS             1746..1751
                     /codon_start=1
                     /label=GS
                     /note="color: #993366"
                     /translation="GS"
     CDS             1758..1769
                     /codon_start=1
                     /label=GSGS-Linker
                     /note="color: #993366"
                     /translation="GSGS"
     CDS             1770..2483
                     /codon_start=1
                     /product="yellow fluorescent protein published in 2006, 
                     derived from Aequorea victoria. "
                     /label=mVenus optimized
                     /note="MVenus YFP back translated and optimized with RE 
                     restrictions and cm codon table 19cds"
                     /note="color: #ffff00"
                     /translation="VSKGEELFTGVVPILVELDGDVNGHKFSVSGEGEGDATYGKLTLK
                     LICTTGKLPVPWPTLVTTLGYGLQCFARYPDHMKQHDFFKSAMPEGYVQERTIFFKDDG
                     NYKTRAEVKFEGDTLVNRIELKGIDFKEDGNILGHKLEYNYNSHNVYITADKQKNGIKA
                     NFKIRHNIEDGGVQLADHYQQNTPIGDGPVLLPDNHYLSYQSKLSKDPNEKRDHMVLLE
                     FVTAAGITLGMDELYK"
     CDS             2484..2495
                     /codon_start=1
                     /label=GSGS-linker
                     /note="color: #993366"
                     /translation="GSGS"
     CDS             2508..2531
                     /codon_start=1
                     /product="peptide that binds Strep-Tactin(R), an engineered
                     form of streptavidin"
                     /label=Strep-Tag II
                     /note="color: #cc99b2"
                     /translation="WSHPQFEK"
     terminator      2535..2787
                     /label=NOS terminator
                     /note="nopaline synthase terminator and poly(A) signal"
                     /note="color: #ffffff"
     promoter        2800..3399
                     /label=pAPCC
                     /note="color: #339966; direction: RIGHT"
     CDS             3406..3408
                     /codon_start=1
                     /product="Start site"
                     /label=Start site
                     /note="color: #ff0000"
                     /translation="M"
     CDS             3409..3585
                     /codon_start=1
                     /product="chloroplastic transit peptide apcc optimized "
                     /label=CTP CMO250C
                     /note="color: #993366"
                     /translation="FVQTSFFGTGVKASAKSAESQRCLAHSSWSVRMTGYDMNGSSAGN
                     LGPRRIKSSGVAND"
     CDS             3592..4236
                     /codon_start=1
                     /product="chloramphenicol acetyltransferase CAT from S.a. 
                     optimized "
                     /label=CAT
                     /note="color: #00ffff"
                     /translation="NFNKIDLDNWKRKEIFNHYLNQQTTFSITTEIDISVLYRNIKQEG
                     YKFYPAFIFLVTRVINSNTAFRTGYNSDGELGYWDKLEPLYTIFDGVSKTFSGIWTPVK
                     NDFKEFYDLYLSDVEKYNGSGKLFPKTPIPENAFSLSIIPWTSFTGFNLNINNNSNYLL
                     PIITAGKFINKGNSIYLPLSLQVHHSVCDGYHAGLFMNSIQELSDRPNDWLL"
     CDS             4243..4266
                     /codon_start=1
                     /product="FLAG(R) epitope tag, followed by an enterokinase 
                     cleavage site"
                     /label=FLAG
                     /note="color: #cc99b2"
                     /translation="DYKDDDDK"
     3'UTR           4270..4466
                     /label=Beta tubulin 3'UTR
                     /note="Beta tubulin 3'UTR"
                     /note="color: #ff0000"
     misc_feature    complement(4467..5060)
                     /label=CMT608-CMT610-HR-R
                     /note="color: #55aa00; direction: LEFT"
     primer_bind     complement(5121..5137)
                     /label=M13 rev
                     /note="common sequencing primer, one of multiple similar 
                     variants"
                     /note="color: #a020f0; direction: LEFT"
     protein_bind    5145..5161
                     /label=lac operator
                     /bound_moiety="lac repressor encoded by lacI"
                     /note="The lac repressor binds to the lac operator to 
                     inhibit transcription in E. coli. This inhibition can be 
                     relieved by adding lactose or 
                     isopropyl-beta-D-thiogalactopyranoside (IPTG)."
                     /note="color: #31849b"
     promoter        complement(join(5169..5175,5176..5193,5194..5199))
                     /label=lac promoter
                     /note="promoter for the E. coli lac operon"
                     /note="This reverse directional feature has 3 segments:
                        1: 5169 .. 5175 / #ffffff / -10
                        2: 5176 .. 5193 / #ffffff
                        3: 5194 .. 5199 / #ffffff / -35"
     protein_bind    5214..5235
                     /label=CAP binding site
                     /bound_moiety="E. coli catabolite activator protein"
                     /note="CAP binding activates transcription in the presence 
                     of cAMP."
                     /note="color: #31849b"
     rep_origin      complement(5505..6133)
                     /direction=LEFT
                     /label=ColE1 origin
                     /note="color: #4682b4"
     misc_feature    complement(5508..6122)
                     /label=rep\(pMB1)
                     /note="vntifkey=""21"" - label=rep(pMB1) - 
                     ApEinfo_fwdcolor=#ff0000 - ApEinfo_revcolor=#ff0000 - 
                     ApEinfo_graphicformat=arrow_data {{0 1 2 0 0 -1} {} 0} - 
                     width 5 offset 0 -"
                     /note="2050..2664"
                     /note="color: #dc143c; direction: LEFT"
     CDS             complement(6289..7098)
                     /codon_start=1
                     /gene="aph(3')-Ia"
                     /product="aminoglycoside phosphotransferase"
                     /label=KanR
                     /note="confers resistance to kanamycin in bacteria or G418 
                     (Geneticin(R)) in eukaryotes"
                     /note="color: #ccffcc"
                     /translation="MSHIQRETSRPRLNSNMDADLYGYKWARDNVGQSGATIYRLYGKP
                     DAPELFLKHGKGSVANDVTDEMVRLNWLTEFMPLPTIKHFIRTPDDAWLLTTAIPGKTA
                     FQVLEEYPDSGENIVDALAVFLRRLHSIPVCNCPFNSDRVFRLAQAQSRMNNGLVDASD
                     FDDERNGWPVEQVWKEMHKLLPFSPDSVVTHGDFSLDNLIFDEGKLIGCIDVGRVGIAD
                     RYQDLAILWNCLGEFSPSLQKRLFQKYGIDNPDMNKLQFHLMLDEFF"
ORIGIN
        1 tcgcgcgttt cggtgatgac ggtgaaaacc tctgacacat gcagctcccg gagacggtca
       61 cagcttgtct gtaagcggat gccgggagca gacaagcccg tcagggcgcg tcagcgggtg
      121 ttggcgggtg tcggggctgg cttaactatg cggcatcaga gcagattgta ctgagagtgc
      181 accatatgcg gtgtgaaata ccgcacagat gcgtaaggag aaaataccgc atcaggcgcc
      241 attcgccatt caggctgcgc aactgttggg aagggcgatc ggtgcgggcc tcttcgctat
      301 tacgccagct ggcgaaaggg ggatgtgctg caaggcgatt aagttgggta acgccagggt
      361 tttcccagtc acgacgttgt aaaacgacgg ccagagaatt cgagctcggt acctcgcgaa
      421 tacatctaga tgacgtcgtg ttgaaaacgc aatatgctca tccgaataca aagctgaata
      481 taaccttata cagtgtgaca tagctgcttc cactcgaata ttgctacacc tgtgtcagca
      541 taaattggaa cgtattcact tgggcaactc gggcctgctc actagagtct aggtgtcatc
      601 caattgttat caacactagg ctttgcgggc tcgttatcca actaccttct tttcctcact
      661 ctctaacctc tcaacttata acacatcggc ctctccgtgt catgccgctg cattggcacc
      721 agtcgcagga tcctgatagc ggcattcgag tcccgagttg gctgctgacg gcagctgtcg
      781 acgcattgca tgcaccgacg gaagttgcga ccgatgcccc gcgtcccatg ttcatctatt
      841 cgcatggagc cgcaatgcgc tgttcgcagt gcagacgcac ctgactacgg tcagctgttc
      901 ccatttgtgc acgagcacac ctgctccacc tgcgagcacc gccccgtaca gtgtcgacgc
      961 tggcttcggc acccagcaca taccgttcac tagcccggtg aactcggccg gtcagccaaa
     1021 tcctccaccc ggaaggttcg caccgtcact gcagcgagcg cagtccaagc ctctaggcgc
     1081 ggtaggcgtg caggatgcgc gtccaattcg gcaagatgcg ctgccggcat gcccgcccat
     1141 gtgtcggacc cattccgtgc aagcgaggca cgtcgagcga tttggggcgc gtgcataggc
     1201 ccgcgcacga tgaacgatct ggttgcatgc gtacacaaac aggacttttc tgaccatgat
     1261 gtccctattc ggacatgacg catcgcgcac ttccgcaaca cctcgttgct gggcgcagcc
     1321 ggccgcggca cctcgcgagc acgccggcct cggcagcgcg agcgcattag cgagatcccc
     1381 gacgacggac gtgggtcgag attcgatttc ggaggccgca cgacgcaaaa aggtcattcg
     1441 agtttgtgtc tgcggactct gaacgttcct cgtaaagcac ttctgatcat atgaacgcga
     1501 cgtacgcttt cgtgtcgacg atcggcgtgg gctgcggctc gtactggtcg ggcacgtgcc
     1561 tgtgccgctc gtcgtcgcgc gagcgcccga acgcgccgaa gctgtcgtcg cgctggccgc
     1621 agcgcggcgc gctgctgtgc tcgggcgtgg agcaggtgca gccggtgccg ggcttccgcg
     1681 actcgacggc gtcgaacgcg aacacgttcc cgaagtcggg ctcggagtac acggcggcgg
     1741 gatccggcag cagatctggc agcggcagcg tgtcgaaggg cgaggagctg ttcacgggcg
     1801 tggtgccgat cctggtggag ctggacggcg acgtgaacgg ccacaagttc tcggtgtcgg
     1861 gcgagggcga gggcgacgcg acgtacggca agctgacgct gaagctgatc tgcacgacgg
     1921 gcaagctgcc ggtgccgtgg ccgacgctgg tgacgacgct gggctacggc ctgcagtgct
     1981 tcgcgcgcta cccggaccac atgaagcagc acgacttctt caagtcggcg atgccggagg
     2041 gctacgtgca ggagcgcacg atcttcttca aggacgacgg caactacaag acgcgcgcgg
     2101 aggtgaagtt cgagggcgac acgctggtga accgcatcga gctgaagggc atcgacttca
     2161 aggaggacgg caacatcctg ggccacaagc tggagtacaa ctacaactcg cacaacgtgt
     2221 acatcacggc ggacaagcag aagaacggca tcaaggcgaa cttcaagatc cgccacaaca
     2281 tcgaggacgg cggcgtgcag ctggcggacc actaccagca gaacacgccg atcggcgacg
     2341 gcccggtgct gctgccggac aaccactacc tgtcgtacca gtcgaagctg tcgaaggacc
     2401 cgaacgagaa gcgcgaccac atggtgctgc tggagttcgt gacggcggcg ggcatcacgc
     2461 tgggcatgga cgagctgtac aagggcagcg gcagcgatat cgaattctgg tcgcacccgc
     2521 agttcgagaa gtaagatcgt tcaaacattt ggcaataaag tttcttaaga ttgaatcctg
     2581 ttgccggtct tgcgatgatt atcctataat ttctgttgaa ttacgttaag catgtaataa
     2641 ttaacatgta atgcatgacg ttatttatga gatgggtttt tatgattaga gtcccgcaat
     2701 tatacattta atacgcgata gaaaacaaaa tatagcgcgc aaactaggat aaattatcgc
     2761 gcgcggtgtc atctatgtta ctagatcact agtacgcgtc gacgagaacg tataaggagt
     2821 gcgcacggcg ttttgttaca ataccgatag atgagtttcg aacatcgcat tcacaccatg
     2881 agcgggggcg cacgctccag agagtggaga tggaaaagtg ccagcggagc cctgaggatg
     2941 caaaaaagta cggaccgctg acggaagggc aaatggaaag gagggcgaaa cttcgagggc
     3001 tacttgcatt agtaagtaca accaacgatg gtaagaaacg tatggagttt gcgaaccgag
     3061 actttaacgc tgccatcaat atcaggagat gtgcggtgct ggagacgagg cctccagagt
     3121 gaacaagaag gtactttttt ggacaacctt ctaaggtcga actatatgag ataaaattgg
     3181 aagaagtagt tggtggccgg tccaaaaaga cggggaggcg tctgcacatc agttggagac
     3241 gttttgtcca aggcgcgccg atcgccacta ctgtacacgg ccggcgagaa cgtggcgaga
     3301 atacgcaagc gagctcgccg gctgcgctcg ctgcaccacc gtcttttgac tcacaacttc
     3361 gcgatctctt tgttctctgt gtttcttcgt tcgttgaccc ctaggatgtt cgtgcaaacg
     3421 tcgttcttcg gcacgggcgt gaaggcgtcg gcgaagtcgg cggagtcgca gcgctgcctg
     3481 gcgcactcgt cgtggtcggt gcgcatgacg ggctacgaca tgaacggctc gtcggcgggc
     3541 aacctgggcc cgcgccgcat caagtcgtcg ggcgtggcga acgacaagct taacttcaac
     3601 aagatcgacc tggacaactg gaagcgcaag gaaatcttca accactacct gaaccagcag
     3661 acgacgttct cgatcacgac ggagatcgac atctcggtgc tgtaccgcaa catcaagcag
     3721 gagggctaca agttctaccc ggcgttcatc ttcctggtga cgcgcgtgat caactcgaac
     3781 acggcgttcc gcacgggcta caactcggac ggcgagctgg gctactggga caagctggag
     3841 ccgctgtaca cgatcttcga cggcgtgagc aagacgttct cgggcatctg gacgccggtg
     3901 aagaacgact tcaaggagtt ctacgacctg tacctgtcgg acgtggagaa gtacaacggc
     3961 tcgggcaagc tgttcccaaa gacgccgatc ccggagaatg cgttctcgct gtcgatcatc
     4021 ccgtggacct cgttcacggg cttcaacctg aacatcaaca acaactcgaa ctacctgctg
     4081 ccgatcatca cggcgggcaa gttcatcaac aagggcaact cgatctacct gccgctgtcg
     4141 ctgcaggtgc accactcggt gtgcgacggc taccacgcgg gcctgttcat gaactcgatc
     4201 caggagctgt cggaccgccc gaacgactgg ctgctgctcg aggactacaa ggacgacgac
     4261 gacaagtaaa ctagctattt atctggtaca tatcattcat aagcacatgt ttttgcgttg
     4321 aaacccggta aaacactcat gacgttttgt gttgaattgc aaccagcacg ttatcgacca
     4381 gctctcgaac aaaacatcgc tttatacggg agaagttgct gcggtattga ccagagcgta
     4441 cgaaaacttg tgcaggcaaa aagtgtccca ggtgcaaaag cctcgcctcg ataccctcct
     4501 gcgtcttggt gcccagcgct ataccttaca agcaatggct ttgtctgggc gatccccacg
     4561 gcgtctactc ggtctgttgc acatgcaagt gcgcgctgtt ccatgcaatc atgaatttgt
     4621 gattcctcat atcgtccata tggaaaaaag taccggaacg aaaatccagt ctggagttca
     4681 tgtctagaaa tttcgatcag tctgcgcttc cggttccgaa agtggatgta cgctccgttc
     4741 gtagcgatcg tttcgatgac tggtgtccga gtccttaacc attcttcagg cacacagaag
     4801 agatgagaga ctcgtgatgc atatcttgtg agtggtatct tgatggtgct ggcggatgcc
     4861 gtttcgtcga tggtcacgta cagcggaaga tttgcttttc ggcggaatcg atcattcgac
     4921 gtgaccagct cagtgaacat gcggcacgag cgcatgaaat attcatctgg ggacgacgta
     4981 gagtcttgct cgtcgtcaat gcagtagagc gatttgccgt acaacgagtt gccttgaaac
     5041 tgaaaaatcg aaaacgtgac gtcatcggat cccgggcccg tcgactgcag aggcctgcat
     5101 gcaagcttgg tgtaatcatg gtcatagctg tttcctgtgt gaaattgtta tccgctcaca
     5161 attccacaca acatacgagc cggaagcata aagtgtaaag cctggggtgc ctaatgagtg
     5221 agctaactca cattaattgc gttgcgctca ctgcccgctt tccagtcggg aaacctgtcg
     5281 tgccagctgc attaatgaat cggccaacgc gcggggagag gcggtttgcg tattgggcgc
     5341 tcttccgctt cctcgctcac tgactcgctg cgctcggtcg ttcggctgcg gcgagcggta
     5401 tcagctcact caaaggcggt aatacggtta tccacagaat caggggataa cgcaggaaag
     5461 aacatgtgag caaaaggcca gcaaaaggcc aggaaccgta aaaaggccgc gttgctggcg
     5521 tttttccata ggctccgccc ccctgacgag catcacaaaa atcgacgctc aagtcagagg
     5581 tggcgaaacc cgacaggact ataaagatac caggcgtttc cccctggaag ctccctcgtg
     5641 cgctctcctg ttccgaccct gccgcttacc ggatacctgt ccgcctttct cccttcggga
     5701 agcgtggcgc tttctcatag ctcacgctgt aggtatctca gttcggtgta ggtcgttcgc
     5761 tccaagctgg gctgtgtgca cgaacccccc gttcagcccg accgctgcgc cttatccggt
     5821 aactatcgtc ttgagtccaa cccggtaaga cacgacttat cgccactggc agcagccact
     5881 ggtaacagga ttagcagagc gaggtatgta ggcggtgcta cagagttctt gaagtggtgg
     5941 cctaactacg gctacactag aagaacagta tttggtatct gcgctctgct gaagccagtt
     6001 accttcggaa aaagagttgg tagctcttga tccggcaaac aaaccaccgc tggtagcggt
     6061 ggtttttttg tttgcaagca gcagattacg cgcagaaaaa aaggatctca agaagatcct
     6121 ttgatctttt ctacggggtc tgacgctcag tggaacgaaa actcacgtta agggattttg
     6181 gtcatgagat tatcaaaaag gatcttcacc tagatccttt taaattaaaa atgaagtttt
     6241 aaatcaagcc caatctgaat aatgttacaa ccaattaacc aattctgatt agaaaaactc
     6301 atcgagcatc aaatgaaact gcaatttatt catatcagga ttatcaatac catatttttg
     6361 aaaaagccgt ttctgtaatg aaggagaaaa ctcaccgagg cagttccata ggatggcaag
     6421 atcctggtat cggtctgcga ttccgactcg tccaacatca atacaaccta ttaatttccc
     6481 ctcgtcaaaa ataaggttat caagtgagaa atcaccatga gtgacgactg aatccggtga
     6541 gaatggcaaa agtttatgca tttctttcca gacttgttca acaggccagc cattacgctc
     6601 gtcatcaaaa tcactcgcat caaccaaacc gttattcatt cgtgattgcg cctgagcgag
     6661 acgaaatacg cgatcgctgt taaaaggaca attacaaaca ggaatcgaat gcaaccggcg
     6721 caggaacact gccagcgcat caacaatatt ttcacctgaa tcaggatatt cttctaatac
     6781 ctggaatgct gtttttccgg ggatcgcagt ggtgagtaac catgcatcat caggagtacg
     6841 gataaaatgc ttgatggtcg gaagaggcat aaattccgtc agccagttta gtctgaccat
     6901 ctcatctgta acatcattgg caacgctacc tttgccatgt ttcagaaaca actctggcgc
     6961 atcgggcttc ccatacaagc gatagattgt cgcacctgat tgcccgacat tatcgcgagc
     7021 ccatttatac ccatataaat cagcatccat gttggaattt aatcgcggcc tcgacgtttc
     7081 ccgttgaata tggctcataa caccccttgt attactgttt atgtaagcag acagttttat
     7141 tgttcatgat gatatatttt tatcttgtgc aatgtaacat cagagatttt gagacacggg
     7201 ccagagctgc a
//
LOCUS       NL002                   7378 bp    DNA     circular SYN 18-DEC-2023
DEFINITION  pUC57-Kan-CMT601-CMT602.
ACCESSION   .
VERSION     .
KEYWORDS    .
SOURCE      synthetic DNA construct
  ORGANISM  synthetic DNA construct
REFERENCE   1  (bases 1 to 7378)
  AUTHORS   .
  TITLE     Direct Submission
  JOURNAL   Exported Jan 8, 2026 from SnapGene 8.0.3
            https://www.snapgene.com
FEATURES             Location/Qualifiers
     source          1..7378
                     /mol_type="other DNA"
                     /organism="synthetic DNA construct"
     misc_feature    435..1022
                     /label=CMT601-CMT602-HR-L
                     /note="color: #55aa00; direction: RIGHT"
     promoter        1023..1522
                     /label=pCPCC
                     /note="color: #00ff00; direction: RIGHT"
     CDS             1526..1528
                     /codon_start=1
                     /product="Start site
                     "
                     /label=Start site
                     /note="color: #ff0000"
                     /translation="M"
     CDS             1529..1774
                     /codon_start=1
                     /product="DNA Gyrase B transit peptide Optimized 
                     "
                     /label=CTP CMH166C
                     /note="color: #c54183"
                     /translation="NATYAFVSTIGVGCGSYWSGTCLCRSSSRERPNAPKLSSRWPQRG
                     ALLCSGVEQVQPVPGFRDSTASNANTFPKSGSEYTAA"
     CDS             1781..1786
                     /codon_start=1
                     /label=GS
                     /note="color: #993366"
                     /translation="GS"
     CDS             1793..1804
                     /codon_start=1
                     /label=GSGS-Linker
                     /note="color: #993366"
                     /translation="GSGS"
     CDS             1805..2518
                     /codon_start=1
                     /product="yellow fluorescent protein published in 2006, 
                     derived from Aequorea victoria. "
                     /label=mVenus optimized
                     /note="MVenus YFP back translated and optimized with RE 
                     restrictions and cm codon table 19cds"
                     /note="color: #ffff00"
                     /translation="VSKGEELFTGVVPILVELDGDVNGHKFSVSGEGEGDATYGKLTLK
                     LICTTGKLPVPWPTLVTTLGYGLQCFARYPDHMKQHDFFKSAMPEGYVQERTIFFKDDG
                     NYKTRAEVKFEGDTLVNRIELKGIDFKEDGNILGHKLEYNYNSHNVYITADKQKNGIKA
                     NFKIRHNIEDGGVQLADHYQQNTPIGDGPVLLPDNHYLSYQSKLSKDPNEKRDHMVLLE
                     FVTAAGITLGMDELYK"
     CDS             2519..2530
                     /codon_start=1
                     /label=GSGS-linker
                     /note="color: #993366"
                     /translation="GSGS"
     CDS             2543..2566
                     /codon_start=1
                     /product="peptide that binds Strep-Tactin(R), an engineered
                     form of streptavidin"
                     /label=Strep-Tag II
                     /note="color: #cc99b2"
                     /translation="WSHPQFEK"
     terminator      2570..2822
                     /label=NOS terminator
                     /note="nopaline synthase terminator and poly(A) signal"
                     /note="color: #ffffff"
     promoter        2835..3434
                     /label=pAPCC
                     /note="color: #339966; direction: RIGHT"
     CDS             3441..3443
                     /codon_start=1
                     /product="Start site"
                     /label=Start site
                     /note="color: #ff0000"
                     /translation="M"
     CDS             3444..3620
                     /codon_start=1
                     /product="chloroplastic transit peptide apcc optimized "
                     /label=CTP CMO250C
                     /note="color: #993366"
                     /translation="FVQTSFFGTGVKASAKSAESQRCLAHSSWSVRMTGYDMNGSSAGN
                     LGPRRIKSSGVAND"
     CDS             3627..4271
                     /codon_start=1
                     /product="chloramphenicol acetyltransferase CAT from S.a. 
                     optimized "
                     /label=CAT
                     /note="color: #00ffff"
                     /translation="NFNKIDLDNWKRKEIFNHYLNQQTTFSITTEIDISVLYRNIKQEG
                     YKFYPAFIFLVTRVINSNTAFRTGYNSDGELGYWDKLEPLYTIFDGVSKTFSGIWTPVK
                     NDFKEFYDLYLSDVEKYNGSGKLFPKTPIPENAFSLSIIPWTSFTGFNLNINNNSNYLL
                     PIITAGKFINKGNSIYLPLSLQVHHSVCDGYHAGLFMNSIQELSDRPNDWLL"
     CDS             4278..4301
                     /codon_start=1
                     /product="FLAG(R) epitope tag, followed by an enterokinase 
                     cleavage site"
                     /label=FLAG
                     /note="color: #cc99b2"
                     /translation="DYKDDDDK"
     3'UTR           4305..4501
                     /label=Beta tubulin 3'UTR
                     /note="Beta tubulin 3'UTR"
                     /note="color: #ff0000"
     misc_feature    complement(4502..5227)
                     /label=CMT601-CMT602-HR-R
                     /note="color: #55aa00; direction: LEFT"
     primer_bind     complement(5288..5304)
                     /label=M13 rev
                     /note="common sequencing primer, one of multiple similar 
                     variants"
                     /note="color: #a020f0; direction: LEFT"
     protein_bind    5312..5328
                     /label=lac operator
                     /bound_moiety="lac repressor encoded by lacI"
                     /note="The lac repressor binds to the lac operator to 
                     inhibit transcription in E. coli. This inhibition can be 
                     relieved by adding lactose or 
                     isopropyl-beta-D-thiogalactopyranoside (IPTG)."
                     /note="color: #31849b"
     promoter        complement(join(5336..5342,5343..5360,5361..5366))
                     /label=lac promoter
                     /note="promoter for the E. coli lac operon"
                     /note="This reverse directional feature has 3 segments:
                        1: 5336 .. 5342 / #ffffff / -10
                        2: 5343 .. 5360 / #ffffff
                        3: 5361 .. 5366 / #ffffff / -35"
     protein_bind    5381..5402
                     /label=CAP binding site
                     /bound_moiety="E. coli catabolite activator protein"
                     /note="CAP binding activates transcription in the presence 
                     of cAMP."
                     /note="color: #31849b"
     rep_origin      complement(5672..6300)
                     /direction=LEFT
                     /label=ColE1 origin
                     /note="color: #4682b4"
     misc_feature    complement(5675..6289)
                     /label=rep\(pMB1)
                     /note="vntifkey=""21"" - label=rep(pMB1) - 
                     ApEinfo_fwdcolor=#ff0000 - ApEinfo_revcolor=#ff0000 - 
                     ApEinfo_graphicformat=arrow_data {{0 1 2 0 0 -1} {} 0} - 
                     width 5 offset 0 -"
                     /note="2050..2664"
                     /note="color: #dc143c; direction: LEFT"
     CDS             complement(6456..7265)
                     /codon_start=1
                     /gene="aph(3')-Ia"
                     /product="aminoglycoside phosphotransferase"
                     /label=KanR
                     /note="confers resistance to kanamycin in bacteria or G418 
                     (Geneticin(R)) in eukaryotes"
                     /note="color: #ccffcc"
                     /translation="MSHIQRETSRPRLNSNMDADLYGYKWARDNVGQSGATIYRLYGKP
                     DAPELFLKHGKGSVANDVTDEMVRLNWLTEFMPLPTIKHFIRTPDDAWLLTTAIPGKTA
                     FQVLEEYPDSGENIVDALAVFLRRLHSIPVCNCPFNSDRVFRLAQAQSRMNNGLVDASD
                     FDDERNGWPVEQVWKEMHKLLPFSPDSVVTHGDFSLDNLIFDEGKLIGCIDVGRVGIAD
                     RYQDLAILWNCLGEFSPSLQKRLFQKYGIDNPDMNKLQFHLMLDEFF"
ORIGIN
        1 tcgcgcgttt cggtgatgac ggtgaaaacc tctgacacat gcagctcccg gagacggtca
       61 cagcttgtct gtaagcggat gccgggagca gacaagcccg tcagggcgcg tcagcgggtg
      121 ttggcgggtg tcggggctgg cttaactatg cggcatcaga gcagattgta ctgagagtgc
      181 accatatgcg gtgtgaaata ccgcacagat gcgtaaggag aaaataccgc atcaggcgcc
      241 attcgccatt caggctgcgc aactgttggg aagggcgatc ggtgcgggcc tcttcgctat
      301 tacgccagct ggcgaaaggg ggatgtgctg caaggcgatt aagttgggta acgccagggt
      361 tttcccagtc acgacgttgt aaaacgacgg ccagagaatt cgagctcggt acctcgcgaa
      421 tacatctaga tgacgtcatc agctcactcg atgaaatatc gttgagcaaa tatagtagat
      481 atgtacattg attctccaag agccttcatg tgctgttggt aaagaagagc tatgcgggca
      541 cgcggacaac atcatcccta tcgggaattc aatcgcgtgg tcgcctacag actgttacgc
      601 ggttaggatt cttcaatacc tcaatcttcc tcgaggagcc tcctgcctta tttctgacct
      661 gctcacagac aacgtggttt tccatcactc aaaagcggta aagcagctcg cggttgagaa
      721 gaaggcggag ctcgacctca tgggagcgag tcctccctgg ttcaatcccg tacaaggcga
      781 tttctctgct gcgaaacgcc gtttttgcgc ttacggattc gtagacgatt cgttcgcatc
      841 ggtgacacgg aagcgcaaac ggcgcttctg tgacaattca ttctctacac tcgccttgat
      901 ggacctcatc gcgcagcgga tgttaggagt tccccacgca gggctatccg cagtacacat
      961 tccgctgtag gttatggagc aaagctgcgt gcacggccat aattgctcct cggcaaacaa
     1021 gacactagcc cggtgaactc ggccggtcag ccaaatcctc cacccggaag gttcgcaccg
     1081 tcactgcagc gagcgcagtc caagcctcta ggcgcggtag gcgtgcagga tgcgcgtcca
     1141 attcggcaag atgcgctgcc ggcatgcccg cccatgtgtc ggacccattc cgtgcaagcg
     1201 aggcacgtcg agcgatttgg ggcgcgtgca taggcccgcg cacgatgaac gatctggttg
     1261 catgcgtaca caaacaggac ttttctgacc atgatgtccc tattcggaca tgacgcatcg
     1321 cgcacttccg caacacctcg ttgctgggcg cagccggccg cggcacctcg cgagcacgcc
     1381 ggcctcggca gcgcgagcgc attagcgaga tccccgacga cggacgtggg tcgagattcg
     1441 atttcggagg ccgcacgacg caaaaaggtc attcgagttt gtgtctgcgg actctgaacg
     1501 ttcctcgtaa agcacttctg atcatatgaa cgcgacgtac gctttcgtgt cgacgatcgg
     1561 cgtgggctgc ggctcgtact ggtcgggcac gtgcctgtgc cgctcgtcgt cgcgcgagcg
     1621 cccgaacgcg ccgaagctgt cgtcgcgctg gccgcagcgc ggcgcgctgc tgtgctcggg
     1681 cgtggagcag gtgcagccgg tgccgggctt ccgcgactcg acggcgtcga acgcgaacac
     1741 gttcccgaag tcgggctcgg agtacacggc ggcgggatcc ggcagcagat ctggcagcgg
     1801 cagcgtgtcg aagggcgagg agctgttcac gggcgtggtg ccgatcctgg tggagctgga
     1861 cggcgacgtg aacggccaca agttctcggt gtcgggcgag ggcgagggcg acgcgacgta
     1921 cggcaagctg acgctgaagc tgatctgcac gacgggcaag ctgccggtgc cgtggccgac
     1981 gctggtgacg acgctgggct acggcctgca gtgcttcgcg cgctacccgg accacatgaa
     2041 gcagcacgac ttcttcaagt cggcgatgcc ggagggctac gtgcaggagc gcacgatctt
     2101 cttcaaggac gacggcaact acaagacgcg cgcggaggtg aagttcgagg gcgacacgct
     2161 ggtgaaccgc atcgagctga agggcatcga cttcaaggag gacggcaaca tcctgggcca
     2221 caagctggag tacaactaca actcgcacaa cgtgtacatc acggcggaca agcagaagaa
     2281 cggcatcaag gcgaacttca agatccgcca caacatcgag gacggcggcg tgcagctggc
     2341 ggaccactac cagcagaaca cgccgatcgg cgacggcccg gtgctgctgc cggacaacca
     2401 ctacctgtcg taccagtcga agctgtcgaa ggacccgaac gagaagcgcg accacatggt
     2461 gctgctggag ttcgtgacgg cggcgggcat cacgctgggc atggacgagc tgtacaaggg
     2521 cagcggcagc gatatcgaat tctggtcgca cccgcagttc gagaagtaag atcgttcaaa
     2581 catttggcaa taaagtttct taagattgaa tcctgttgcc ggtcttgcga tgattatcct
     2641 ataatttctg ttgaattacg ttaagcatgt aataattaac atgtaatgca tgacgttatt
     2701 tatgagatgg gtttttatga ttagagtccc gcaattatac atttaatacg cgatagaaaa
     2761 caaaatatag cgcgcaaact aggataaatt atcgcgcgcg gtgtcatcta tgttactaga
     2821 tcactagtac gcgtcgacga gaacgtataa ggagtgcgca cggcgttttg ttacaatacc
     2881 gatagatgag tttcgaacat cgcattcaca ccatgagcgg gggcgcacgc tccagagagt
     2941 ggagatggaa aagtgccagc ggagccctga ggatgcaaaa aagtacggac cgctgacgga
     3001 agggcaaatg gaaaggaggg cgaaacttcg agggctactt gcattagtaa gtacaaccaa
     3061 cgatggtaag aaacgtatgg agtttgcgaa ccgagacttt aacgctgcca tcaatatcag
     3121 gagatgtgcg gtgctggaga cgaggcctcc agagtgaaca agaaggtact tttttggaca
     3181 accttctaag gtcgaactat atgagataaa attggaagaa gtagttggtg gccggtccaa
     3241 aaagacgggg aggcgtctgc acatcagttg gagacgtttt gtccaaggcg cgccgatcgc
     3301 cactactgta cacggccggc gagaacgtgg cgagaatacg caagcgagct cgccggctgc
     3361 gctcgctgca ccaccgtctt ttgactcaca acttcgcgat ctctttgttc tctgtgtttc
     3421 ttcgttcgtt gacccctagg atgttcgtgc aaacgtcgtt cttcggcacg ggcgtgaagg
     3481 cgtcggcgaa gtcggcggag tcgcagcgct gcctggcgca ctcgtcgtgg tcggtgcgca
     3541 tgacgggcta cgacatgaac ggctcgtcgg cgggcaacct gggcccgcgc cgcatcaagt
     3601 cgtcgggcgt ggcgaacgac aagcttaact tcaacaagat cgacctggac aactggaagc
     3661 gcaaggaaat cttcaaccac tacctgaacc agcagacgac gttctcgatc acgacggaga
     3721 tcgacatctc ggtgctgtac cgcaacatca agcaggaggg ctacaagttc tacccggcgt
     3781 tcatcttcct ggtgacgcgc gtgatcaact cgaacacggc gttccgcacg ggctacaact
     3841 cggacggcga gctgggctac tgggacaagc tggagccgct gtacacgatc ttcgacggcg
     3901 tgagcaagac gttctcgggc atctggacgc cggtgaagaa cgacttcaag gagttctacg
     3961 acctgtacct gtcggacgtg gagaagtaca acggctcggg caagctgttc ccaaagacgc
     4021 cgatcccgga gaatgcgttc tcgctgtcga tcatcccgtg gacctcgttc acgggcttca
     4081 acctgaacat caacaacaac tcgaactacc tgctgccgat catcacggcg ggcaagttca
     4141 tcaacaaggg caactcgatc tacctgccgc tgtcgctgca ggtgcaccac tcggtgtgcg
     4201 acggctacca cgcgggcctg ttcatgaact cgatccagga gctgtcggac cgcccgaacg
     4261 actggctgct gctcgaggac tacaaggacg acgacgacaa gtaaactagc tatttatctg
     4321 gtacatatca ttcataagca catgtttttg cgttgaaacc cggtaaaaca ctcatgacgt
     4381 tttgtgttga attgcaacca gcacgttatc gaccagctct cgaacaaaac atcgctttat
     4441 acgggagaag ttgctgcggt attgaccaga gcgtacgaaa acttgtgcag gcaaaaagtg
     4501 tagcagtact gcttgactgg ggcatcacag cgttgcctat acgcttccaa gaatcccttg
     4561 gaatgtcgcc gtgccacctc ggcaatcggc acatagacag cgcaggttcc agcaagtatt
     4621 caacgaacct gaaataccag aatctttcgc aggtcggact cgagcacttc atgaggtgca
     4681 gcatttggac acgccacctt catattgctg gcaaagaaaa atcgggactg acagagcgat
     4741 gctcggggtg ttcatgggcg caaataacga gctgatggcg aatgggctcg acgtgctatc
     4801 gagttcggaa gcggagccac agcgagagcg agagagtcgc tttggatcgt ccaagcgctt
     4861 cgcgcagctg tgaaccccga agctaccaac gaagtatgca aggcgtaatt ggaatgccat
     4921 atctgctttc ctctgatctt gatcgactat gttatcgcga tgatggcgct acagagcatg
     4981 ggacacgccc gacccggatc cgtgcgccca agtctccaca tgcgtccatt tgatgtggtc
     5041 cagatatggc caatccacac atatggtact attacgagtg attctgtgct gtatatgctc
     5101 tttaatggct aaccatggac tccacaagca actatgaagc attagaaaac tctgtgaaga
     5161 atgttcgcgt agctcgttca agggatccct tttgcagcga attacatgga aagaaattct
     5221 catggacgtc atcggatccc gggcccgtcg actgcagagg cctgcatgca agcttggtgt
     5281 aatcatggtc atagctgttt cctgtgtgaa attgttatcc gctcacaatt ccacacaaca
     5341 tacgagccgg aagcataaag tgtaaagcct ggggtgccta atgagtgagc taactcacat
     5401 taattgcgtt gcgctcactg cccgctttcc agtcgggaaa cctgtcgtgc cagctgcatt
     5461 aatgaatcgg ccaacgcgcg gggagaggcg gtttgcgtat tgggcgctct tccgcttcct
     5521 cgctcactga ctcgctgcgc tcggtcgttc ggctgcggcg agcggtatca gctcactcaa
     5581 aggcggtaat acggttatcc acagaatcag gggataacgc aggaaagaac atgtgagcaa
     5641 aaggccagca aaaggccagg aaccgtaaaa aggccgcgtt gctggcgttt ttccataggc
     5701 tccgcccccc tgacgagcat cacaaaaatc gacgctcaag tcagaggtgg cgaaacccga
     5761 caggactata aagataccag gcgtttcccc ctggaagctc cctcgtgcgc tctcctgttc
     5821 cgaccctgcc gcttaccgga tacctgtccg cctttctccc ttcgggaagc gtggcgcttt
     5881 ctcatagctc acgctgtagg tatctcagtt cggtgtaggt cgttcgctcc aagctgggct
     5941 gtgtgcacga accccccgtt cagcccgacc gctgcgcctt atccggtaac tatcgtcttg
     6001 agtccaaccc ggtaagacac gacttatcgc cactggcagc agccactggt aacaggatta
     6061 gcagagcgag gtatgtaggc ggtgctacag agttcttgaa gtggtggcct aactacggct
     6121 acactagaag aacagtattt ggtatctgcg ctctgctgaa gccagttacc ttcggaaaaa
     6181 gagttggtag ctcttgatcc ggcaaacaaa ccaccgctgg tagcggtggt ttttttgttt
     6241 gcaagcagca gattacgcgc agaaaaaaag gatctcaaga agatcctttg atcttttcta
     6301 cggggtctga cgctcagtgg aacgaaaact cacgttaagg gattttggtc atgagattat
     6361 caaaaaggat cttcacctag atccttttaa attaaaaatg aagttttaaa tcaagcccaa
     6421 tctgaataat gttacaacca attaaccaat tctgattaga aaaactcatc gagcatcaaa
     6481 tgaaactgca atttattcat atcaggatta tcaataccat atttttgaaa aagccgtttc
     6541 tgtaatgaag gagaaaactc accgaggcag ttccatagga tggcaagatc ctggtatcgg
     6601 tctgcgattc cgactcgtcc aacatcaata caacctatta atttcccctc gtcaaaaata
     6661 aggttatcaa gtgagaaatc accatgagtg acgactgaat ccggtgagaa tggcaaaagt
     6721 ttatgcattt ctttccagac ttgttcaaca ggccagccat tacgctcgtc atcaaaatca
     6781 ctcgcatcaa ccaaaccgtt attcattcgt gattgcgcct gagcgagacg aaatacgcga
     6841 tcgctgttaa aaggacaatt acaaacagga atcgaatgca accggcgcag gaacactgcc
     6901 agcgcatcaa caatattttc acctgaatca ggatattctt ctaatacctg gaatgctgtt
     6961 tttccgggga tcgcagtggt gagtaaccat gcatcatcag gagtacggat aaaatgcttg
     7021 atggtcggaa gaggcataaa ttccgtcagc cagtttagtc tgaccatctc atctgtaaca
     7081 tcattggcaa cgctaccttt gccatgtttc agaaacaact ctggcgcatc gggcttccca
     7141 tacaagcgat agattgtcgc acctgattgc ccgacattat cgcgagccca tttataccca
     7201 tataaatcag catccatgtt ggaatttaat cgcggcctcg acgtttcccg ttgaatatgg
     7261 ctcataacac cccttgtatt actgtttatg taagcagaca gttttattgt tcatgatgat
     7321 atatttttat cttgtgcaat gtaacatcag agattttgag acacgggcca gagctgca
//
LOCUS       NL003                   7355 bp    DNA     circular SYN 18-DEC-2023
DEFINITION  pUC57-Kan-CMT547-CMT548.
ACCESSION   .
VERSION     .
KEYWORDS    .
SOURCE      synthetic DNA construct
  ORGANISM  synthetic DNA construct
REFERENCE   1  (bases 1 to 7355)
  AUTHORS   .
  TITLE     Direct Submission
  JOURNAL   Exported Jan 8, 2026 from SnapGene 8.0.3
            https://www.snapgene.com
FEATURES             Location/Qualifiers
     source          1..7355
                     /mol_type="other DNA"
                     /organism="synthetic DNA construct"
     misc_feature    435..1096
                     /label=CMT547-CMT548-HR-L
                     /note="color: #55aa00; direction: RIGHT"
     promoter        1097..1596
                     /label=pCPCC
                     /note="color: #00ff00; direction: RIGHT"
     CDS             1600..1602
                     /codon_start=1
                     /product="Start site
                     "
                     /label=Start site
                     /note="color: #ff0000"
                     /translation="M"
     CDS             1603..1848
                     /codon_start=1
                     /product="DNA Gyrase B transit peptide Optimized 
                     "
                     /label=CTP CMH166C
                     /note="color: #c54183"
                     /translation="NATYAFVSTIGVGCGSYWSGTCLCRSSSRERPNAPKLSSRWPQRG
                     ALLCSGVEQVQPVPGFRDSTASNANTFPKSGSEYTAA"
     CDS             1855..1860
                     /codon_start=1
                     /label=GS
                     /note="color: #993366"
                     /translation="GS"
     CDS             1867..1878
                     /codon_start=1
                     /label=GSGS-Linker
                     /note="color: #993366"
                     /translation="GSGS"
     CDS             1879..2592
                     /codon_start=1
                     /product="yellow fluorescent protein published in 2006, 
                     derived from Aequorea victoria. "
                     /label=mVenus optimized
                     /note="MVenus YFP back translated and optimized with RE 
                     restrictions and cm codon table 19cds"
                     /note="color: #ffff00"
                     /translation="VSKGEELFTGVVPILVELDGDVNGHKFSVSGEGEGDATYGKLTLK
                     LICTTGKLPVPWPTLVTTLGYGLQCFARYPDHMKQHDFFKSAMPEGYVQERTIFFKDDG
                     NYKTRAEVKFEGDTLVNRIELKGIDFKEDGNILGHKLEYNYNSHNVYITADKQKNGIKA
                     NFKIRHNIEDGGVQLADHYQQNTPIGDGPVLLPDNHYLSYQSKLSKDPNEKRDHMVLLE
                     FVTAAGITLGMDELYK"
     CDS             2593..2604
                     /codon_start=1
                     /label=GSGS-linker
                     /note="color: #993366"
                     /translation="GSGS"
     CDS             2617..2640
                     /codon_start=1
                     /product="peptide that binds Strep-Tactin(R), an engineered
                     form of streptavidin"
                     /label=Strep-Tag II
                     /note="color: #cc99b2"
                     /translation="WSHPQFEK"
     terminator      2644..2896
                     /label=NOS terminator
                     /note="nopaline synthase terminator and poly(A) signal"
                     /note="color: #ffffff"
     promoter        2909..3508
                     /label=pAPCC
                     /note="color: #339966; direction: RIGHT"
     CDS             3515..3517
                     /codon_start=1
                     /product="Start site"
                     /label=Start site
                     /note="color: #ff0000"
                     /translation="M"
     CDS             3518..3694
                     /codon_start=1
                     /product="chloroplastic transit peptide apcc optimized "
                     /label=CTP CMO250C
                     /note="color: #993366"
                     /translation="FVQTSFFGTGVKASAKSAESQRCLAHSSWSVRMTGYDMNGSSAGN
                     LGPRRIKSSGVAND"
     CDS             3701..4345
                     /codon_start=1
                     /product="chloramphenicol acetyltransferase CAT from S.a. 
                     optimized "
                     /label=CAT
                     /note="color: #00ffff"
                     /translation="NFNKIDLDNWKRKEIFNHYLNQQTTFSITTEIDISVLYRNIKQEG
                     YKFYPAFIFLVTRVINSNTAFRTGYNSDGELGYWDKLEPLYTIFDGVSKTFSGIWTPVK
                     NDFKEFYDLYLSDVEKYNGSGKLFPKTPIPENAFSLSIIPWTSFTGFNLNINNNSNYLL
                     PIITAGKFINKGNSIYLPLSLQVHHSVCDGYHAGLFMNSIQELSDRPNDWLL"
     CDS             4352..4375
                     /codon_start=1
                     /product="FLAG(R) epitope tag, followed by an enterokinase 
                     cleavage site"
                     /label=FLAG
                     /note="color: #cc99b2"
                     /translation="DYKDDDDK"
     3'UTR           4379..4575
                     /label=Beta tubulin 3'UTR
                     /note="Beta tubulin 3'UTR"
                     /note="color: #ff0000"
     misc_feature    complement(4576..5204)
                     /label=CMT547-CMT548-HR-R
                     /note="color: #55aa00; direction: LEFT"
     primer_bind     complement(5265..5281)
                     /label=M13 rev
                     /note="common sequencing primer, one of multiple similar 
                     variants"
                     /note="color: #a020f0; direction: LEFT"
     protein_bind    5289..5305
                     /label=lac operator
                     /bound_moiety="lac repressor encoded by lacI"
                     /note="The lac repressor binds to the lac operator to 
                     inhibit transcription in E. coli. This inhibition can be 
                     relieved by adding lactose or 
                     isopropyl-beta-D-thiogalactopyranoside (IPTG)."
                     /note="color: #31849b"
     promoter        complement(join(5313..5319,5320..5337,5338..5343))
                     /label=lac promoter
                     /note="promoter for the E. coli lac operon"
                     /note="This reverse directional feature has 3 segments:
                        1: 5313 .. 5319 / #ffffff / -10
                        2: 5320 .. 5337 / #ffffff
                        3: 5338 .. 5343 / #ffffff / -35"
     protein_bind    5358..5379
                     /label=CAP binding site
                     /bound_moiety="E. coli catabolite activator protein"
                     /note="CAP binding activates transcription in the presence 
                     of cAMP."
                     /note="color: #31849b"
     rep_origin      complement(5649..6277)
                     /direction=LEFT
                     /label=ColE1 origin
                     /note="color: #4682b4"
     misc_feature    complement(5652..6266)
                     /label=rep\(pMB1)
                     /note="vntifkey=""21"" - label=rep(pMB1) - 
                     ApEinfo_fwdcolor=#ff0000 - ApEinfo_revcolor=#ff0000 - 
                     ApEinfo_graphicformat=arrow_data {{0 1 2 0 0 -1} {} 0} - 
                     width 5 offset 0 -"
                     /note="2050..2664"
                     /note="color: #dc143c; direction: LEFT"
     CDS             complement(6433..7242)
                     /codon_start=1
                     /gene="aph(3')-Ia"
                     /product="aminoglycoside phosphotransferase"
                     /label=KanR
                     /note="confers resistance to kanamycin in bacteria or G418 
                     (Geneticin(R)) in eukaryotes"
                     /note="color: #ccffcc"
                     /translation="MSHIQRETSRPRLNSNMDADLYGYKWARDNVGQSGATIYRLYGKP
                     DAPELFLKHGKGSVANDVTDEMVRLNWLTEFMPLPTIKHFIRTPDDAWLLTTAIPGKTA
                     FQVLEEYPDSGENIVDALAVFLRRLHSIPVCNCPFNSDRVFRLAQAQSRMNNGLVDASD
                     FDDERNGWPVEQVWKEMHKLLPFSPDSVVTHGDFSLDNLIFDEGKLIGCIDVGRVGIAD
                     RYQDLAILWNCLGEFSPSLQKRLFQKYGIDNPDMNKLQFHLMLDEFF"
ORIGIN
        1 tcgcgcgttt cggtgatgac ggtgaaaacc tctgacacat gcagctcccg gagacggtca
       61 cagcttgtct gtaagcggat gccgggagca gacaagcccg tcagggcgcg tcagcgggtg
      121 ttggcgggtg tcggggctgg cttaactatg cggcatcaga gcagattgta ctgagagtgc
      181 accatatgcg gtgtgaaata ccgcacagat gcgtaaggag aaaataccgc atcaggcgcc
      241 attcgccatt caggctgcgc aactgttggg aagggcgatc ggtgcgggcc tcttcgctat
      301 tacgccagct ggcgaaaggg ggatgtgctg caaggcgatt aagttgggta acgccagggt
      361 tttcccagtc acgacgttgt aaaacgacgg ccagagaatt cgagctcggt acctcgcgaa
      421 tacatctaga tgacgtccac gcttcctcat gatcggccgc atgaacagta cggaaactga
      481 acatatcgtg gctactttcg aagtatacat ttgagaacaa ctggattgaa atggatgaac
      541 gggaaggcaa atgtctagac tgagttttat agcatctggt ccaggtgcac gacgttcagc
      601 accaacgcta cgaggccggc gatttatcca cctgctgact attgattaat ccaatgatgg
      661 gagcaacgct gttttcggaa gccagtaccg acaagattta cgcttcatgt gccggcactc
      721 taagctataa gacgcagtcc gttcattgga taactgcgag aaagaaacac aggaacaaaa
      781 gattcatacc gatatcggta ttcctgattg tactgctttg cgtctagcga aagacgcaaa
      841 ctcggattag ccccaaaatg tgattcctgc gagattccag atctatatcc gcgtcggttt
      901 cagaataaat acgactgttt gcgatgcatt tgccaagcga gtgcttaccg agccttcgtc
      961 gataagcatg ttcgagacta gaagcacagc cataaagtcc tacagatgcg caagtagctt
     1021 tggggcgctc cgtcgctttt ttcagggtcg ctcattcgac tctttgccga tgaagctcgt
     1081 tacggtacag atatcacact agcccggtga actcggccgg tcagccaaat cctccacccg
     1141 gaaggttcgc accgtcactg cagcgagcgc agtccaagcc tctaggcgcg gtaggcgtgc
     1201 aggatgcgcg tccaattcgg caagatgcgc tgccggcatg cccgcccatg tgtcggaccc
     1261 attccgtgca agcgaggcac gtcgagcgat ttggggcgcg tgcataggcc cgcgcacgat
     1321 gaacgatctg gttgcatgcg tacacaaaca ggacttttct gaccatgatg tccctattcg
     1381 gacatgacgc atcgcgcact tccgcaacac ctcgttgctg ggcgcagccg gccgcggcac
     1441 ctcgcgagca cgccggcctc ggcagcgcga gcgcattagc gagatccccg acgacggacg
     1501 tgggtcgaga ttcgatttcg gaggccgcac gacgcaaaaa ggtcattcga gtttgtgtct
     1561 gcggactctg aacgttcctc gtaaagcact tctgatcata tgaacgcgac gtacgctttc
     1621 gtgtcgacga tcggcgtggg ctgcggctcg tactggtcgg gcacgtgcct gtgccgctcg
     1681 tcgtcgcgcg agcgcccgaa cgcgccgaag ctgtcgtcgc gctggccgca gcgcggcgcg
     1741 ctgctgtgct cgggcgtgga gcaggtgcag ccggtgccgg gcttccgcga ctcgacggcg
     1801 tcgaacgcga acacgttccc gaagtcgggc tcggagtaca cggcggcggg atccggcagc
     1861 agatctggca gcggcagcgt gtcgaagggc gaggagctgt tcacgggcgt ggtgccgatc
     1921 ctggtggagc tggacggcga cgtgaacggc cacaagttct cggtgtcggg cgagggcgag
     1981 ggcgacgcga cgtacggcaa gctgacgctg aagctgatct gcacgacggg caagctgccg
     2041 gtgccgtggc cgacgctggt gacgacgctg ggctacggcc tgcagtgctt cgcgcgctac
     2101 ccggaccaca tgaagcagca cgacttcttc aagtcggcga tgccggaggg ctacgtgcag
     2161 gagcgcacga tcttcttcaa ggacgacggc aactacaaga cgcgcgcgga ggtgaagttc
     2221 gagggcgaca cgctggtgaa ccgcatcgag ctgaagggca tcgacttcaa ggaggacggc
     2281 aacatcctgg gccacaagct ggagtacaac tacaactcgc acaacgtgta catcacggcg
     2341 gacaagcaga agaacggcat caaggcgaac ttcaagatcc gccacaacat cgaggacggc
     2401 ggcgtgcagc tggcggacca ctaccagcag aacacgccga tcggcgacgg cccggtgctg
     2461 ctgccggaca accactacct gtcgtaccag tcgaagctgt cgaaggaccc gaacgagaag
     2521 cgcgaccaca tggtgctgct ggagttcgtg acggcggcgg gcatcacgct gggcatggac
     2581 gagctgtaca agggcagcgg cagcgatatc gaattctggt cgcacccgca gttcgagaag
     2641 taagatcgtt caaacatttg gcaataaagt ttcttaagat tgaatcctgt tgccggtctt
     2701 gcgatgatta tcctataatt tctgttgaat tacgttaagc atgtaataat taacatgtaa
     2761 tgcatgacgt tatttatgag atgggttttt atgattagag tcccgcaatt atacatttaa
     2821 tacgcgatag aaaacaaaat atagcgcgca aactaggata aattatcgcg cgcggtgtca
     2881 tctatgttac tagatcacta gtacgcgtcg acgagaacgt ataaggagtg cgcacggcgt
     2941 tttgttacaa taccgataga tgagtttcga acatcgcatt cacaccatga gcgggggcgc
     3001 acgctccaga gagtggagat ggaaaagtgc cagcggagcc ctgaggatgc aaaaaagtac
     3061 ggaccgctga cggaagggca aatggaaagg agggcgaaac ttcgagggct acttgcatta
     3121 gtaagtacaa ccaacgatgg taagaaacgt atggagtttg cgaaccgaga ctttaacgct
     3181 gccatcaata tcaggagatg tgcggtgctg gagacgaggc ctccagagtg aacaagaagg
     3241 tacttttttg gacaaccttc taaggtcgaa ctatatgaga taaaattgga agaagtagtt
     3301 ggtggccggt ccaaaaagac ggggaggcgt ctgcacatca gttggagacg ttttgtccaa
     3361 ggcgcgccga tcgccactac tgtacacggc cggcgagaac gtggcgagaa tacgcaagcg
     3421 agctcgccgg ctgcgctcgc tgcaccaccg tcttttgact cacaacttcg cgatctcttt
     3481 gttctctgtg tttcttcgtt cgttgacccc taggatgttc gtgcaaacgt cgttcttcgg
     3541 cacgggcgtg aaggcgtcgg cgaagtcggc ggagtcgcag cgctgcctgg cgcactcgtc
     3601 gtggtcggtg cgcatgacgg gctacgacat gaacggctcg tcggcgggca acctgggccc
     3661 gcgccgcatc aagtcgtcgg gcgtggcgaa cgacaagctt aacttcaaca agatcgacct
     3721 ggacaactgg aagcgcaagg aaatcttcaa ccactacctg aaccagcaga cgacgttctc
     3781 gatcacgacg gagatcgaca tctcggtgct gtaccgcaac atcaagcagg agggctacaa
     3841 gttctacccg gcgttcatct tcctggtgac gcgcgtgatc aactcgaaca cggcgttccg
     3901 cacgggctac aactcggacg gcgagctggg ctactgggac aagctggagc cgctgtacac
     3961 gatcttcgac ggcgtgagca agacgttctc gggcatctgg acgccggtga agaacgactt
     4021 caaggagttc tacgacctgt acctgtcgga cgtggagaag tacaacggct cgggcaagct
     4081 gttcccaaag acgccgatcc cggagaatgc gttctcgctg tcgatcatcc cgtggacctc
     4141 gttcacgggc ttcaacctga acatcaacaa caactcgaac tacctgctgc cgatcatcac
     4201 ggcgggcaag ttcatcaaca agggcaactc gatctacctg ccgctgtcgc tgcaggtgca
     4261 ccactcggtg tgcgacggct accacgcggg cctgttcatg aactcgatcc aggagctgtc
     4321 ggaccgcccg aacgactggc tgctgctcga ggactacaag gacgacgacg acaagtaaac
     4381 tagctattta tctggtacat atcattcata agcacatgtt tttgcgttga aacccggtaa
     4441 aacactcatg acgttttgtg ttgaattgca accagcacgt tatcgaccag ctctcgaaca
     4501 aaacatcgct ttatacggga gaagttgctg cggtattgac cagagcgtac gaaaacttgt
     4561 gcaggcaaaa agtgtagacg atttacgaca tcatgatccg actcgtatgc gagatactcc
     4621 aagctgctca gttgcacacg tggagcatgt ttcgatcatg tattcttcaa ctcttagagt
     4681 tttctcttgc aaggcaactc atgggcgcat agattcgcac ccctccatag acgaggaaca
     4741 agtacgcaat atcatcgcct gatgtctagt tcaagagcat cttacaaaag ctctctgagc
     4801 tttgcacgtg ctataatcca tgccattctc gagatagatc cttttcactc tgtgatcatg
     4861 gacaaagtgg cattcgacag cagcagcttt ttacctttta tgcaagacgc tcccatgaag
     4921 ctcacttctg ttctgttcgc gaggagaaat gagcttgggc tcgaacttga gcaacgcagc
     4981 gagggattac tacgaagaat gtgtcaccgc tttttctacg aaagcggtgt ctacgggttg
     5041 aaatgttgcg cacggctctc tagcctgtat ttcccatcca gtacgtgttc cattgtgggc
     5101 aacctcgtgc tctacggaac ctattattga atggagcatc ttgtgctagc gtgtgcaaca
     5161 gccagagtac tcgctgaggg catcgcatcg aagaagcgcc tgacgtcatc ggatcccggg
     5221 cccgtcgact gcagaggcct gcatgcaagc ttggtgtaat catggtcata gctgtttcct
     5281 gtgtgaaatt gttatccgct cacaattcca cacaacatac gagccggaag cataaagtgt
     5341 aaagcctggg gtgcctaatg agtgagctaa ctcacattaa ttgcgttgcg ctcactgccc
     5401 gctttccagt cgggaaacct gtcgtgccag ctgcattaat gaatcggcca acgcgcgggg
     5461 agaggcggtt tgcgtattgg gcgctcttcc gcttcctcgc tcactgactc gctgcgctcg
     5521 gtcgttcggc tgcggcgagc ggtatcagct cactcaaagg cggtaatacg gttatccaca
     5581 gaatcagggg ataacgcagg aaagaacatg tgagcaaaag gccagcaaaa ggccaggaac
     5641 cgtaaaaagg ccgcgttgct ggcgtttttc cataggctcc gcccccctga cgagcatcac
     5701 aaaaatcgac gctcaagtca gaggtggcga aacccgacag gactataaag ataccaggcg
     5761 tttccccctg gaagctccct cgtgcgctct cctgttccga ccctgccgct taccggatac
     5821 ctgtccgcct ttctcccttc gggaagcgtg gcgctttctc atagctcacg ctgtaggtat
     5881 ctcagttcgg tgtaggtcgt tcgctccaag ctgggctgtg tgcacgaacc ccccgttcag
     5941 cccgaccgct gcgccttatc cggtaactat cgtcttgagt ccaacccggt aagacacgac
     6001 ttatcgccac tggcagcagc cactggtaac aggattagca gagcgaggta tgtaggcggt
     6061 gctacagagt tcttgaagtg gtggcctaac tacggctaca ctagaagaac agtatttggt
     6121 atctgcgctc tgctgaagcc agttaccttc ggaaaaagag ttggtagctc ttgatccggc
     6181 aaacaaacca ccgctggtag cggtggtttt tttgtttgca agcagcagat tacgcgcaga
     6241 aaaaaaggat ctcaagaaga tcctttgatc ttttctacgg ggtctgacgc tcagtggaac
     6301 gaaaactcac gttaagggat tttggtcatg agattatcaa aaaggatctt cacctagatc
     6361 cttttaaatt aaaaatgaag ttttaaatca agcccaatct gaataatgtt acaaccaatt
     6421 aaccaattct gattagaaaa actcatcgag catcaaatga aactgcaatt tattcatatc
     6481 aggattatca ataccatatt tttgaaaaag ccgtttctgt aatgaaggag aaaactcacc
     6541 gaggcagttc cataggatgg caagatcctg gtatcggtct gcgattccga ctcgtccaac
     6601 atcaatacaa cctattaatt tcccctcgtc aaaaataagg ttatcaagtg agaaatcacc
     6661 atgagtgacg actgaatccg gtgagaatgg caaaagttta tgcatttctt tccagacttg
     6721 ttcaacaggc cagccattac gctcgtcatc aaaatcactc gcatcaacca aaccgttatt
     6781 cattcgtgat tgcgcctgag cgagacgaaa tacgcgatcg ctgttaaaag gacaattaca
     6841 aacaggaatc gaatgcaacc ggcgcaggaa cactgccagc gcatcaacaa tattttcacc
     6901 tgaatcagga tattcttcta atacctggaa tgctgttttt ccggggatcg cagtggtgag
     6961 taaccatgca tcatcaggag tacggataaa atgcttgatg gtcggaagag gcataaattc
     7021 cgtcagccag tttagtctga ccatctcatc tgtaacatca ttggcaacgc tacctttgcc
     7081 atgtttcaga aacaactctg gcgcatcggg cttcccatac aagcgataga ttgtcgcacc
     7141 tgattgcccg acattatcgc gagcccattt atacccatat aaatcagcat ccatgttgga
     7201 atttaatcgc ggcctcgacg tttcccgttg aatatggctc ataacacccc ttgtattact
     7261 gtttatgtaa gcagacagtt ttattgttca tgatgatata tttttatctt gtgcaatgta
     7321 acatcagaga ttttgagaca cgggccagag ctgca
//
LOCUS       NL004                   7182 bp    DNA     circular SYN 18-DEC-2023
DEFINITION  pUC57-Kan-CMT384-CMT386.
ACCESSION   .
VERSION     .
KEYWORDS    .
SOURCE      synthetic DNA construct
  ORGANISM  synthetic DNA construct
REFERENCE   1  (bases 1 to 7182)
  AUTHORS   .
  TITLE     Direct Submission
  JOURNAL   Exported Jan 8, 2026 from SnapGene 8.0.3
            https://www.snapgene.com
FEATURES             Location/Qualifiers
     source          1..7182
                     /mol_type="other DNA"
                     /organism="synthetic DNA construct"
     misc_feature    435..998
                     /label=CMT384-CMT386-HR-L
                     /note="color: #55aa00; direction: RIGHT"
     promoter        999..1498
                     /label=pCPCC
                     /note="color: #00ff00; direction: RIGHT"
     CDS             1502..1504
                     /codon_start=1
                     /product="Start site
                     "
                     /label=Start site
                     /note="color: #ff0000"
                     /translation="M"
     CDS             1505..1750
                     /codon_start=1
                     /product="DNA Gyrase B transit peptide Optimized 
                     "
                     /label=CTP CMH166C
                     /note="color: #c54183"
                     /translation="NATYAFVSTIGVGCGSYWSGTCLCRSSSRERPNAPKLSSRWPQRG
                     ALLCSGVEQVQPVPGFRDSTASNANTFPKSGSEYTAA"
     CDS             1757..1762
                     /codon_start=1
                     /label=GS
                     /note="color: #993366"
                     /translation="GS"
     CDS             1769..1780
                     /codon_start=1
                     /label=GSGS-Linker
                     /note="color: #993366"
                     /translation="GSGS"
     CDS             1781..2494
                     /codon_start=1
                     /product="yellow fluorescent protein published in 2006, 
                     derived from Aequorea victoria. "
                     /label=mVenus optimized
                     /note="MVenus YFP back translated and optimized with RE 
                     restrictions and cm codon table 19cds"
                     /note="color: #ffff00"
                     /translation="VSKGEELFTGVVPILVELDGDVNGHKFSVSGEGEGDATYGKLTLK
                     LICTTGKLPVPWPTLVTTLGYGLQCFARYPDHMKQHDFFKSAMPEGYVQERTIFFKDDG
                     NYKTRAEVKFEGDTLVNRIELKGIDFKEDGNILGHKLEYNYNSHNVYITADKQKNGIKA
                     NFKIRHNIEDGGVQLADHYQQNTPIGDGPVLLPDNHYLSYQSKLSKDPNEKRDHMVLLE
                     FVTAAGITLGMDELYK"
     CDS             2495..2506
                     /codon_start=1
                     /label=GSGS-linker
                     /note="color: #993366"
                     /translation="GSGS"
     CDS             2519..2542
                     /codon_start=1
                     /product="peptide that binds Strep-Tactin(R), an engineered
                     form of streptavidin"
                     /label=Strep-Tag II
                     /note="color: #cc99b2"
                     /translation="WSHPQFEK"
     terminator      2546..2798
                     /label=NOS terminator
                     /note="nopaline synthase terminator and poly(A) signal"
                     /note="color: #ffffff"
     promoter        2811..3410
                     /label=pAPCC
                     /note="color: #339966; direction: RIGHT"
     CDS             3417..3419
                     /codon_start=1
                     /product="Start site"
                     /label=Start site
                     /note="color: #ff0000"
                     /translation="M"
     CDS             3420..3596
                     /codon_start=1
                     /product="chloroplastic transit peptide apcc optimized "
                     /label=CTP CMO250C
                     /note="color: #993366"
                     /translation="FVQTSFFGTGVKASAKSAESQRCLAHSSWSVRMTGYDMNGSSAGN
                     LGPRRIKSSGVAND"
     CDS             3603..4247
                     /codon_start=1
                     /product="chloramphenicol acetyltransferase CAT from S.a. 
                     optimized "
                     /label=CAT
                     /note="color: #00ffff"
                     /translation="NFNKIDLDNWKRKEIFNHYLNQQTTFSITTEIDISVLYRNIKQEG
                     YKFYPAFIFLVTRVINSNTAFRTGYNSDGELGYWDKLEPLYTIFDGVSKTFSGIWTPVK
                     NDFKEFYDLYLSDVEKYNGSGKLFPKTPIPENAFSLSIIPWTSFTGFNLNINNNSNYLL
                     PIITAGKFINKGNSIYLPLSLQVHHSVCDGYHAGLFMNSIQELSDRPNDWLL"
     CDS             4254..4277
                     /codon_start=1
                     /product="FLAG(R) epitope tag, followed by an enterokinase 
                     cleavage site"
                     /label=FLAG
                     /note="color: #cc99b2"
                     /translation="DYKDDDDK"
     3'UTR           4281..4477
                     /label=Beta tubulin 3'UTR
                     /note="Beta tubulin 3'UTR"
                     /note="color: #ff0000"
     misc_feature    complement(4478..5031)
                     /label=CMT384-CMT386-HR-R
                     /note="color: #55aa00; direction: LEFT"
     primer_bind     complement(5092..5108)
                     /label=M13 rev
                     /note="common sequencing primer, one of multiple similar 
                     variants"
                     /note="color: #a020f0; direction: LEFT"
     protein_bind    5116..5132
                     /label=lac operator
                     /bound_moiety="lac repressor encoded by lacI"
                     /note="The lac repressor binds to the lac operator to 
                     inhibit transcription in E. coli. This inhibition can be 
                     relieved by adding lactose or 
                     isopropyl-beta-D-thiogalactopyranoside (IPTG)."
                     /note="color: #31849b"
     promoter        complement(join(5140..5146,5147..5164,5165..5170))
                     /label=lac promoter
                     /note="promoter for the E. coli lac operon"
                     /note="This reverse directional feature has 3 segments:
                        1: 5140 .. 5146 / #ffffff / -10
                        2: 5147 .. 5164 / #ffffff
                        3: 5165 .. 5170 / #ffffff / -35"
     protein_bind    5185..5206
                     /label=CAP binding site
                     /bound_moiety="E. coli catabolite activator protein"
                     /note="CAP binding activates transcription in the presence 
                     of cAMP."
                     /note="color: #31849b"
     rep_origin      complement(5476..6104)
                     /direction=LEFT
                     /label=ColE1 origin
                     /note="color: #4682b4"
     misc_feature    complement(5479..6093)
                     /label=rep\(pMB1)
                     /note="vntifkey=""21"" - label=rep(pMB1) - 
                     ApEinfo_fwdcolor=#ff0000 - ApEinfo_revcolor=#ff0000 - 
                     ApEinfo_graphicformat=arrow_data {{0 1 2 0 0 -1} {} 0} - 
                     width 5 offset 0 -"
                     /note="2050..2664"
                     /note="color: #dc143c; direction: LEFT"
     CDS             complement(6260..7069)
                     /codon_start=1
                     /gene="aph(3')-Ia"
                     /product="aminoglycoside phosphotransferase"
                     /label=KanR
                     /note="confers resistance to kanamycin in bacteria or G418 
                     (Geneticin(R)) in eukaryotes"
                     /note="color: #ccffcc"
                     /translation="MSHIQRETSRPRLNSNMDADLYGYKWARDNVGQSGATIYRLYGKP
                     DAPELFLKHGKGSVANDVTDEMVRLNWLTEFMPLPTIKHFIRTPDDAWLLTTAIPGKTA
                     FQVLEEYPDSGENIVDALAVFLRRLHSIPVCNCPFNSDRVFRLAQAQSRMNNGLVDASD
                     FDDERNGWPVEQVWKEMHKLLPFSPDSVVTHGDFSLDNLIFDEGKLIGCIDVGRVGIAD
                     RYQDLAILWNCLGEFSPSLQKRLFQKYGIDNPDMNKLQFHLMLDEFF"
ORIGIN
        1 tcgcgcgttt cggtgatgac ggtgaaaacc tctgacacat gcagctcccg gagacggtca
       61 cagcttgtct gtaagcggat gccgggagca gacaagcccg tcagggcgcg tcagcgggtg
      121 ttggcgggtg tcggggctgg cttaactatg cggcatcaga gcagattgta ctgagagtgc
      181 accatatgcg gtgtgaaata ccgcacagat gcgtaaggag aaaataccgc atcaggcgcc
      241 attcgccatt caggctgcgc aactgttggg aagggcgatc ggtgcgggcc tcttcgctat
      301 tacgccagct ggcgaaaggg ggatgtgctg caaggcgatt aagttgggta acgccagggt
      361 tttcccagtc acgacgttgt aaaacgacgg ccagagaatt cgagctcggt acctcgcgaa
      421 tacatctaga tgacgtcttg catgcggaca acgaaccgga ctatgcggat atcataactc
      481 gcttgcactg ttgcggtatc tgaggagatc cgtattctat gcgtgctgcc gctgaaacca
      541 gaggagaacg atgtacgctg tgcttgcccc tgcgctggtt ggcttcggca tatgaaccga
      601 ggtcgcctac aactgtttgg actgacgttt tccccccgaa gtttccgcgt acttggttcg
      661 ttttggcggc agcacgagca tcatgttgaa gcagtagatc cttcgttgct tcgcttctta
      721 ctgagcggtt tggatccaca agtttccgag taaatgctca agcgagcgag ttattttaac
      781 gtggttacaa aaaggtatac accgccaaag gggctcgaac ccttgacccg tggattaaga
      841 gtccactgct ctaccgactg agctatggcg gtagtaggag atctggcgag aatttgatat
      901 ataaataggt tgggggtttt gcgcgcaatt tgcgtggcaa acgcactgct gccagccatg
      961 atgttgtctc ttttgtctag tattccatag atgcgcgcca ctagcccggt gaactcggcc
     1021 ggtcagccaa atcctccacc cggaaggttc gcaccgtcac tgcagcgagc gcagtccaag
     1081 cctctaggcg cggtaggcgt gcaggatgcg cgtccaattc ggcaagatgc gctgccggca
     1141 tgcccgccca tgtgtcggac ccattccgtg caagcgaggc acgtcgagcg atttggggcg
     1201 cgtgcatagg cccgcgcacg atgaacgatc tggttgcatg cgtacacaaa caggactttt
     1261 ctgaccatga tgtccctatt cggacatgac gcatcgcgca cttccgcaac acctcgttgc
     1321 tgggcgcagc cggccgcggc acctcgcgag cacgccggcc tcggcagcgc gagcgcatta
     1381 gcgagatccc cgacgacgga cgtgggtcga gattcgattt cggaggccgc acgacgcaaa
     1441 aaggtcattc gagtttgtgt ctgcggactc tgaacgttcc tcgtaaagca cttctgatca
     1501 tatgaacgcg acgtacgctt tcgtgtcgac gatcggcgtg ggctgcggct cgtactggtc
     1561 gggcacgtgc ctgtgccgct cgtcgtcgcg cgagcgcccg aacgcgccga agctgtcgtc
     1621 gcgctggccg cagcgcggcg cgctgctgtg ctcgggcgtg gagcaggtgc agccggtgcc
     1681 gggcttccgc gactcgacgg cgtcgaacgc gaacacgttc ccgaagtcgg gctcggagta
     1741 cacggcggcg ggatccggca gcagatctgg cagcggcagc gtgtcgaagg gcgaggagct
     1801 gttcacgggc gtggtgccga tcctggtgga gctggacggc gacgtgaacg gccacaagtt
     1861 ctcggtgtcg ggcgagggcg agggcgacgc gacgtacggc aagctgacgc tgaagctgat
     1921 ctgcacgacg ggcaagctgc cggtgccgtg gccgacgctg gtgacgacgc tgggctacgg
     1981 cctgcagtgc ttcgcgcgct acccggacca catgaagcag cacgacttct tcaagtcggc
     2041 gatgccggag ggctacgtgc aggagcgcac gatcttcttc aaggacgacg gcaactacaa
     2101 gacgcgcgcg gaggtgaagt tcgagggcga cacgctggtg aaccgcatcg agctgaaggg
     2161 catcgacttc aaggaggacg gcaacatcct gggccacaag ctggagtaca actacaactc
     2221 gcacaacgtg tacatcacgg cggacaagca gaagaacggc atcaaggcga acttcaagat
     2281 ccgccacaac atcgaggacg gcggcgtgca gctggcggac cactaccagc agaacacgcc
     2341 gatcggcgac ggcccggtgc tgctgccgga caaccactac ctgtcgtacc agtcgaagct
     2401 gtcgaaggac ccgaacgaga agcgcgacca catggtgctg ctggagttcg tgacggcggc
     2461 gggcatcacg ctgggcatgg acgagctgta caagggcagc ggcagcgata tcgaattctg
     2521 gtcgcacccg cagttcgaga agtaagatcg ttcaaacatt tggcaataaa gtttcttaag
     2581 attgaatcct gttgccggtc ttgcgatgat tatcctataa tttctgttga attacgttaa
     2641 gcatgtaata attaacatgt aatgcatgac gttatttatg agatgggttt ttatgattag
     2701 agtcccgcaa ttatacattt aatacgcgat agaaaacaaa atatagcgcg caaactagga
     2761 taaattatcg cgcgcggtgt catctatgtt actagatcac tagtacgcgt cgacgagaac
     2821 gtataaggag tgcgcacggc gttttgttac aataccgata gatgagtttc gaacatcgca
     2881 ttcacaccat gagcgggggc gcacgctcca gagagtggag atggaaaagt gccagcggag
     2941 ccctgaggat gcaaaaaagt acggaccgct gacggaaggg caaatggaaa ggagggcgaa
     3001 acttcgaggg ctacttgcat tagtaagtac aaccaacgat ggtaagaaac gtatggagtt
     3061 tgcgaaccga gactttaacg ctgccatcaa tatcaggaga tgtgcggtgc tggagacgag
     3121 gcctccagag tgaacaagaa ggtacttttt tggacaacct tctaaggtcg aactatatga
     3181 gataaaattg gaagaagtag ttggtggccg gtccaaaaag acggggaggc gtctgcacat
     3241 cagttggaga cgttttgtcc aaggcgcgcc gatcgccact actgtacacg gccggcgaga
     3301 acgtggcgag aatacgcaag cgagctcgcc ggctgcgctc gctgcaccac cgtcttttga
     3361 ctcacaactt cgcgatctct ttgttctctg tgtttcttcg ttcgttgacc cctaggatgt
     3421 tcgtgcaaac gtcgttcttc ggcacgggcg tgaaggcgtc ggcgaagtcg gcggagtcgc
     3481 agcgctgcct ggcgcactcg tcgtggtcgg tgcgcatgac gggctacgac atgaacggct
     3541 cgtcggcggg caacctgggc ccgcgccgca tcaagtcgtc gggcgtggcg aacgacaagc
     3601 ttaacttcaa caagatcgac ctggacaact ggaagcgcaa ggaaatcttc aaccactacc
     3661 tgaaccagca gacgacgttc tcgatcacga cggagatcga catctcggtg ctgtaccgca
     3721 acatcaagca ggagggctac aagttctacc cggcgttcat cttcctggtg acgcgcgtga
     3781 tcaactcgaa cacggcgttc cgcacgggct acaactcgga cggcgagctg ggctactggg
     3841 acaagctgga gccgctgtac acgatcttcg acggcgtgag caagacgttc tcgggcatct
     3901 ggacgccggt gaagaacgac ttcaaggagt tctacgacct gtacctgtcg gacgtggaga
     3961 agtacaacgg ctcgggcaag ctgttcccaa agacgccgat cccggagaat gcgttctcgc
     4021 tgtcgatcat cccgtggacc tcgttcacgg gcttcaacct gaacatcaac aacaactcga
     4081 actacctgct gccgatcatc acggcgggca agttcatcaa caagggcaac tcgatctacc
     4141 tgccgctgtc gctgcaggtg caccactcgg tgtgcgacgg ctaccacgcg ggcctgttca
     4201 tgaactcgat ccaggagctg tcggaccgcc cgaacgactg gctgctgctc gaggactaca
     4261 aggacgacga cgacaagtaa actagctatt tatctggtac atatcattca taagcacatg
     4321 tttttgcgtt gaaacccggt aaaacactca tgacgttttg tgttgaattg caaccagcac
     4381 gttatcgacc agctctcgaa caaaacatcg ctttatacgg gagaagttgc tgcggtattg
     4441 accagagcgt acgaaaactt gtgcaggcaa aaagtgtcgt tgtcgtccgt gcgtttgcgt
     4501 tttccggctt ttgaactcga ttatgttcca gccccgctgc atgtaaaaga gtgctttttc
     4561 gcagttcgta gtgggggatc tgaatcgcta tgcaattttt tgtgtagatc gtagacgaat
     4621 tgccagtaag atatattcct cactgaaacg ttcaaagagt actgcattcc tccttcagtt
     4681 caatcatatc atagtacaca gataattgag gaatcttgaa agatgacaga tgcactccgc
     4741 gccaaaaacc gatattccca cagcgtccat gcggtcaacg gtagacaacg acgcgtcgat
     4801 cgccttacga aaagcgaaac cgacgatcat cgtcaccacg tgcgcatcag atacgcacca
     4861 gcttgctcgt gtggtcttga aaataccagg atgcagttcc aaaatatgtc cgatgacgcg
     4921 acctgccatc ttccaccgaa attgcaacga tagcgttccg gggactccgc aatcggtata
     4981 aagcacaggg tcgtcggttt ggtttctcag tcgatgggaa cttcttcgga cgtcatcgga
     5041 tcccgggccc gtcgactgca gaggcctgca tgcaagcttg gtgtaatcat ggtcatagct
     5101 gtttcctgtg tgaaattgtt atccgctcac aattccacac aacatacgag ccggaagcat
     5161 aaagtgtaaa gcctggggtg cctaatgagt gagctaactc acattaattg cgttgcgctc
     5221 actgcccgct ttccagtcgg gaaacctgtc gtgccagctg cattaatgaa tcggccaacg
     5281 cgcggggaga ggcggtttgc gtattgggcg ctcttccgct tcctcgctca ctgactcgct
     5341 gcgctcggtc gttcggctgc ggcgagcggt atcagctcac tcaaaggcgg taatacggtt
     5401 atccacagaa tcaggggata acgcaggaaa gaacatgtga gcaaaaggcc agcaaaaggc
     5461 caggaaccgt aaaaaggccg cgttgctggc gtttttccat aggctccgcc cccctgacga
     5521 gcatcacaaa aatcgacgct caagtcagag gtggcgaaac ccgacaggac tataaagata
     5581 ccaggcgttt ccccctggaa gctccctcgt gcgctctcct gttccgaccc tgccgcttac
     5641 cggatacctg tccgcctttc tcccttcggg aagcgtggcg ctttctcata gctcacgctg
     5701 taggtatctc agttcggtgt aggtcgttcg ctccaagctg ggctgtgtgc acgaaccccc
     5761 cgttcagccc gaccgctgcg ccttatccgg taactatcgt cttgagtcca acccggtaag
     5821 acacgactta tcgccactgg cagcagccac tggtaacagg attagcagag cgaggtatgt
     5881 aggcggtgct acagagttct tgaagtggtg gcctaactac ggctacacta gaagaacagt
     5941 atttggtatc tgcgctctgc tgaagccagt taccttcgga aaaagagttg gtagctcttg
     6001 atccggcaaa caaaccaccg ctggtagcgg tggttttttt gtttgcaagc agcagattac
     6061 gcgcagaaaa aaaggatctc aagaagatcc tttgatcttt tctacggggt ctgacgctca
     6121 gtggaacgaa aactcacgtt aagggatttt ggtcatgaga ttatcaaaaa ggatcttcac
     6181 ctagatcctt ttaaattaaa aatgaagttt taaatcaagc ccaatctgaa taatgttaca
     6241 accaattaac caattctgat tagaaaaact catcgagcat caaatgaaac tgcaatttat
     6301 tcatatcagg attatcaata ccatattttt gaaaaagccg tttctgtaat gaaggagaaa
     6361 actcaccgag gcagttccat aggatggcaa gatcctggta tcggtctgcg attccgactc
     6421 gtccaacatc aatacaacct attaatttcc cctcgtcaaa aataaggtta tcaagtgaga
     6481 aatcaccatg agtgacgact gaatccggtg agaatggcaa aagtttatgc atttctttcc
     6541 agacttgttc aacaggccag ccattacgct cgtcatcaaa atcactcgca tcaaccaaac
     6601 cgttattcat tcgtgattgc gcctgagcga gacgaaatac gcgatcgctg ttaaaaggac
     6661 aattacaaac aggaatcgaa tgcaaccggc gcaggaacac tgccagcgca tcaacaatat
     6721 tttcacctga atcaggatat tcttctaata cctggaatgc tgtttttccg gggatcgcag
     6781 tggtgagtaa ccatgcatca tcaggagtac ggataaaatg cttgatggtc ggaagaggca
     6841 taaattccgt cagccagttt agtctgacca tctcatctgt aacatcattg gcaacgctac
     6901 ctttgccatg tttcagaaac aactctggcg catcgggctt cccatacaag cgatagattg
     6961 tcgcacctga ttgcccgaca ttatcgcgag cccatttata cccatataaa tcagcatcca
     7021 tgttggaatt taatcgcggc ctcgacgttt cccgttgaat atggctcata acaccccttg
     7081 tattactgtt tatgtaagca gacagtttta ttgttcatga tgatatattt ttatcttgtg
     7141 caatgtaaca tcagagattt tgagacacgg gccagagctg ca
//
LOCUS       NL005                   7432 bp    DNA     circular SYN 18-DEC-2023
DEFINITION  pUC57-Kan-CMT257-CMT259.
ACCESSION   .
VERSION     .
KEYWORDS    .
SOURCE      synthetic DNA construct
  ORGANISM  synthetic DNA construct
REFERENCE   1  (bases 1 to 7432)
  AUTHORS   .
  TITLE     Direct Submission
  JOURNAL   Exported Jan 8, 2026 from SnapGene 8.0.3
            https://www.snapgene.com
FEATURES             Location/Qualifiers
     source          1..7432
                     /mol_type="other DNA"
                     /organism="synthetic DNA construct"
     misc_feature    435..1051
                     /label=CMT257-CMT259-HR-L
                     /note="color: #55aa00; direction: RIGHT"
     promoter        1052..1551
                     /label=pCPCC
                     /note="color: #00ff00; direction: RIGHT"
     CDS             1555..1557
                     /codon_start=1
                     /product="Start site
                     "
                     /label=Start site
                     /note="color: #ff0000"
                     /translation="M"
     CDS             1558..1803
                     /codon_start=1
                     /product="DNA Gyrase B transit peptide Optimized 
                     "
                     /label=CTP CMH166C
                     /note="color: #c54183"
                     /translation="NATYAFVSTIGVGCGSYWSGTCLCRSSSRERPNAPKLSSRWPQRG
                     ALLCSGVEQVQPVPGFRDSTASNANTFPKSGSEYTAA"
     CDS             1810..1815
                     /codon_start=1
                     /label=GS
                     /note="color: #993366"
                     /translation="GS"
     CDS             1822..1833
                     /codon_start=1
                     /label=GSGS-Linker
                     /note="color: #993366"
                     /translation="GSGS"
     CDS             1834..2547
                     /codon_start=1
                     /product="yellow fluorescent protein published in 2006, 
                     derived from Aequorea victoria. "
                     /label=mVenus optimized
                     /note="MVenus YFP back translated and optimized with RE 
                     restrictions and cm codon table 19cds"
                     /note="color: #ffff00"
                     /translation="VSKGEELFTGVVPILVELDGDVNGHKFSVSGEGEGDATYGKLTLK
                     LICTTGKLPVPWPTLVTTLGYGLQCFARYPDHMKQHDFFKSAMPEGYVQERTIFFKDDG
                     NYKTRAEVKFEGDTLVNRIELKGIDFKEDGNILGHKLEYNYNSHNVYITADKQKNGIKA
                     NFKIRHNIEDGGVQLADHYQQNTPIGDGPVLLPDNHYLSYQSKLSKDPNEKRDHMVLLE
                     FVTAAGITLGMDELYK"
     CDS             2548..2559
                     /codon_start=1
                     /label=GSGS-linker
                     /note="color: #993366"
                     /translation="GSGS"
     CDS             2572..2595
                     /codon_start=1
                     /product="peptide that binds Strep-Tactin(R), an engineered
                     form of streptavidin"
                     /label=Strep-Tag II
                     /note="color: #cc99b2"
                     /translation="WSHPQFEK"
     terminator      2599..2851
                     /label=NOS terminator
                     /note="nopaline synthase terminator and poly(A) signal"
                     /note="color: #ffffff"
     promoter        2864..3463
                     /label=pAPCC
                     /note="color: #339966; direction: RIGHT"
     CDS             3470..3472
                     /codon_start=1
                     /product="Start site"
                     /label=Start site
                     /note="color: #ff0000"
                     /translation="M"
     CDS             3473..3649
                     /codon_start=1
                     /product="chloroplastic transit peptide apcc optimized "
                     /label=CTP CMO250C
                     /note="color: #993366"
                     /translation="FVQTSFFGTGVKASAKSAESQRCLAHSSWSVRMTGYDMNGSSAGN
                     LGPRRIKSSGVAND"
     CDS             3656..4300
                     /codon_start=1
                     /product="chloramphenicol acetyltransferase CAT from S.a. 
                     optimized "
                     /label=CAT
                     /note="color: #00ffff"
                     /translation="NFNKIDLDNWKRKEIFNHYLNQQTTFSITTEIDISVLYRNIKQEG
                     YKFYPAFIFLVTRVINSNTAFRTGYNSDGELGYWDKLEPLYTIFDGVSKTFSGIWTPVK
                     NDFKEFYDLYLSDVEKYNGSGKLFPKTPIPENAFSLSIIPWTSFTGFNLNINNNSNYLL
                     PIITAGKFINKGNSIYLPLSLQVHHSVCDGYHAGLFMNSIQELSDRPNDWLL"
     CDS             4307..4330
                     /codon_start=1
                     /product="FLAG(R) epitope tag, followed by an enterokinase 
                     cleavage site"
                     /label=FLAG
                     /note="color: #cc99b2"
                     /translation="DYKDDDDK"
     3'UTR           4334..4530
                     /label=Beta tubulin 3'UTR
                     /note="Beta tubulin 3'UTR"
                     /note="color: #ff0000"
     misc_feature    complement(4531..5281)
                     /label=CMT257-CMT259-HR-R
                     /note="color: #55aa00; direction: LEFT"
     primer_bind     complement(5342..5358)
                     /label=M13 rev
                     /note="common sequencing primer, one of multiple similar 
                     variants"
                     /note="color: #a020f0; direction: LEFT"
     protein_bind    5366..5382
                     /label=lac operator
                     /bound_moiety="lac repressor encoded by lacI"
                     /note="The lac repressor binds to the lac operator to 
                     inhibit transcription in E. coli. This inhibition can be 
                     relieved by adding lactose or 
                     isopropyl-beta-D-thiogalactopyranoside (IPTG)."
                     /note="color: #31849b"
     promoter        complement(join(5390..5396,5397..5414,5415..5420))
                     /label=lac promoter
                     /note="promoter for the E. coli lac operon"
                     /note="This reverse directional feature has 3 segments:
                        1: 5390 .. 5396 / #ffffff / -10
                        2: 5397 .. 5414 / #ffffff
                        3: 5415 .. 5420 / #ffffff / -35"
     protein_bind    5435..5456
                     /label=CAP binding site
                     /bound_moiety="E. coli catabolite activator protein"
                     /note="CAP binding activates transcription in the presence 
                     of cAMP."
                     /note="color: #31849b"
     rep_origin      complement(5726..6354)
                     /direction=LEFT
                     /label=ColE1 origin
                     /note="color: #4682b4"
     misc_feature    complement(5729..6343)
                     /label=rep\(pMB1)
                     /note="vntifkey=""21"" - label=rep(pMB1) - 
                     ApEinfo_fwdcolor=#ff0000 - ApEinfo_revcolor=#ff0000 - 
                     ApEinfo_graphicformat=arrow_data {{0 1 2 0 0 -1} {} 0} - 
                     width 5 offset 0 -"
                     /note="2050..2664"
                     /note="color: #dc143c; direction: LEFT"
     CDS             complement(6510..7319)
                     /codon_start=1
                     /gene="aph(3')-Ia"
                     /product="aminoglycoside phosphotransferase"
                     /label=KanR
                     /note="confers resistance to kanamycin in bacteria or G418 
                     (Geneticin(R)) in eukaryotes"
                     /note="color: #ccffcc"
                     /translation="MSHIQRETSRPRLNSNMDADLYGYKWARDNVGQSGATIYRLYGKP
                     DAPELFLKHGKGSVANDVTDEMVRLNWLTEFMPLPTIKHFIRTPDDAWLLTTAIPGKTA
                     FQVLEEYPDSGENIVDALAVFLRRLHSIPVCNCPFNSDRVFRLAQAQSRMNNGLVDASD
                     FDDERNGWPVEQVWKEMHKLLPFSPDSVVTHGDFSLDNLIFDEGKLIGCIDVGRVGIAD
                     RYQDLAILWNCLGEFSPSLQKRLFQKYGIDNPDMNKLQFHLMLDEFF"
ORIGIN
        1 tcgcgcgttt cggtgatgac ggtgaaaacc tctgacacat gcagctcccg gagacggtca
       61 cagcttgtct gtaagcggat gccgggagca gacaagcccg tcagggcgcg tcagcgggtg
      121 ttggcgggtg tcggggctgg cttaactatg cggcatcaga gcagattgta ctgagagtgc
      181 accatatgcg gtgtgaaata ccgcacagat gcgtaaggag aaaataccgc atcaggcgcc
      241 attcgccatt caggctgcgc aactgttggg aagggcgatc ggtgcgggcc tcttcgctat
      301 tacgccagct ggcgaaaggg ggatgtgctg caaggcgatt aagttgggta acgccagggt
      361 tttcccagtc acgacgttgt aaaacgacgg ccagagaatt cgagctcggt acctcgcgaa
      421 tacatctaga tgacgtctta gaacaagatt cttttccacg cagacagaag attcggggcc
      481 cccccggaga acactcgaga ggtgtcatgc tgccgttggg tgccatttca tccattgcca
      541 caaagagagg agttttcatc cttcgggcag agtcgattat ttgggatgac aagtccagtg
      601 aactcgcggc ctgggcttgt gaacaagccg tcgaggaacg tcgtcgagtt gttttcatcg
      661 tcactggaac ggcgctcagt gctgaaccca cgagttgcct tgcaacagag agatcgaaat
      721 tcggagagtg cgtgatttga gcatgttaca tgtaattaga gaataagatc ggaggcttgt
      781 acgtataaaa tggatactga cagcgttttt ttctatcccc tgctcgagta cgtcgagaat
      841 cgtctcagta tcggtgacgt aaagtattcc actggaaagg cctcgtagat gtcgcgccca
      901 aacagattac agagactcct aatgctacgt acgaattcgt aagcctctag agcagcattt
      961 tgaatctgga ggctctggat caaaaatgac attcctaaaa tatattgaaa aataggaaga
     1021 aagcaagctt ttcggggctg catctcaatt tcactagccc ggtgaactcg gccggtcagc
     1081 caaatcctcc acccggaagg ttcgcaccgt cactgcagcg agcgcagtcc aagcctctag
     1141 gcgcggtagg cgtgcaggat gcgcgtccaa ttcggcaaga tgcgctgccg gcatgcccgc
     1201 ccatgtgtcg gacccattcc gtgcaagcga ggcacgtcga gcgatttggg gcgcgtgcat
     1261 aggcccgcgc acgatgaacg atctggttgc atgcgtacac aaacaggact tttctgacca
     1321 tgatgtccct attcggacat gacgcatcgc gcacttccgc aacacctcgt tgctgggcgc
     1381 agccggccgc ggcacctcgc gagcacgccg gcctcggcag cgcgagcgca ttagcgagat
     1441 ccccgacgac ggacgtgggt cgagattcga tttcggaggc cgcacgacgc aaaaaggtca
     1501 ttcgagtttg tgtctgcgga ctctgaacgt tcctcgtaaa gcacttctga tcatatgaac
     1561 gcgacgtacg ctttcgtgtc gacgatcggc gtgggctgcg gctcgtactg gtcgggcacg
     1621 tgcctgtgcc gctcgtcgtc gcgcgagcgc ccgaacgcgc cgaagctgtc gtcgcgctgg
     1681 ccgcagcgcg gcgcgctgct gtgctcgggc gtggagcagg tgcagccggt gccgggcttc
     1741 cgcgactcga cggcgtcgaa cgcgaacacg ttcccgaagt cgggctcgga gtacacggcg
     1801 gcgggatccg gcagcagatc tggcagcggc agcgtgtcga agggcgagga gctgttcacg
     1861 ggcgtggtgc cgatcctggt ggagctggac ggcgacgtga acggccacaa gttctcggtg
     1921 tcgggcgagg gcgagggcga cgcgacgtac ggcaagctga cgctgaagct gatctgcacg
     1981 acgggcaagc tgccggtgcc gtggccgacg ctggtgacga cgctgggcta cggcctgcag
     2041 tgcttcgcgc gctacccgga ccacatgaag cagcacgact tcttcaagtc ggcgatgccg
     2101 gagggctacg tgcaggagcg cacgatcttc ttcaaggacg acggcaacta caagacgcgc
     2161 gcggaggtga agttcgaggg cgacacgctg gtgaaccgca tcgagctgaa gggcatcgac
     2221 ttcaaggagg acggcaacat cctgggccac aagctggagt acaactacaa ctcgcacaac
     2281 gtgtacatca cggcggacaa gcagaagaac ggcatcaagg cgaacttcaa gatccgccac
     2341 aacatcgagg acggcggcgt gcagctggcg gaccactacc agcagaacac gccgatcggc
     2401 gacggcccgg tgctgctgcc ggacaaccac tacctgtcgt accagtcgaa gctgtcgaag
     2461 gacccgaacg agaagcgcga ccacatggtg ctgctggagt tcgtgacggc ggcgggcatc
     2521 acgctgggca tggacgagct gtacaagggc agcggcagcg atatcgaatt ctggtcgcac
     2581 ccgcagttcg agaagtaaga tcgttcaaac atttggcaat aaagtttctt aagattgaat
     2641 cctgttgccg gtcttgcgat gattatccta taatttctgt tgaattacgt taagcatgta
     2701 ataattaaca tgtaatgcat gacgttattt atgagatggg tttttatgat tagagtcccg
     2761 caattataca tttaatacgc gatagaaaac aaaatatagc gcgcaaacta ggataaatta
     2821 tcgcgcgcgg tgtcatctat gttactagat cactagtacg cgtcgacgag aacgtataag
     2881 gagtgcgcac ggcgttttgt tacaataccg atagatgagt ttcgaacatc gcattcacac
     2941 catgagcggg ggcgcacgct ccagagagtg gagatggaaa agtgccagcg gagccctgag
     3001 gatgcaaaaa agtacggacc gctgacggaa gggcaaatgg aaaggagggc gaaacttcga
     3061 gggctacttg cattagtaag tacaaccaac gatggtaaga aacgtatgga gtttgcgaac
     3121 cgagacttta acgctgccat caatatcagg agatgtgcgg tgctggagac gaggcctcca
     3181 gagtgaacaa gaaggtactt ttttggacaa ccttctaagg tcgaactata tgagataaaa
     3241 ttggaagaag tagttggtgg ccggtccaaa aagacgggga ggcgtctgca catcagttgg
     3301 agacgttttg tccaaggcgc gccgatcgcc actactgtac acggccggcg agaacgtggc
     3361 gagaatacgc aagcgagctc gccggctgcg ctcgctgcac caccgtcttt tgactcacaa
     3421 cttcgcgatc tctttgttct ctgtgtttct tcgttcgttg acccctagga tgttcgtgca
     3481 aacgtcgttc ttcggcacgg gcgtgaaggc gtcggcgaag tcggcggagt cgcagcgctg
     3541 cctggcgcac tcgtcgtggt cggtgcgcat gacgggctac gacatgaacg gctcgtcggc
     3601 gggcaacctg ggcccgcgcc gcatcaagtc gtcgggcgtg gcgaacgaca agcttaactt
     3661 caacaagatc gacctggaca actggaagcg caaggaaatc ttcaaccact acctgaacca
     3721 gcagacgacg ttctcgatca cgacggagat cgacatctcg gtgctgtacc gcaacatcaa
     3781 gcaggagggc tacaagttct acccggcgtt catcttcctg gtgacgcgcg tgatcaactc
     3841 gaacacggcg ttccgcacgg gctacaactc ggacggcgag ctgggctact gggacaagct
     3901 ggagccgctg tacacgatct tcgacggcgt gagcaagacg ttctcgggca tctggacgcc
     3961 ggtgaagaac gacttcaagg agttctacga cctgtacctg tcggacgtgg agaagtacaa
     4021 cggctcgggc aagctgttcc caaagacgcc gatcccggag aatgcgttct cgctgtcgat
     4081 catcccgtgg acctcgttca cgggcttcaa cctgaacatc aacaacaact cgaactacct
     4141 gctgccgatc atcacggcgg gcaagttcat caacaagggc aactcgatct acctgccgct
     4201 gtcgctgcag gtgcaccact cggtgtgcga cggctaccac gcgggcctgt tcatgaactc
     4261 gatccaggag ctgtcggacc gcccgaacga ctggctgctg ctcgaggact acaaggacga
     4321 cgacgacaag taaactagct atttatctgg tacatatcat tcataagcac atgtttttgc
     4381 gttgaaaccc ggtaaaacac tcatgacgtt ttgtgttgaa ttgcaaccag cacgttatcg
     4441 accagctctc gaacaaaaca tcgctttata cgggagaagt tgctgcggta ttgaccagag
     4501 cgtacgaaaa cttgtgcagg caaaaagtgt gtcaaggctt tagcgagccg gccaatcgtc
     4561 aaaacactac aaagagcatc actcaaatct ttagttagtg gagaaaatcg tatgaacagc
     4621 aatttgtaat atttcctata ttccggaaag tccctttcat tcaatacaaa ctcatttcca
     4681 gttaattcca tcgagcagaa tcgaagagag ggctatatgg gtattccccg cggaaattat
     4741 gtgcataaga gccgctgtta ctgatgtacg acagaaaatg tggtcattga cgtgtgatat
     4801 atgcaccagt gaattctgaa acacctgtac caatacatct attttgtttg cattttttct
     4861 attattctaa gcaaaagctt ccatcttttg gattgggcag aggcagcaaa aacctctatg
     4921 ctgtgaatgg tggcatggga agaagagctc taaaagtgca agtcattcat tccgccgtca
     4981 acagctggat aaggcacagt tctgatggac ctaatcgtac acgtcgtgca tcaaaagaaa
     5041 cagtacttac aaattccata gaggcgactc tcttttcttc cttcaaatcc agttcataat
     5101 ttcccaaaaa acaccaccaa agaagccgca ggatgaaaag ttcttctacc gcggatgcaa
     5161 acggcgatga agaggcacag atgtgcaaag aagaaagcac gatcctgtga tactcgcgca
     5221 acctatagca aattgtcgaa tttgaactaa tacgtgaact cttataatta taatccttga
     5281 cgtcatcgga tcccgggccc gtcgactgca gaggcctgca tgcaagcttg gtgtaatcat
     5341 ggtcatagct gtttcctgtg tgaaattgtt atccgctcac aattccacac aacatacgag
     5401 ccggaagcat aaagtgtaaa gcctggggtg cctaatgagt gagctaactc acattaattg
     5461 cgttgcgctc actgcccgct ttccagtcgg gaaacctgtc gtgccagctg cattaatgaa
     5521 tcggccaacg cgcggggaga ggcggtttgc gtattgggcg ctcttccgct tcctcgctca
     5581 ctgactcgct gcgctcggtc gttcggctgc ggcgagcggt atcagctcac tcaaaggcgg
     5641 taatacggtt atccacagaa tcaggggata acgcaggaaa gaacatgtga gcaaaaggcc
     5701 agcaaaaggc caggaaccgt aaaaaggccg cgttgctggc gtttttccat aggctccgcc
     5761 cccctgacga gcatcacaaa aatcgacgct caagtcagag gtggcgaaac ccgacaggac
     5821 tataaagata ccaggcgttt ccccctggaa gctccctcgt gcgctctcct gttccgaccc
     5881 tgccgcttac cggatacctg tccgcctttc tcccttcggg aagcgtggcg ctttctcata
     5941 gctcacgctg taggtatctc agttcggtgt aggtcgttcg ctccaagctg ggctgtgtgc
     6001 acgaaccccc cgttcagccc gaccgctgcg ccttatccgg taactatcgt cttgagtcca
     6061 acccggtaag acacgactta tcgccactgg cagcagccac tggtaacagg attagcagag
     6121 cgaggtatgt aggcggtgct acagagttct tgaagtggtg gcctaactac ggctacacta
     6181 gaagaacagt atttggtatc tgcgctctgc tgaagccagt taccttcgga aaaagagttg
     6241 gtagctcttg atccggcaaa caaaccaccg ctggtagcgg tggttttttt gtttgcaagc
     6301 agcagattac gcgcagaaaa aaaggatctc aagaagatcc tttgatcttt tctacggggt
     6361 ctgacgctca gtggaacgaa aactcacgtt aagggatttt ggtcatgaga ttatcaaaaa
     6421 ggatcttcac ctagatcctt ttaaattaaa aatgaagttt taaatcaagc ccaatctgaa
     6481 taatgttaca accaattaac caattctgat tagaaaaact catcgagcat caaatgaaac
     6541 tgcaatttat tcatatcagg attatcaata ccatattttt gaaaaagccg tttctgtaat
     6601 gaaggagaaa actcaccgag gcagttccat aggatggcaa gatcctggta tcggtctgcg
     6661 attccgactc gtccaacatc aatacaacct attaatttcc cctcgtcaaa aataaggtta
     6721 tcaagtgaga aatcaccatg agtgacgact gaatccggtg agaatggcaa aagtttatgc
     6781 atttctttcc agacttgttc aacaggccag ccattacgct cgtcatcaaa atcactcgca
     6841 tcaaccaaac cgttattcat tcgtgattgc gcctgagcga gacgaaatac gcgatcgctg
     6901 ttaaaaggac aattacaaac aggaatcgaa tgcaaccggc gcaggaacac tgccagcgca
     6961 tcaacaatat tttcacctga atcaggatat tcttctaata cctggaatgc tgtttttccg
     7021 gggatcgcag tggtgagtaa ccatgcatca tcaggagtac ggataaaatg cttgatggtc
     7081 ggaagaggca taaattccgt cagccagttt agtctgacca tctcatctgt aacatcattg
     7141 gcaacgctac ctttgccatg tttcagaaac aactctggcg catcgggctt cccatacaag
     7201 cgatagattg tcgcacctga ttgcccgaca ttatcgcgag cccatttata cccatataaa
     7261 tcagcatcca tgttggaatt taatcgcggc ctcgacgttt cccgttgaat atggctcata
     7321 acaccccttg tattactgtt tatgtaagca gacagtttta ttgttcatga tgatatattt
     7381 ttatcttgtg caatgtaaca tcagagattt tgagacacgg gccagagctg ca
//
LOCUS       NL006                   7186 bp    DNA     circular SYN 18-DEC-2023
DEFINITION  pUC57-Kan-CMT104-CMT105.
ACCESSION   .
VERSION     .
KEYWORDS    .
SOURCE      synthetic DNA construct
  ORGANISM  synthetic DNA construct
REFERENCE   1  (bases 1 to 7186)
  AUTHORS   .
  TITLE     Direct Submission
  JOURNAL   Exported Jan 8, 2026 from SnapGene 8.0.3
            https://www.snapgene.com
FEATURES             Location/Qualifiers
     source          1..7186
                     /mol_type="other DNA"
                     /organism="synthetic DNA construct"
     misc_feature    435..990
                     /label=CMT104-CMT105-HR-L
                     /note="color: #55aa00; direction: RIGHT"
     promoter        991..1490
                     /label=pCPCC
                     /note="color: #00ff00; direction: RIGHT"
     CDS             1494..1496
                     /codon_start=1
                     /product="Start site
                     "
                     /label=Start site
                     /note="color: #ff0000"
                     /translation="M"
     CDS             1497..1742
                     /codon_start=1
                     /product="DNA Gyrase B transit peptide Optimized 
                     "
                     /label=CTP CMH166C
                     /note="color: #c54183"
                     /translation="NATYAFVSTIGVGCGSYWSGTCLCRSSSRERPNAPKLSSRWPQRG
                     ALLCSGVEQVQPVPGFRDSTASNANTFPKSGSEYTAA"
     CDS             1749..1754
                     /codon_start=1
                     /label=GS
                     /note="color: #993366"
                     /translation="GS"
     CDS             1761..1772
                     /codon_start=1
                     /label=GSGS-Linker
                     /note="color: #993366"
                     /translation="GSGS"
     CDS             1773..2486
                     /codon_start=1
                     /product="yellow fluorescent protein published in 2006, 
                     derived from Aequorea victoria. "
                     /label=mVenus optimized
                     /note="MVenus YFP back translated and optimized with RE 
                     restrictions and cm codon table 19cds"
                     /note="color: #ffff00"
                     /translation="VSKGEELFTGVVPILVELDGDVNGHKFSVSGEGEGDATYGKLTLK
                     LICTTGKLPVPWPTLVTTLGYGLQCFARYPDHMKQHDFFKSAMPEGYVQERTIFFKDDG
                     NYKTRAEVKFEGDTLVNRIELKGIDFKEDGNILGHKLEYNYNSHNVYITADKQKNGIKA
                     NFKIRHNIEDGGVQLADHYQQNTPIGDGPVLLPDNHYLSYQSKLSKDPNEKRDHMVLLE
                     FVTAAGITLGMDELYK"
     CDS             2487..2498
                     /codon_start=1
                     /label=GSGS-linker
                     /note="color: #993366"
                     /translation="GSGS"
     CDS             2511..2534
                     /codon_start=1
                     /product="peptide that binds Strep-Tactin(R), an engineered
                     form of streptavidin"
                     /label=Strep-Tag II
                     /note="color: #cc99b2"
                     /translation="WSHPQFEK"
     terminator      2538..2790
                     /label=NOS terminator
                     /note="nopaline synthase terminator and poly(A) signal"
                     /note="color: #ffffff"
     promoter        2803..3402
                     /label=pAPCC
                     /note="color: #339966; direction: RIGHT"
     CDS             3409..3411
                     /codon_start=1
                     /product="Start site"
                     /label=Start site
                     /note="color: #ff0000"
                     /translation="M"
     CDS             3412..3588
                     /codon_start=1
                     /product="chloroplastic transit peptide apcc optimized "
                     /label=CTP CMO250C
                     /note="color: #993366"
                     /translation="FVQTSFFGTGVKASAKSAESQRCLAHSSWSVRMTGYDMNGSSAGN
                     LGPRRIKSSGVAND"
     CDS             3595..4239
                     /codon_start=1
                     /product="chloramphenicol acetyltransferase CAT from S.a. 
                     optimized "
                     /label=CAT
                     /note="color: #00ffff"
                     /translation="NFNKIDLDNWKRKEIFNHYLNQQTTFSITTEIDISVLYRNIKQEG
                     YKFYPAFIFLVTRVINSNTAFRTGYNSDGELGYWDKLEPLYTIFDGVSKTFSGIWTPVK
                     NDFKEFYDLYLSDVEKYNGSGKLFPKTPIPENAFSLSIIPWTSFTGFNLNINNNSNYLL
                     PIITAGKFINKGNSIYLPLSLQVHHSVCDGYHAGLFMNSIQELSDRPNDWLL"
     CDS             4246..4269
                     /codon_start=1
                     /product="FLAG(R) epitope tag, followed by an enterokinase 
                     cleavage site"
                     /label=FLAG
                     /note="color: #cc99b2"
                     /translation="DYKDDDDK"
     3'UTR           4273..4469
                     /label=Beta tubulin 3'UTR
                     /note="Beta tubulin 3'UTR"
                     /note="color: #ff0000"
     misc_feature    complement(4470..5035)
                     /label=CMT104-CMT105-HR-R
                     /note="color: #55aa00; direction: LEFT"
     primer_bind     complement(5096..5112)
                     /label=M13 rev
                     /note="common sequencing primer, one of multiple similar 
                     variants"
                     /note="color: #a020f0; direction: LEFT"
     protein_bind    5120..5136
                     /label=lac operator
                     /bound_moiety="lac repressor encoded by lacI"
                     /note="The lac repressor binds to the lac operator to 
                     inhibit transcription in E. coli. This inhibition can be 
                     relieved by adding lactose or 
                     isopropyl-beta-D-thiogalactopyranoside (IPTG)."
                     /note="color: #31849b"
     promoter        complement(join(5144..5150,5151..5168,5169..5174))
                     /label=lac promoter
                     /note="promoter for the E. coli lac operon"
                     /note="This reverse directional feature has 3 segments:
                        1: 5144 .. 5150 / #ffffff / -10
                        2: 5151 .. 5168 / #ffffff
                        3: 5169 .. 5174 / #ffffff / -35"
     protein_bind    5189..5210
                     /label=CAP binding site
                     /bound_moiety="E. coli catabolite activator protein"
                     /note="CAP binding activates transcription in the presence 
                     of cAMP."
                     /note="color: #31849b"
     rep_origin      complement(5480..6108)
                     /direction=LEFT
                     /label=ColE1 origin
                     /note="color: #4682b4"
     misc_feature    complement(5483..6097)
                     /label=rep\(pMB1)
                     /note="vntifkey=""21"" - label=rep(pMB1) - 
                     ApEinfo_fwdcolor=#ff0000 - ApEinfo_revcolor=#ff0000 - 
                     ApEinfo_graphicformat=arrow_data {{0 1 2 0 0 -1} {} 0} - 
                     width 5 offset 0 -"
                     /note="2050..2664"
                     /note="color: #dc143c; direction: LEFT"
     CDS             complement(6264..7073)
                     /codon_start=1
                     /gene="aph(3')-Ia"
                     /product="aminoglycoside phosphotransferase"
                     /label=KanR
                     /note="confers resistance to kanamycin in bacteria or G418 
                     (Geneticin(R)) in eukaryotes"
                     /note="color: #ccffcc"
                     /translation="MSHIQRETSRPRLNSNMDADLYGYKWARDNVGQSGATIYRLYGKP
                     DAPELFLKHGKGSVANDVTDEMVRLNWLTEFMPLPTIKHFIRTPDDAWLLTTAIPGKTA
                     FQVLEEYPDSGENIVDALAVFLRRLHSIPVCNCPFNSDRVFRLAQAQSRMNNGLVDASD
                     FDDERNGWPVEQVWKEMHKLLPFSPDSVVTHGDFSLDNLIFDEGKLIGCIDVGRVGIAD
                     RYQDLAILWNCLGEFSPSLQKRLFQKYGIDNPDMNKLQFHLMLDEFF"
ORIGIN
        1 tcgcgcgttt cggtgatgac ggtgaaaacc tctgacacat gcagctcccg gagacggtca
       61 cagcttgtct gtaagcggat gccgggagca gacaagcccg tcagggcgcg tcagcgggtg
      121 ttggcgggtg tcggggctgg cttaactatg cggcatcaga gcagattgta ctgagagtgc
      181 accatatgcg gtgtgaaata ccgcacagat gcgtaaggag aaaataccgc atcaggcgcc
      241 attcgccatt caggctgcgc aactgttggg aagggcgatc ggtgcgggcc tcttcgctat
      301 tacgccagct ggcgaaaggg ggatgtgctg caaggcgatt aagttgggta acgccagggt
      361 tttcccagtc acgacgttgt aaaacgacgg ccagagaatt cgagctcggt acctcgcgaa
      421 tacatctaga tgacgtccga ctcgctggtg tcgtcgatcc tgtggtgtcc ttgggtgccg
      481 cgactcttac tgccggcaga tggcgcacgc gtgctccact tgtgtgtcag ataaaaatgg
      541 gatacgcgag tcctcgctcc cttcctgttt cagcgttttt ccacagaagc tttttagata
      601 gatagcctcg acgttgcaag tgcagtcaaa agcgctaacg aattcgttca tagtttcagg
      661 atgctcagaa gcgcgctttc cgaaatggct ccgtcgacgc tttgtagcgg gaaattgttc
      721 cctcattcgc atcagggtga tttgcgacgc cctcggacaa acttgtgtaa aacaaccgat
      781 atcatcatcg aattcttgtg cacgaacttg tattcttctt cgtctaccgc gagtagtata
      841 ctcaaatcac tgatacttca cgtcatcgat ctttctgttg acatgtaact cgcgggtgca
      901 gcaacgtgcg cagccggatt gacgacgaag aaacacgtcg tcatcgtttg ataacttctt
      961 cacaagcgca taccacctat gcgttcactg cactagcccg gtgaactcgg ccggtcagcc
     1021 aaatcctcca cccggaaggt tcgcaccgtc actgcagcga gcgcagtcca agcctctagg
     1081 cgcggtaggc gtgcaggatg cgcgtccaat tcggcaagat gcgctgccgg catgcccgcc
     1141 catgtgtcgg acccattccg tgcaagcgag gcacgtcgag cgatttgggg cgcgtgcata
     1201 ggcccgcgca cgatgaacga tctggttgca tgcgtacaca aacaggactt ttctgaccat
     1261 gatgtcccta ttcggacatg acgcatcgcg cacttccgca acacctcgtt gctgggcgca
     1321 gccggccgcg gcacctcgcg agcacgccgg cctcggcagc gcgagcgcat tagcgagatc
     1381 cccgacgacg gacgtgggtc gagattcgat ttcggaggcc gcacgacgca aaaaggtcat
     1441 tcgagtttgt gtctgcggac tctgaacgtt cctcgtaaag cacttctgat catatgaacg
     1501 cgacgtacgc tttcgtgtcg acgatcggcg tgggctgcgg ctcgtactgg tcgggcacgt
     1561 gcctgtgccg ctcgtcgtcg cgcgagcgcc cgaacgcgcc gaagctgtcg tcgcgctggc
     1621 cgcagcgcgg cgcgctgctg tgctcgggcg tggagcaggt gcagccggtg ccgggcttcc
     1681 gcgactcgac ggcgtcgaac gcgaacacgt tcccgaagtc gggctcggag tacacggcgg
     1741 cgggatccgg cagcagatct ggcagcggca gcgtgtcgaa gggcgaggag ctgttcacgg
     1801 gcgtggtgcc gatcctggtg gagctggacg gcgacgtgaa cggccacaag ttctcggtgt
     1861 cgggcgaggg cgagggcgac gcgacgtacg gcaagctgac gctgaagctg atctgcacga
     1921 cgggcaagct gccggtgccg tggccgacgc tggtgacgac gctgggctac ggcctgcagt
     1981 gcttcgcgcg ctacccggac cacatgaagc agcacgactt cttcaagtcg gcgatgccgg
     2041 agggctacgt gcaggagcgc acgatcttct tcaaggacga cggcaactac aagacgcgcg
     2101 cggaggtgaa gttcgagggc gacacgctgg tgaaccgcat cgagctgaag ggcatcgact
     2161 tcaaggagga cggcaacatc ctgggccaca agctggagta caactacaac tcgcacaacg
     2221 tgtacatcac ggcggacaag cagaagaacg gcatcaaggc gaacttcaag atccgccaca
     2281 acatcgagga cggcggcgtg cagctggcgg accactacca gcagaacacg ccgatcggcg
     2341 acggcccggt gctgctgccg gacaaccact acctgtcgta ccagtcgaag ctgtcgaagg
     2401 acccgaacga gaagcgcgac cacatggtgc tgctggagtt cgtgacggcg gcgggcatca
     2461 cgctgggcat ggacgagctg tacaagggca gcggcagcga tatcgaattc tggtcgcacc
     2521 cgcagttcga gaagtaagat cgttcaaaca tttggcaata aagtttctta agattgaatc
     2581 ctgttgccgg tcttgcgatg attatcctat aatttctgtt gaattacgtt aagcatgtaa
     2641 taattaacat gtaatgcatg acgttattta tgagatgggt ttttatgatt agagtcccgc
     2701 aattatacat ttaatacgcg atagaaaaca aaatatagcg cgcaaactag gataaattat
     2761 cgcgcgcggt gtcatctatg ttactagatc actagtacgc gtcgacgaga acgtataagg
     2821 agtgcgcacg gcgttttgtt acaataccga tagatgagtt tcgaacatcg cattcacacc
     2881 atgagcgggg gcgcacgctc cagagagtgg agatggaaaa gtgccagcgg agccctgagg
     2941 atgcaaaaaa gtacggaccg ctgacggaag ggcaaatgga aaggagggcg aaacttcgag
     3001 ggctacttgc attagtaagt acaaccaacg atggtaagaa acgtatggag tttgcgaacc
     3061 gagactttaa cgctgccatc aatatcagga gatgtgcggt gctggagacg aggcctccag
     3121 agtgaacaag aaggtacttt tttggacaac cttctaaggt cgaactatat gagataaaat
     3181 tggaagaagt agttggtggc cggtccaaaa agacggggag gcgtctgcac atcagttgga
     3241 gacgttttgt ccaaggcgcg ccgatcgcca ctactgtaca cggccggcga gaacgtggcg
     3301 agaatacgca agcgagctcg ccggctgcgc tcgctgcacc accgtctttt gactcacaac
     3361 ttcgcgatct ctttgttctc tgtgtttctt cgttcgttga cccctaggat gttcgtgcaa
     3421 acgtcgttct tcggcacggg cgtgaaggcg tcggcgaagt cggcggagtc gcagcgctgc
     3481 ctggcgcact cgtcgtggtc ggtgcgcatg acgggctacg acatgaacgg ctcgtcggcg
     3541 ggcaacctgg gcccgcgccg catcaagtcg tcgggcgtgg cgaacgacaa gcttaacttc
     3601 aacaagatcg acctggacaa ctggaagcgc aaggaaatct tcaaccacta cctgaaccag
     3661 cagacgacgt tctcgatcac gacggagatc gacatctcgg tgctgtaccg caacatcaag
     3721 caggagggct acaagttcta cccggcgttc atcttcctgg tgacgcgcgt gatcaactcg
     3781 aacacggcgt tccgcacggg ctacaactcg gacggcgagc tgggctactg ggacaagctg
     3841 gagccgctgt acacgatctt cgacggcgtg agcaagacgt tctcgggcat ctggacgccg
     3901 gtgaagaacg acttcaagga gttctacgac ctgtacctgt cggacgtgga gaagtacaac
     3961 ggctcgggca agctgttccc aaagacgccg atcccggaga atgcgttctc gctgtcgatc
     4021 atcccgtgga cctcgttcac gggcttcaac ctgaacatca acaacaactc gaactacctg
     4081 ctgccgatca tcacggcggg caagttcatc aacaagggca actcgatcta cctgccgctg
     4141 tcgctgcagg tgcaccactc ggtgtgcgac ggctaccacg cgggcctgtt catgaactcg
     4201 atccaggagc tgtcggaccg cccgaacgac tggctgctgc tcgaggacta caaggacgac
     4261 gacgacaagt aaactagcta tttatctggt acatatcatt cataagcaca tgtttttgcg
     4321 ttgaaacccg gtaaaacact catgacgttt tgtgttgaat tgcaaccagc acgttatcga
     4381 ccagctctcg aacaaaacat cgctttatac gggagaagtt gctgcggtat tgaccagagc
     4441 gtacgaaaac ttgtgcaggc aaaaagtgta acttgccacg tcaaatactc tatttcgtcc
     4501 gggagaaaaa tcaacctctc tcatagtggt catcgattcg tctgctttcg acggccgttc
     4561 gatacccctc gcgggatatg cttccagtgg ctcctgtttc ttctgtttcc atgaaaaaag
     4621 gactcgcacc tggacccgag tcatcgcagc gacggctttt ttagagcgtg catgactgct
     4681 ttgcgtcgag agagcgatga cagatccatt tttctcgacc tgttctccga cttggatttc
     4741 gcttctgtta cttgtttcat ggtgaacagc attgtgctta ttggaacctc tgtcgaaaaa
     4801 ggcagcgtgt gcttgcgtat gcgcccgata caatacgcac cacgggaatc gcccagaaga
     4861 agcccctgat cgtataatgt tgaggcgtgt gcggagacgg aggaatgcat caccacgagc
     4921 ctgttgtact cgttatgtac cgaaggatga agcgtgtctc catatggcac agggcggcgc
     4981 tctgggaagc ggttctcgcc gacccatgag aacagccaag tgttgcagct gagacgtcat
     5041 cggatcccgg gcccgtcgac tgcagaggcc tgcatgcaag cttggtgtaa tcatggtcat
     5101 agctgtttcc tgtgtgaaat tgttatccgc tcacaattcc acacaacata cgagccggaa
     5161 gcataaagtg taaagcctgg ggtgcctaat gagtgagcta actcacatta attgcgttgc
     5221 gctcactgcc cgctttccag tcgggaaacc tgtcgtgcca gctgcattaa tgaatcggcc
     5281 aacgcgcggg gagaggcggt ttgcgtattg ggcgctcttc cgcttcctcg ctcactgact
     5341 cgctgcgctc ggtcgttcgg ctgcggcgag cggtatcagc tcactcaaag gcggtaatac
     5401 ggttatccac agaatcaggg gataacgcag gaaagaacat gtgagcaaaa ggccagcaaa
     5461 aggccaggaa ccgtaaaaag gccgcgttgc tggcgttttt ccataggctc cgcccccctg
     5521 acgagcatca caaaaatcga cgctcaagtc agaggtggcg aaacccgaca ggactataaa
     5581 gataccaggc gtttccccct ggaagctccc tcgtgcgctc tcctgttccg accctgccgc
     5641 ttaccggata cctgtccgcc tttctccctt cgggaagcgt ggcgctttct catagctcac
     5701 gctgtaggta tctcagttcg gtgtaggtcg ttcgctccaa gctgggctgt gtgcacgaac
     5761 cccccgttca gcccgaccgc tgcgccttat ccggtaacta tcgtcttgag tccaacccgg
     5821 taagacacga cttatcgcca ctggcagcag ccactggtaa caggattagc agagcgaggt
     5881 atgtaggcgg tgctacagag ttcttgaagt ggtggcctaa ctacggctac actagaagaa
     5941 cagtatttgg tatctgcgct ctgctgaagc cagttacctt cggaaaaaga gttggtagct
     6001 cttgatccgg caaacaaacc accgctggta gcggtggttt ttttgtttgc aagcagcaga
     6061 ttacgcgcag aaaaaaagga tctcaagaag atcctttgat cttttctacg gggtctgacg
     6121 ctcagtggaa cgaaaactca cgttaaggga ttttggtcat gagattatca aaaaggatct
     6181 tcacctagat ccttttaaat taaaaatgaa gttttaaatc aagcccaatc tgaataatgt
     6241 tacaaccaat taaccaattc tgattagaaa aactcatcga gcatcaaatg aaactgcaat
     6301 ttattcatat caggattatc aataccatat ttttgaaaaa gccgtttctg taatgaagga
     6361 gaaaactcac cgaggcagtt ccataggatg gcaagatcct ggtatcggtc tgcgattccg
     6421 actcgtccaa catcaataca acctattaat ttcccctcgt caaaaataag gttatcaagt
     6481 gagaaatcac catgagtgac gactgaatcc ggtgagaatg gcaaaagttt atgcatttct
     6541 ttccagactt gttcaacagg ccagccatta cgctcgtcat caaaatcact cgcatcaacc
     6601 aaaccgttat tcattcgtga ttgcgcctga gcgagacgaa atacgcgatc gctgttaaaa
     6661 ggacaattac aaacaggaat cgaatgcaac cggcgcagga acactgccag cgcatcaaca
     6721 atattttcac ctgaatcagg atattcttct aatacctgga atgctgtttt tccggggatc
     6781 gcagtggtga gtaaccatgc atcatcagga gtacggataa aatgcttgat ggtcggaaga
     6841 ggcataaatt ccgtcagcca gtttagtctg accatctcat ctgtaacatc attggcaacg
     6901 ctacctttgc catgtttcag aaacaactct ggcgcatcgg gcttcccata caagcgatag
     6961 attgtcgcac ctgattgccc gacattatcg cgagcccatt tatacccata taaatcagca
     7021 tccatgttgg aatttaatcg cggcctcgac gtttcccgtt gaatatggct cataacaccc
     7081 cttgtattac tgtttatgta agcagacagt tttattgttc atgatgatat atttttatct
     7141 tgtgcaatgt aacatcagag attttgagac acgggccaga gctgca
//
LOCUS       NL007_Isoprene          9128 bp    DNA     circular SYN 24-MAY-2025
DEFINITION  pUC57-Kan-CMT014-CMT018.
ACCESSION   .
VERSION     .
KEYWORDS    .
SOURCE      synthetic DNA construct
  ORGANISM  synthetic DNA construct
REFERENCE   1  (bases 1 to 9128)
  AUTHORS   .
  TITLE     Direct Submission
  JOURNAL   Exported Jan 8, 2026 from SnapGene 8.0.3
            https://www.snapgene.com
FEATURES             Location/Qualifiers
     source          1..9128
                     /mol_type="other DNA"
                     /organism="synthetic DNA construct"
     misc_feature    435..1060
                     /label=CMT014-CMT018-HR-L
                     /note="color: #55aa00; direction: RIGHT"
     promoter        1061..1560
                     /label=pCPCC
                     /note="color: #00ff00; direction: RIGHT"
     CDS             1564..1566
                     /codon_start=1
                     /product="Start site
                     "
                     /label=Start site
                     /note="color: #ff0000"
                     /translation="M"
     CDS             1567..1812
                     /codon_start=1
                     /product="DNA Gyrase B transit peptide Optimized 
                     "
                     /label=CTP CMH166C
                     /note="color: #c54183"
                     /translation="NATYAFVSTIGVGCGSYWSGTCLCRSSSRERPNAPKLSSRWPQRG
                     ALLCSGVEQVQPVPGFRDSTASNANTFPKSGSEYTAA"
     CDS             1819..3438
                     /codon_start=1
                     /product="Ipomoea batatas isoprene synthase"
                     /label=Cmco_IbIspS
                     /note="color: #99cc00"
                     /translation="TARRSANYQPSSWSYDEYLVDTTTNDSKLRIQEDARKKLEEEVRN
                     VLEDGKLETLALLELIDDIQRLGLGYKFRESTSTSLAMLKMSVGQEASNSSLHSCSLYF
                     RLLREHGFDITPDVFEKFKDENGKFKDSIAKDVRGLLSLYEASFLGFEGENILDEAREF
                     TTMHLNNIKDKVNPRIAEEVNHALELPLHRRVERLEARRRIQSYSKSGETNQALLTLAK
                     IDFNTVQAVYQRDLQDVSKWWKDTALADKLSFARDRLMESFFWAIGMSYDPQHSKSREA
                     VTKTFKLVTVLDDVYDVYGSLDELEKFTAAAERWDVDAIKDLPDYMKLCYLSLFNTVND
                     LAYDTLKDKGETVIPIMKKAWADLLKAFLQEAQWIYNKYTPTFDEYLNNARFSVSGCVM
                     LVHSYFTTQNITKEAIHSLENYHDLLIWPSIVFRLANDLSSSKAEIERGETANSITCYM
                     NETGQSEEQAREHISKLIDECFKKMNKEMLATSTSPFEKSFIETAINLARIALCQYQYG
                     DAHSDPDVRARNRIVSVIINPVE"
     CDS             3439..3450
                     /codon_start=1
                     /label=GSG
                     /note="color: #993366"
                     /translation="GSGS"
     CDS             3457..3468
                     /codon_start=1
                     /label=GSGS-Linker
                     /note="color: #993366"
                     /translation="GSGS"
     CDS             3469..4182
                     /codon_start=1
                     /product="yellow fluorescent protein published in 2006, 
                     derived from Aequorea victoria. "
                     /label=mVenus optimized
                     /note="MVenus YFP back translated and optimized with RE 
                     restrictions and cm codon table 19cds"
                     /note="color: #ffff00"
                     /translation="VSKGEELFTGVVPILVELDGDVNGHKFSVSGEGEGDATYGKLTLK
                     LICTTGKLPVPWPTLVTTLGYGLQCFARYPDHMKQHDFFKSAMPEGYVQERTIFFKDDG
                     NYKTRAEVKFEGDTLVNRIELKGIDFKEDGNILGHKLEYNYNSHNVYITADKQKNGIKA
                     NFKIRHNIEDGGVQLADHYQQNTPIGDGPVLLPDNHYLSYQSKLSKDPNEKRDHMVLLE
                     FVTAAGITLGMDELYK"
     CDS             4183..4194
                     /codon_start=1
                     /label=GSGS-linker
                     /note="color: #993366"
                     /translation="GSGS"
     CDS             4207..4230
                     /codon_start=1
                     /product="peptide that binds Strep-Tactin(R), an engineered
                     form of streptavidin"
                     /label=Strep-Tag II
                     /note="color: #cc99b2"
                     /translation="WSHPQFEK"
     terminator      4234..4486
                     /label=NOS terminator
                     /note="nopaline synthase terminator and poly(A) signal"
                     /note="color: #ffffff"
     promoter        4499..5098
                     /label=pAPCC
                     /note="color: #339966; direction: RIGHT"
     CDS             5105..5107
                     /codon_start=1
                     /product="Start site"
                     /label=Start site
                     /note="color: #ff0000"
                     /translation="M"
     CDS             5108..5284
                     /codon_start=1
                     /product="chloroplastic transit peptide apcc optimized "
                     /label=CTP CMO250C
                     /note="color: #993366"
                     /translation="FVQTSFFGTGVKASAKSAESQRCLAHSSWSVRMTGYDMNGSSAGN
                     LGPRRIKSSGVAND"
     CDS             5291..5935
                     /codon_start=1
                     /product="chloramphenicol acetyltransferase CAT from S.a. 
                     optimized "
                     /label=CAT
                     /note="color: #00ffff"
                     /translation="NFNKIDLDNWKRKEIFNHYLNQQTTFSITTEIDISVLYRNIKQEG
                     YKFYPAFIFLVTRVINSNTAFRTGYNSDGELGYWDKLEPLYTIFDGVSKTFSGIWTPVK
                     NDFKEFYDLYLSDVEKYNGSGKLFPKTPIPENAFSLSIIPWTSFTGFNLNINNNSNYLL
                     PIITAGKFINKGNSIYLPLSLQVHHSVCDGYHAGLFMNSIQELSDRPNDWLL"
     CDS             5942..5965
                     /codon_start=1
                     /product="FLAG(R) epitope tag, followed by an enterokinase 
                     cleavage site"
                     /label=FLAG
                     /note="color: #cc99b2"
                     /translation="DYKDDDDK"
     3'UTR           5969..6165
                     /label=Beta tubulin 3'UTR
                     /note="Beta tubulin 3'UTR"
                     /note="color: #ff0000"
     misc_feature    complement(6166..6977)
                     /label=CMT014-CMT018-HR-R
                     /note="color: #55aa00; direction: LEFT"
     primer_bind     complement(7038..7054)
                     /label=M13 rev
                     /note="common sequencing primer, one of multiple similar 
                     variants"
                     /note="color: #a020f0; direction: LEFT"
     protein_bind    7062..7078
                     /label=lac operator
                     /bound_moiety="lac repressor encoded by lacI"
                     /note="The lac repressor binds to the lac operator to 
                     inhibit transcription in E. coli. This inhibition can be 
                     relieved by adding lactose or 
                     isopropyl-beta-D-thiogalactopyranoside (IPTG)."
                     /note="color: #31849b"
     promoter        complement(join(7086..7092,7093..7110,7111..7116))
                     /label=lac promoter
                     /note="promoter for the E. coli lac operon"
                     /note="This reverse directional feature has 3 segments:
                        1: 7086 .. 7092 / #ffffff / -10
                        2: 7093 .. 7110 / #ffffff
                        3: 7111 .. 7116 / #ffffff / -35"
     protein_bind    7131..7152
                     /label=CAP binding site
                     /bound_moiety="E. coli catabolite activator protein"
                     /note="CAP binding activates transcription in the presence 
                     of cAMP."
                     /note="color: #31849b"
     rep_origin      complement(7422..8050)
                     /direction=LEFT
                     /label=ColE1 origin
                     /note="color: #4682b4"
     misc_feature    complement(7425..8039)
                     /label=rep\(pMB1)
                     /note="vntifkey=""21"" - label=rep(pMB1) - 
                     ApEinfo_fwdcolor=#ff0000 - ApEinfo_revcolor=#ff0000 - 
                     ApEinfo_graphicformat=arrow_data {{0 1 2 0 0 -1} {} 0} - 
                     width 5 offset 0 -"
                     /note="2050..2664"
                     /note="color: #dc143c; direction: LEFT"
     CDS             complement(8206..9015)
                     /codon_start=1
                     /gene="aph(3')-Ia"
                     /product="aminoglycoside phosphotransferase"
                     /label=KanR
                     /note="confers resistance to kanamycin in bacteria or G418 
                     (Geneticin(R)) in eukaryotes"
                     /note="color: #ccffcc"
                     /translation="MSHIQRETSRPRLNSNMDADLYGYKWARDNVGQSGATIYRLYGKP
                     DAPELFLKHGKGSVANDVTDEMVRLNWLTEFMPLPTIKHFIRTPDDAWLLTTAIPGKTA
                     FQVLEEYPDSGENIVDALAVFLRRLHSIPVCNCPFNSDRVFRLAQAQSRMNNGLVDASD
                     FDDERNGWPVEQVWKEMHKLLPFSPDSVVTHGDFSLDNLIFDEGKLIGCIDVGRVGIAD
                     RYQDLAILWNCLGEFSPSLQKRLFQKYGIDNPDMNKLQFHLMLDEFF"
ORIGIN
        1 tcgcgcgttt cggtgatgac ggtgaaaacc tctgacacat gcagctcccg gagacggtca
       61 cagcttgtct gtaagcggat gccgggagca gacaagcccg tcagggcgcg tcagcgggtg
      121 ttggcgggtg tcggggctgg cttaactatg cggcatcaga gcagattgta ctgagagtgc
      181 accatatgcg gtgtgaaata ccgcacagat gcgtaaggag aaaataccgc atcaggcgcc
      241 attcgccatt caggctgcgc aactgttggg aagggcgatc ggtgcgggcc tcttcgctat
      301 tacgccagct ggcgaaaggg ggatgtgctg caaggcgatt aagttgggta acgccagggt
      361 tttcccagtc acgacgttgt aaaacgacgg ccagagaatt cgagctcggt acctcgcgaa
      421 tacatctaga tgacgtcgaa ctgccacaga tacccagctt gcatcttgcg ctattacgtt
      481 ttcctgaaca gagcttacca gagagcaatg cagactccca ccccgaatcc gaatgcctta
      541 gcctccgaaa gcgtctgttc gttgtcattc ccgtatgtca gataaaggtc tattccgtca
      601 ccgtttacag tcgtgcactg aactgtatgg ccttctcaga aagcgacggc ccgtctctgc
      661 gtagaagcat gaaggattcg accaattgcg cgatgagcag cagcagaaca ccttcaaaga
      721 atctcatagt tacagaggaa gttgaaagct gttcacacgt aaaatggatc gatgaaaagt
      781 cagtctgtat gtaattgatg aaagcttggc ctgaattgag cgacgagttt cattttcaaa
      841 cattcaaggt agatgaagag gtgaaatccg tttcggatat ggatcacgga ttgaagggca
      901 tcatggccgt cgccatacct tcaagtcaaa tggatggaga tacagggcag aactgaaagc
      961 agatgaatta acaagactgt tccattgctc agcgtcatag agatttgggg ttgatggaca
     1021 caaagagacg taccaacatt tagaatcagg gcgtccggac cactagcccg gtgaactcgg
     1081 ccggtcagcc aaatcctcca cccggaaggt tcgcaccgtc actgcagcga gcgcagtcca
     1141 agcctctagg cgcggtaggc gtgcaggatg cgcgtccaat tcggcaagat gcgctgccgg
     1201 catgcccgcc catgtgtcgg acccattccg tgcaagcgag gcacgtcgag cgatttgggg
     1261 cgcgtgcata ggcccgcgca cgatgaacga tctggttgca tgcgtacaca aacaggactt
     1321 ttctgaccat gatgtcccta ttcggacatg acgcatcgcg cacttccgca acacctcgtt
     1381 gctgggcgca gccggccgcg gcacctcgcg agcacgccgg cctcggcagc gcgagcgcat
     1441 tagcgagatc cccgacgacg gacgtgggtc gagattcgat ttcggaggcc gcacgacgca
     1501 aaaaggtcat tcgagtttgt gtctgcggac tctgaacgtt cctcgtaaag cacttctgat
     1561 catatgaacg cgacgtacgc tttcgtgtcg acgatcggcg tgggctgcgg ctcgtactgg
     1621 tcgggcacgt gcctgtgccg ctcgtcgtcg cgcgagcgcc cgaacgcgcc gaagctgtcg
     1681 tcgcgctggc cgcagcgcgg cgcgctgctg tgctcgggcg tggagcaggt gcagccggtg
     1741 ccgggcttcc gcgactcgac ggcgtcgaac gcgaacacgt tcccgaagtc gggctcggag
     1801 tacacggcgg cgggatccac ggcgcgccgc tcggcgaact accagccgtc gtcgtggtcg
     1861 tacgacgagt acctggtgga cacgacgacg aacgactcga agctgcgcat ccaggaggac
     1921 gcgcgcaaga agctggagga ggaggtgcgc aacgtgctgg aggacggcaa gctggagacg
     1981 ctggcgctgc tggagctgat cgacgacatc cagcgcctgg gcctgggcta caagttccgc
     2041 gagtcgacga gcacgtcgct ggcgatgctg aagatgtcgg tgggccagga ggcgtcgaac
     2101 tcgtcgctgc actcgtgctc gctgtacttc cgcctgctgc gcgagcacgg cttcgacatc
     2161 acgccggacg tgttcgagaa gttcaaggac gagaacggca agttcaagga ctcgatcgcg
     2221 aaggacgtgc gcggcctgct gtcgctgtac gaggcgtcgt tcctgggctt cgagggcgag
     2281 aacatcctgg acgaggcgcg cgagttcacg acgatgcacc tgaacaacat caaggacaag
     2341 gtgaacccgc gcatcgcgga ggaggtgaac cacgcgctgg agctgccgct gcaccgccgc
     2401 gtggagcgcc tggaggcgcg ccgccgcatc cagtcgtact cgaagtcggg cgagacgaac
     2461 caggcgctgc tgacgctggc gaagatcgac ttcaacacgg tgcaggcggt gtaccagcgc
     2521 gacctgcagg acgtgtcgaa gtggtggaag gacacggcgc tggcggacaa gctgtcgttc
     2581 gcgcgcgacc gcctgatgga gtcgttcttc tgggcgatcg gcatgtcgta cgacccgcag
     2641 cactcgaagt cgcgcgaggc ggtgaccaag acgttcaagc tggtgacggt gctggacgac
     2701 gtgtacgacg tgtacggctc gctggacgag ctggagaagt tcacggcggc ggcggagcgc
     2761 tgggacgtgg acgcgatcaa ggacctgccg gactacatga agctgtgcta cctgtcgctg
     2821 ttcaacacgg tgaacgacct ggcgtacgac acgctgaagg acaagggcga gacggtgatc
     2881 ccgatcatga agaaggcgtg ggcggacctg ctgaaggcgt tcctgcagga ggcgcagtgg
     2941 atctacaaca agtacacgcc gacgttcgac gagtacctga acaacgcgcg cttctcggtg
     3001 tcgggctgcg tgatgctggt gcactcgtac ttcacgacgc agaacatcac gaaggaggcg
     3061 atccactcgc tggagaacta ccacgacctg ctgatctggc cgtcgatcgt gttccgcctg
     3121 gcgaacgacc tgtcgtcgtc gaaggcggag atcgagcgcg gcgagacggc gaactcgatc
     3181 acgtgctaca tgaacgagac gggccagtcg gaggagcagg cgcgcgagca catctcgaag
     3241 ctgatcgacg agtgcttcaa gaagatgaac aaggagatgc tggcgacgag cacgtcgccg
     3301 ttcgagaagt cgttcatcga gacggcgatc aacctggcgc gcatcgcgct gtgccagtac
     3361 cagtacggcg acgcgcactc ggacccggac gtgcgcgcgc gcaaccgcat cgtgtcggtg
     3421 atcatcaacc cggtggaggg ctcgggcagc agatctggca gcggcagcgt gtcgaagggc
     3481 gaggagctgt tcacgggcgt ggtgccgatc ctggtggagc tggacggcga cgtgaacggc
     3541 cacaagttct cggtgtcggg cgagggcgag ggcgacgcga cgtacggcaa gctgacgctg
     3601 aagctgatct gcacgacggg caagctgccg gtgccgtggc cgacgctggt gacgacgctg
     3661 ggctacggcc tgcagtgctt cgcgcgctac ccggaccaca tgaagcagca cgacttcttc
     3721 aagtcggcga tgccggaggg ctacgtgcag gagcgcacga tcttcttcaa ggacgacggc
     3781 aactacaaga cgcgcgcgga ggtgaagttc gagggcgaca cgctggtgaa ccgcatcgag
     3841 ctgaagggca tcgacttcaa ggaggacggc aacatcctgg gccacaagct ggagtacaac
     3901 tacaactcgc acaacgtgta catcacggcg gacaagcaga agaacggcat caaggcgaac
     3961 ttcaagatcc gccacaacat cgaggacggc ggcgtgcagc tggcggacca ctaccagcag
     4021 aacacgccga tcggcgacgg cccggtgctg ctgccggaca accactacct gtcgtaccag
     4081 tcgaagctgt cgaaggaccc gaacgagaag cgcgaccaca tggtgctgct ggagttcgtg
     4141 acggcggcgg gcatcacgct gggcatggac gagctgtaca agggcagcgg cagcgatatc
     4201 gaattctggt cgcacccgca gttcgagaag taagatcgtt caaacatttg gcaataaagt
     4261 ttcttaagat tgaatcctgt tgccggtctt gcgatgatta tcctataatt tctgttgaat
     4321 tacgttaagc atgtaataat taacatgtaa tgcatgacgt tatttatgag atgggttttt
     4381 atgattagag tcccgcaatt atacatttaa tacgcgatag aaaacaaaat atagcgcgca
     4441 aactaggata aattatcgcg cgcggtgtca tctatgttac tagatcacta gtacgcgtcg
     4501 acgagaacgt ataaggagtg cgcacggcgt tttgttacaa taccgataga tgagtttcga
     4561 acatcgcatt cacaccatga gcgggggcgc acgctccaga gagtggagat ggaaaagtgc
     4621 cagcggagcc ctgaggatgc aaaaaagtac ggaccgctga cggaagggca aatggaaagg
     4681 agggcgaaac ttcgagggct acttgcatta gtaagtacaa ccaacgatgg taagaaacgt
     4741 atggagtttg cgaaccgaga ctttaacgct gccatcaata tcaggagatg tgcggtgctg
     4801 gagacgaggc ctccagagtg aacaagaagg tacttttttg gacaaccttc taaggtcgaa
     4861 ctatatgaga taaaattgga agaagtagtt ggtggccggt ccaaaaagac ggggaggcgt
     4921 ctgcacatca gttggagacg ttttgtccaa ggcgcgccga tcgccactac tgtacacggc
     4981 cggcgagaac gtggcgagaa tacgcaagcg agctcgccgg ctgcgctcgc tgcaccaccg
     5041 tcttttgact cacaacttcg cgatctcttt gttctctgtg tttcttcgtt cgttgacccc
     5101 taggatgttc gtgcaaacgt cgttcttcgg cacgggcgtg aaggcgtcgg cgaagtcggc
     5161 ggagtcgcag cgctgcctgg cgcactcgtc gtggtcggtg cgcatgacgg gctacgacat
     5221 gaacggctcg tcggcgggca acctgggccc gcgccgcatc aagtcgtcgg gcgtggcgaa
     5281 cgacaagctt aacttcaaca agatcgacct ggacaactgg aagcgcaagg aaatcttcaa
     5341 ccactacctg aaccagcaga cgacgttctc gatcacgacg gagatcgaca tctcggtgct
     5401 gtaccgcaac atcaagcagg agggctacaa gttctacccg gcgttcatct tcctggtgac
     5461 gcgcgtgatc aactcgaaca cggcgttccg cacgggctac aactcggacg gcgagctggg
     5521 ctactgggac aagctggagc cgctgtacac gatcttcgac ggcgtgagca agacgttctc
     5581 gggcatctgg acgccggtga agaacgactt caaggagttc tacgacctgt acctgtcgga
     5641 cgtggagaag tacaacggct cgggcaagct gttcccaaag acgccgatcc cggagaatgc
     5701 gttctcgctg tcgatcatcc cgtggacctc gttcacgggc ttcaacctga acatcaacaa
     5761 caactcgaac tacctgctgc cgatcatcac ggcgggcaag ttcatcaaca agggcaactc
     5821 gatctacctg ccgctgtcgc tgcaggtgca ccactcggtg tgcgacggct accacgcggg
     5881 cctgttcatg aactcgatcc aggagctgtc ggaccgcccg aacgactggc tgctgctcga
     5941 ggactacaag gacgacgacg acaagtaaac tagctattta tctggtacat atcattcata
     6001 agcacatgtt tttgcgttga aacccggtaa aacactcatg acgttttgtg ttgaattgca
     6061 accagcacgt tatcgaccag ctctcgaaca aaacatcgct ttatacggga gaagttgctg
     6121 cggtattgac cagagcgtac gaaaacttgt gcaggcaaaa agtgtcgtcc tcgacgaatt
     6181 gagcactgtc tagagcagca aaatgcgccg cacgctgcat ttagagcgca catgattttc
     6241 caaatggtct aagcgaatga gctttggcag gagtacttgc gaccacgtct gtgtagccag
     6301 cattttgggt tgtatggaga tatcacgtgt tcctgaacat gttcaatgat ttagagaatg
     6361 atgtgaccca tacgcgccgt ctttcggtag taggctcagg ctctgaatgt acagacgcgt
     6421 gcggcagccg tacgccttct ccttcgacga cagcatacaa agagtgcaaa aatcgatttt
     6481 gtgcgattct aatcgataat tccagttgcg actttagcgt acagtgggca ctcgtgcccg
     6541 ctgatacaag cggggaagta gagaatgaaa cagaggcgaa tacaagagat gatgctcggt
     6601 acgctgacca gtcgtcaaat ggcgagggaa tcgaaggcaa gagacagggt gtgatgtgat
     6661 ctcaccagca accgagcgga aaagcactct ctgtagccgc attttagcag ctcgatcaat
     6721 gtccggaaat acctcgtgct tcttgagcat ctagcggcgc tgcgtctagc aaagtttcaa
     6781 gggagtcttt tcgcactcta ttcggcattg tgctaaaacg ttgaagtgct cgaagtgaac
     6841 tatcagttcc caagcgagat cgcattcgaa tcccgcccga agcagggtcc tgatacatgg
     6901 cggttcaata atccagaacg gctggggcgc cttttacgta caccgggcac aatttttacg
     6961 tgctgttggc atacgacgtc atcggatccc gggcccgtcg actgcagagg cctgcatgca
     7021 agcttggtgt aatcatggtc atagctgttt cctgtgtgaa attgttatcc gctcacaatt
     7081 ccacacaaca tacgagccgg aagcataaag tgtaaagcct ggggtgccta atgagtgagc
     7141 taactcacat taattgcgtt gcgctcactg cccgctttcc agtcgggaaa cctgtcgtgc
     7201 cagctgcatt aatgaatcgg ccaacgcgcg gggagaggcg gtttgcgtat tgggcgctct
     7261 tccgcttcct cgctcactga ctcgctgcgc tcggtcgttc ggctgcggcg agcggtatca
     7321 gctcactcaa aggcggtaat acggttatcc acagaatcag gggataacgc aggaaagaac
     7381 atgtgagcaa aaggccagca aaaggccagg aaccgtaaaa aggccgcgtt gctggcgttt
     7441 ttccataggc tccgcccccc tgacgagcat cacaaaaatc gacgctcaag tcagaggtgg
     7501 cgaaacccga caggactata aagataccag gcgtttcccc ctggaagctc cctcgtgcgc
     7561 tctcctgttc cgaccctgcc gcttaccgga tacctgtccg cctttctccc ttcgggaagc
     7621 gtggcgcttt ctcatagctc acgctgtagg tatctcagtt cggtgtaggt cgttcgctcc
     7681 aagctgggct gtgtgcacga accccccgtt cagcccgacc gctgcgcctt atccggtaac
     7741 tatcgtcttg agtccaaccc ggtaagacac gacttatcgc cactggcagc agccactggt
     7801 aacaggatta gcagagcgag gtatgtaggc ggtgctacag agttcttgaa gtggtggcct
     7861 aactacggct acactagaag aacagtattt ggtatctgcg ctctgctgaa gccagttacc
     7921 ttcggaaaaa gagttggtag ctcttgatcc ggcaaacaaa ccaccgctgg tagcggtggt
     7981 ttttttgttt gcaagcagca gattacgcgc agaaaaaaag gatctcaaga agatcctttg
     8041 atcttttcta cggggtctga cgctcagtgg aacgaaaact cacgttaagg gattttggtc
     8101 atgagattat caaaaaggat cttcacctag atccttttaa attaaaaatg aagttttaaa
     8161 tcaagcccaa tctgaataat gttacaacca attaaccaat tctgattaga aaaactcatc
     8221 gagcatcaaa tgaaactgca atttattcat atcaggatta tcaataccat atttttgaaa
     8281 aagccgtttc tgtaatgaag gagaaaactc accgaggcag ttccatagga tggcaagatc
     8341 ctggtatcgg tctgcgattc cgactcgtcc aacatcaata caacctatta atttcccctc
     8401 gtcaaaaata aggttatcaa gtgagaaatc accatgagtg acgactgaat ccggtgagaa
     8461 tggcaaaagt ttatgcattt ctttccagac ttgttcaaca ggccagccat tacgctcgtc
     8521 atcaaaatca ctcgcatcaa ccaaaccgtt attcattcgt gattgcgcct gagcgagacg
     8581 aaatacgcga tcgctgttaa aaggacaatt acaaacagga atcgaatgca accggcgcag
     8641 gaacactgcc agcgcatcaa caatattttc acctgaatca ggatattctt ctaatacctg
     8701 gaatgctgtt tttccgggga tcgcagtggt gagtaaccat gcatcatcag gagtacggat
     8761 aaaatgcttg atggtcggaa gaggcataaa ttccgtcagc cagtttagtc tgaccatctc
     8821 atctgtaaca tcattggcaa cgctaccttt gccatgtttc agaaacaact ctggcgcatc
     8881 gggcttccca tacaagcgat agattgtcgc acctgattgc ccgacattat cgcgagccca
     8941 tttataccca tataaatcag catccatgtt ggaatttaat cgcggcctcg acgtttcccg
     9001 ttgaatatgg ctcataacac cccttgtatt actgtttatg taagcagaca gttttattgt
     9061 tcatgatgat atatttttat cttgtgcaat gtaacatcag agattttgag acacgggcca
     9121 gagctgca
//
LOCUS       NL007                   7502 bp    DNA     circular SYN 18-DEC-2023
DEFINITION  pUC57-Kan-CMT014-CMT018.
ACCESSION   .
VERSION     .
KEYWORDS    .
SOURCE      synthetic DNA construct
  ORGANISM  synthetic DNA construct
REFERENCE   1  (bases 1 to 7502)
  AUTHORS   .
  TITLE     Direct Submission
  JOURNAL   Exported Jan 8, 2026 from SnapGene 8.0.3
            https://www.snapgene.com
FEATURES             Location/Qualifiers
     source          1..7502
                     /mol_type="other DNA"
                     /organism="synthetic DNA construct"
     misc_feature    435..1060
                     /label=CMT014-CMT018-HR-L
                     /note="color: #55aa00; direction: RIGHT"
     promoter        1061..1560
                     /label=pCPCC
                     /note="color: #00ff00; direction: RIGHT"
     CDS             1564..1566
                     /codon_start=1
                     /product="Start site
                     "
                     /label=Start site
                     /note="color: #ff0000"
                     /translation="M"
     CDS             1567..1812
                     /codon_start=1
                     /product="DNA Gyrase B transit peptide Optimized 
                     "
                     /label=CTP CMH166C
                     /note="color: #c54183"
                     /translation="NATYAFVSTIGVGCGSYWSGTCLCRSSSRERPNAPKLSSRWPQRG
                     ALLCSGVEQVQPVPGFRDSTASNANTFPKSGSEYTAA"
     CDS             1819..1824
                     /codon_start=1
                     /label=GS
                     /note="color: #993366"
                     /translation="GS"
     CDS             1831..1842
                     /codon_start=1
                     /label=GSGS-Linker
                     /note="color: #993366"
                     /translation="GSGS"
     CDS             1843..2556
                     /codon_start=1
                     /product="yellow fluorescent protein published in 2006, 
                     derived from Aequorea victoria. "
                     /label=mVenus optimized
                     /note="MVenus YFP back translated and optimized with RE 
                     restrictions and cm codon table 19cds"
                     /note="color: #ffff00"
                     /translation="VSKGEELFTGVVPILVELDGDVNGHKFSVSGEGEGDATYGKLTLK
                     LICTTGKLPVPWPTLVTTLGYGLQCFARYPDHMKQHDFFKSAMPEGYVQERTIFFKDDG
                     NYKTRAEVKFEGDTLVNRIELKGIDFKEDGNILGHKLEYNYNSHNVYITADKQKNGIKA
                     NFKIRHNIEDGGVQLADHYQQNTPIGDGPVLLPDNHYLSYQSKLSKDPNEKRDHMVLLE
                     FVTAAGITLGMDELYK"
     CDS             2557..2568
                     /codon_start=1
                     /label=GSGS-linker
                     /note="color: #993366"
                     /translation="GSGS"
     CDS             2581..2604
                     /codon_start=1
                     /product="peptide that binds Strep-Tactin(R), an engineered
                     form of streptavidin"
                     /label=Strep-Tag II
                     /note="color: #cc99b2"
                     /translation="WSHPQFEK"
     terminator      2608..2860
                     /label=NOS terminator
                     /note="nopaline synthase terminator and poly(A) signal"
                     /note="color: #ffffff"
     promoter        2873..3472
                     /label=pAPCC
                     /note="color: #339966; direction: RIGHT"
     CDS             3479..3481
                     /codon_start=1
                     /product="Start site"
                     /label=Start site
                     /note="color: #ff0000"
                     /translation="M"
     CDS             3482..3658
                     /codon_start=1
                     /product="chloroplastic transit peptide apcc optimized "
                     /label=CTP CMO250C
                     /note="color: #993366"
                     /translation="FVQTSFFGTGVKASAKSAESQRCLAHSSWSVRMTGYDMNGSSAGN
                     LGPRRIKSSGVAND"
     CDS             3665..4309
                     /codon_start=1
                     /product="chloramphenicol acetyltransferase CAT from S.a. 
                     optimized "
                     /label=CAT
                     /note="color: #00ffff"
                     /translation="NFNKIDLDNWKRKEIFNHYLNQQTTFSITTEIDISVLYRNIKQEG
                     YKFYPAFIFLVTRVINSNTAFRTGYNSDGELGYWDKLEPLYTIFDGVSKTFSGIWTPVK
                     NDFKEFYDLYLSDVEKYNGSGKLFPKTPIPENAFSLSIIPWTSFTGFNLNINNNSNYLL
                     PIITAGKFINKGNSIYLPLSLQVHHSVCDGYHAGLFMNSIQELSDRPNDWLL"
     CDS             4316..4339
                     /codon_start=1
                     /product="FLAG(R) epitope tag, followed by an enterokinase 
                     cleavage site"
                     /label=FLAG
                     /note="color: #cc99b2"
                     /translation="DYKDDDDK"
     3'UTR           4343..4539
                     /label=Beta tubulin 3'UTR
                     /note="Beta tubulin 3'UTR"
                     /note="color: #ff0000"
     misc_feature    complement(4540..5351)
                     /label=CMT014-CMT018-HR-R
                     /note="color: #55aa00; direction: LEFT"
     primer_bind     complement(5412..5428)
                     /label=M13 rev
                     /note="common sequencing primer, one of multiple similar 
                     variants"
                     /note="color: #a020f0; direction: LEFT"
     protein_bind    5436..5452
                     /label=lac operator
                     /bound_moiety="lac repressor encoded by lacI"
                     /note="The lac repressor binds to the lac operator to 
                     inhibit transcription in E. coli. This inhibition can be 
                     relieved by adding lactose or 
                     isopropyl-beta-D-thiogalactopyranoside (IPTG)."
                     /note="color: #31849b"
     promoter        complement(join(5460..5466,5467..5484,5485..5490))
                     /label=lac promoter
                     /note="promoter for the E. coli lac operon"
                     /note="This reverse directional feature has 3 segments:
                        1: 5460 .. 5466 / #ffffff / -10
                        2: 5467 .. 5484 / #ffffff
                        3: 5485 .. 5490 / #ffffff / -35"
     protein_bind    5505..5526
                     /label=CAP binding site
                     /bound_moiety="E. coli catabolite activator protein"
                     /note="CAP binding activates transcription in the presence 
                     of cAMP."
                     /note="color: #31849b"
     rep_origin      complement(5796..6424)
                     /direction=LEFT
                     /label=ColE1 origin
                     /note="color: #4682b4"
     misc_feature    complement(5799..6413)
                     /label=rep\(pMB1)
                     /note="vntifkey=""21"" - label=rep(pMB1) - 
                     ApEinfo_fwdcolor=#ff0000 - ApEinfo_revcolor=#ff0000 - 
                     ApEinfo_graphicformat=arrow_data {{0 1 2 0 0 -1} {} 0} - 
                     width 5 offset 0 -"
                     /note="2050..2664"
                     /note="color: #dc143c; direction: LEFT"
     CDS             complement(6580..7389)
                     /codon_start=1
                     /gene="aph(3')-Ia"
                     /product="aminoglycoside phosphotransferase"
                     /label=KanR
                     /note="confers resistance to kanamycin in bacteria or G418 
                     (Geneticin(R)) in eukaryotes"
                     /note="color: #ccffcc"
                     /translation="MSHIQRETSRPRLNSNMDADLYGYKWARDNVGQSGATIYRLYGKP
                     DAPELFLKHGKGSVANDVTDEMVRLNWLTEFMPLPTIKHFIRTPDDAWLLTTAIPGKTA
                     FQVLEEYPDSGENIVDALAVFLRRLHSIPVCNCPFNSDRVFRLAQAQSRMNNGLVDASD
                     FDDERNGWPVEQVWKEMHKLLPFSPDSVVTHGDFSLDNLIFDEGKLIGCIDVGRVGIAD
                     RYQDLAILWNCLGEFSPSLQKRLFQKYGIDNPDMNKLQFHLMLDEFF"
ORIGIN
        1 tcgcgcgttt cggtgatgac ggtgaaaacc tctgacacat gcagctcccg gagacggtca
       61 cagcttgtct gtaagcggat gccgggagca gacaagcccg tcagggcgcg tcagcgggtg
      121 ttggcgggtg tcggggctgg cttaactatg cggcatcaga gcagattgta ctgagagtgc
      181 accatatgcg gtgtgaaata ccgcacagat gcgtaaggag aaaataccgc atcaggcgcc
      241 attcgccatt caggctgcgc aactgttggg aagggcgatc ggtgcgggcc tcttcgctat
      301 tacgccagct ggcgaaaggg ggatgtgctg caaggcgatt aagttgggta acgccagggt
      361 tttcccagtc acgacgttgt aaaacgacgg ccagagaatt cgagctcggt acctcgcgaa
      421 tacatctaga tgacgtcgaa ctgccacaga tacccagctt gcatcttgcg ctattacgtt
      481 ttcctgaaca gagcttacca gagagcaatg cagactccca ccccgaatcc gaatgcctta
      541 gcctccgaaa gcgtctgttc gttgtcattc ccgtatgtca gataaaggtc tattccgtca
      601 ccgtttacag tcgtgcactg aactgtatgg ccttctcaga aagcgacggc ccgtctctgc
      661 gtagaagcat gaaggattcg accaattgcg cgatgagcag cagcagaaca ccttcaaaga
      721 atctcatagt tacagaggaa gttgaaagct gttcacacgt aaaatggatc gatgaaaagt
      781 cagtctgtat gtaattgatg aaagcttggc ctgaattgag cgacgagttt cattttcaaa
      841 cattcaaggt agatgaagag gtgaaatccg tttcggatat ggatcacgga ttgaagggca
      901 tcatggccgt cgccatacct tcaagtcaaa tggatggaga tacagggcag aactgaaagc
      961 agatgaatta acaagactgt tccattgctc agcgtcatag agatttgggg ttgatggaca
     1021 caaagagacg taccaacatt tagaatcagg gcgtccggac cactagcccg gtgaactcgg
     1081 ccggtcagcc aaatcctcca cccggaaggt tcgcaccgtc actgcagcga gcgcagtcca
     1141 agcctctagg cgcggtaggc gtgcaggatg cgcgtccaat tcggcaagat gcgctgccgg
     1201 catgcccgcc catgtgtcgg acccattccg tgcaagcgag gcacgtcgag cgatttgggg
     1261 cgcgtgcata ggcccgcgca cgatgaacga tctggttgca tgcgtacaca aacaggactt
     1321 ttctgaccat gatgtcccta ttcggacatg acgcatcgcg cacttccgca acacctcgtt
     1381 gctgggcgca gccggccgcg gcacctcgcg agcacgccgg cctcggcagc gcgagcgcat
     1441 tagcgagatc cccgacgacg gacgtgggtc gagattcgat ttcggaggcc gcacgacgca
     1501 aaaaggtcat tcgagtttgt gtctgcggac tctgaacgtt cctcgtaaag cacttctgat
     1561 catatgaacg cgacgtacgc tttcgtgtcg acgatcggcg tgggctgcgg ctcgtactgg
     1621 tcgggcacgt gcctgtgccg ctcgtcgtcg cgcgagcgcc cgaacgcgcc gaagctgtcg
     1681 tcgcgctggc cgcagcgcgg cgcgctgctg tgctcgggcg tggagcaggt gcagccggtg
     1741 ccgggcttcc gcgactcgac ggcgtcgaac gcgaacacgt tcccgaagtc gggctcggag
     1801 tacacggcgg cgggatccgg cagcagatct ggcagcggca gcgtgtcgaa gggcgaggag
     1861 ctgttcacgg gcgtggtgcc gatcctggtg gagctggacg gcgacgtgaa cggccacaag
     1921 ttctcggtgt cgggcgaggg cgagggcgac gcgacgtacg gcaagctgac gctgaagctg
     1981 atctgcacga cgggcaagct gccggtgccg tggccgacgc tggtgacgac gctgggctac
     2041 ggcctgcagt gcttcgcgcg ctacccggac cacatgaagc agcacgactt cttcaagtcg
     2101 gcgatgccgg agggctacgt gcaggagcgc acgatcttct tcaaggacga cggcaactac
     2161 aagacgcgcg cggaggtgaa gttcgagggc gacacgctgg tgaaccgcat cgagctgaag
     2221 ggcatcgact tcaaggagga cggcaacatc ctgggccaca agctggagta caactacaac
     2281 tcgcacaacg tgtacatcac ggcggacaag cagaagaacg gcatcaaggc gaacttcaag
     2341 atccgccaca acatcgagga cggcggcgtg cagctggcgg accactacca gcagaacacg
     2401 ccgatcggcg acggcccggt gctgctgccg gacaaccact acctgtcgta ccagtcgaag
     2461 ctgtcgaagg acccgaacga gaagcgcgac cacatggtgc tgctggagtt cgtgacggcg
     2521 gcgggcatca cgctgggcat ggacgagctg tacaagggca gcggcagcga tatcgaattc
     2581 tggtcgcacc cgcagttcga gaagtaagat cgttcaaaca tttggcaata aagtttctta
     2641 agattgaatc ctgttgccgg tcttgcgatg attatcctat aatttctgtt gaattacgtt
     2701 aagcatgtaa taattaacat gtaatgcatg acgttattta tgagatgggt ttttatgatt
     2761 agagtcccgc aattatacat ttaatacgcg atagaaaaca aaatatagcg cgcaaactag
     2821 gataaattat cgcgcgcggt gtcatctatg ttactagatc actagtacgc gtcgacgaga
     2881 acgtataagg agtgcgcacg gcgttttgtt acaataccga tagatgagtt tcgaacatcg
     2941 cattcacacc atgagcgggg gcgcacgctc cagagagtgg agatggaaaa gtgccagcgg
     3001 agccctgagg atgcaaaaaa gtacggaccg ctgacggaag ggcaaatgga aaggagggcg
     3061 aaacttcgag ggctacttgc attagtaagt acaaccaacg atggtaagaa acgtatggag
     3121 tttgcgaacc gagactttaa cgctgccatc aatatcagga gatgtgcggt gctggagacg
     3181 aggcctccag agtgaacaag aaggtacttt tttggacaac cttctaaggt cgaactatat
     3241 gagataaaat tggaagaagt agttggtggc cggtccaaaa agacggggag gcgtctgcac
     3301 atcagttgga gacgttttgt ccaaggcgcg ccgatcgcca ctactgtaca cggccggcga
     3361 gaacgtggcg agaatacgca agcgagctcg ccggctgcgc tcgctgcacc accgtctttt
     3421 gactcacaac ttcgcgatct ctttgttctc tgtgtttctt cgttcgttga cccctaggat
     3481 gttcgtgcaa acgtcgttct tcggcacggg cgtgaaggcg tcggcgaagt cggcggagtc
     3541 gcagcgctgc ctggcgcact cgtcgtggtc ggtgcgcatg acgggctacg acatgaacgg
     3601 ctcgtcggcg ggcaacctgg gcccgcgccg catcaagtcg tcgggcgtgg cgaacgacaa
     3661 gcttaacttc aacaagatcg acctggacaa ctggaagcgc aaggaaatct tcaaccacta
     3721 cctgaaccag cagacgacgt tctcgatcac gacggagatc gacatctcgg tgctgtaccg
     3781 caacatcaag caggagggct acaagttcta cccggcgttc atcttcctgg tgacgcgcgt
     3841 gatcaactcg aacacggcgt tccgcacggg ctacaactcg gacggcgagc tgggctactg
     3901 ggacaagctg gagccgctgt acacgatctt cgacggcgtg agcaagacgt tctcgggcat
     3961 ctggacgccg gtgaagaacg acttcaagga gttctacgac ctgtacctgt cggacgtgga
     4021 gaagtacaac ggctcgggca agctgttccc aaagacgccg atcccggaga atgcgttctc
     4081 gctgtcgatc atcccgtgga cctcgttcac gggcttcaac ctgaacatca acaacaactc
     4141 gaactacctg ctgccgatca tcacggcggg caagttcatc aacaagggca actcgatcta
     4201 cctgccgctg tcgctgcagg tgcaccactc ggtgtgcgac ggctaccacg cgggcctgtt
     4261 catgaactcg atccaggagc tgtcggaccg cccgaacgac tggctgctgc tcgaggacta
     4321 caaggacgac gacgacaagt aaactagcta tttatctggt acatatcatt cataagcaca
     4381 tgtttttgcg ttgaaacccg gtaaaacact catgacgttt tgtgttgaat tgcaaccagc
     4441 acgttatcga ccagctctcg aacaaaacat cgctttatac gggagaagtt gctgcggtat
     4501 tgaccagagc gtacgaaaac ttgtgcaggc aaaaagtgtc gtcctcgacg aattgagcac
     4561 tgtctagagc agcaaaatgc gccgcacgct gcatttagag cgcacatgat tttccaaatg
     4621 gtctaagcga atgagctttg gcaggagtac ttgcgaccac gtctgtgtag ccagcatttt
     4681 gggttgtatg gagatatcac gtgttcctga acatgttcaa tgatttagag aatgatgtga
     4741 cccatacgcg ccgtctttcg gtagtaggct caggctctga atgtacagac gcgtgcggca
     4801 gccgtacgcc ttctccttcg acgacagcat acaaagagtg caaaaatcga ttttgtgcga
     4861 ttctaatcga taattccagt tgcgacttta gcgtacagtg ggcactcgtg cccgctgata
     4921 caagcgggga agtagagaat gaaacagagg cgaatacaag agatgatgct cggtacgctg
     4981 accagtcgtc aaatggcgag ggaatcgaag gcaagagaca gggtgtgatg tgatctcacc
     5041 agcaaccgag cggaaaagca ctctctgtag ccgcatttta gcagctcgat caatgtccgg
     5101 aaatacctcg tgcttcttga gcatctagcg gcgctgcgtc tagcaaagtt tcaagggagt
     5161 cttttcgcac tctattcggc attgtgctaa aacgttgaag tgctcgaagt gaactatcag
     5221 ttcccaagcg agatcgcatt cgaatcccgc ccgaagcagg gtcctgatac atggcggttc
     5281 aataatccag aacggctggg gcgcctttta cgtacaccgg gcacaatttt tacgtgctgt
     5341 tggcatacga cgtcatcgga tcccgggccc gtcgactgca gaggcctgca tgcaagcttg
     5401 gtgtaatcat ggtcatagct gtttcctgtg tgaaattgtt atccgctcac aattccacac
     5461 aacatacgag ccggaagcat aaagtgtaaa gcctggggtg cctaatgagt gagctaactc
     5521 acattaattg cgttgcgctc actgcccgct ttccagtcgg gaaacctgtc gtgccagctg
     5581 cattaatgaa tcggccaacg cgcggggaga ggcggtttgc gtattgggcg ctcttccgct
     5641 tcctcgctca ctgactcgct gcgctcggtc gttcggctgc ggcgagcggt atcagctcac
     5701 tcaaaggcgg taatacggtt atccacagaa tcaggggata acgcaggaaa gaacatgtga
     5761 gcaaaaggcc agcaaaaggc caggaaccgt aaaaaggccg cgttgctggc gtttttccat
     5821 aggctccgcc cccctgacga gcatcacaaa aatcgacgct caagtcagag gtggcgaaac
     5881 ccgacaggac tataaagata ccaggcgttt ccccctggaa gctccctcgt gcgctctcct
     5941 gttccgaccc tgccgcttac cggatacctg tccgcctttc tcccttcggg aagcgtggcg
     6001 ctttctcata gctcacgctg taggtatctc agttcggtgt aggtcgttcg ctccaagctg
     6061 ggctgtgtgc acgaaccccc cgttcagccc gaccgctgcg ccttatccgg taactatcgt
     6121 cttgagtcca acccggtaag acacgactta tcgccactgg cagcagccac tggtaacagg
     6181 attagcagag cgaggtatgt aggcggtgct acagagttct tgaagtggtg gcctaactac
     6241 ggctacacta gaagaacagt atttggtatc tgcgctctgc tgaagccagt taccttcgga
     6301 aaaagagttg gtagctcttg atccggcaaa caaaccaccg ctggtagcgg tggttttttt
     6361 gtttgcaagc agcagattac gcgcagaaaa aaaggatctc aagaagatcc tttgatcttt
     6421 tctacggggt ctgacgctca gtggaacgaa aactcacgtt aagggatttt ggtcatgaga
     6481 ttatcaaaaa ggatcttcac ctagatcctt ttaaattaaa aatgaagttt taaatcaagc
     6541 ccaatctgaa taatgttaca accaattaac caattctgat tagaaaaact catcgagcat
     6601 caaatgaaac tgcaatttat tcatatcagg attatcaata ccatattttt gaaaaagccg
     6661 tttctgtaat gaaggagaaa actcaccgag gcagttccat aggatggcaa gatcctggta
     6721 tcggtctgcg attccgactc gtccaacatc aatacaacct attaatttcc cctcgtcaaa
     6781 aataaggtta tcaagtgaga aatcaccatg agtgacgact gaatccggtg agaatggcaa
     6841 aagtttatgc atttctttcc agacttgttc aacaggccag ccattacgct cgtcatcaaa
     6901 atcactcgca tcaaccaaac cgttattcat tcgtgattgc gcctgagcga gacgaaatac
     6961 gcgatcgctg ttaaaaggac aattacaaac aggaatcgaa tgcaaccggc gcaggaacac
     7021 tgccagcgca tcaacaatat tttcacctga atcaggatat tcttctaata cctggaatgc
     7081 tgtttttccg gggatcgcag tggtgagtaa ccatgcatca tcaggagtac ggataaaatg
     7141 cttgatggtc ggaagaggca taaattccgt cagccagttt agtctgacca tctcatctgt
     7201 aacatcattg gcaacgctac ctttgccatg tttcagaaac aactctggcg catcgggctt
     7261 cccatacaag cgatagattg tcgcacctga ttgcccgaca ttatcgcgag cccatttata
     7321 cccatataaa tcagcatcca tgttggaatt taatcgcggc ctcgacgttt cccgttgaat
     7381 atggctcata acaccccttg tattactgtt tatgtaagca gacagtttta ttgttcatga
     7441 tgatatattt ttatcttgtg caatgtaaca tcagagattt tgagacacgg gccagagctg
     7501 ca
//
LOCUS       NL008                   7527 bp    DNA     circular SYN 18-DEC-2023
DEFINITION  pUC57-Kan-CMS099-CMS100.
ACCESSION   .
VERSION     .
KEYWORDS    .
SOURCE      synthetic DNA construct
  ORGANISM  synthetic DNA construct
REFERENCE   1  (bases 1 to 7527)
  AUTHORS   .
  TITLE     Direct Submission
  JOURNAL   Exported Jan 8, 2026 from SnapGene 8.0.3
            https://www.snapgene.com
FEATURES             Location/Qualifiers
     source          1..7527
                     /mol_type="other DNA"
                     /organism="synthetic DNA construct"
     misc_feature    435..1290
                     /label=CMS099-CMS100-HR-L
                     /note="color: #55aa00; direction: RIGHT"
     promoter        1291..1790
                     /label=pCPCC
                     /note="color: #00ff00; direction: RIGHT"
     CDS             1794..1796
                     /codon_start=1
                     /product="Start site
                     "
                     /label=Start site
                     /note="color: #ff0000"
                     /translation="M"
     CDS             1797..2042
                     /codon_start=1
                     /product="DNA Gyrase B transit peptide Optimized 
                     "
                     /label=CTP CMH166C
                     /note="color: #c54183"
                     /translation="NATYAFVSTIGVGCGSYWSGTCLCRSSSRERPNAPKLSSRWPQRG
                     ALLCSGVEQVQPVPGFRDSTASNANTFPKSGSEYTAA"
     CDS             2049..2054
                     /codon_start=1
                     /label=GS
                     /note="color: #993366"
                     /translation="GS"
     CDS             2061..2072
                     /codon_start=1
                     /label=GSGS-Linker
                     /note="color: #993366"
                     /translation="GSGS"
     CDS             2073..2786
                     /codon_start=1
                     /product="yellow fluorescent protein published in 2006, 
                     derived from Aequorea victoria. "
                     /label=mVenus optimized
                     /note="MVenus YFP back translated and optimized with RE 
                     restrictions and cm codon table 19cds"
                     /note="color: #ffff00"
                     /translation="VSKGEELFTGVVPILVELDGDVNGHKFSVSGEGEGDATYGKLTLK
                     LICTTGKLPVPWPTLVTTLGYGLQCFARYPDHMKQHDFFKSAMPEGYVQERTIFFKDDG
                     NYKTRAEVKFEGDTLVNRIELKGIDFKEDGNILGHKLEYNYNSHNVYITADKQKNGIKA
                     NFKIRHNIEDGGVQLADHYQQNTPIGDGPVLLPDNHYLSYQSKLSKDPNEKRDHMVLLE
                     FVTAAGITLGMDELYK"
     CDS             2787..2798
                     /codon_start=1
                     /label=GSGS-linker
                     /note="color: #993366"
                     /translation="GSGS"
     CDS             2811..2834
                     /codon_start=1
                     /product="peptide that binds Strep-Tactin(R), an engineered
                     form of streptavidin"
                     /label=Strep-Tag II
                     /note="color: #cc99b2"
                     /translation="WSHPQFEK"
     terminator      2838..3090
                     /label=NOS terminator
                     /note="nopaline synthase terminator and poly(A) signal"
                     /note="color: #ffffff"
     promoter        3103..3702
                     /label=pAPCC
                     /note="color: #339966; direction: RIGHT"
     CDS             3709..3711
                     /codon_start=1
                     /product="Start site"
                     /label=Start site
                     /note="color: #ff0000"
                     /translation="M"
     CDS             3712..3888
                     /codon_start=1
                     /product="chloroplastic transit peptide apcc optimized "
                     /label=CTP CMO250C
                     /note="color: #993366"
                     /translation="FVQTSFFGTGVKASAKSAESQRCLAHSSWSVRMTGYDMNGSSAGN
                     LGPRRIKSSGVAND"
     CDS             3895..4539
                     /codon_start=1
                     /product="chloramphenicol acetyltransferase CAT from S.a. 
                     optimized "
                     /label=CAT
                     /note="color: #00ffff"
                     /translation="NFNKIDLDNWKRKEIFNHYLNQQTTFSITTEIDISVLYRNIKQEG
                     YKFYPAFIFLVTRVINSNTAFRTGYNSDGELGYWDKLEPLYTIFDGVSKTFSGIWTPVK
                     NDFKEFYDLYLSDVEKYNGSGKLFPKTPIPENAFSLSIIPWTSFTGFNLNINNNSNYLL
                     PIITAGKFINKGNSIYLPLSLQVHHSVCDGYHAGLFMNSIQELSDRPNDWLL"
     CDS             4546..4569
                     /codon_start=1
                     /product="FLAG(R) epitope tag, followed by an enterokinase 
                     cleavage site"
                     /label=FLAG
                     /note="color: #cc99b2"
                     /translation="DYKDDDDK"
     3'UTR           4573..4769
                     /label=Beta tubulin 3'UTR
                     /note="Beta tubulin 3'UTR"
                     /note="color: #ff0000"
     misc_feature    complement(4770..5376)
                     /label=CMS099-CMS100-HR-R
                     /note="color: #55aa00; direction: LEFT"
     primer_bind     complement(5437..5453)
                     /label=M13 rev
                     /note="common sequencing primer, one of multiple similar 
                     variants"
                     /note="color: #a020f0; direction: LEFT"
     protein_bind    5461..5477
                     /label=lac operator
                     /bound_moiety="lac repressor encoded by lacI"
                     /note="The lac repressor binds to the lac operator to 
                     inhibit transcription in E. coli. This inhibition can be 
                     relieved by adding lactose or 
                     isopropyl-beta-D-thiogalactopyranoside (IPTG)."
                     /note="color: #31849b"
     promoter        complement(join(5485..5491,5492..5509,5510..5515))
                     /label=lac promoter
                     /note="promoter for the E. coli lac operon"
                     /note="This reverse directional feature has 3 segments:
                        1: 5485 .. 5491 / #ffffff / -10
                        2: 5492 .. 5509 / #ffffff
                        3: 5510 .. 5515 / #ffffff / -35"
     protein_bind    5530..5551
                     /label=CAP binding site
                     /bound_moiety="E. coli catabolite activator protein"
                     /note="CAP binding activates transcription in the presence 
                     of cAMP."
                     /note="color: #31849b"
     rep_origin      complement(5821..6449)
                     /direction=LEFT
                     /label=ColE1 origin
                     /note="color: #4682b4"
     misc_feature    complement(5824..6438)
                     /label=rep\(pMB1)
                     /note="vntifkey=""21"" - label=rep(pMB1) - 
                     ApEinfo_fwdcolor=#ff0000 - ApEinfo_revcolor=#ff0000 - 
                     ApEinfo_graphicformat=arrow_data {{0 1 2 0 0 -1} {} 0} - 
                     width 5 offset 0 -"
                     /note="2050..2664"
                     /note="color: #dc143c; direction: LEFT"
     CDS             complement(6605..7414)
                     /codon_start=1
                     /gene="aph(3')-Ia"
                     /product="aminoglycoside phosphotransferase"
                     /label=KanR
                     /note="confers resistance to kanamycin in bacteria or G418 
                     (Geneticin(R)) in eukaryotes"
                     /note="color: #ccffcc"
                     /translation="MSHIQRETSRPRLNSNMDADLYGYKWARDNVGQSGATIYRLYGKP
                     DAPELFLKHGKGSVANDVTDEMVRLNWLTEFMPLPTIKHFIRTPDDAWLLTTAIPGKTA
                     FQVLEEYPDSGENIVDALAVFLRRLHSIPVCNCPFNSDRVFRLAQAQSRMNNGLVDASD
                     FDDERNGWPVEQVWKEMHKLLPFSPDSVVTHGDFSLDNLIFDEGKLIGCIDVGRVGIAD
                     RYQDLAILWNCLGEFSPSLQKRLFQKYGIDNPDMNKLQFHLMLDEFF"
ORIGIN
        1 tcgcgcgttt cggtgatgac ggtgaaaacc tctgacacat gcagctcccg gagacggtca
       61 cagcttgtct gtaagcggat gccgggagca gacaagcccg tcagggcgcg tcagcgggtg
      121 ttggcgggtg tcggggctgg cttaactatg cggcatcaga gcagattgta ctgagagtgc
      181 accatatgcg gtgtgaaata ccgcacagat gcgtaaggag aaaataccgc atcaggcgcc
      241 attcgccatt caggctgcgc aactgttggg aagggcgatc ggtgcgggcc tcttcgctat
      301 tacgccagct ggcgaaaggg ggatgtgctg caaggcgatt aagttgggta acgccagggt
      361 tttcccagtc acgacgttgt aaaacgacgg ccagagaatt cgagctcggt acctcgcgaa
      421 tacatctaga tgacgtccac aacaaacttg gatgcttcca gcgaactcaa acgggttacg
      481 cctccattct tctccgcgca cacaagcagc tagcagggac agtacgaaag ctcccgttcc
      541 acgcgcgaaa tagactacaa aaggttctgc tttatgatta tgatacttgt tcttgccttt
      601 atatggagcc ggccgctgcc gaataaaaac tatctaccga caagagaaca gactctgcca
      661 agctaattcc aacttcggat gcacgtactt gccaactgcg ttcaagggtt tttctgatga
      721 ctgcacgttg cgactgcgga gcccggcacc gcatcagtac gccaactagc gttttcatgg
      781 tgcagaatcg atgaatatag ctaggccaat gtcaaacttc aatgcaactg gtccacgtac
      841 cgactttggg cgaagaatct aaagcctcgg cctcatccaa tgtcatcaac gccagcattt
      901 acgtattttt gctgcgactg gtcccatttt ctcctttttt ctggattacg atacgctggt
      961 ccctcctttt gctcaagttc cattgtcagt agccgaaaga cctagatgac ggcattatat
     1021 ttcctttttc accatttttg gaagttgccc atacaattca tgcacaggcg gcggttgcga
     1081 catgcgcgtc gtttgcgata agggaatcgt cttggcatac ggtcgcgctg tacccgctgc
     1141 aggggtgaca cttgagactg gtcaggcgtt ccctcagatg cacacgagct ccccgtcatc
     1201 ctcctcttcc tccaagggcc gccccacggt acctgaacgc tcccctcacc acccggtaca
     1261 tgcccatgac gggtgcagag tgcccccatg cactagcccg gtgaactcgg ccggtcagcc
     1321 aaatcctcca cccggaaggt tcgcaccgtc actgcagcga gcgcagtcca agcctctagg
     1381 cgcggtaggc gtgcaggatg cgcgtccaat tcggcaagat gcgctgccgg catgcccgcc
     1441 catgtgtcgg acccattccg tgcaagcgag gcacgtcgag cgatttgggg cgcgtgcata
     1501 ggcccgcgca cgatgaacga tctggttgca tgcgtacaca aacaggactt ttctgaccat
     1561 gatgtcccta ttcggacatg acgcatcgcg cacttccgca acacctcgtt gctgggcgca
     1621 gccggccgcg gcacctcgcg agcacgccgg cctcggcagc gcgagcgcat tagcgagatc
     1681 cccgacgacg gacgtgggtc gagattcgat ttcggaggcc gcacgacgca aaaaggtcat
     1741 tcgagtttgt gtctgcggac tctgaacgtt cctcgtaaag cacttctgat catatgaacg
     1801 cgacgtacgc tttcgtgtcg acgatcggcg tgggctgcgg ctcgtactgg tcgggcacgt
     1861 gcctgtgccg ctcgtcgtcg cgcgagcgcc cgaacgcgcc gaagctgtcg tcgcgctggc
     1921 cgcagcgcgg cgcgctgctg tgctcgggcg tggagcaggt gcagccggtg ccgggcttcc
     1981 gcgactcgac ggcgtcgaac gcgaacacgt tcccgaagtc gggctcggag tacacggcgg
     2041 cgggatccgg cagcagatct ggcagcggca gcgtgtcgaa gggcgaggag ctgttcacgg
     2101 gcgtggtgcc gatcctggtg gagctggacg gcgacgtgaa cggccacaag ttctcggtgt
     2161 cgggcgaggg cgagggcgac gcgacgtacg gcaagctgac gctgaagctg atctgcacga
     2221 cgggcaagct gccggtgccg tggccgacgc tggtgacgac gctgggctac ggcctgcagt
     2281 gcttcgcgcg ctacccggac cacatgaagc agcacgactt cttcaagtcg gcgatgccgg
     2341 agggctacgt gcaggagcgc acgatcttct tcaaggacga cggcaactac aagacgcgcg
     2401 cggaggtgaa gttcgagggc gacacgctgg tgaaccgcat cgagctgaag ggcatcgact
     2461 tcaaggagga cggcaacatc ctgggccaca agctggagta caactacaac tcgcacaacg
     2521 tgtacatcac ggcggacaag cagaagaacg gcatcaaggc gaacttcaag atccgccaca
     2581 acatcgagga cggcggcgtg cagctggcgg accactacca gcagaacacg ccgatcggcg
     2641 acggcccggt gctgctgccg gacaaccact acctgtcgta ccagtcgaag ctgtcgaagg
     2701 acccgaacga gaagcgcgac cacatggtgc tgctggagtt cgtgacggcg gcgggcatca
     2761 cgctgggcat ggacgagctg tacaagggca gcggcagcga tatcgaattc tggtcgcacc
     2821 cgcagttcga gaagtaagat cgttcaaaca tttggcaata aagtttctta agattgaatc
     2881 ctgttgccgg tcttgcgatg attatcctat aatttctgtt gaattacgtt aagcatgtaa
     2941 taattaacat gtaatgcatg acgttattta tgagatgggt ttttatgatt agagtcccgc
     3001 aattatacat ttaatacgcg atagaaaaca aaatatagcg cgcaaactag gataaattat
     3061 cgcgcgcggt gtcatctatg ttactagatc actagtacgc gtcgacgaga acgtataagg
     3121 agtgcgcacg gcgttttgtt acaataccga tagatgagtt tcgaacatcg cattcacacc
     3181 atgagcgggg gcgcacgctc cagagagtgg agatggaaaa gtgccagcgg agccctgagg
     3241 atgcaaaaaa gtacggaccg ctgacggaag ggcaaatgga aaggagggcg aaacttcgag
     3301 ggctacttgc attagtaagt acaaccaacg atggtaagaa acgtatggag tttgcgaacc
     3361 gagactttaa cgctgccatc aatatcagga gatgtgcggt gctggagacg aggcctccag
     3421 agtgaacaag aaggtacttt tttggacaac cttctaaggt cgaactatat gagataaaat
     3481 tggaagaagt agttggtggc cggtccaaaa agacggggag gcgtctgcac atcagttgga
     3541 gacgttttgt ccaaggcgcg ccgatcgcca ctactgtaca cggccggcga gaacgtggcg
     3601 agaatacgca agcgagctcg ccggctgcgc tcgctgcacc accgtctttt gactcacaac
     3661 ttcgcgatct ctttgttctc tgtgtttctt cgttcgttga cccctaggat gttcgtgcaa
     3721 acgtcgttct tcggcacggg cgtgaaggcg tcggcgaagt cggcggagtc gcagcgctgc
     3781 ctggcgcact cgtcgtggtc ggtgcgcatg acgggctacg acatgaacgg ctcgtcggcg
     3841 ggcaacctgg gcccgcgccg catcaagtcg tcgggcgtgg cgaacgacaa gcttaacttc
     3901 aacaagatcg acctggacaa ctggaagcgc aaggaaatct tcaaccacta cctgaaccag
     3961 cagacgacgt tctcgatcac gacggagatc gacatctcgg tgctgtaccg caacatcaag
     4021 caggagggct acaagttcta cccggcgttc atcttcctgg tgacgcgcgt gatcaactcg
     4081 aacacggcgt tccgcacggg ctacaactcg gacggcgagc tgggctactg ggacaagctg
     4141 gagccgctgt acacgatctt cgacggcgtg agcaagacgt tctcgggcat ctggacgccg
     4201 gtgaagaacg acttcaagga gttctacgac ctgtacctgt cggacgtgga gaagtacaac
     4261 ggctcgggca agctgttccc aaagacgccg atcccggaga atgcgttctc gctgtcgatc
     4321 atcccgtgga cctcgttcac gggcttcaac ctgaacatca acaacaactc gaactacctg
     4381 ctgccgatca tcacggcggg caagttcatc aacaagggca actcgatcta cctgccgctg
     4441 tcgctgcagg tgcaccactc ggtgtgcgac ggctaccacg cgggcctgtt catgaactcg
     4501 atccaggagc tgtcggaccg cccgaacgac tggctgctgc tcgaggacta caaggacgac
     4561 gacgacaagt aaactagcta tttatctggt acatatcatt cataagcaca tgtttttgcg
     4621 ttgaaacccg gtaaaacact catgacgttt tgtgttgaat tgcaaccagc acgttatcga
     4681 ccagctctcg aacaaaacat cgctttatac gggagaagtt gctgcggtat tgaccagagc
     4741 gtacgaaaac ttgtgcaggc aaaaagtgtg gtgcccgact ccgttgcgcg ctgtgcgcta
     4801 cgtttgcgtg cttgttctgg gcgatcccct aggagcggtc gtcgtacgct cgacgtgcaa
     4861 gcgcaccatg ttccattcga cagagcctgt atggaatgca acgttgtccg tggtgtaacg
     4921 agtggccgac ggaaaaccca ggctggagat ttgttcgaga aatttggatt tatgttcact
     4981 catttcgtgc taagctgcga cgcgtcctct acaggaagcg atcgctacga tcgctcaagt
     5041 tcgagtccat aaccgtattc cgtgcaaaga gaacagacag gagcctctaa ggcatattcc
     5101 gtgggacttg tgatgcttca ttcgaatgga gcttccctga tgtccacaat aggggacgat
     5161 ttgtcatcgg aacggaaccg atcatcggac ctgaatcggg cggtggtctt tcagcatgag
     5221 cttgtgggca cgtcgccaag ggacgacgcg ggctactacg tgctctcgtc gatccatcgg
     5281 cgcaagtcgc tgtgcccaac gagcatcctt gcaacaaaat aagcgaaacc ccgggaagtc
     5341 ggtgatttga gcacactcct ggctgtccaa tttgacgtca tcggatcccg ggcccgtcga
     5401 ctgcagaggc ctgcatgcaa gcttggtgta atcatggtca tagctgtttc ctgtgtgaaa
     5461 ttgttatccg ctcacaattc cacacaacat acgagccgga agcataaagt gtaaagcctg
     5521 gggtgcctaa tgagtgagct aactcacatt aattgcgttg cgctcactgc ccgctttcca
     5581 gtcgggaaac ctgtcgtgcc agctgcatta atgaatcggc caacgcgcgg ggagaggcgg
     5641 tttgcgtatt gggcgctctt ccgcttcctc gctcactgac tcgctgcgct cggtcgttcg
     5701 gctgcggcga gcggtatcag ctcactcaaa ggcggtaata cggttatcca cagaatcagg
     5761 ggataacgca ggaaagaaca tgtgagcaaa aggccagcaa aaggccagga accgtaaaaa
     5821 ggccgcgttg ctggcgtttt tccataggct ccgcccccct gacgagcatc acaaaaatcg
     5881 acgctcaagt cagaggtggc gaaacccgac aggactataa agataccagg cgtttccccc
     5941 tggaagctcc ctcgtgcgct ctcctgttcc gaccctgccg cttaccggat acctgtccgc
     6001 ctttctccct tcgggaagcg tggcgctttc tcatagctca cgctgtaggt atctcagttc
     6061 ggtgtaggtc gttcgctcca agctgggctg tgtgcacgaa ccccccgttc agcccgaccg
     6121 ctgcgcctta tccggtaact atcgtcttga gtccaacccg gtaagacacg acttatcgcc
     6181 actggcagca gccactggta acaggattag cagagcgagg tatgtaggcg gtgctacaga
     6241 gttcttgaag tggtggccta actacggcta cactagaaga acagtatttg gtatctgcgc
     6301 tctgctgaag ccagttacct tcggaaaaag agttggtagc tcttgatccg gcaaacaaac
     6361 caccgctggt agcggtggtt tttttgtttg caagcagcag attacgcgca gaaaaaaagg
     6421 atctcaagaa gatcctttga tcttttctac ggggtctgac gctcagtgga acgaaaactc
     6481 acgttaaggg attttggtca tgagattatc aaaaaggatc ttcacctaga tccttttaaa
     6541 ttaaaaatga agttttaaat caagcccaat ctgaataatg ttacaaccaa ttaaccaatt
     6601 ctgattagaa aaactcatcg agcatcaaat gaaactgcaa tttattcata tcaggattat
     6661 caataccata tttttgaaaa agccgtttct gtaatgaagg agaaaactca ccgaggcagt
     6721 tccataggat ggcaagatcc tggtatcggt ctgcgattcc gactcgtcca acatcaatac
     6781 aacctattaa tttcccctcg tcaaaaataa ggttatcaag tgagaaatca ccatgagtga
     6841 cgactgaatc cggtgagaat ggcaaaagtt tatgcatttc tttccagact tgttcaacag
     6901 gccagccatt acgctcgtca tcaaaatcac tcgcatcaac caaaccgtta ttcattcgtg
     6961 attgcgcctg agcgagacga aatacgcgat cgctgttaaa aggacaatta caaacaggaa
     7021 tcgaatgcaa ccggcgcagg aacactgcca gcgcatcaac aatattttca cctgaatcag
     7081 gatattcttc taatacctgg aatgctgttt ttccggggat cgcagtggtg agtaaccatg
     7141 catcatcagg agtacggata aaatgcttga tggtcggaag aggcataaat tccgtcagcc
     7201 agtttagtct gaccatctca tctgtaacat cattggcaac gctacctttg ccatgtttca
     7261 gaaacaactc tggcgcatcg ggcttcccat acaagcgata gattgtcgca cctgattgcc
     7321 cgacattatc gcgagcccat ttatacccat ataaatcagc atccatgttg gaatttaatc
     7381 gcggcctcga cgtttcccgt tgaatatggc tcataacacc ccttgtatta ctgtttatgt
     7441 aagcagacag ttttattgtt catgatgata tatttttatc ttgtgcaatg taacatcaga
     7501 gattttgaga cacgggccag agctgca
//
LOCUS       NL009                   7334 bp    DNA     circular SYN 18-DEC-2023
DEFINITION  pUC57-Kan-CMQ210-CMQ211.
ACCESSION   .
VERSION     .
KEYWORDS    .
SOURCE      synthetic DNA construct
  ORGANISM  synthetic DNA construct
REFERENCE   1  (bases 1 to 7334)
  AUTHORS   .
  TITLE     Direct Submission
  JOURNAL   Exported Jan 8, 2026 from SnapGene 8.0.3
            https://www.snapgene.com
FEATURES             Location/Qualifiers
     source          1..7334
                     /mol_type="other DNA"
                     /organism="synthetic DNA construct"
     misc_feature    435..1029
                     /label=CMQ210-CMQ211-HR-L
                     /note="color: #55aa00; direction: RIGHT"
     promoter        1030..1529
                     /label=pCPCC
                     /note="color: #00ff00; direction: RIGHT"
     CDS             1533..1535
                     /codon_start=1
                     /product="Start site
                     "
                     /label=Start site
                     /note="color: #ff0000"
                     /translation="M"
     CDS             1536..1781
                     /codon_start=1
                     /product="DNA Gyrase B transit peptide Optimized 
                     "
                     /label=CTP CMH166C
                     /note="color: #c54183"
                     /translation="NATYAFVSTIGVGCGSYWSGTCLCRSSSRERPNAPKLSSRWPQRG
                     ALLCSGVEQVQPVPGFRDSTASNANTFPKSGSEYTAA"
     CDS             1788..1793
                     /codon_start=1
                     /label=GS
                     /note="color: #993366"
                     /translation="GS"
     CDS             1800..1811
                     /codon_start=1
                     /label=GSGS-Linker
                     /note="color: #993366"
                     /translation="GSGS"
     CDS             1812..2525
                     /codon_start=1
                     /product="yellow fluorescent protein published in 2006, 
                     derived from Aequorea victoria. "
                     /label=mVenus optimized
                     /note="MVenus YFP back translated and optimized with RE 
                     restrictions and cm codon table 19cds"
                     /note="color: #ffff00"
                     /translation="VSKGEELFTGVVPILVELDGDVNGHKFSVSGEGEGDATYGKLTLK
                     LICTTGKLPVPWPTLVTTLGYGLQCFARYPDHMKQHDFFKSAMPEGYVQERTIFFKDDG
                     NYKTRAEVKFEGDTLVNRIELKGIDFKEDGNILGHKLEYNYNSHNVYITADKQKNGIKA
                     NFKIRHNIEDGGVQLADHYQQNTPIGDGPVLLPDNHYLSYQSKLSKDPNEKRDHMVLLE
                     FVTAAGITLGMDELYK"
     CDS             2526..2537
                     /codon_start=1
                     /label=GSGS-linker
                     /note="color: #993366"
                     /translation="GSGS"
     CDS             2550..2573
                     /codon_start=1
                     /product="peptide that binds Strep-Tactin(R), an engineered
                     form of streptavidin"
                     /label=Strep-Tag II
                     /note="color: #cc99b2"
                     /translation="WSHPQFEK"
     terminator      2577..2829
                     /label=NOS terminator
                     /note="nopaline synthase terminator and poly(A) signal"
                     /note="color: #ffffff"
     promoter        2842..3441
                     /label=pAPCC
                     /note="color: #339966; direction: RIGHT"
     CDS             3448..3450
                     /codon_start=1
                     /product="Start site"
                     /label=Start site
                     /note="color: #ff0000"
                     /translation="M"
     CDS             3451..3627
                     /codon_start=1
                     /product="chloroplastic transit peptide apcc optimized "
                     /label=CTP CMO250C
                     /note="color: #993366"
                     /translation="FVQTSFFGTGVKASAKSAESQRCLAHSSWSVRMTGYDMNGSSAGN
                     LGPRRIKSSGVAND"
     CDS             3634..4278
                     /codon_start=1
                     /product="chloramphenicol acetyltransferase CAT from S.a. 
                     optimized "
                     /label=CAT
                     /note="color: #00ffff"
                     /translation="NFNKIDLDNWKRKEIFNHYLNQQTTFSITTEIDISVLYRNIKQEG
                     YKFYPAFIFLVTRVINSNTAFRTGYNSDGELGYWDKLEPLYTIFDGVSKTFSGIWTPVK
                     NDFKEFYDLYLSDVEKYNGSGKLFPKTPIPENAFSLSIIPWTSFTGFNLNINNNSNYLL
                     PIITAGKFINKGNSIYLPLSLQVHHSVCDGYHAGLFMNSIQELSDRPNDWLL"
     CDS             4285..4308
                     /codon_start=1
                     /product="FLAG(R) epitope tag, followed by an enterokinase 
                     cleavage site"
                     /label=FLAG
                     /note="color: #cc99b2"
                     /translation="DYKDDDDK"
     3'UTR           4312..4508
                     /label=Beta tubulin 3'UTR
                     /note="Beta tubulin 3'UTR"
                     /note="color: #ff0000"
     misc_feature    complement(4509..5183)
                     /label=CMQ210-CMQ211-HR-R
                     /note="color: #55aa00; direction: LEFT"
     primer_bind     complement(5244..5260)
                     /label=M13 rev
                     /note="common sequencing primer, one of multiple similar 
                     variants"
                     /note="color: #a020f0; direction: LEFT"
     protein_bind    5268..5284
                     /label=lac operator
                     /bound_moiety="lac repressor encoded by lacI"
                     /note="The lac repressor binds to the lac operator to 
                     inhibit transcription in E. coli. This inhibition can be 
                     relieved by adding lactose or 
                     isopropyl-beta-D-thiogalactopyranoside (IPTG)."
                     /note="color: #31849b"
     promoter        complement(join(5292..5298,5299..5316,5317..5322))
                     /label=lac promoter
                     /note="promoter for the E. coli lac operon"
                     /note="This reverse directional feature has 3 segments:
                        1: 5292 .. 5298 / #ffffff / -10
                        2: 5299 .. 5316 / #ffffff
                        3: 5317 .. 5322 / #ffffff / -35"
     protein_bind    5337..5358
                     /label=CAP binding site
                     /bound_moiety="E. coli catabolite activator protein"
                     /note="CAP binding activates transcription in the presence 
                     of cAMP."
                     /note="color: #31849b"
     rep_origin      complement(5628..6256)
                     /direction=LEFT
                     /label=ColE1 origin
                     /note="color: #4682b4"
     misc_feature    complement(5631..6245)
                     /label=rep\(pMB1)
                     /note="vntifkey=""21"" - label=rep(pMB1) - 
                     ApEinfo_fwdcolor=#ff0000 - ApEinfo_revcolor=#ff0000 - 
                     ApEinfo_graphicformat=arrow_data {{0 1 2 0 0 -1} {} 0} - 
                     width 5 offset 0 -"
                     /note="2050..2664"
                     /note="color: #dc143c; direction: LEFT"
     CDS             complement(6412..7221)
                     /codon_start=1
                     /gene="aph(3')-Ia"
                     /product="aminoglycoside phosphotransferase"
                     /label=KanR
                     /note="confers resistance to kanamycin in bacteria or G418 
                     (Geneticin(R)) in eukaryotes"
                     /note="color: #ccffcc"
                     /translation="MSHIQRETSRPRLNSNMDADLYGYKWARDNVGQSGATIYRLYGKP
                     DAPELFLKHGKGSVANDVTDEMVRLNWLTEFMPLPTIKHFIRTPDDAWLLTTAIPGKTA
                     FQVLEEYPDSGENIVDALAVFLRRLHSIPVCNCPFNSDRVFRLAQAQSRMNNGLVDASD
                     FDDERNGWPVEQVWKEMHKLLPFSPDSVVTHGDFSLDNLIFDEGKLIGCIDVGRVGIAD
                     RYQDLAILWNCLGEFSPSLQKRLFQKYGIDNPDMNKLQFHLMLDEFF"
ORIGIN
        1 tcgcgcgttt cggtgatgac ggtgaaaacc tctgacacat gcagctcccg gagacggtca
       61 cagcttgtct gtaagcggat gccgggagca gacaagcccg tcagggcgcg tcagcgggtg
      121 ttggcgggtg tcggggctgg cttaactatg cggcatcaga gcagattgta ctgagagtgc
      181 accatatgcg gtgtgaaata ccgcacagat gcgtaaggag aaaataccgc atcaggcgcc
      241 attcgccatt caggctgcgc aactgttggg aagggcgatc ggtgcgggcc tcttcgctat
      301 tacgccagct ggcgaaaggg ggatgtgctg caaggcgatt aagttgggta acgccagggt
      361 tttcccagtc acgacgttgt aaaacgacgg ccagagaatt cgagctcggt acctcgcgaa
      421 tacatctaga tgacgtctgc tggactgcaa cgccgccacc cgtgaagtgt attgaacgcg
      481 cggaagcgtc gaggcagctg cattggagcg gagatcgagt ccctgggaac cggctctgga
      541 agcggaaatt ccggtttacc cgtgtcagaa taaaaaatag aacgagtcgc gttcgccagc
      601 cgaggcatac gttctaaagt ctgggactct tcgcatgaac gccagcgcca gcctccacgg
      661 gatttttttg cgtatgtttt gtttgcttgt ctcggaacta taactctgtt ttcagctgcc
      721 aggcgatgtg cacggcgacg taaatgttcc tatttcgtcg ctttcggggg ttgtcgacgc
      781 atttcatgct caggtaaaag ttgtaatctc cgctttgcca gccattttcc ttctctttag
      841 atacaggatc ggtgtgccct gcgcagctgt ggcacttgac taacggcacg tgctccgata
      901 cattcaatgc atcttctcgc gagagcgccg aactctgccg cgtgaacgct tgcttcttcg
      961 ctcggcacat gcccttgaca aggacagaac tttcaccctg atgctgttct ccgcttctgc
     1021 gcccaggatc actagcccgg tgaactcggc cggtcagcca aatcctccac ccggaaggtt
     1081 cgcaccgtca ctgcagcgag cgcagtccaa gcctctaggc gcggtaggcg tgcaggatgc
     1141 gcgtccaatt cggcaagatg cgctgccggc atgcccgccc atgtgtcgga cccattccgt
     1201 gcaagcgagg cacgtcgagc gatttggggc gcgtgcatag gcccgcgcac gatgaacgat
     1261 ctggttgcat gcgtacacaa acaggacttt tctgaccatg atgtccctat tcggacatga
     1321 cgcatcgcgc acttccgcaa cacctcgttg ctgggcgcag ccggccgcgg cacctcgcga
     1381 gcacgccggc ctcggcagcg cgagcgcatt agcgagatcc ccgacgacgg acgtgggtcg
     1441 agattcgatt tcggaggccg cacgacgcaa aaaggtcatt cgagtttgtg tctgcggact
     1501 ctgaacgttc ctcgtaaagc acttctgatc atatgaacgc gacgtacgct ttcgtgtcga
     1561 cgatcggcgt gggctgcggc tcgtactggt cgggcacgtg cctgtgccgc tcgtcgtcgc
     1621 gcgagcgccc gaacgcgccg aagctgtcgt cgcgctggcc gcagcgcggc gcgctgctgt
     1681 gctcgggcgt ggagcaggtg cagccggtgc cgggcttccg cgactcgacg gcgtcgaacg
     1741 cgaacacgtt cccgaagtcg ggctcggagt acacggcggc gggatccggc agcagatctg
     1801 gcagcggcag cgtgtcgaag ggcgaggagc tgttcacggg cgtggtgccg atcctggtgg
     1861 agctggacgg cgacgtgaac ggccacaagt tctcggtgtc gggcgagggc gagggcgacg
     1921 cgacgtacgg caagctgacg ctgaagctga tctgcacgac gggcaagctg ccggtgccgt
     1981 ggccgacgct ggtgacgacg ctgggctacg gcctgcagtg cttcgcgcgc tacccggacc
     2041 acatgaagca gcacgacttc ttcaagtcgg cgatgccgga gggctacgtg caggagcgca
     2101 cgatcttctt caaggacgac ggcaactaca agacgcgcgc ggaggtgaag ttcgagggcg
     2161 acacgctggt gaaccgcatc gagctgaagg gcatcgactt caaggaggac ggcaacatcc
     2221 tgggccacaa gctggagtac aactacaact cgcacaacgt gtacatcacg gcggacaagc
     2281 agaagaacgg catcaaggcg aacttcaaga tccgccacaa catcgaggac ggcggcgtgc
     2341 agctggcgga ccactaccag cagaacacgc cgatcggcga cggcccggtg ctgctgccgg
     2401 acaaccacta cctgtcgtac cagtcgaagc tgtcgaagga cccgaacgag aagcgcgacc
     2461 acatggtgct gctggagttc gtgacggcgg cgggcatcac gctgggcatg gacgagctgt
     2521 acaagggcag cggcagcgat atcgaattct ggtcgcaccc gcagttcgag aagtaagatc
     2581 gttcaaacat ttggcaataa agtttcttaa gattgaatcc tgttgccggt cttgcgatga
     2641 ttatcctata atttctgttg aattacgtta agcatgtaat aattaacatg taatgcatga
     2701 cgttatttat gagatgggtt tttatgatta gagtcccgca attatacatt taatacgcga
     2761 tagaaaacaa aatatagcgc gcaaactagg ataaattatc gcgcgcggtg tcatctatgt
     2821 tactagatca ctagtacgcg tcgacgagaa cgtataagga gtgcgcacgg cgttttgtta
     2881 caataccgat agatgagttt cgaacatcgc attcacacca tgagcggggg cgcacgctcc
     2941 agagagtgga gatggaaaag tgccagcgga gccctgagga tgcaaaaaag tacggaccgc
     3001 tgacggaagg gcaaatggaa aggagggcga aacttcgagg gctacttgca ttagtaagta
     3061 caaccaacga tggtaagaaa cgtatggagt ttgcgaaccg agactttaac gctgccatca
     3121 atatcaggag atgtgcggtg ctggagacga ggcctccaga gtgaacaaga aggtactttt
     3181 ttggacaacc ttctaaggtc gaactatatg agataaaatt ggaagaagta gttggtggcc
     3241 ggtccaaaaa gacggggagg cgtctgcaca tcagttggag acgttttgtc caaggcgcgc
     3301 cgatcgccac tactgtacac ggccggcgag aacgtggcga gaatacgcaa gcgagctcgc
     3361 cggctgcgct cgctgcacca ccgtcttttg actcacaact tcgcgatctc tttgttctct
     3421 gtgtttcttc gttcgttgac ccctaggatg ttcgtgcaaa cgtcgttctt cggcacgggc
     3481 gtgaaggcgt cggcgaagtc ggcggagtcg cagcgctgcc tggcgcactc gtcgtggtcg
     3541 gtgcgcatga cgggctacga catgaacggc tcgtcggcgg gcaacctggg cccgcgccgc
     3601 atcaagtcgt cgggcgtggc gaacgacaag cttaacttca acaagatcga cctggacaac
     3661 tggaagcgca aggaaatctt caaccactac ctgaaccagc agacgacgtt ctcgatcacg
     3721 acggagatcg acatctcggt gctgtaccgc aacatcaagc aggagggcta caagttctac
     3781 ccggcgttca tcttcctggt gacgcgcgtg atcaactcga acacggcgtt ccgcacgggc
     3841 tacaactcgg acggcgagct gggctactgg gacaagctgg agccgctgta cacgatcttc
     3901 gacggcgtga gcaagacgtt ctcgggcatc tggacgccgg tgaagaacga cttcaaggag
     3961 ttctacgacc tgtacctgtc ggacgtggag aagtacaacg gctcgggcaa gctgttccca
     4021 aagacgccga tcccggagaa tgcgttctcg ctgtcgatca tcccgtggac ctcgttcacg
     4081 ggcttcaacc tgaacatcaa caacaactcg aactacctgc tgccgatcat cacggcgggc
     4141 aagttcatca acaagggcaa ctcgatctac ctgccgctgt cgctgcaggt gcaccactcg
     4201 gtgtgcgacg gctaccacgc gggcctgttc atgaactcga tccaggagct gtcggaccgc
     4261 ccgaacgact ggctgctgct cgaggactac aaggacgacg acgacaagta aactagctat
     4321 ttatctggta catatcattc ataagcacat gtttttgcgt tgaaacccgg taaaacactc
     4381 atgacgtttt gtgttgaatt gcaaccagca cgttatcgac cagctctcga acaaaacatc
     4441 gctttatacg ggagaagttg ctgcggtatt gaccagagcg tacgaaaact tgtgcaggca
     4501 aaaagtgtcg taccatgcga tcaggggctc cttcagggag ctcgccccgg agagcacgcc
     4561 ggctgctcct tatgcgagcg catgcagttc cattcgaaag agagtttctg aaaggcgagg
     4621 ctctccgtga tgaagcaagt attgtaagga aaaatcaggc tggagatcgt ctctagaaat
     4681 tccgatccgt ctgtgatccc tctttgcgga aagcgttgac gaagtctcca tcggaagcga
     4741 tcgcctctgt ggctcaagtc cgaatccaag actcttttcc atgaaagatg acacgggaac
     4801 ttctgggacc ataccttgtg aattgtatca tggtacagtg gagtcccgtt tcaccagtta
     4861 ccatgacgag aggaggattt atctctcgaa cgcagtctgt gattcagcga gacaagttca
     4921 gtgaatgttc ggcatgagat tgtgaacaat gcccccaaag agtgaagtcg agcagtttcc
     4981 tcgtcaatcg agcgggcgaa tgattatggt cacgagatgt cctggagcat gaagatcgat
     5041 aagataaggc aagcttgatt tgtgtatttt acatataagg gaaggagaag gatggatgct
     5101 ttttcatatg cattggataa tactgtcggt tgttttacca gtgcttgttc gagcgcgtta
     5161 cgaatcatcc cgattccggt gacgtcatcg gatcccgggc ccgtcgactg cagaggcctg
     5221 catgcaagct tggtgtaatc atggtcatag ctgtttcctg tgtgaaattg ttatccgctc
     5281 acaattccac acaacatacg agccggaagc ataaagtgta aagcctgggg tgcctaatga
     5341 gtgagctaac tcacattaat tgcgttgcgc tcactgcccg ctttccagtc gggaaacctg
     5401 tcgtgccagc tgcattaatg aatcggccaa cgcgcgggga gaggcggttt gcgtattggg
     5461 cgctcttccg cttcctcgct cactgactcg ctgcgctcgg tcgttcggct gcggcgagcg
     5521 gtatcagctc actcaaaggc ggtaatacgg ttatccacag aatcagggga taacgcagga
     5581 aagaacatgt gagcaaaagg ccagcaaaag gccaggaacc gtaaaaaggc cgcgttgctg
     5641 gcgtttttcc ataggctccg cccccctgac gagcatcaca aaaatcgacg ctcaagtcag
     5701 aggtggcgaa acccgacagg actataaaga taccaggcgt ttccccctgg aagctccctc
     5761 gtgcgctctc ctgttccgac cctgccgctt accggatacc tgtccgcctt tctcccttcg
     5821 ggaagcgtgg cgctttctca tagctcacgc tgtaggtatc tcagttcggt gtaggtcgtt
     5881 cgctccaagc tgggctgtgt gcacgaaccc cccgttcagc ccgaccgctg cgccttatcc
     5941 ggtaactatc gtcttgagtc caacccggta agacacgact tatcgccact ggcagcagcc
     6001 actggtaaca ggattagcag agcgaggtat gtaggcggtg ctacagagtt cttgaagtgg
     6061 tggcctaact acggctacac tagaagaaca gtatttggta tctgcgctct gctgaagcca
     6121 gttaccttcg gaaaaagagt tggtagctct tgatccggca aacaaaccac cgctggtagc
     6181 ggtggttttt ttgtttgcaa gcagcagatt acgcgcagaa aaaaaggatc tcaagaagat
     6241 cctttgatct tttctacggg gtctgacgct cagtggaacg aaaactcacg ttaagggatt
     6301 ttggtcatga gattatcaaa aaggatcttc acctagatcc ttttaaatta aaaatgaagt
     6361 tttaaatcaa gcccaatctg aataatgtta caaccaatta accaattctg attagaaaaa
     6421 ctcatcgagc atcaaatgaa actgcaattt attcatatca ggattatcaa taccatattt
     6481 ttgaaaaagc cgtttctgta atgaaggaga aaactcaccg aggcagttcc ataggatggc
     6541 aagatcctgg tatcggtctg cgattccgac tcgtccaaca tcaatacaac ctattaattt
     6601 cccctcgtca aaaataaggt tatcaagtga gaaatcacca tgagtgacga ctgaatccgg
     6661 tgagaatggc aaaagtttat gcatttcttt ccagacttgt tcaacaggcc agccattacg
     6721 ctcgtcatca aaatcactcg catcaaccaa accgttattc attcgtgatt gcgcctgagc
     6781 gagacgaaat acgcgatcgc tgttaaaagg acaattacaa acaggaatcg aatgcaaccg
     6841 gcgcaggaac actgccagcg catcaacaat attttcacct gaatcaggat attcttctaa
     6901 tacctggaat gctgtttttc cggggatcgc agtggtgagt aaccatgcat catcaggagt
     6961 acggataaaa tgcttgatgg tcggaagagg cataaattcc gtcagccagt ttagtctgac
     7021 catctcatct gtaacatcat tggcaacgct acctttgcca tgtttcagaa acaactctgg
     7081 cgcatcgggc ttcccataca agcgatagat tgtcgcacct gattgcccga cattatcgcg
     7141 agcccattta tacccatata aatcagcatc catgttggaa tttaatcgcg gcctcgacgt
     7201 ttcccgttga atatggctca taacacccct tgtattactg tttatgtaag cagacagttt
     7261 tattgttcat gatgatatat ttttatcttg tgcaatgtaa catcagagat tttgagacac
     7321 gggccagagc tgca
//
LOCUS       NL010_Isoprene          9016 bp    DNA     circular SYN 24-MAY-2025
DEFINITION  pUC57-Kan-CMQ156-CMQ158.
ACCESSION   .
VERSION     .
KEYWORDS    .
SOURCE      synthetic DNA construct
  ORGANISM  synthetic DNA construct
REFERENCE   1  (bases 1 to 9016)
  AUTHORS   .
  TITLE     Direct Submission
  JOURNAL   Exported Jan 8, 2026 from SnapGene 8.0.3
            https://www.snapgene.com
FEATURES             Location/Qualifiers
     source          1..9016
                     /mol_type="other DNA"
                     /organism="synthetic DNA construct"
     misc_feature    435..1054
                     /label=CMQ156-CMQ158-HR-L
                     /note="color: #55aa00; direction: RIGHT"
     promoter        1055..1554
                     /label=pCPCC
                     /note="color: #00ff00; direction: RIGHT"
     CDS             1558..1560
                     /codon_start=1
                     /product="Start site
                     "
                     /label=Start site
                     /note="color: #ff0000"
                     /translation="M"
     CDS             1561..1806
                     /codon_start=1
                     /product="DNA Gyrase B transit peptide Optimized 
                     "
                     /label=CTP CMH166C
                     /note="color: #c54183"
                     /translation="NATYAFVSTIGVGCGSYWSGTCLCRSSSRERPNAPKLSSRWPQRG
                     ALLCSGVEQVQPVPGFRDSTASNANTFPKSGSEYTAA"
     CDS             1813..3432
                     /codon_start=1
                     /product="Ipomoea batatas isoprene synthase"
                     /label=Cmco_IbIspS
                     /note="color: #99cc00"
                     /translation="TARRSANYQPSSWSYDEYLVDTTTNDSKLRIQEDARKKLEEEVRN
                     VLEDGKLETLALLELIDDIQRLGLGYKFRESTSTSLAMLKMSVGQEASNSSLHSCSLYF
                     RLLREHGFDITPDVFEKFKDENGKFKDSIAKDVRGLLSLYEASFLGFEGENILDEAREF
                     TTMHLNNIKDKVNPRIAEEVNHALELPLHRRVERLEARRRIQSYSKSGETNQALLTLAK
                     IDFNTVQAVYQRDLQDVSKWWKDTALADKLSFARDRLMESFFWAIGMSYDPQHSKSREA
                     VTKTFKLVTVLDDVYDVYGSLDELEKFTAAAERWDVDAIKDLPDYMKLCYLSLFNTVND
                     LAYDTLKDKGETVIPIMKKAWADLLKAFLQEAQWIYNKYTPTFDEYLNNARFSVSGCVM
                     LVHSYFTTQNITKEAIHSLENYHDLLIWPSIVFRLANDLSSSKAEIERGETANSITCYM
                     NETGQSEEQAREHISKLIDECFKKMNKEMLATSTSPFEKSFIETAINLARIALCQYQYG
                     DAHSDPDVRARNRIVSVIINPVE"
     CDS             3433..3444
                     /codon_start=1
                     /label=GSG
                     /note="color: #993366"
                     /translation="GSGS"
     CDS             3451..3462
                     /codon_start=1
                     /label=GSGS-Linker
                     /note="color: #993366"
                     /translation="GSGS"
     CDS             3463..4176
                     /codon_start=1
                     /product="yellow fluorescent protein published in 2006, 
                     derived from Aequorea victoria. "
                     /label=mVenus optimized
                     /note="MVenus YFP back translated and optimized with RE 
                     restrictions and cm codon table 19cds"
                     /note="color: #ffff00"
                     /translation="VSKGEELFTGVVPILVELDGDVNGHKFSVSGEGEGDATYGKLTLK
                     LICTTGKLPVPWPTLVTTLGYGLQCFARYPDHMKQHDFFKSAMPEGYVQERTIFFKDDG
                     NYKTRAEVKFEGDTLVNRIELKGIDFKEDGNILGHKLEYNYNSHNVYITADKQKNGIKA
                     NFKIRHNIEDGGVQLADHYQQNTPIGDGPVLLPDNHYLSYQSKLSKDPNEKRDHMVLLE
                     FVTAAGITLGMDELYK"
     CDS             4177..4188
                     /codon_start=1
                     /label=GSGS-linker
                     /note="color: #993366"
                     /translation="GSGS"
     CDS             4201..4224
                     /codon_start=1
                     /product="peptide that binds Strep-Tactin(R), an engineered
                     form of streptavidin"
                     /label=Strep-Tag II
                     /note="color: #cc99b2"
                     /translation="WSHPQFEK"
     terminator      4228..4480
                     /label=NOS terminator
                     /note="nopaline synthase terminator and poly(A) signal"
                     /note="color: #ffffff"
     promoter        4493..5092
                     /label=pAPCC
                     /note="color: #339966; direction: RIGHT"
     CDS             5099..5101
                     /codon_start=1
                     /product="Start site"
                     /label=Start site
                     /note="color: #ff0000"
                     /translation="M"
     CDS             5102..5278
                     /codon_start=1
                     /product="chloroplastic transit peptide apcc optimized "
                     /label=CTP CMO250C
                     /note="color: #993366"
                     /translation="FVQTSFFGTGVKASAKSAESQRCLAHSSWSVRMTGYDMNGSSAGN
                     LGPRRIKSSGVAND"
     CDS             5285..5929
                     /codon_start=1
                     /product="chloramphenicol acetyltransferase CAT from S.a. 
                     optimized "
                     /label=CAT
                     /note="color: #00ffff"
                     /translation="NFNKIDLDNWKRKEIFNHYLNQQTTFSITTEIDISVLYRNIKQEG
                     YKFYPAFIFLVTRVINSNTAFRTGYNSDGELGYWDKLEPLYTIFDGVSKTFSGIWTPVK
                     NDFKEFYDLYLSDVEKYNGSGKLFPKTPIPENAFSLSIIPWTSFTGFNLNINNNSNYLL
                     PIITAGKFINKGNSIYLPLSLQVHHSVCDGYHAGLFMNSIQELSDRPNDWLL"
     CDS             5936..5959
                     /codon_start=1
                     /product="FLAG(R) epitope tag, followed by an enterokinase 
                     cleavage site"
                     /label=FLAG
                     /note="color: #cc99b2"
                     /translation="DYKDDDDK"
     3'UTR           5963..6159
                     /label=Beta tubulin 3'UTR
                     /note="Beta tubulin 3'UTR"
                     /note="color: #ff0000"
     misc_feature    complement(6160..6865)
                     /label=CMQ156-CMQ158-HR-R
                     /note="color: #55aa00; direction: LEFT"
     primer_bind     complement(6926..6942)
                     /label=M13 rev
                     /note="common sequencing primer, one of multiple similar 
                     variants"
                     /note="color: #a020f0; direction: LEFT"
     protein_bind    6950..6966
                     /label=lac operator
                     /bound_moiety="lac repressor encoded by lacI"
                     /note="The lac repressor binds to the lac operator to 
                     inhibit transcription in E. coli. This inhibition can be 
                     relieved by adding lactose or 
                     isopropyl-beta-D-thiogalactopyranoside (IPTG)."
                     /note="color: #31849b"
     promoter        complement(join(6974..6980,6981..6998,6999..7004))
                     /label=lac promoter
                     /note="promoter for the E. coli lac operon"
                     /note="This reverse directional feature has 3 segments:
                        1: 6974 .. 6980 / #ffffff / -10
                        2: 6981 .. 6998 / #ffffff
                        3: 6999 .. 7004 / #ffffff / -35"
     protein_bind    7019..7040
                     /label=CAP binding site
                     /bound_moiety="E. coli catabolite activator protein"
                     /note="CAP binding activates transcription in the presence 
                     of cAMP."
                     /note="color: #31849b"
     rep_origin      complement(7310..7938)
                     /direction=LEFT
                     /label=ColE1 origin
                     /note="color: #4682b4"
     misc_feature    complement(7313..7927)
                     /label=rep\(pMB1)
                     /note="vntifkey=""21"" - label=rep(pMB1) - 
                     ApEinfo_fwdcolor=#ff0000 - ApEinfo_revcolor=#ff0000 - 
                     ApEinfo_graphicformat=arrow_data {{0 1 2 0 0 -1} {} 0} - 
                     width 5 offset 0 -"
                     /note="2050..2664"
                     /note="color: #dc143c; direction: LEFT"
     CDS             complement(8094..8903)
                     /codon_start=1
                     /gene="aph(3')-Ia"
                     /product="aminoglycoside phosphotransferase"
                     /label=KanR
                     /note="confers resistance to kanamycin in bacteria or G418 
                     (Geneticin(R)) in eukaryotes"
                     /note="color: #ccffcc"
                     /translation="MSHIQRETSRPRLNSNMDADLYGYKWARDNVGQSGATIYRLYGKP
                     DAPELFLKHGKGSVANDVTDEMVRLNWLTEFMPLPTIKHFIRTPDDAWLLTTAIPGKTA
                     FQVLEEYPDSGENIVDALAVFLRRLHSIPVCNCPFNSDRVFRLAQAQSRMNNGLVDASD
                     FDDERNGWPVEQVWKEMHKLLPFSPDSVVTHGDFSLDNLIFDEGKLIGCIDVGRVGIAD
                     RYQDLAILWNCLGEFSPSLQKRLFQKYGIDNPDMNKLQFHLMLDEFF"
ORIGIN
        1 tcgcgcgttt cggtgatgac ggtgaaaacc tctgacacat gcagctcccg gagacggtca
       61 cagcttgtct gtaagcggat gccgggagca gacaagcccg tcagggcgcg tcagcgggtg
      121 ttggcgggtg tcggggctgg cttaactatg cggcatcaga gcagattgta ctgagagtgc
      181 accatatgcg gtgtgaaata ccgcacagat gcgtaaggag aaaataccgc atcaggcgcc
      241 attcgccatt caggctgcgc aactgttggg aagggcgatc ggtgcgggcc tcttcgctat
      301 tacgccagct ggcgaaaggg ggatgtgctg caaggcgatt aagttgggta acgccagggt
      361 tttcccagtc acgacgttgt aaaacgacgg ccagagaatt cgagctcggt acctcgcgaa
      421 tacatctaga tgacgtcgtg atgatctcgg ccacggaacg acgaacctct tactcaaagg
      481 atggtgaaaa ggtgatgcac ccttcattgc atcttgcgct gccattcgtt cacgaatgga
      541 gttatccaga gccaagctta ccctcccttc gaatcagagc acaccagccg caacacgcgt
      601 ctctttggtg tggttctcgt acggtacatc aagacccaga aaataactca agatatttgc
      661 atagtgtact gaatagcctc cttcgcgagc tatagctcga atttgcgagc aagtatcaag
      721 cattcgaaaa agttcgccaa ggctattggg aaagcttgtc caagcattct gtttcacaga
      781 aaggaattag atagaggatg aacgggtgat ggagtccaac ggaatacaca tctgaaagaa
      841 ccatgtgaaa ctttagccta actcgatcgc ggagactcat ttccgaccgt aaaaggtaga
      901 tgaagcgcaa gaattcgcgg taagtgggaa accctgctta cattaaaaac gtggtagtct
      961 ccatatctct caatcgccgg gaacggagcc aaagacctga acggaaatcg gatgaagctg
     1021 ctcatgtctt gtagggctcg gtattatcgg gagccactag cccggtgaac tcggccggtc
     1081 agccaaatcc tccacccgga aggttcgcac cgtcactgca gcgagcgcag tccaagcctc
     1141 taggcgcggt aggcgtgcag gatgcgcgtc caattcggca agatgcgctg ccggcatgcc
     1201 cgcccatgtg tcggacccat tccgtgcaag cgaggcacgt cgagcgattt ggggcgcgtg
     1261 cataggcccg cgcacgatga acgatctggt tgcatgcgta cacaaacagg acttttctga
     1321 ccatgatgtc cctattcgga catgacgcat cgcgcacttc cgcaacacct cgttgctggg
     1381 cgcagccggc cgcggcacct cgcgagcacg ccggcctcgg cagcgcgagc gcattagcga
     1441 gatccccgac gacggacgtg ggtcgagatt cgatttcgga ggccgcacga cgcaaaaagg
     1501 tcattcgagt ttgtgtctgc ggactctgaa cgttcctcgt aaagcacttc tgatcatatg
     1561 aacgcgacgt acgctttcgt gtcgacgatc ggcgtgggct gcggctcgta ctggtcgggc
     1621 acgtgcctgt gccgctcgtc gtcgcgcgag cgcccgaacg cgccgaagct gtcgtcgcgc
     1681 tggccgcagc gcggcgcgct gctgtgctcg ggcgtggagc aggtgcagcc ggtgccgggc
     1741 ttccgcgact cgacggcgtc gaacgcgaac acgttcccga agtcgggctc ggagtacacg
     1801 gcggcgggat ccacggcgcg ccgctcggcg aactaccagc cgtcgtcgtg gtcgtacgac
     1861 gagtacctgg tggacacgac gacgaacgac tcgaagctgc gcatccagga ggacgcgcgc
     1921 aagaagctgg aggaggaggt gcgcaacgtg ctggaggacg gcaagctgga gacgctggcg
     1981 ctgctggagc tgatcgacga catccagcgc ctgggcctgg gctacaagtt ccgcgagtcg
     2041 acgagcacgt cgctggcgat gctgaagatg tcggtgggcc aggaggcgtc gaactcgtcg
     2101 ctgcactcgt gctcgctgta cttccgcctg ctgcgcgagc acggcttcga catcacgccg
     2161 gacgtgttcg agaagttcaa ggacgagaac ggcaagttca aggactcgat cgcgaaggac
     2221 gtgcgcggcc tgctgtcgct gtacgaggcg tcgttcctgg gcttcgaggg cgagaacatc
     2281 ctggacgagg cgcgcgagtt cacgacgatg cacctgaaca acatcaagga caaggtgaac
     2341 ccgcgcatcg cggaggaggt gaaccacgcg ctggagctgc cgctgcaccg ccgcgtggag
     2401 cgcctggagg cgcgccgccg catccagtcg tactcgaagt cgggcgagac gaaccaggcg
     2461 ctgctgacgc tggcgaagat cgacttcaac acggtgcagg cggtgtacca gcgcgacctg
     2521 caggacgtgt cgaagtggtg gaaggacacg gcgctggcgg acaagctgtc gttcgcgcgc
     2581 gaccgcctga tggagtcgtt cttctgggcg atcggcatgt cgtacgaccc gcagcactcg
     2641 aagtcgcgcg aggcggtgac caagacgttc aagctggtga cggtgctgga cgacgtgtac
     2701 gacgtgtacg gctcgctgga cgagctggag aagttcacgg cggcggcgga gcgctgggac
     2761 gtggacgcga tcaaggacct gccggactac atgaagctgt gctacctgtc gctgttcaac
     2821 acggtgaacg acctggcgta cgacacgctg aaggacaagg gcgagacggt gatcccgatc
     2881 atgaagaagg cgtgggcgga cctgctgaag gcgttcctgc aggaggcgca gtggatctac
     2941 aacaagtaca cgccgacgtt cgacgagtac ctgaacaacg cgcgcttctc ggtgtcgggc
     3001 tgcgtgatgc tggtgcactc gtacttcacg acgcagaaca tcacgaagga ggcgatccac
     3061 tcgctggaga actaccacga cctgctgatc tggccgtcga tcgtgttccg cctggcgaac
     3121 gacctgtcgt cgtcgaaggc ggagatcgag cgcggcgaga cggcgaactc gatcacgtgc
     3181 tacatgaacg agacgggcca gtcggaggag caggcgcgcg agcacatctc gaagctgatc
     3241 gacgagtgct tcaagaagat gaacaaggag atgctggcga cgagcacgtc gccgttcgag
     3301 aagtcgttca tcgagacggc gatcaacctg gcgcgcatcg cgctgtgcca gtaccagtac
     3361 ggcgacgcgc actcggaccc ggacgtgcgc gcgcgcaacc gcatcgtgtc ggtgatcatc
     3421 aacccggtgg agggctcggg cagcagatct ggcagcggca gcgtgtcgaa gggcgaggag
     3481 ctgttcacgg gcgtggtgcc gatcctggtg gagctggacg gcgacgtgaa cggccacaag
     3541 ttctcggtgt cgggcgaggg cgagggcgac gcgacgtacg gcaagctgac gctgaagctg
     3601 atctgcacga cgggcaagct gccggtgccg tggccgacgc tggtgacgac gctgggctac
     3661 ggcctgcagt gcttcgcgcg ctacccggac cacatgaagc agcacgactt cttcaagtcg
     3721 gcgatgccgg agggctacgt gcaggagcgc acgatcttct tcaaggacga cggcaactac
     3781 aagacgcgcg cggaggtgaa gttcgagggc gacacgctgg tgaaccgcat cgagctgaag
     3841 ggcatcgact tcaaggagga cggcaacatc ctgggccaca agctggagta caactacaac
     3901 tcgcacaacg tgtacatcac ggcggacaag cagaagaacg gcatcaaggc gaacttcaag
     3961 atccgccaca acatcgagga cggcggcgtg cagctggcgg accactacca gcagaacacg
     4021 ccgatcggcg acggcccggt gctgctgccg gacaaccact acctgtcgta ccagtcgaag
     4081 ctgtcgaagg acccgaacga gaagcgcgac cacatggtgc tgctggagtt cgtgacggcg
     4141 gcgggcatca cgctgggcat ggacgagctg tacaagggca gcggcagcga tatcgaattc
     4201 tggtcgcacc cgcagttcga gaagtaagat cgttcaaaca tttggcaata aagtttctta
     4261 agattgaatc ctgttgccgg tcttgcgatg attatcctat aatttctgtt gaattacgtt
     4321 aagcatgtaa taattaacat gtaatgcatg acgttattta tgagatgggt ttttatgatt
     4381 agagtcccgc aattatacat ttaatacgcg atagaaaaca aaatatagcg cgcaaactag
     4441 gataaattat cgcgcgcggt gtcatctatg ttactagatc actagtacgc gtcgacgaga
     4501 acgtataagg agtgcgcacg gcgttttgtt acaataccga tagatgagtt tcgaacatcg
     4561 cattcacacc atgagcgggg gcgcacgctc cagagagtgg agatggaaaa gtgccagcgg
     4621 agccctgagg atgcaaaaaa gtacggaccg ctgacggaag ggcaaatgga aaggagggcg
     4681 aaacttcgag ggctacttgc attagtaagt acaaccaacg atggtaagaa acgtatggag
     4741 tttgcgaacc gagactttaa cgctgccatc aatatcagga gatgtgcggt gctggagacg
     4801 aggcctccag agtgaacaag aaggtacttt tttggacaac cttctaaggt cgaactatat
     4861 gagataaaat tggaagaagt agttggtggc cggtccaaaa agacggggag gcgtctgcac
     4921 atcagttgga gacgttttgt ccaaggcgcg ccgatcgcca ctactgtaca cggccggcga
     4981 gaacgtggcg agaatacgca agcgagctcg ccggctgcgc tcgctgcacc accgtctttt
     5041 gactcacaac ttcgcgatct ctttgttctc tgtgtttctt cgttcgttga cccctaggat
     5101 gttcgtgcaa acgtcgttct tcggcacggg cgtgaaggcg tcggcgaagt cggcggagtc
     5161 gcagcgctgc ctggcgcact cgtcgtggtc ggtgcgcatg acgggctacg acatgaacgg
     5221 ctcgtcggcg ggcaacctgg gcccgcgccg catcaagtcg tcgggcgtgg cgaacgacaa
     5281 gcttaacttc aacaagatcg acctggacaa ctggaagcgc aaggaaatct tcaaccacta
     5341 cctgaaccag cagacgacgt tctcgatcac gacggagatc gacatctcgg tgctgtaccg
     5401 caacatcaag caggagggct acaagttcta cccggcgttc atcttcctgg tgacgcgcgt
     5461 gatcaactcg aacacggcgt tccgcacggg ctacaactcg gacggcgagc tgggctactg
     5521 ggacaagctg gagccgctgt acacgatctt cgacggcgtg agcaagacgt tctcgggcat
     5581 ctggacgccg gtgaagaacg acttcaagga gttctacgac ctgtacctgt cggacgtgga
     5641 gaagtacaac ggctcgggca agctgttccc aaagacgccg atcccggaga atgcgttctc
     5701 gctgtcgatc atcccgtgga cctcgttcac gggcttcaac ctgaacatca acaacaactc
     5761 gaactacctg ctgccgatca tcacggcggg caagttcatc aacaagggca actcgatcta
     5821 cctgccgctg tcgctgcagg tgcaccactc ggtgtgcgac ggctaccacg cgggcctgtt
     5881 catgaactcg atccaggagc tgtcggaccg cccgaacgac tggctgctgc tcgaggacta
     5941 caaggacgac gacgacaagt aaactagcta tttatctggt acatatcatt cataagcaca
     6001 tgtttttgcg ttgaaacccg gtaaaacact catgacgttt tgtgttgaat tgcaaccagc
     6061 acgttatcga ccagctctcg aacaaaacat cgctttatac gggagaagtt gctgcggtat
     6121 tgaccagagc gtacgaaaac ttgtgcaggc aaaaagtgtc gggcgtgatg tccaacagat
     6181 ggcgttcgaa caaatggagc accagcatag tcggaacccg tcacgacgct gcaagcatca
     6241 tatcaagctg agttggatac attttgagcc tcgctcagag ggcattttag ctcccagata
     6301 gcttatgagc ggaatttttg gcgggcatac atgaaaacgt gctggggccg ccaacagatt
     6361 cggttgttca caggccatag gcttgcatga gccaaaattt tcaatcactt tcaaaatgaa
     6421 atgagcgaca aatcgggacg tttggttgaa gcctacggcg ctggacgtga tgaggcgcac
     6481 atgcgctgcg cttgtactcc ttcggcgaga gcatgtaaaa attgtgggaa tttgattctg
     6541 catcggtcca attgccgtat tcaggtcgtc atactcgaat cacgagcaca ggtgtacggt
     6601 tgaactggaa cagagggaga gagtgaagca aagccggatg catgagatgg tgtccaataa
     6661 actgacccaa gctcaagtgg cgaggcattt gacggtgaga cgcttgtgtc ttgtgattcc
     6721 accagcagca aatgcgcaaa ataagttgct gctctgagcc ttcagcgtct tgatcaactt
     6781 ccgcatttgt ctcgtgcttc tgaagcgtcc agtggctttc tgtcgagtaa acttttaggg
     6841 gaatggaata gaactcagcg ttgacgtcat cggatcccgg gcccgtcgac tgcagaggcc
     6901 tgcatgcaag cttggtgtaa tcatggtcat agctgtttcc tgtgtgaaat tgttatccgc
     6961 tcacaattcc acacaacata cgagccggaa gcataaagtg taaagcctgg ggtgcctaat
     7021 gagtgagcta actcacatta attgcgttgc gctcactgcc cgctttccag tcgggaaacc
     7081 tgtcgtgcca gctgcattaa tgaatcggcc aacgcgcggg gagaggcggt ttgcgtattg
     7141 ggcgctcttc cgcttcctcg ctcactgact cgctgcgctc ggtcgttcgg ctgcggcgag
     7201 cggtatcagc tcactcaaag gcggtaatac ggttatccac agaatcaggg gataacgcag
     7261 gaaagaacat gtgagcaaaa ggccagcaaa aggccaggaa ccgtaaaaag gccgcgttgc
     7321 tggcgttttt ccataggctc cgcccccctg acgagcatca caaaaatcga cgctcaagtc
     7381 agaggtggcg aaacccgaca ggactataaa gataccaggc gtttccccct ggaagctccc
     7441 tcgtgcgctc tcctgttccg accctgccgc ttaccggata cctgtccgcc tttctccctt
     7501 cgggaagcgt ggcgctttct catagctcac gctgtaggta tctcagttcg gtgtaggtcg
     7561 ttcgctccaa gctgggctgt gtgcacgaac cccccgttca gcccgaccgc tgcgccttat
     7621 ccggtaacta tcgtcttgag tccaacccgg taagacacga cttatcgcca ctggcagcag
     7681 ccactggtaa caggattagc agagcgaggt atgtaggcgg tgctacagag ttcttgaagt
     7741 ggtggcctaa ctacggctac actagaagaa cagtatttgg tatctgcgct ctgctgaagc
     7801 cagttacctt cggaaaaaga gttggtagct cttgatccgg caaacaaacc accgctggta
     7861 gcggtggttt ttttgtttgc aagcagcaga ttacgcgcag aaaaaaagga tctcaagaag
     7921 atcctttgat cttttctacg gggtctgacg ctcagtggaa cgaaaactca cgttaaggga
     7981 ttttggtcat gagattatca aaaaggatct tcacctagat ccttttaaat taaaaatgaa
     8041 gttttaaatc aagcccaatc tgaataatgt tacaaccaat taaccaattc tgattagaaa
     8101 aactcatcga gcatcaaatg aaactgcaat ttattcatat caggattatc aataccatat
     8161 ttttgaaaaa gccgtttctg taatgaagga gaaaactcac cgaggcagtt ccataggatg
     8221 gcaagatcct ggtatcggtc tgcgattccg actcgtccaa catcaataca acctattaat
     8281 ttcccctcgt caaaaataag gttatcaagt gagaaatcac catgagtgac gactgaatcc
     8341 ggtgagaatg gcaaaagttt atgcatttct ttccagactt gttcaacagg ccagccatta
     8401 cgctcgtcat caaaatcact cgcatcaacc aaaccgttat tcattcgtga ttgcgcctga
     8461 gcgagacgaa atacgcgatc gctgttaaaa ggacaattac aaacaggaat cgaatgcaac
     8521 cggcgcagga acactgccag cgcatcaaca atattttcac ctgaatcagg atattcttct
     8581 aatacctgga atgctgtttt tccggggatc gcagtggtga gtaaccatgc atcatcagga
     8641 gtacggataa aatgcttgat ggtcggaaga ggcataaatt ccgtcagcca gtttagtctg
     8701 accatctcat ctgtaacatc attggcaacg ctacctttgc catgtttcag aaacaactct
     8761 ggcgcatcgg gcttcccata caagcgatag attgtcgcac ctgattgccc gacattatcg
     8821 cgagcccatt tatacccata taaatcagca tccatgttgg aatttaatcg cggcctcgac
     8881 gtttcccgtt gaatatggct cataacaccc cttgtattac tgtttatgta agcagacagt
     8941 tttattgttc atgatgatat atttttatct tgtgcaatgt aacatcagag attttgagac
     9001 acgggccaga gctgca
//
LOCUS       NL010                   7390 bp    DNA     circular SYN 18-DEC-2023
DEFINITION  pUC57-Kan-CMQ156-CMQ158.
ACCESSION   .
VERSION     .
KEYWORDS    .
SOURCE      synthetic DNA construct
  ORGANISM  synthetic DNA construct
REFERENCE   1  (bases 1 to 7390)
  AUTHORS   .
  TITLE     Direct Submission
  JOURNAL   Exported Jan 8, 2026 from SnapGene 8.0.3
            https://www.snapgene.com
FEATURES             Location/Qualifiers
     source          1..7390
                     /mol_type="other DNA"
                     /organism="synthetic DNA construct"
     misc_feature    435..1054
                     /label=CMQ156-CMQ158-HR-L
                     /note="color: #55aa00; direction: RIGHT"
     promoter        1055..1554
                     /label=pCPCC
                     /note="color: #00ff00; direction: RIGHT"
     CDS             1558..1560
                     /codon_start=1
                     /product="Start site
                     "
                     /label=Start site
                     /note="color: #ff0000"
                     /translation="M"
     CDS             1561..1806
                     /codon_start=1
                     /product="DNA Gyrase B transit peptide Optimized 
                     "
                     /label=CTP CMH166C
                     /note="color: #c54183"
                     /translation="NATYAFVSTIGVGCGSYWSGTCLCRSSSRERPNAPKLSSRWPQRG
                     ALLCSGVEQVQPVPGFRDSTASNANTFPKSGSEYTAA"
     CDS             1813..1818
                     /codon_start=1
                     /label=GS
                     /note="color: #993366"
                     /translation="GS"
     CDS             1825..1836
                     /codon_start=1
                     /label=GSGS-Linker
                     /note="color: #993366"
                     /translation="GSGS"
     CDS             1837..2550
                     /codon_start=1
                     /product="yellow fluorescent protein published in 2006, 
                     derived from Aequorea victoria. "
                     /label=mVenus optimized
                     /note="MVenus YFP back translated and optimized with RE 
                     restrictions and cm codon table 19cds"
                     /note="color: #ffff00"
                     /translation="VSKGEELFTGVVPILVELDGDVNGHKFSVSGEGEGDATYGKLTLK
                     LICTTGKLPVPWPTLVTTLGYGLQCFARYPDHMKQHDFFKSAMPEGYVQERTIFFKDDG
                     NYKTRAEVKFEGDTLVNRIELKGIDFKEDGNILGHKLEYNYNSHNVYITADKQKNGIKA
                     NFKIRHNIEDGGVQLADHYQQNTPIGDGPVLLPDNHYLSYQSKLSKDPNEKRDHMVLLE
                     FVTAAGITLGMDELYK"
     CDS             2551..2562
                     /codon_start=1
                     /label=GSGS-linker
                     /note="color: #993366"
                     /translation="GSGS"
     CDS             2575..2598
                     /codon_start=1
                     /product="peptide that binds Strep-Tactin(R), an engineered
                     form of streptavidin"
                     /label=Strep-Tag II
                     /note="color: #cc99b2"
                     /translation="WSHPQFEK"
     terminator      2602..2854
                     /label=NOS terminator
                     /note="nopaline synthase terminator and poly(A) signal"
                     /note="color: #ffffff"
     promoter        2867..3466
                     /label=pAPCC
                     /note="color: #339966; direction: RIGHT"
     CDS             3473..3475
                     /codon_start=1
                     /product="Start site"
                     /label=Start site
                     /note="color: #ff0000"
                     /translation="M"
     CDS             3476..3652
                     /codon_start=1
                     /product="chloroplastic transit peptide apcc optimized "
                     /label=CTP CMO250C
                     /note="color: #993366"
                     /translation="FVQTSFFGTGVKASAKSAESQRCLAHSSWSVRMTGYDMNGSSAGN
                     LGPRRIKSSGVAND"
     CDS             3659..4303
                     /codon_start=1
                     /product="chloramphenicol acetyltransferase CAT from S.a. 
                     optimized "
                     /label=CAT
                     /note="color: #00ffff"
                     /translation="NFNKIDLDNWKRKEIFNHYLNQQTTFSITTEIDISVLYRNIKQEG
                     YKFYPAFIFLVTRVINSNTAFRTGYNSDGELGYWDKLEPLYTIFDGVSKTFSGIWTPVK
                     NDFKEFYDLYLSDVEKYNGSGKLFPKTPIPENAFSLSIIPWTSFTGFNLNINNNSNYLL
                     PIITAGKFINKGNSIYLPLSLQVHHSVCDGYHAGLFMNSIQELSDRPNDWLL"
     CDS             4310..4333
                     /codon_start=1
                     /product="FLAG(R) epitope tag, followed by an enterokinase 
                     cleavage site"
                     /label=FLAG
                     /note="color: #cc99b2"
                     /translation="DYKDDDDK"
     3'UTR           4337..4533
                     /label=Beta tubulin 3'UTR
                     /note="Beta tubulin 3'UTR"
                     /note="color: #ff0000"
     misc_feature    complement(4534..5239)
                     /label=CMQ156-CMQ158-HR-R
                     /note="color: #55aa00; direction: LEFT"
     primer_bind     complement(5300..5316)
                     /label=M13 rev
                     /note="common sequencing primer, one of multiple similar 
                     variants"
                     /note="color: #a020f0; direction: LEFT"
     protein_bind    5324..5340
                     /label=lac operator
                     /bound_moiety="lac repressor encoded by lacI"
                     /note="The lac repressor binds to the lac operator to 
                     inhibit transcription in E. coli. This inhibition can be 
                     relieved by adding lactose or 
                     isopropyl-beta-D-thiogalactopyranoside (IPTG)."
                     /note="color: #31849b"
     promoter        complement(join(5348..5354,5355..5372,5373..5378))
                     /label=lac promoter
                     /note="promoter for the E. coli lac operon"
                     /note="This reverse directional feature has 3 segments:
                        1: 5348 .. 5354 / #ffffff / -10
                        2: 5355 .. 5372 / #ffffff
                        3: 5373 .. 5378 / #ffffff / -35"
     protein_bind    5393..5414
                     /label=CAP binding site
                     /bound_moiety="E. coli catabolite activator protein"
                     /note="CAP binding activates transcription in the presence 
                     of cAMP."
                     /note="color: #31849b"
     rep_origin      complement(5684..6312)
                     /direction=LEFT
                     /label=ColE1 origin
                     /note="color: #4682b4"
     misc_feature    complement(5687..6301)
                     /label=rep\(pMB1)
                     /note="vntifkey=""21"" - label=rep(pMB1) - 
                     ApEinfo_fwdcolor=#ff0000 - ApEinfo_revcolor=#ff0000 - 
                     ApEinfo_graphicformat=arrow_data {{0 1 2 0 0 -1} {} 0} - 
                     width 5 offset 0 -"
                     /note="2050..2664"
                     /note="color: #dc143c; direction: LEFT"
     CDS             complement(6468..7277)
                     /codon_start=1
                     /gene="aph(3')-Ia"
                     /product="aminoglycoside phosphotransferase"
                     /label=KanR
                     /note="confers resistance to kanamycin in bacteria or G418 
                     (Geneticin(R)) in eukaryotes"
                     /note="color: #ccffcc"
                     /translation="MSHIQRETSRPRLNSNMDADLYGYKWARDNVGQSGATIYRLYGKP
                     DAPELFLKHGKGSVANDVTDEMVRLNWLTEFMPLPTIKHFIRTPDDAWLLTTAIPGKTA
                     FQVLEEYPDSGENIVDALAVFLRRLHSIPVCNCPFNSDRVFRLAQAQSRMNNGLVDASD
                     FDDERNGWPVEQVWKEMHKLLPFSPDSVVTHGDFSLDNLIFDEGKLIGCIDVGRVGIAD
                     RYQDLAILWNCLGEFSPSLQKRLFQKYGIDNPDMNKLQFHLMLDEFF"
ORIGIN
        1 tcgcgcgttt cggtgatgac ggtgaaaacc tctgacacat gcagctcccg gagacggtca
       61 cagcttgtct gtaagcggat gccgggagca gacaagcccg tcagggcgcg tcagcgggtg
      121 ttggcgggtg tcggggctgg cttaactatg cggcatcaga gcagattgta ctgagagtgc
      181 accatatgcg gtgtgaaata ccgcacagat gcgtaaggag aaaataccgc atcaggcgcc
      241 attcgccatt caggctgcgc aactgttggg aagggcgatc ggtgcgggcc tcttcgctat
      301 tacgccagct ggcgaaaggg ggatgtgctg caaggcgatt aagttgggta acgccagggt
      361 tttcccagtc acgacgttgt aaaacgacgg ccagagaatt cgagctcggt acctcgcgaa
      421 tacatctaga tgacgtcgtg atgatctcgg ccacggaacg acgaacctct tactcaaagg
      481 atggtgaaaa ggtgatgcac ccttcattgc atcttgcgct gccattcgtt cacgaatgga
      541 gttatccaga gccaagctta ccctcccttc gaatcagagc acaccagccg caacacgcgt
      601 ctctttggtg tggttctcgt acggtacatc aagacccaga aaataactca agatatttgc
      661 atagtgtact gaatagcctc cttcgcgagc tatagctcga atttgcgagc aagtatcaag
      721 cattcgaaaa agttcgccaa ggctattggg aaagcttgtc caagcattct gtttcacaga
      781 aaggaattag atagaggatg aacgggtgat ggagtccaac ggaatacaca tctgaaagaa
      841 ccatgtgaaa ctttagccta actcgatcgc ggagactcat ttccgaccgt aaaaggtaga
      901 tgaagcgcaa gaattcgcgg taagtgggaa accctgctta cattaaaaac gtggtagtct
      961 ccatatctct caatcgccgg gaacggagcc aaagacctga acggaaatcg gatgaagctg
     1021 ctcatgtctt gtagggctcg gtattatcgg gagccactag cccggtgaac tcggccggtc
     1081 agccaaatcc tccacccgga aggttcgcac cgtcactgca gcgagcgcag tccaagcctc
     1141 taggcgcggt aggcgtgcag gatgcgcgtc caattcggca agatgcgctg ccggcatgcc
     1201 cgcccatgtg tcggacccat tccgtgcaag cgaggcacgt cgagcgattt ggggcgcgtg
     1261 cataggcccg cgcacgatga acgatctggt tgcatgcgta cacaaacagg acttttctga
     1321 ccatgatgtc cctattcgga catgacgcat cgcgcacttc cgcaacacct cgttgctggg
     1381 cgcagccggc cgcggcacct cgcgagcacg ccggcctcgg cagcgcgagc gcattagcga
     1441 gatccccgac gacggacgtg ggtcgagatt cgatttcgga ggccgcacga cgcaaaaagg
     1501 tcattcgagt ttgtgtctgc ggactctgaa cgttcctcgt aaagcacttc tgatcatatg
     1561 aacgcgacgt acgctttcgt gtcgacgatc ggcgtgggct gcggctcgta ctggtcgggc
     1621 acgtgcctgt gccgctcgtc gtcgcgcgag cgcccgaacg cgccgaagct gtcgtcgcgc
     1681 tggccgcagc gcggcgcgct gctgtgctcg ggcgtggagc aggtgcagcc ggtgccgggc
     1741 ttccgcgact cgacggcgtc gaacgcgaac acgttcccga agtcgggctc ggagtacacg
     1801 gcggcgggat ccggcagcag atctggcagc ggcagcgtgt cgaagggcga ggagctgttc
     1861 acgggcgtgg tgccgatcct ggtggagctg gacggcgacg tgaacggcca caagttctcg
     1921 gtgtcgggcg agggcgaggg cgacgcgacg tacggcaagc tgacgctgaa gctgatctgc
     1981 acgacgggca agctgccggt gccgtggccg acgctggtga cgacgctggg ctacggcctg
     2041 cagtgcttcg cgcgctaccc ggaccacatg aagcagcacg acttcttcaa gtcggcgatg
     2101 ccggagggct acgtgcagga gcgcacgatc ttcttcaagg acgacggcaa ctacaagacg
     2161 cgcgcggagg tgaagttcga gggcgacacg ctggtgaacc gcatcgagct gaagggcatc
     2221 gacttcaagg aggacggcaa catcctgggc cacaagctgg agtacaacta caactcgcac
     2281 aacgtgtaca tcacggcgga caagcagaag aacggcatca aggcgaactt caagatccgc
     2341 cacaacatcg aggacggcgg cgtgcagctg gcggaccact accagcagaa cacgccgatc
     2401 ggcgacggcc cggtgctgct gccggacaac cactacctgt cgtaccagtc gaagctgtcg
     2461 aaggacccga acgagaagcg cgaccacatg gtgctgctgg agttcgtgac ggcggcgggc
     2521 atcacgctgg gcatggacga gctgtacaag ggcagcggca gcgatatcga attctggtcg
     2581 cacccgcagt tcgagaagta agatcgttca aacatttggc aataaagttt cttaagattg
     2641 aatcctgttg ccggtcttgc gatgattatc ctataatttc tgttgaatta cgttaagcat
     2701 gtaataatta acatgtaatg catgacgtta tttatgagat gggtttttat gattagagtc
     2761 ccgcaattat acatttaata cgcgatagaa aacaaaatat agcgcgcaaa ctaggataaa
     2821 ttatcgcgcg cggtgtcatc tatgttacta gatcactagt acgcgtcgac gagaacgtat
     2881 aaggagtgcg cacggcgttt tgttacaata ccgatagatg agtttcgaac atcgcattca
     2941 caccatgagc gggggcgcac gctccagaga gtggagatgg aaaagtgcca gcggagccct
     3001 gaggatgcaa aaaagtacgg accgctgacg gaagggcaaa tggaaaggag ggcgaaactt
     3061 cgagggctac ttgcattagt aagtacaacc aacgatggta agaaacgtat ggagtttgcg
     3121 aaccgagact ttaacgctgc catcaatatc aggagatgtg cggtgctgga gacgaggcct
     3181 ccagagtgaa caagaaggta cttttttgga caaccttcta aggtcgaact atatgagata
     3241 aaattggaag aagtagttgg tggccggtcc aaaaagacgg ggaggcgtct gcacatcagt
     3301 tggagacgtt ttgtccaagg cgcgccgatc gccactactg tacacggccg gcgagaacgt
     3361 ggcgagaata cgcaagcgag ctcgccggct gcgctcgctg caccaccgtc ttttgactca
     3421 caacttcgcg atctctttgt tctctgtgtt tcttcgttcg ttgaccccta ggatgttcgt
     3481 gcaaacgtcg ttcttcggca cgggcgtgaa ggcgtcggcg aagtcggcgg agtcgcagcg
     3541 ctgcctggcg cactcgtcgt ggtcggtgcg catgacgggc tacgacatga acggctcgtc
     3601 ggcgggcaac ctgggcccgc gccgcatcaa gtcgtcgggc gtggcgaacg acaagcttaa
     3661 cttcaacaag atcgacctgg acaactggaa gcgcaaggaa atcttcaacc actacctgaa
     3721 ccagcagacg acgttctcga tcacgacgga gatcgacatc tcggtgctgt accgcaacat
     3781 caagcaggag ggctacaagt tctacccggc gttcatcttc ctggtgacgc gcgtgatcaa
     3841 ctcgaacacg gcgttccgca cgggctacaa ctcggacggc gagctgggct actgggacaa
     3901 gctggagccg ctgtacacga tcttcgacgg cgtgagcaag acgttctcgg gcatctggac
     3961 gccggtgaag aacgacttca aggagttcta cgacctgtac ctgtcggacg tggagaagta
     4021 caacggctcg ggcaagctgt tcccaaagac gccgatcccg gagaatgcgt tctcgctgtc
     4081 gatcatcccg tggacctcgt tcacgggctt caacctgaac atcaacaaca actcgaacta
     4141 cctgctgccg atcatcacgg cgggcaagtt catcaacaag ggcaactcga tctacctgcc
     4201 gctgtcgctg caggtgcacc actcggtgtg cgacggctac cacgcgggcc tgttcatgaa
     4261 ctcgatccag gagctgtcgg accgcccgaa cgactggctg ctgctcgagg actacaagga
     4321 cgacgacgac aagtaaacta gctatttatc tggtacatat cattcataag cacatgtttt
     4381 tgcgttgaaa cccggtaaaa cactcatgac gttttgtgtt gaattgcaac cagcacgtta
     4441 tcgaccagct ctcgaacaaa acatcgcttt atacgggaga agttgctgcg gtattgacca
     4501 gagcgtacga aaacttgtgc aggcaaaaag tgtcgggcgt gatgtccaac agatggcgtt
     4561 cgaacaaatg gagcaccagc atagtcggaa cccgtcacga cgctgcaagc atcatatcaa
     4621 gctgagttgg atacattttg agcctcgctc agagggcatt ttagctccca gatagcttat
     4681 gagcggaatt tttggcgggc atacatgaaa acgtgctggg gccgccaaca gattcggttg
     4741 ttcacaggcc ataggcttgc atgagccaaa attttcaatc actttcaaaa tgaaatgagc
     4801 gacaaatcgg gacgtttggt tgaagcctac ggcgctggac gtgatgaggc gcacatgcgc
     4861 tgcgcttgta ctccttcggc gagagcatgt aaaaattgtg ggaatttgat tctgcatcgg
     4921 tccaattgcc gtattcaggt cgtcatactc gaatcacgag cacaggtgta cggttgaact
     4981 ggaacagagg gagagagtga agcaaagccg gatgcatgag atggtgtcca ataaactgac
     5041 ccaagctcaa gtggcgaggc atttgacggt gagacgcttg tgtcttgtga ttccaccagc
     5101 agcaaatgcg caaaataagt tgctgctctg agccttcagc gtcttgatca acttccgcat
     5161 ttgtctcgtg cttctgaagc gtccagtggc tttctgtcga gtaaactttt aggggaatgg
     5221 aatagaactc agcgttgacg tcatcggatc ccgggcccgt cgactgcaga ggcctgcatg
     5281 caagcttggt gtaatcatgg tcatagctgt ttcctgtgtg aaattgttat ccgctcacaa
     5341 ttccacacaa catacgagcc ggaagcataa agtgtaaagc ctggggtgcc taatgagtga
     5401 gctaactcac attaattgcg ttgcgctcac tgcccgcttt ccagtcggga aacctgtcgt
     5461 gccagctgca ttaatgaatc ggccaacgcg cggggagagg cggtttgcgt attgggcgct
     5521 cttccgcttc ctcgctcact gactcgctgc gctcggtcgt tcggctgcgg cgagcggtat
     5581 cagctcactc aaaggcggta atacggttat ccacagaatc aggggataac gcaggaaaga
     5641 acatgtgagc aaaaggccag caaaaggcca ggaaccgtaa aaaggccgcg ttgctggcgt
     5701 ttttccatag gctccgcccc cctgacgagc atcacaaaaa tcgacgctca agtcagaggt
     5761 ggcgaaaccc gacaggacta taaagatacc aggcgtttcc ccctggaagc tccctcgtgc
     5821 gctctcctgt tccgaccctg ccgcttaccg gatacctgtc cgcctttctc ccttcgggaa
     5881 gcgtggcgct ttctcatagc tcacgctgta ggtatctcag ttcggtgtag gtcgttcgct
     5941 ccaagctggg ctgtgtgcac gaaccccccg ttcagcccga ccgctgcgcc ttatccggta
     6001 actatcgtct tgagtccaac ccggtaagac acgacttatc gccactggca gcagccactg
     6061 gtaacaggat tagcagagcg aggtatgtag gcggtgctac agagttcttg aagtggtggc
     6121 ctaactacgg ctacactaga agaacagtat ttggtatctg cgctctgctg aagccagtta
     6181 ccttcggaaa aagagttggt agctcttgat ccggcaaaca aaccaccgct ggtagcggtg
     6241 gtttttttgt ttgcaagcag cagattacgc gcagaaaaaa aggatctcaa gaagatcctt
     6301 tgatcttttc tacggggtct gacgctcagt ggaacgaaaa ctcacgttaa gggattttgg
     6361 tcatgagatt atcaaaaagg atcttcacct agatcctttt aaattaaaaa tgaagtttta
     6421 aatcaagccc aatctgaata atgttacaac caattaacca attctgatta gaaaaactca
     6481 tcgagcatca aatgaaactg caatttattc atatcaggat tatcaatacc atatttttga
     6541 aaaagccgtt tctgtaatga aggagaaaac tcaccgaggc agttccatag gatggcaaga
     6601 tcctggtatc ggtctgcgat tccgactcgt ccaacatcaa tacaacctat taatttcccc
     6661 tcgtcaaaaa taaggttatc aagtgagaaa tcaccatgag tgacgactga atccggtgag
     6721 aatggcaaaa gtttatgcat ttctttccag acttgttcaa caggccagcc attacgctcg
     6781 tcatcaaaat cactcgcatc aaccaaaccg ttattcattc gtgattgcgc ctgagcgaga
     6841 cgaaatacgc gatcgctgtt aaaaggacaa ttacaaacag gaatcgaatg caaccggcgc
     6901 aggaacactg ccagcgcatc aacaatattt tcacctgaat caggatattc ttctaatacc
     6961 tggaatgctg tttttccggg gatcgcagtg gtgagtaacc atgcatcatc aggagtacgg
     7021 ataaaatgct tgatggtcgg aagaggcata aattccgtca gccagtttag tctgaccatc
     7081 tcatctgtaa catcattggc aacgctacct ttgccatgtt tcagaaacaa ctctggcgca
     7141 tcgggcttcc catacaagcg atagattgtc gcacctgatt gcccgacatt atcgcgagcc
     7201 catttatacc catataaatc agcatccatg ttggaattta atcgcggcct cgacgtttcc
     7261 cgttgaatat ggctcataac accccttgta ttactgttta tgtaagcaga cagttttatt
     7321 gttcatgatg atatattttt atcttgtgca atgtaacatc agagattttg agacacgggc
     7381 cagagctgca
//
LOCUS       NL011                   7244 bp    DNA     circular SYN 18-DEC-2023
DEFINITION  pUC57-Kan-CMQ151-CMQ152.
ACCESSION   .
VERSION     .
KEYWORDS    .
SOURCE      synthetic DNA construct
  ORGANISM  synthetic DNA construct
REFERENCE   1  (bases 1 to 7244)
  AUTHORS   .
  TITLE     Direct Submission
  JOURNAL   Exported Jan 8, 2026 from SnapGene 8.0.3
            https://www.snapgene.com
FEATURES             Location/Qualifiers
     source          1..7244
                     /mol_type="other DNA"
                     /organism="synthetic DNA construct"
     misc_feature    435..1026
                     /label=CMQ151-CMQ152-HR-L
                     /note="color: #55aa00; direction: RIGHT"
     promoter        1027..1526
                     /label=pCPCC
                     /note="color: #00ff00; direction: RIGHT"
     CDS             1530..1532
                     /codon_start=1
                     /product="Start site
                     "
                     /label=Start site
                     /note="color: #ff0000"
                     /translation="M"
     CDS             1533..1778
                     /codon_start=1
                     /product="DNA Gyrase B transit peptide Optimized 
                     "
                     /label=CTP CMH166C
                     /note="color: #c54183"
                     /translation="NATYAFVSTIGVGCGSYWSGTCLCRSSSRERPNAPKLSSRWPQRG
                     ALLCSGVEQVQPVPGFRDSTASNANTFPKSGSEYTAA"
     CDS             1785..1790
                     /codon_start=1
                     /label=GS
                     /note="color: #993366"
                     /translation="GS"
     CDS             1797..1808
                     /codon_start=1
                     /label=GSGS-Linker
                     /note="color: #993366"
                     /translation="GSGS"
     CDS             1809..2522
                     /codon_start=1
                     /product="yellow fluorescent protein published in 2006, 
                     derived from Aequorea victoria. "
                     /label=mVenus optimized
                     /note="MVenus YFP back translated and optimized with RE 
                     restrictions and cm codon table 19cds"
                     /note="color: #ffff00"
                     /translation="VSKGEELFTGVVPILVELDGDVNGHKFSVSGEGEGDATYGKLTLK
                     LICTTGKLPVPWPTLVTTLGYGLQCFARYPDHMKQHDFFKSAMPEGYVQERTIFFKDDG
                     NYKTRAEVKFEGDTLVNRIELKGIDFKEDGNILGHKLEYNYNSHNVYITADKQKNGIKA
                     NFKIRHNIEDGGVQLADHYQQNTPIGDGPVLLPDNHYLSYQSKLSKDPNEKRDHMVLLE
                     FVTAAGITLGMDELYK"
     CDS             2523..2534
                     /codon_start=1
                     /label=GSGS-linker
                     /note="color: #993366"
                     /translation="GSGS"
     CDS             2547..2570
                     /codon_start=1
                     /product="peptide that binds Strep-Tactin(R), an engineered
                     form of streptavidin"
                     /label=Strep-Tag II
                     /note="color: #cc99b2"
                     /translation="WSHPQFEK"
     terminator      2574..2826
                     /label=NOS terminator
                     /note="nopaline synthase terminator and poly(A) signal"
                     /note="color: #ffffff"
     promoter        2839..3438
                     /label=pAPCC
                     /note="color: #339966; direction: RIGHT"
     CDS             3445..3447
                     /codon_start=1
                     /product="Start site"
                     /label=Start site
                     /note="color: #ff0000"
                     /translation="M"
     CDS             3448..3624
                     /codon_start=1
                     /product="chloroplastic transit peptide apcc optimized "
                     /label=CTP CMO250C
                     /note="color: #993366"
                     /translation="FVQTSFFGTGVKASAKSAESQRCLAHSSWSVRMTGYDMNGSSAGN
                     LGPRRIKSSGVAND"
     CDS             3631..4275
                     /codon_start=1
                     /product="chloramphenicol acetyltransferase CAT from S.a. 
                     optimized "
                     /label=CAT
                     /note="color: #00ffff"
                     /translation="NFNKIDLDNWKRKEIFNHYLNQQTTFSITTEIDISVLYRNIKQEG
                     YKFYPAFIFLVTRVINSNTAFRTGYNSDGELGYWDKLEPLYTIFDGVSKTFSGIWTPVK
                     NDFKEFYDLYLSDVEKYNGSGKLFPKTPIPENAFSLSIIPWTSFTGFNLNINNNSNYLL
                     PIITAGKFINKGNSIYLPLSLQVHHSVCDGYHAGLFMNSIQELSDRPNDWLL"
     CDS             4282..4305
                     /codon_start=1
                     /product="FLAG(R) epitope tag, followed by an enterokinase 
                     cleavage site"
                     /label=FLAG
                     /note="color: #cc99b2"
                     /translation="DYKDDDDK"
     3'UTR           4309..4505
                     /label=Beta tubulin 3'UTR
                     /note="Beta tubulin 3'UTR"
                     /note="color: #ff0000"
     misc_feature    complement(4506..5093)
                     /label=CMQ151-CMQ152-HR-R
                     /note="color: #55aa00; direction: LEFT"
     primer_bind     complement(5154..5170)
                     /label=M13 rev
                     /note="common sequencing primer, one of multiple similar 
                     variants"
                     /note="color: #a020f0; direction: LEFT"
     protein_bind    5178..5194
                     /label=lac operator
                     /bound_moiety="lac repressor encoded by lacI"
                     /note="The lac repressor binds to the lac operator to 
                     inhibit transcription in E. coli. This inhibition can be 
                     relieved by adding lactose or 
                     isopropyl-beta-D-thiogalactopyranoside (IPTG)."
                     /note="color: #31849b"
     promoter        complement(join(5202..5208,5209..5226,5227..5232))
                     /label=lac promoter
                     /note="promoter for the E. coli lac operon"
                     /note="This reverse directional feature has 3 segments:
                        1: 5202 .. 5208 / #ffffff / -10
                        2: 5209 .. 5226 / #ffffff
                        3: 5227 .. 5232 / #ffffff / -35"
     protein_bind    5247..5268
                     /label=CAP binding site
                     /bound_moiety="E. coli catabolite activator protein"
                     /note="CAP binding activates transcription in the presence 
                     of cAMP."
                     /note="color: #31849b"
     rep_origin      complement(5538..6166)
                     /direction=LEFT
                     /label=ColE1 origin
                     /note="color: #4682b4"
     misc_feature    complement(5541..6155)
                     /label=rep\(pMB1)
                     /note="vntifkey=""21"" - label=rep(pMB1) - 
                     ApEinfo_fwdcolor=#ff0000 - ApEinfo_revcolor=#ff0000 - 
                     ApEinfo_graphicformat=arrow_data {{0 1 2 0 0 -1} {} 0} - 
                     width 5 offset 0 -"
                     /note="2050..2664"
                     /note="color: #dc143c; direction: LEFT"
     CDS             complement(6322..7131)
                     /codon_start=1
                     /gene="aph(3')-Ia"
                     /product="aminoglycoside phosphotransferase"
                     /label=KanR
                     /note="confers resistance to kanamycin in bacteria or G418 
                     (Geneticin(R)) in eukaryotes"
                     /note="color: #ccffcc"
                     /translation="MSHIQRETSRPRLNSNMDADLYGYKWARDNVGQSGATIYRLYGKP
                     DAPELFLKHGKGSVANDVTDEMVRLNWLTEFMPLPTIKHFIRTPDDAWLLTTAIPGKTA
                     FQVLEEYPDSGENIVDALAVFLRRLHSIPVCNCPFNSDRVFRLAQAQSRMNNGLVDASD
                     FDDERNGWPVEQVWKEMHKLLPFSPDSVVTHGDFSLDNLIFDEGKLIGCIDVGRVGIAD
                     RYQDLAILWNCLGEFSPSLQKRLFQKYGIDNPDMNKLQFHLMLDEFF"
ORIGIN
        1 tcgcgcgttt cggtgatgac ggtgaaaacc tctgacacat gcagctcccg gagacggtca
       61 cagcttgtct gtaagcggat gccgggagca gacaagcccg tcagggcgcg tcagcgggtg
      121 ttggcgggtg tcggggctgg cttaactatg cggcatcaga gcagattgta ctgagagtgc
      181 accatatgcg gtgtgaaata ccgcacagat gcgtaaggag aaaataccgc atcaggcgcc
      241 attcgccatt caggctgcgc aactgttggg aagggcgatc ggtgcgggcc tcttcgctat
      301 tacgccagct ggcgaaaggg ggatgtgctg caaggcgatt aagttgggta acgccagggt
      361 tttcccagtc acgacgttgt aaaacgacgg ccagagaatt cgagctcggt acctcgcgaa
      421 tacatctaga tgacgtctgt gaatgagtat atatatacag tttttggccg tgagaagttt
      481 ttgctttaca tgaaaatgta agatgaaata ctcgctatgt tcctattttg cgttattttc
      541 gaactgtttg attaaatgca cagtctcgac attcgaattg caccagtaaa tgcttacgga
      601 ttcataggca attttgggat cctccgtctc ccttccggag gatgttcttt gacgcttcgc
      661 agctggaact cttgacgatc tcggaatcga gatgatttgc gatgcactcg aacaagcaat
      721 cgtaaaatag ctgatatggt tatccatttc atacgtgcaa gcatatagtc atctccgttc
      781 cgtatgtgca gcaagcttac atcacgcatg tttaaagatt ttcttgcttc tatttcaacg
      841 caatttgctg gcgcagcaat ttgcgtcgtt acattgacgc agaaaaatca tgatgtagtt
      901 ccttaacgac ttctgcattg gcttacatag aaagtttaat gaaaccatca cgaaatataa
      961 tcgcatccgt tcgaacgaga aatcctcctt tcatggtggc catcgacgag tcgtctttcg
     1021 atattacact agcccggtga actcggccgg tcagccaaat cctccacccg gaaggttcgc
     1081 accgtcactg cagcgagcgc agtccaagcc tctaggcgcg gtaggcgtgc aggatgcgcg
     1141 tccaattcgg caagatgcgc tgccggcatg cccgcccatg tgtcggaccc attccgtgca
     1201 agcgaggcac gtcgagcgat ttggggcgcg tgcataggcc cgcgcacgat gaacgatctg
     1261 gttgcatgcg tacacaaaca ggacttttct gaccatgatg tccctattcg gacatgacgc
     1321 atcgcgcact tccgcaacac ctcgttgctg ggcgcagccg gccgcggcac ctcgcgagca
     1381 cgccggcctc ggcagcgcga gcgcattagc gagatccccg acgacggacg tgggtcgaga
     1441 ttcgatttcg gaggccgcac gacgcaaaaa ggtcattcga gtttgtgtct gcggactctg
     1501 aacgttcctc gtaaagcact tctgatcata tgaacgcgac gtacgctttc gtgtcgacga
     1561 tcggcgtggg ctgcggctcg tactggtcgg gcacgtgcct gtgccgctcg tcgtcgcgcg
     1621 agcgcccgaa cgcgccgaag ctgtcgtcgc gctggccgca gcgcggcgcg ctgctgtgct
     1681 cgggcgtgga gcaggtgcag ccggtgccgg gcttccgcga ctcgacggcg tcgaacgcga
     1741 acacgttccc gaagtcgggc tcggagtaca cggcggcggg atccggcagc agatctggca
     1801 gcggcagcgt gtcgaagggc gaggagctgt tcacgggcgt ggtgccgatc ctggtggagc
     1861 tggacggcga cgtgaacggc cacaagttct cggtgtcggg cgagggcgag ggcgacgcga
     1921 cgtacggcaa gctgacgctg aagctgatct gcacgacggg caagctgccg gtgccgtggc
     1981 cgacgctggt gacgacgctg ggctacggcc tgcagtgctt cgcgcgctac ccggaccaca
     2041 tgaagcagca cgacttcttc aagtcggcga tgccggaggg ctacgtgcag gagcgcacga
     2101 tcttcttcaa ggacgacggc aactacaaga cgcgcgcgga ggtgaagttc gagggcgaca
     2161 cgctggtgaa ccgcatcgag ctgaagggca tcgacttcaa ggaggacggc aacatcctgg
     2221 gccacaagct ggagtacaac tacaactcgc acaacgtgta catcacggcg gacaagcaga
     2281 agaacggcat caaggcgaac ttcaagatcc gccacaacat cgaggacggc ggcgtgcagc
     2341 tggcggacca ctaccagcag aacacgccga tcggcgacgg cccggtgctg ctgccggaca
     2401 accactacct gtcgtaccag tcgaagctgt cgaaggaccc gaacgagaag cgcgaccaca
     2461 tggtgctgct ggagttcgtg acggcggcgg gcatcacgct gggcatggac gagctgtaca
     2521 agggcagcgg cagcgatatc gaattctggt cgcacccgca gttcgagaag taagatcgtt
     2581 caaacatttg gcaataaagt ttcttaagat tgaatcctgt tgccggtctt gcgatgatta
     2641 tcctataatt tctgttgaat tacgttaagc atgtaataat taacatgtaa tgcatgacgt
     2701 tatttatgag atgggttttt atgattagag tcccgcaatt atacatttaa tacgcgatag
     2761 aaaacaaaat atagcgcgca aactaggata aattatcgcg cgcggtgtca tctatgttac
     2821 tagatcacta gtacgcgtcg acgagaacgt ataaggagtg cgcacggcgt tttgttacaa
     2881 taccgataga tgagtttcga acatcgcatt cacaccatga gcgggggcgc acgctccaga
     2941 gagtggagat ggaaaagtgc cagcggagcc ctgaggatgc aaaaaagtac ggaccgctga
     3001 cggaagggca aatggaaagg agggcgaaac ttcgagggct acttgcatta gtaagtacaa
     3061 ccaacgatgg taagaaacgt atggagtttg cgaaccgaga ctttaacgct gccatcaata
     3121 tcaggagatg tgcggtgctg gagacgaggc ctccagagtg aacaagaagg tacttttttg
     3181 gacaaccttc taaggtcgaa ctatatgaga taaaattgga agaagtagtt ggtggccggt
     3241 ccaaaaagac ggggaggcgt ctgcacatca gttggagacg ttttgtccaa ggcgcgccga
     3301 tcgccactac tgtacacggc cggcgagaac gtggcgagaa tacgcaagcg agctcgccgg
     3361 ctgcgctcgc tgcaccaccg tcttttgact cacaacttcg cgatctcttt gttctctgtg
     3421 tttcttcgtt cgttgacccc taggatgttc gtgcaaacgt cgttcttcgg cacgggcgtg
     3481 aaggcgtcgg cgaagtcggc ggagtcgcag cgctgcctgg cgcactcgtc gtggtcggtg
     3541 cgcatgacgg gctacgacat gaacggctcg tcggcgggca acctgggccc gcgccgcatc
     3601 aagtcgtcgg gcgtggcgaa cgacaagctt aacttcaaca agatcgacct ggacaactgg
     3661 aagcgcaagg aaatcttcaa ccactacctg aaccagcaga cgacgttctc gatcacgacg
     3721 gagatcgaca tctcggtgct gtaccgcaac atcaagcagg agggctacaa gttctacccg
     3781 gcgttcatct tcctggtgac gcgcgtgatc aactcgaaca cggcgttccg cacgggctac
     3841 aactcggacg gcgagctggg ctactgggac aagctggagc cgctgtacac gatcttcgac
     3901 ggcgtgagca agacgttctc gggcatctgg acgccggtga agaacgactt caaggagttc
     3961 tacgacctgt acctgtcgga cgtggagaag tacaacggct cgggcaagct gttcccaaag
     4021 acgccgatcc cggagaatgc gttctcgctg tcgatcatcc cgtggacctc gttcacgggc
     4081 ttcaacctga acatcaacaa caactcgaac tacctgctgc cgatcatcac ggcgggcaag
     4141 ttcatcaaca agggcaactc gatctacctg ccgctgtcgc tgcaggtgca ccactcggtg
     4201 tgcgacggct accacgcggg cctgttcatg aactcgatcc aggagctgtc ggaccgcccg
     4261 aacgactggc tgctgctcga ggactacaag gacgacgacg acaagtaaac tagctattta
     4321 tctggtacat atcattcata agcacatgtt tttgcgttga aacccggtaa aacactcatg
     4381 acgttttgtg ttgaattgca accagcacgt tatcgaccag ctctcgaaca aaacatcgct
     4441 ttatacggga gaagttgctg cggtattgac cagagcgtac gaaaacttgt gcaggcaaaa
     4501 agtgtgcgaa atacctttca cgggaaatgt tttcagagtc gtcggtgctt tctgtttgcg
     4561 cggaaactga ttttgagctc gcgctccagt cagagcaatg atcgatttca gtggagagat
     4621 tgtcagtgct tcacacaaat ggaacgtaga caaatcgaaa agtctcgata ttcccaccga
     4681 taattttttc atcaaggaca acgcaccgtt cgacaaatcg tctattatac ggaacagcat
     4741 gcacttgcac atgcagccga aggagtactt gctagcggat cgccaagctc aagccgatga
     4801 tcgaacggaa ggagataggg ctcgctaacg gaaaaggtca ctcatgctag ccgcttgtac
     4861 ccgtccaaaa catggagtga acaatgaagc atgcgtttat gcgcgtcatg gtggctctcg
     4921 gaggaggttt ggtggataca cacgtaaacc tgaataaagc catgtgtacc cgtagagaat
     4981 gtcgccacaa ggctggatac atggatgctg aaaatgacac gagatgtgca gatcgcagat
     5041 acaatatggc tgtgaaatgc atgaacaaga gccggaaatt gcgaaatcaa gacgtcatcg
     5101 gatcccgggc ccgtcgactg cagaggcctg catgcaagct tggtgtaatc atggtcatag
     5161 ctgtttcctg tgtgaaattg ttatccgctc acaattccac acaacatacg agccggaagc
     5221 ataaagtgta aagcctgggg tgcctaatga gtgagctaac tcacattaat tgcgttgcgc
     5281 tcactgcccg ctttccagtc gggaaacctg tcgtgccagc tgcattaatg aatcggccaa
     5341 cgcgcgggga gaggcggttt gcgtattggg cgctcttccg cttcctcgct cactgactcg
     5401 ctgcgctcgg tcgttcggct gcggcgagcg gtatcagctc actcaaaggc ggtaatacgg
     5461 ttatccacag aatcagggga taacgcagga aagaacatgt gagcaaaagg ccagcaaaag
     5521 gccaggaacc gtaaaaaggc cgcgttgctg gcgtttttcc ataggctccg cccccctgac
     5581 gagcatcaca aaaatcgacg ctcaagtcag aggtggcgaa acccgacagg actataaaga
     5641 taccaggcgt ttccccctgg aagctccctc gtgcgctctc ctgttccgac cctgccgctt
     5701 accggatacc tgtccgcctt tctcccttcg ggaagcgtgg cgctttctca tagctcacgc
     5761 tgtaggtatc tcagttcggt gtaggtcgtt cgctccaagc tgggctgtgt gcacgaaccc
     5821 cccgttcagc ccgaccgctg cgccttatcc ggtaactatc gtcttgagtc caacccggta
     5881 agacacgact tatcgccact ggcagcagcc actggtaaca ggattagcag agcgaggtat
     5941 gtaggcggtg ctacagagtt cttgaagtgg tggcctaact acggctacac tagaagaaca
     6001 gtatttggta tctgcgctct gctgaagcca gttaccttcg gaaaaagagt tggtagctct
     6061 tgatccggca aacaaaccac cgctggtagc ggtggttttt ttgtttgcaa gcagcagatt
     6121 acgcgcagaa aaaaaggatc tcaagaagat cctttgatct tttctacggg gtctgacgct
     6181 cagtggaacg aaaactcacg ttaagggatt ttggtcatga gattatcaaa aaggatcttc
     6241 acctagatcc ttttaaatta aaaatgaagt tttaaatcaa gcccaatctg aataatgtta
     6301 caaccaatta accaattctg attagaaaaa ctcatcgagc atcaaatgaa actgcaattt
     6361 attcatatca ggattatcaa taccatattt ttgaaaaagc cgtttctgta atgaaggaga
     6421 aaactcaccg aggcagttcc ataggatggc aagatcctgg tatcggtctg cgattccgac
     6481 tcgtccaaca tcaatacaac ctattaattt cccctcgtca aaaataaggt tatcaagtga
     6541 gaaatcacca tgagtgacga ctgaatccgg tgagaatggc aaaagtttat gcatttcttt
     6601 ccagacttgt tcaacaggcc agccattacg ctcgtcatca aaatcactcg catcaaccaa
     6661 accgttattc attcgtgatt gcgcctgagc gagacgaaat acgcgatcgc tgttaaaagg
     6721 acaattacaa acaggaatcg aatgcaaccg gcgcaggaac actgccagcg catcaacaat
     6781 attttcacct gaatcaggat attcttctaa tacctggaat gctgtttttc cggggatcgc
     6841 agtggtgagt aaccatgcat catcaggagt acggataaaa tgcttgatgg tcggaagagg
     6901 cataaattcc gtcagccagt ttagtctgac catctcatct gtaacatcat tggcaacgct
     6961 acctttgcca tgtttcagaa acaactctgg cgcatcgggc ttcccataca agcgatagat
     7021 tgtcgcacct gattgcccga cattatcgcg agcccattta tacccatata aatcagcatc
     7081 catgttggaa tttaatcgcg gcctcgacgt ttcccgttga atatggctca taacacccct
     7141 tgtattactg tttatgtaag cagacagttt tattgttcat gatgatatat ttttatcttg
     7201 tgcaatgtaa catcagagat tttgagacac gggccagagc tgca
//
LOCUS       NL012_Isoprene          8846 bp    DNA     circular SYN 24-MAY-2025
DEFINITION  pUC57-Kan-CMQ062-CMQ063.
ACCESSION   .
VERSION     .
KEYWORDS    .
SOURCE      synthetic DNA construct
  ORGANISM  synthetic DNA construct
REFERENCE   1  (bases 1 to 8846)
  AUTHORS   .
  TITLE     Direct Submission
  JOURNAL   Exported Jan 8, 2026 from SnapGene 8.0.3
            https://www.snapgene.com
FEATURES             Location/Qualifiers
     source          1..8846
                     /mol_type="other DNA"
                     /organism="synthetic DNA construct"
     misc_feature    435..1004
                     /label=CMQ062-CMQ063-HR-L
                     /note="color: #55aa00; direction: RIGHT"
     promoter        1005..1504
                     /label=pCPCC
                     /note="color: #00ff00; direction: RIGHT"
     CDS             1508..1510
                     /codon_start=1
                     /product="Start site
                     "
                     /label=Start site
                     /note="color: #ff0000"
                     /translation="M"
     CDS             1511..1756
                     /codon_start=1
                     /product="DNA Gyrase B transit peptide Optimized 
                     "
                     /label=CTP CMH166C
                     /note="color: #c54183"
                     /translation="NATYAFVSTIGVGCGSYWSGTCLCRSSSRERPNAPKLSSRWPQRG
                     ALLCSGVEQVQPVPGFRDSTASNANTFPKSGSEYTAA"
     CDS             1763..3382
                     /codon_start=1
                     /product="Ipomoea batatas isoprene synthase"
                     /label=Cmco_IbIspS
                     /note="color: #99cc00"
                     /translation="TARRSANYQPSSWSYDEYLVDTTTNDSKLRIQEDARKKLEEEVRN
                     VLEDGKLETLALLELIDDIQRLGLGYKFRESTSTSLAMLKMSVGQEASNSSLHSCSLYF
                     RLLREHGFDITPDVFEKFKDENGKFKDSIAKDVRGLLSLYEASFLGFEGENILDEAREF
                     TTMHLNNIKDKVNPRIAEEVNHALELPLHRRVERLEARRRIQSYSKSGETNQALLTLAK
                     IDFNTVQAVYQRDLQDVSKWWKDTALADKLSFARDRLMESFFWAIGMSYDPQHSKSREA
                     VTKTFKLVTVLDDVYDVYGSLDELEKFTAAAERWDVDAIKDLPDYMKLCYLSLFNTVND
                     LAYDTLKDKGETVIPIMKKAWADLLKAFLQEAQWIYNKYTPTFDEYLNNARFSVSGCVM
                     LVHSYFTTQNITKEAIHSLENYHDLLIWPSIVFRLANDLSSSKAEIERGETANSITCYM
                     NETGQSEEQAREHISKLIDECFKKMNKEMLATSTSPFEKSFIETAINLARIALCQYQYG
                     DAHSDPDVRARNRIVSVIINPVE"
     CDS             3383..3394
                     /codon_start=1
                     /label=GSG
                     /note="color: #993366"
                     /translation="GSGS"
     CDS             3401..3412
                     /codon_start=1
                     /label=GSGS-Linker
                     /note="color: #993366"
                     /translation="GSGS"
     CDS             3413..4126
                     /codon_start=1
                     /product="yellow fluorescent protein published in 2006, 
                     derived from Aequorea victoria. "
                     /label=mVenus optimized
                     /note="MVenus YFP back translated and optimized with RE 
                     restrictions and cm codon table 19cds"
                     /note="color: #ffff00"
                     /translation="VSKGEELFTGVVPILVELDGDVNGHKFSVSGEGEGDATYGKLTLK
                     LICTTGKLPVPWPTLVTTLGYGLQCFARYPDHMKQHDFFKSAMPEGYVQERTIFFKDDG
                     NYKTRAEVKFEGDTLVNRIELKGIDFKEDGNILGHKLEYNYNSHNVYITADKQKNGIKA
                     NFKIRHNIEDGGVQLADHYQQNTPIGDGPVLLPDNHYLSYQSKLSKDPNEKRDHMVLLE
                     FVTAAGITLGMDELYK"
     CDS             4127..4138
                     /codon_start=1
                     /label=GSGS-linker
                     /note="color: #993366"
                     /translation="GSGS"
     CDS             4151..4174
                     /codon_start=1
                     /product="peptide that binds Strep-Tactin(R), an engineered
                     form of streptavidin"
                     /label=Strep-Tag II
                     /note="color: #cc99b2"
                     /translation="WSHPQFEK"
     terminator      4178..4430
                     /label=NOS terminator
                     /note="nopaline synthase terminator and poly(A) signal"
                     /note="color: #ffffff"
     promoter        4443..5042
                     /label=pAPCC
                     /note="color: #339966; direction: RIGHT"
     CDS             5049..5051
                     /codon_start=1
                     /product="Start site"
                     /label=Start site
                     /note="color: #ff0000"
                     /translation="M"
     CDS             5052..5228
                     /codon_start=1
                     /product="chloroplastic transit peptide apcc optimized "
                     /label=CTP CMO250C
                     /note="color: #993366"
                     /translation="FVQTSFFGTGVKASAKSAESQRCLAHSSWSVRMTGYDMNGSSAGN
                     LGPRRIKSSGVAND"
     CDS             5235..5879
                     /codon_start=1
                     /product="chloramphenicol acetyltransferase CAT from S.a. 
                     optimized "
                     /label=CAT
                     /note="color: #00ffff"
                     /translation="NFNKIDLDNWKRKEIFNHYLNQQTTFSITTEIDISVLYRNIKQEG
                     YKFYPAFIFLVTRVINSNTAFRTGYNSDGELGYWDKLEPLYTIFDGVSKTFSGIWTPVK
                     NDFKEFYDLYLSDVEKYNGSGKLFPKTPIPENAFSLSIIPWTSFTGFNLNINNNSNYLL
                     PIITAGKFINKGNSIYLPLSLQVHHSVCDGYHAGLFMNSIQELSDRPNDWLL"
     CDS             5886..5909
                     /codon_start=1
                     /product="FLAG(R) epitope tag, followed by an enterokinase 
                     cleavage site"
                     /label=FLAG
                     /note="color: #cc99b2"
                     /translation="DYKDDDDK"
     3'UTR           5913..6109
                     /label=Beta tubulin 3'UTR
                     /note="Beta tubulin 3'UTR"
                     /note="color: #ff0000"
     misc_feature    complement(6110..6695)
                     /label=CMQ062-CMQ063-HR-R
                     /note="color: #55aa00; direction: LEFT"
     primer_bind     complement(6756..6772)
                     /label=M13 rev
                     /note="common sequencing primer, one of multiple similar 
                     variants"
                     /note="color: #a020f0; direction: LEFT"
     protein_bind    6780..6796
                     /label=lac operator
                     /bound_moiety="lac repressor encoded by lacI"
                     /note="The lac repressor binds to the lac operator to 
                     inhibit transcription in E. coli. This inhibition can be 
                     relieved by adding lactose or 
                     isopropyl-beta-D-thiogalactopyranoside (IPTG)."
                     /note="color: #31849b"
     promoter        complement(join(6804..6810,6811..6828,6829..6834))
                     /label=lac promoter
                     /note="promoter for the E. coli lac operon"
                     /note="This reverse directional feature has 3 segments:
                        1: 6804 .. 6810 / #ffffff / -10
                        2: 6811 .. 6828 / #ffffff
                        3: 6829 .. 6834 / #ffffff / -35"
     protein_bind    6849..6870
                     /label=CAP binding site
                     /bound_moiety="E. coli catabolite activator protein"
                     /note="CAP binding activates transcription in the presence 
                     of cAMP."
                     /note="color: #31849b"
     rep_origin      complement(7140..7768)
                     /direction=LEFT
                     /label=ColE1 origin
                     /note="color: #4682b4"
     misc_feature    complement(7143..7757)
                     /label=rep\(pMB1)
                     /note="vntifkey=""21"" - label=rep(pMB1) - 
                     ApEinfo_fwdcolor=#ff0000 - ApEinfo_revcolor=#ff0000 - 
                     ApEinfo_graphicformat=arrow_data {{0 1 2 0 0 -1} {} 0} - 
                     width 5 offset 0 -"
                     /note="2050..2664"
                     /note="color: #dc143c; direction: LEFT"
     CDS             complement(7924..8733)
                     /codon_start=1
                     /gene="aph(3')-Ia"
                     /product="aminoglycoside phosphotransferase"
                     /label=KanR
                     /note="confers resistance to kanamycin in bacteria or G418 
                     (Geneticin(R)) in eukaryotes"
                     /note="color: #ccffcc"
                     /translation="MSHIQRETSRPRLNSNMDADLYGYKWARDNVGQSGATIYRLYGKP
                     DAPELFLKHGKGSVANDVTDEMVRLNWLTEFMPLPTIKHFIRTPDDAWLLTTAIPGKTA
                     FQVLEEYPDSGENIVDALAVFLRRLHSIPVCNCPFNSDRVFRLAQAQSRMNNGLVDASD
                     FDDERNGWPVEQVWKEMHKLLPFSPDSVVTHGDFSLDNLIFDEGKLIGCIDVGRVGIAD
                     RYQDLAILWNCLGEFSPSLQKRLFQKYGIDNPDMNKLQFHLMLDEFF"
ORIGIN
        1 tcgcgcgttt cggtgatgac ggtgaaaacc tctgacacat gcagctcccg gagacggtca
       61 cagcttgtct gtaagcggat gccgggagca gacaagcccg tcagggcgcg tcagcgggtg
      121 ttggcgggtg tcggggctgg cttaactatg cggcatcaga gcagattgta ctgagagtgc
      181 accatatgcg gtgtgaaata ccgcacagat gcgtaaggag aaaataccgc atcaggcgcc
      241 attcgccatt caggctgcgc aactgttggg aagggcgatc ggtgcgggcc tcttcgctat
      301 tacgccagct ggcgaaaggg ggatgtgctg caaggcgatt aagttgggta acgccagggt
      361 tttcccagtc acgacgttgt aaaacgacgg ccagagaatt cgagctcggt acctcgcgaa
      421 tacatctaga tgacgtcgtg ctcttatcac ggattctgtt ctactctgtg cccatcgtca
      481 cctactcgtc aatcttttta actcgatatg ttttcttaaa aatagcataa cagaatccat
      541 gggatgtgaa gtgtccacac cgttgatatg aaccgcgatg aacgtacatg aatggacaaa
      601 gaagtacgca cactgtcata ggagtccgtc acgcagtgaa ctactcaata tccatctagt
      661 attagaacgc gaatgcgtat cccaggaggc aggcggcatc gtttcgctcg aggagtcctc
      721 gttcagggga aacggtagcg ccgcacagtg gtacgcaaag aggggcaaac cgctgtttgt
      781 aaaacaggta ctctcgagca ctccaacaac attagccctt gcggattttc aatcgtagag
      841 ttacgacgaa atcgccaaat gagcaagatc gttcagcacc actccattaa ctgaagcacg
      901 cttcatggtg cctgcttctc aaagtcatct cgctgcccgt atgacactgc cgctttccaa
      961 cactcgaaag cagccaggga gtgcgtggct cagatcgaca ttgacactag cccggtgaac
     1021 tcggccggtc agccaaatcc tccacccgga aggttcgcac cgtcactgca gcgagcgcag
     1081 tccaagcctc taggcgcggt aggcgtgcag gatgcgcgtc caattcggca agatgcgctg
     1141 ccggcatgcc cgcccatgtg tcggacccat tccgtgcaag cgaggcacgt cgagcgattt
     1201 ggggcgcgtg cataggcccg cgcacgatga acgatctggt tgcatgcgta cacaaacagg
     1261 acttttctga ccatgatgtc cctattcgga catgacgcat cgcgcacttc cgcaacacct
     1321 cgttgctggg cgcagccggc cgcggcacct cgcgagcacg ccggcctcgg cagcgcgagc
     1381 gcattagcga gatccccgac gacggacgtg ggtcgagatt cgatttcgga ggccgcacga
     1441 cgcaaaaagg tcattcgagt ttgtgtctgc ggactctgaa cgttcctcgt aaagcacttc
     1501 tgatcatatg aacgcgacgt acgctttcgt gtcgacgatc ggcgtgggct gcggctcgta
     1561 ctggtcgggc acgtgcctgt gccgctcgtc gtcgcgcgag cgcccgaacg cgccgaagct
     1621 gtcgtcgcgc tggccgcagc gcggcgcgct gctgtgctcg ggcgtggagc aggtgcagcc
     1681 ggtgccgggc ttccgcgact cgacggcgtc gaacgcgaac acgttcccga agtcgggctc
     1741 ggagtacacg gcggcgggat ccacggcgcg ccgctcggcg aactaccagc cgtcgtcgtg
     1801 gtcgtacgac gagtacctgg tggacacgac gacgaacgac tcgaagctgc gcatccagga
     1861 ggacgcgcgc aagaagctgg aggaggaggt gcgcaacgtg ctggaggacg gcaagctgga
     1921 gacgctggcg ctgctggagc tgatcgacga catccagcgc ctgggcctgg gctacaagtt
     1981 ccgcgagtcg acgagcacgt cgctggcgat gctgaagatg tcggtgggcc aggaggcgtc
     2041 gaactcgtcg ctgcactcgt gctcgctgta cttccgcctg ctgcgcgagc acggcttcga
     2101 catcacgccg gacgtgttcg agaagttcaa ggacgagaac ggcaagttca aggactcgat
     2161 cgcgaaggac gtgcgcggcc tgctgtcgct gtacgaggcg tcgttcctgg gcttcgaggg
     2221 cgagaacatc ctggacgagg cgcgcgagtt cacgacgatg cacctgaaca acatcaagga
     2281 caaggtgaac ccgcgcatcg cggaggaggt gaaccacgcg ctggagctgc cgctgcaccg
     2341 ccgcgtggag cgcctggagg cgcgccgccg catccagtcg tactcgaagt cgggcgagac
     2401 gaaccaggcg ctgctgacgc tggcgaagat cgacttcaac acggtgcagg cggtgtacca
     2461 gcgcgacctg caggacgtgt cgaagtggtg gaaggacacg gcgctggcgg acaagctgtc
     2521 gttcgcgcgc gaccgcctga tggagtcgtt cttctgggcg atcggcatgt cgtacgaccc
     2581 gcagcactcg aagtcgcgcg aggcggtgac caagacgttc aagctggtga cggtgctgga
     2641 cgacgtgtac gacgtgtacg gctcgctgga cgagctggag aagttcacgg cggcggcgga
     2701 gcgctgggac gtggacgcga tcaaggacct gccggactac atgaagctgt gctacctgtc
     2761 gctgttcaac acggtgaacg acctggcgta cgacacgctg aaggacaagg gcgagacggt
     2821 gatcccgatc atgaagaagg cgtgggcgga cctgctgaag gcgttcctgc aggaggcgca
     2881 gtggatctac aacaagtaca cgccgacgtt cgacgagtac ctgaacaacg cgcgcttctc
     2941 ggtgtcgggc tgcgtgatgc tggtgcactc gtacttcacg acgcagaaca tcacgaagga
     3001 ggcgatccac tcgctggaga actaccacga cctgctgatc tggccgtcga tcgtgttccg
     3061 cctggcgaac gacctgtcgt cgtcgaaggc ggagatcgag cgcggcgaga cggcgaactc
     3121 gatcacgtgc tacatgaacg agacgggcca gtcggaggag caggcgcgcg agcacatctc
     3181 gaagctgatc gacgagtgct tcaagaagat gaacaaggag atgctggcga cgagcacgtc
     3241 gccgttcgag aagtcgttca tcgagacggc gatcaacctg gcgcgcatcg cgctgtgcca
     3301 gtaccagtac ggcgacgcgc actcggaccc ggacgtgcgc gcgcgcaacc gcatcgtgtc
     3361 ggtgatcatc aacccggtgg agggctcggg cagcagatct ggcagcggca gcgtgtcgaa
     3421 gggcgaggag ctgttcacgg gcgtggtgcc gatcctggtg gagctggacg gcgacgtgaa
     3481 cggccacaag ttctcggtgt cgggcgaggg cgagggcgac gcgacgtacg gcaagctgac
     3541 gctgaagctg atctgcacga cgggcaagct gccggtgccg tggccgacgc tggtgacgac
     3601 gctgggctac ggcctgcagt gcttcgcgcg ctacccggac cacatgaagc agcacgactt
     3661 cttcaagtcg gcgatgccgg agggctacgt gcaggagcgc acgatcttct tcaaggacga
     3721 cggcaactac aagacgcgcg cggaggtgaa gttcgagggc gacacgctgg tgaaccgcat
     3781 cgagctgaag ggcatcgact tcaaggagga cggcaacatc ctgggccaca agctggagta
     3841 caactacaac tcgcacaacg tgtacatcac ggcggacaag cagaagaacg gcatcaaggc
     3901 gaacttcaag atccgccaca acatcgagga cggcggcgtg cagctggcgg accactacca
     3961 gcagaacacg ccgatcggcg acggcccggt gctgctgccg gacaaccact acctgtcgta
     4021 ccagtcgaag ctgtcgaagg acccgaacga gaagcgcgac cacatggtgc tgctggagtt
     4081 cgtgacggcg gcgggcatca cgctgggcat ggacgagctg tacaagggca gcggcagcga
     4141 tatcgaattc tggtcgcacc cgcagttcga gaagtaagat cgttcaaaca tttggcaata
     4201 aagtttctta agattgaatc ctgttgccgg tcttgcgatg attatcctat aatttctgtt
     4261 gaattacgtt aagcatgtaa taattaacat gtaatgcatg acgttattta tgagatgggt
     4321 ttttatgatt agagtcccgc aattatacat ttaatacgcg atagaaaaca aaatatagcg
     4381 cgcaaactag gataaattat cgcgcgcggt gtcatctatg ttactagatc actagtacgc
     4441 gtcgacgaga acgtataagg agtgcgcacg gcgttttgtt acaataccga tagatgagtt
     4501 tcgaacatcg cattcacacc atgagcgggg gcgcacgctc cagagagtgg agatggaaaa
     4561 gtgccagcgg agccctgagg atgcaaaaaa gtacggaccg ctgacggaag ggcaaatgga
     4621 aaggagggcg aaacttcgag ggctacttgc attagtaagt acaaccaacg atggtaagaa
     4681 acgtatggag tttgcgaacc gagactttaa cgctgccatc aatatcagga gatgtgcggt
     4741 gctggagacg aggcctccag agtgaacaag aaggtacttt tttggacaac cttctaaggt
     4801 cgaactatat gagataaaat tggaagaagt agttggtggc cggtccaaaa agacggggag
     4861 gcgtctgcac atcagttgga gacgttttgt ccaaggcgcg ccgatcgcca ctactgtaca
     4921 cggccggcga gaacgtggcg agaatacgca agcgagctcg ccggctgcgc tcgctgcacc
     4981 accgtctttt gactcacaac ttcgcgatct ctttgttctc tgtgtttctt cgttcgttga
     5041 cccctaggat gttcgtgcaa acgtcgttct tcggcacggg cgtgaaggcg tcggcgaagt
     5101 cggcggagtc gcagcgctgc ctggcgcact cgtcgtggtc ggtgcgcatg acgggctacg
     5161 acatgaacgg ctcgtcggcg ggcaacctgg gcccgcgccg catcaagtcg tcgggcgtgg
     5221 cgaacgacaa gcttaacttc aacaagatcg acctggacaa ctggaagcgc aaggaaatct
     5281 tcaaccacta cctgaaccag cagacgacgt tctcgatcac gacggagatc gacatctcgg
     5341 tgctgtaccg caacatcaag caggagggct acaagttcta cccggcgttc atcttcctgg
     5401 tgacgcgcgt gatcaactcg aacacggcgt tccgcacggg ctacaactcg gacggcgagc
     5461 tgggctactg ggacaagctg gagccgctgt acacgatctt cgacggcgtg agcaagacgt
     5521 tctcgggcat ctggacgccg gtgaagaacg acttcaagga gttctacgac ctgtacctgt
     5581 cggacgtgga gaagtacaac ggctcgggca agctgttccc aaagacgccg atcccggaga
     5641 atgcgttctc gctgtcgatc atcccgtgga cctcgttcac gggcttcaac ctgaacatca
     5701 acaacaactc gaactacctg ctgccgatca tcacggcggg caagttcatc aacaagggca
     5761 actcgatcta cctgccgctg tcgctgcagg tgcaccactc ggtgtgcgac ggctaccacg
     5821 cgggcctgtt catgaactcg atccaggagc tgtcggaccg cccgaacgac tggctgctgc
     5881 tcgaggacta caaggacgac gacgacaagt aaactagcta tttatctggt acatatcatt
     5941 cataagcaca tgtttttgcg ttgaaacccg gtaaaacact catgacgttt tgtgttgaat
     6001 tgcaaccagc acgttatcga ccagctctcg aacaaaacat cgctttatac gggagaagtt
     6061 gctgcggtat tgaccagagc gtacgaaaac ttgtgcaggc aaaaagtgtc aagcacttcg
     6121 tgccagcgta ttctgcctgg ttcaatacaa accaatgtat cttctctgtt gtcatacgcc
     6181 attttgatgt tctaagacgc atggacgaat cgtttgcaac cgtggcgtcg ctcgtcatca
     6241 agtcgttgtg tacctttgcc agccgtgaac tacggtgctg cccctgtgct cttgcggggc
     6301 agcaatcgaa aagatttgcc tcggtcagtg gatatatgct ggtgacggcg acggtgacga
     6361 gcttgtagtt aaggcgtagt ggatatacaa agacgaacgg agagcttcgg tgatgctgcc
     6421 aaactagtac ttctgaattc cgcgaagaaa tcaggtatag agcatgtcga ttacatgcgt
     6481 gtcgccccgg cacgtagagg aagcaggtta ctattgcact agtctccgcg agcaacaagg
     6541 aagcgttctc acgacctcgc gcagagcgct ggcagagctt gatgaagatt tctcgcttag
     6601 agggaggaag tgggaagggt ttttaaagaa tgatagaggg caacagagta tcgagctgca
     6661 aagcctttgt caaaaattgg catgtgtcgc gcgacgtcat cggatcccgg gcccgtcgac
     6721 tgcagaggcc tgcatgcaag cttggtgtaa tcatggtcat agctgtttcc tgtgtgaaat
     6781 tgttatccgc tcacaattcc acacaacata cgagccggaa gcataaagtg taaagcctgg
     6841 ggtgcctaat gagtgagcta actcacatta attgcgttgc gctcactgcc cgctttccag
     6901 tcgggaaacc tgtcgtgcca gctgcattaa tgaatcggcc aacgcgcggg gagaggcggt
     6961 ttgcgtattg ggcgctcttc cgcttcctcg ctcactgact cgctgcgctc ggtcgttcgg
     7021 ctgcggcgag cggtatcagc tcactcaaag gcggtaatac ggttatccac agaatcaggg
     7081 gataacgcag gaaagaacat gtgagcaaaa ggccagcaaa aggccaggaa ccgtaaaaag
     7141 gccgcgttgc tggcgttttt ccataggctc cgcccccctg acgagcatca caaaaatcga
     7201 cgctcaagtc agaggtggcg aaacccgaca ggactataaa gataccaggc gtttccccct
     7261 ggaagctccc tcgtgcgctc tcctgttccg accctgccgc ttaccggata cctgtccgcc
     7321 tttctccctt cgggaagcgt ggcgctttct catagctcac gctgtaggta tctcagttcg
     7381 gtgtaggtcg ttcgctccaa gctgggctgt gtgcacgaac cccccgttca gcccgaccgc
     7441 tgcgccttat ccggtaacta tcgtcttgag tccaacccgg taagacacga cttatcgcca
     7501 ctggcagcag ccactggtaa caggattagc agagcgaggt atgtaggcgg tgctacagag
     7561 ttcttgaagt ggtggcctaa ctacggctac actagaagaa cagtatttgg tatctgcgct
     7621 ctgctgaagc cagttacctt cggaaaaaga gttggtagct cttgatccgg caaacaaacc
     7681 accgctggta gcggtggttt ttttgtttgc aagcagcaga ttacgcgcag aaaaaaagga
     7741 tctcaagaag atcctttgat cttttctacg gggtctgacg ctcagtggaa cgaaaactca
     7801 cgttaaggga ttttggtcat gagattatca aaaaggatct tcacctagat ccttttaaat
     7861 taaaaatgaa gttttaaatc aagcccaatc tgaataatgt tacaaccaat taaccaattc
     7921 tgattagaaa aactcatcga gcatcaaatg aaactgcaat ttattcatat caggattatc
     7981 aataccatat ttttgaaaaa gccgtttctg taatgaagga gaaaactcac cgaggcagtt
     8041 ccataggatg gcaagatcct ggtatcggtc tgcgattccg actcgtccaa catcaataca
     8101 acctattaat ttcccctcgt caaaaataag gttatcaagt gagaaatcac catgagtgac
     8161 gactgaatcc ggtgagaatg gcaaaagttt atgcatttct ttccagactt gttcaacagg
     8221 ccagccatta cgctcgtcat caaaatcact cgcatcaacc aaaccgttat tcattcgtga
     8281 ttgcgcctga gcgagacgaa atacgcgatc gctgttaaaa ggacaattac aaacaggaat
     8341 cgaatgcaac cggcgcagga acactgccag cgcatcaaca atattttcac ctgaatcagg
     8401 atattcttct aatacctgga atgctgtttt tccggggatc gcagtggtga gtaaccatgc
     8461 atcatcagga gtacggataa aatgcttgat ggtcggaaga ggcataaatt ccgtcagcca
     8521 gtttagtctg accatctcat ctgtaacatc attggcaacg ctacctttgc catgtttcag
     8581 aaacaactct ggcgcatcgg gcttcccata caagcgatag attgtcgcac ctgattgccc
     8641 gacattatcg cgagcccatt tatacccata taaatcagca tccatgttgg aatttaatcg
     8701 cggcctcgac gtttcccgtt gaatatggct cataacaccc cttgtattac tgtttatgta
     8761 agcagacagt tttattgttc atgatgatat atttttatct tgtgcaatgt aacatcagag
     8821 attttgagac acgggccaga gctgca
//
LOCUS       NL012                   7220 bp    DNA     circular SYN 18-DEC-2023
DEFINITION  pUC57-Kan-CMQ062-CMQ063.
ACCESSION   .
VERSION     .
KEYWORDS    .
SOURCE      synthetic DNA construct
  ORGANISM  synthetic DNA construct
REFERENCE   1  (bases 1 to 7220)
  AUTHORS   .
  TITLE     Direct Submission
  JOURNAL   Exported Jan 8, 2026 from SnapGene 8.0.3
            https://www.snapgene.com
FEATURES             Location/Qualifiers
     source          1..7220
                     /mol_type="other DNA"
                     /organism="synthetic DNA construct"
     misc_feature    435..1004
                     /label=CMQ062-CMQ063-HR-L
                     /note="color: #55aa00; direction: RIGHT"
     promoter        1005..1504
                     /label=pCPCC
                     /note="color: #00ff00; direction: RIGHT"
     CDS             1508..1510
                     /codon_start=1
                     /product="Start site
                     "
                     /label=Start site
                     /note="color: #ff0000"
                     /translation="M"
     CDS             1511..1756
                     /codon_start=1
                     /product="DNA Gyrase B transit peptide Optimized 
                     "
                     /label=CTP CMH166C
                     /note="color: #c54183"
                     /translation="NATYAFVSTIGVGCGSYWSGTCLCRSSSRERPNAPKLSSRWPQRG
                     ALLCSGVEQVQPVPGFRDSTASNANTFPKSGSEYTAA"
     CDS             1763..1768
                     /codon_start=1
                     /label=GS
                     /note="color: #993366"
                     /translation="GS"
     CDS             1775..1786
                     /codon_start=1
                     /label=GSGS-Linker
                     /note="color: #993366"
                     /translation="GSGS"
     CDS             1787..2500
                     /codon_start=1
                     /product="yellow fluorescent protein published in 2006, 
                     derived from Aequorea victoria. "
                     /label=mVenus optimized
                     /note="MVenus YFP back translated and optimized with RE 
                     restrictions and cm codon table 19cds"
                     /note="color: #ffff00"
                     /translation="VSKGEELFTGVVPILVELDGDVNGHKFSVSGEGEGDATYGKLTLK
                     LICTTGKLPVPWPTLVTTLGYGLQCFARYPDHMKQHDFFKSAMPEGYVQERTIFFKDDG
                     NYKTRAEVKFEGDTLVNRIELKGIDFKEDGNILGHKLEYNYNSHNVYITADKQKNGIKA
                     NFKIRHNIEDGGVQLADHYQQNTPIGDGPVLLPDNHYLSYQSKLSKDPNEKRDHMVLLE
                     FVTAAGITLGMDELYK"
     CDS             2501..2512
                     /codon_start=1
                     /label=GSGS-linker
                     /note="color: #993366"
                     /translation="GSGS"
     CDS             2525..2548
                     /codon_start=1
                     /product="peptide that binds Strep-Tactin(R), an engineered
                     form of streptavidin"
                     /label=Strep-Tag II
                     /note="color: #cc99b2"
                     /translation="WSHPQFEK"
     terminator      2552..2804
                     /label=NOS terminator
                     /note="nopaline synthase terminator and poly(A) signal"
                     /note="color: #ffffff"
     promoter        2817..3416
                     /label=pAPCC
                     /note="color: #339966; direction: RIGHT"
     CDS             3423..3425
                     /codon_start=1
                     /product="Start site"
                     /label=Start site
                     /note="color: #ff0000"
                     /translation="M"
     CDS             3426..3602
                     /codon_start=1
                     /product="chloroplastic transit peptide apcc optimized "
                     /label=CTP CMO250C
                     /note="color: #993366"
                     /translation="FVQTSFFGTGVKASAKSAESQRCLAHSSWSVRMTGYDMNGSSAGN
                     LGPRRIKSSGVAND"
     CDS             3609..4253
                     /codon_start=1
                     /product="chloramphenicol acetyltransferase CAT from S.a. 
                     optimized "
                     /label=CAT
                     /note="color: #00ffff"
                     /translation="NFNKIDLDNWKRKEIFNHYLNQQTTFSITTEIDISVLYRNIKQEG
                     YKFYPAFIFLVTRVINSNTAFRTGYNSDGELGYWDKLEPLYTIFDGVSKTFSGIWTPVK
                     NDFKEFYDLYLSDVEKYNGSGKLFPKTPIPENAFSLSIIPWTSFTGFNLNINNNSNYLL
                     PIITAGKFINKGNSIYLPLSLQVHHSVCDGYHAGLFMNSIQELSDRPNDWLL"
     CDS             4260..4283
                     /codon_start=1
                     /product="FLAG(R) epitope tag, followed by an enterokinase 
                     cleavage site"
                     /label=FLAG
                     /note="color: #cc99b2"
                     /translation="DYKDDDDK"
     3'UTR           4287..4483
                     /label=Beta tubulin 3'UTR
                     /note="Beta tubulin 3'UTR"
                     /note="color: #ff0000"
     misc_feature    complement(4484..5069)
                     /label=CMQ062-CMQ063-HR-R
                     /note="color: #55aa00; direction: LEFT"
     primer_bind     complement(5130..5146)
                     /label=M13 rev
                     /note="common sequencing primer, one of multiple similar 
                     variants"
                     /note="color: #a020f0; direction: LEFT"
     protein_bind    5154..5170
                     /label=lac operator
                     /bound_moiety="lac repressor encoded by lacI"
                     /note="The lac repressor binds to the lac operator to 
                     inhibit transcription in E. coli. This inhibition can be 
                     relieved by adding lactose or 
                     isopropyl-beta-D-thiogalactopyranoside (IPTG)."
                     /note="color: #31849b"
     promoter        complement(join(5178..5184,5185..5202,5203..5208))
                     /label=lac promoter
                     /note="promoter for the E. coli lac operon"
                     /note="This reverse directional feature has 3 segments:
                        1: 5178 .. 5184 / #ffffff / -10
                        2: 5185 .. 5202 / #ffffff
                        3: 5203 .. 5208 / #ffffff / -35"
     protein_bind    5223..5244
                     /label=CAP binding site
                     /bound_moiety="E. coli catabolite activator protein"
                     /note="CAP binding activates transcription in the presence 
                     of cAMP."
                     /note="color: #31849b"
     rep_origin      complement(5514..6142)
                     /direction=LEFT
                     /label=ColE1 origin
                     /note="color: #4682b4"
     misc_feature    complement(5517..6131)
                     /label=rep\(pMB1)
                     /note="vntifkey=""21"" - label=rep(pMB1) - 
                     ApEinfo_fwdcolor=#ff0000 - ApEinfo_revcolor=#ff0000 - 
                     ApEinfo_graphicformat=arrow_data {{0 1 2 0 0 -1} {} 0} - 
                     width 5 offset 0 -"
                     /note="2050..2664"
                     /note="color: #dc143c; direction: LEFT"
     CDS             complement(6298..7107)
                     /codon_start=1
                     /gene="aph(3')-Ia"
                     /product="aminoglycoside phosphotransferase"
                     /label=KanR
                     /note="confers resistance to kanamycin in bacteria or G418 
                     (Geneticin(R)) in eukaryotes"
                     /note="color: #ccffcc"
                     /translation="MSHIQRETSRPRLNSNMDADLYGYKWARDNVGQSGATIYRLYGKP
                     DAPELFLKHGKGSVANDVTDEMVRLNWLTEFMPLPTIKHFIRTPDDAWLLTTAIPGKTA
                     FQVLEEYPDSGENIVDALAVFLRRLHSIPVCNCPFNSDRVFRLAQAQSRMNNGLVDASD
                     FDDERNGWPVEQVWKEMHKLLPFSPDSVVTHGDFSLDNLIFDEGKLIGCIDVGRVGIAD
                     RYQDLAILWNCLGEFSPSLQKRLFQKYGIDNPDMNKLQFHLMLDEFF"
ORIGIN
        1 tcgcgcgttt cggtgatgac ggtgaaaacc tctgacacat gcagctcccg gagacggtca
       61 cagcttgtct gtaagcggat gccgggagca gacaagcccg tcagggcgcg tcagcgggtg
      121 ttggcgggtg tcggggctgg cttaactatg cggcatcaga gcagattgta ctgagagtgc
      181 accatatgcg gtgtgaaata ccgcacagat gcgtaaggag aaaataccgc atcaggcgcc
      241 attcgccatt caggctgcgc aactgttggg aagggcgatc ggtgcgggcc tcttcgctat
      301 tacgccagct ggcgaaaggg ggatgtgctg caaggcgatt aagttgggta acgccagggt
      361 tttcccagtc acgacgttgt aaaacgacgg ccagagaatt cgagctcggt acctcgcgaa
      421 tacatctaga tgacgtcgtg ctcttatcac ggattctgtt ctactctgtg cccatcgtca
      481 cctactcgtc aatcttttta actcgatatg ttttcttaaa aatagcataa cagaatccat
      541 gggatgtgaa gtgtccacac cgttgatatg aaccgcgatg aacgtacatg aatggacaaa
      601 gaagtacgca cactgtcata ggagtccgtc acgcagtgaa ctactcaata tccatctagt
      661 attagaacgc gaatgcgtat cccaggaggc aggcggcatc gtttcgctcg aggagtcctc
      721 gttcagggga aacggtagcg ccgcacagtg gtacgcaaag aggggcaaac cgctgtttgt
      781 aaaacaggta ctctcgagca ctccaacaac attagccctt gcggattttc aatcgtagag
      841 ttacgacgaa atcgccaaat gagcaagatc gttcagcacc actccattaa ctgaagcacg
      901 cttcatggtg cctgcttctc aaagtcatct cgctgcccgt atgacactgc cgctttccaa
      961 cactcgaaag cagccaggga gtgcgtggct cagatcgaca ttgacactag cccggtgaac
     1021 tcggccggtc agccaaatcc tccacccgga aggttcgcac cgtcactgca gcgagcgcag
     1081 tccaagcctc taggcgcggt aggcgtgcag gatgcgcgtc caattcggca agatgcgctg
     1141 ccggcatgcc cgcccatgtg tcggacccat tccgtgcaag cgaggcacgt cgagcgattt
     1201 ggggcgcgtg cataggcccg cgcacgatga acgatctggt tgcatgcgta cacaaacagg
     1261 acttttctga ccatgatgtc cctattcgga catgacgcat cgcgcacttc cgcaacacct
     1321 cgttgctggg cgcagccggc cgcggcacct cgcgagcacg ccggcctcgg cagcgcgagc
     1381 gcattagcga gatccccgac gacggacgtg ggtcgagatt cgatttcgga ggccgcacga
     1441 cgcaaaaagg tcattcgagt ttgtgtctgc ggactctgaa cgttcctcgt aaagcacttc
     1501 tgatcatatg aacgcgacgt acgctttcgt gtcgacgatc ggcgtgggct gcggctcgta
     1561 ctggtcgggc acgtgcctgt gccgctcgtc gtcgcgcgag cgcccgaacg cgccgaagct
     1621 gtcgtcgcgc tggccgcagc gcggcgcgct gctgtgctcg ggcgtggagc aggtgcagcc
     1681 ggtgccgggc ttccgcgact cgacggcgtc gaacgcgaac acgttcccga agtcgggctc
     1741 ggagtacacg gcggcgggat ccggcagcag atctggcagc ggcagcgtgt cgaagggcga
     1801 ggagctgttc acgggcgtgg tgccgatcct ggtggagctg gacggcgacg tgaacggcca
     1861 caagttctcg gtgtcgggcg agggcgaggg cgacgcgacg tacggcaagc tgacgctgaa
     1921 gctgatctgc acgacgggca agctgccggt gccgtggccg acgctggtga cgacgctggg
     1981 ctacggcctg cagtgcttcg cgcgctaccc ggaccacatg aagcagcacg acttcttcaa
     2041 gtcggcgatg ccggagggct acgtgcagga gcgcacgatc ttcttcaagg acgacggcaa
     2101 ctacaagacg cgcgcggagg tgaagttcga gggcgacacg ctggtgaacc gcatcgagct
     2161 gaagggcatc gacttcaagg aggacggcaa catcctgggc cacaagctgg agtacaacta
     2221 caactcgcac aacgtgtaca tcacggcgga caagcagaag aacggcatca aggcgaactt
     2281 caagatccgc cacaacatcg aggacggcgg cgtgcagctg gcggaccact accagcagaa
     2341 cacgccgatc ggcgacggcc cggtgctgct gccggacaac cactacctgt cgtaccagtc
     2401 gaagctgtcg aaggacccga acgagaagcg cgaccacatg gtgctgctgg agttcgtgac
     2461 ggcggcgggc atcacgctgg gcatggacga gctgtacaag ggcagcggca gcgatatcga
     2521 attctggtcg cacccgcagt tcgagaagta agatcgttca aacatttggc aataaagttt
     2581 cttaagattg aatcctgttg ccggtcttgc gatgattatc ctataatttc tgttgaatta
     2641 cgttaagcat gtaataatta acatgtaatg catgacgtta tttatgagat gggtttttat
     2701 gattagagtc ccgcaattat acatttaata cgcgatagaa aacaaaatat agcgcgcaaa
     2761 ctaggataaa ttatcgcgcg cggtgtcatc tatgttacta gatcactagt acgcgtcgac
     2821 gagaacgtat aaggagtgcg cacggcgttt tgttacaata ccgatagatg agtttcgaac
     2881 atcgcattca caccatgagc gggggcgcac gctccagaga gtggagatgg aaaagtgcca
     2941 gcggagccct gaggatgcaa aaaagtacgg accgctgacg gaagggcaaa tggaaaggag
     3001 ggcgaaactt cgagggctac ttgcattagt aagtacaacc aacgatggta agaaacgtat
     3061 ggagtttgcg aaccgagact ttaacgctgc catcaatatc aggagatgtg cggtgctgga
     3121 gacgaggcct ccagagtgaa caagaaggta cttttttgga caaccttcta aggtcgaact
     3181 atatgagata aaattggaag aagtagttgg tggccggtcc aaaaagacgg ggaggcgtct
     3241 gcacatcagt tggagacgtt ttgtccaagg cgcgccgatc gccactactg tacacggccg
     3301 gcgagaacgt ggcgagaata cgcaagcgag ctcgccggct gcgctcgctg caccaccgtc
     3361 ttttgactca caacttcgcg atctctttgt tctctgtgtt tcttcgttcg ttgaccccta
     3421 ggatgttcgt gcaaacgtcg ttcttcggca cgggcgtgaa ggcgtcggcg aagtcggcgg
     3481 agtcgcagcg ctgcctggcg cactcgtcgt ggtcggtgcg catgacgggc tacgacatga
     3541 acggctcgtc ggcgggcaac ctgggcccgc gccgcatcaa gtcgtcgggc gtggcgaacg
     3601 acaagcttaa cttcaacaag atcgacctgg acaactggaa gcgcaaggaa atcttcaacc
     3661 actacctgaa ccagcagacg acgttctcga tcacgacgga gatcgacatc tcggtgctgt
     3721 accgcaacat caagcaggag ggctacaagt tctacccggc gttcatcttc ctggtgacgc
     3781 gcgtgatcaa ctcgaacacg gcgttccgca cgggctacaa ctcggacggc gagctgggct
     3841 actgggacaa gctggagccg ctgtacacga tcttcgacgg cgtgagcaag acgttctcgg
     3901 gcatctggac gccggtgaag aacgacttca aggagttcta cgacctgtac ctgtcggacg
     3961 tggagaagta caacggctcg ggcaagctgt tcccaaagac gccgatcccg gagaatgcgt
     4021 tctcgctgtc gatcatcccg tggacctcgt tcacgggctt caacctgaac atcaacaaca
     4081 actcgaacta cctgctgccg atcatcacgg cgggcaagtt catcaacaag ggcaactcga
     4141 tctacctgcc gctgtcgctg caggtgcacc actcggtgtg cgacggctac cacgcgggcc
     4201 tgttcatgaa ctcgatccag gagctgtcgg accgcccgaa cgactggctg ctgctcgagg
     4261 actacaagga cgacgacgac aagtaaacta gctatttatc tggtacatat cattcataag
     4321 cacatgtttt tgcgttgaaa cccggtaaaa cactcatgac gttttgtgtt gaattgcaac
     4381 cagcacgtta tcgaccagct ctcgaacaaa acatcgcttt atacgggaga agttgctgcg
     4441 gtattgacca gagcgtacga aaacttgtgc aggcaaaaag tgtcaagcac ttcgtgccag
     4501 cgtattctgc ctggttcaat acaaaccaat gtatcttctc tgttgtcata cgccattttg
     4561 atgttctaag acgcatggac gaatcgtttg caaccgtggc gtcgctcgtc atcaagtcgt
     4621 tgtgtacctt tgccagccgt gaactacggt gctgcccctg tgctcttgcg gggcagcaat
     4681 cgaaaagatt tgcctcggtc agtggatata tgctggtgac ggcgacggtg acgagcttgt
     4741 agttaaggcg tagtggatat acaaagacga acggagagct tcggtgatgc tgccaaacta
     4801 gtacttctga attccgcgaa gaaatcaggt atagagcatg tcgattacat gcgtgtcgcc
     4861 ccggcacgta gaggaagcag gttactattg cactagtctc cgcgagcaac aaggaagcgt
     4921 tctcacgacc tcgcgcagag cgctggcaga gcttgatgaa gatttctcgc ttagagggag
     4981 gaagtgggaa gggtttttaa agaatgatag agggcaacag agtatcgagc tgcaaagcct
     5041 ttgtcaaaaa ttggcatgtg tcgcgcgacg tcatcggatc ccgggcccgt cgactgcaga
     5101 ggcctgcatg caagcttggt gtaatcatgg tcatagctgt ttcctgtgtg aaattgttat
     5161 ccgctcacaa ttccacacaa catacgagcc ggaagcataa agtgtaaagc ctggggtgcc
     5221 taatgagtga gctaactcac attaattgcg ttgcgctcac tgcccgcttt ccagtcggga
     5281 aacctgtcgt gccagctgca ttaatgaatc ggccaacgcg cggggagagg cggtttgcgt
     5341 attgggcgct cttccgcttc ctcgctcact gactcgctgc gctcggtcgt tcggctgcgg
     5401 cgagcggtat cagctcactc aaaggcggta atacggttat ccacagaatc aggggataac
     5461 gcaggaaaga acatgtgagc aaaaggccag caaaaggcca ggaaccgtaa aaaggccgcg
     5521 ttgctggcgt ttttccatag gctccgcccc cctgacgagc atcacaaaaa tcgacgctca
     5581 agtcagaggt ggcgaaaccc gacaggacta taaagatacc aggcgtttcc ccctggaagc
     5641 tccctcgtgc gctctcctgt tccgaccctg ccgcttaccg gatacctgtc cgcctttctc
     5701 ccttcgggaa gcgtggcgct ttctcatagc tcacgctgta ggtatctcag ttcggtgtag
     5761 gtcgttcgct ccaagctggg ctgtgtgcac gaaccccccg ttcagcccga ccgctgcgcc
     5821 ttatccggta actatcgtct tgagtccaac ccggtaagac acgacttatc gccactggca
     5881 gcagccactg gtaacaggat tagcagagcg aggtatgtag gcggtgctac agagttcttg
     5941 aagtggtggc ctaactacgg ctacactaga agaacagtat ttggtatctg cgctctgctg
     6001 aagccagtta ccttcggaaa aagagttggt agctcttgat ccggcaaaca aaccaccgct
     6061 ggtagcggtg gtttttttgt ttgcaagcag cagattacgc gcagaaaaaa aggatctcaa
     6121 gaagatcctt tgatcttttc tacggggtct gacgctcagt ggaacgaaaa ctcacgttaa
     6181 gggattttgg tcatgagatt atcaaaaagg atcttcacct agatcctttt aaattaaaaa
     6241 tgaagtttta aatcaagccc aatctgaata atgttacaac caattaacca attctgatta
     6301 gaaaaactca tcgagcatca aatgaaactg caatttattc atatcaggat tatcaatacc
     6361 atatttttga aaaagccgtt tctgtaatga aggagaaaac tcaccgaggc agttccatag
     6421 gatggcaaga tcctggtatc ggtctgcgat tccgactcgt ccaacatcaa tacaacctat
     6481 taatttcccc tcgtcaaaaa taaggttatc aagtgagaaa tcaccatgag tgacgactga
     6541 atccggtgag aatggcaaaa gtttatgcat ttctttccag acttgttcaa caggccagcc
     6601 attacgctcg tcatcaaaat cactcgcatc aaccaaaccg ttattcattc gtgattgcgc
     6661 ctgagcgaga cgaaatacgc gatcgctgtt aaaaggacaa ttacaaacag gaatcgaatg
     6721 caaccggcgc aggaacactg ccagcgcatc aacaatattt tcacctgaat caggatattc
     6781 ttctaatacc tggaatgctg tttttccggg gatcgcagtg gtgagtaacc atgcatcatc
     6841 aggagtacgg ataaaatgct tgatggtcgg aagaggcata aattccgtca gccagtttag
     6901 tctgaccatc tcatctgtaa catcattggc aacgctacct ttgccatgtt tcagaaacaa
     6961 ctctggcgca tcgggcttcc catacaagcg atagattgtc gcacctgatt gcccgacatt
     7021 atcgcgagcc catttatacc catataaatc agcatccatg ttggaattta atcgcggcct
     7081 cgacgtttcc cgttgaatat ggctcataac accccttgta ttactgttta tgtaagcaga
     7141 cagttttatt gttcatgatg atatattttt atcttgtgca atgtaacatc agagattttg
     7201 agacacgggc cagagctgca
//
LOCUS       NL013                   7381 bp    DNA     circular SYN 18-DEC-2023
DEFINITION  pUC57-Kan-CMP290-CMP291.
ACCESSION   .
VERSION     .
KEYWORDS    .
SOURCE      synthetic DNA construct
  ORGANISM  synthetic DNA construct
REFERENCE   1  (bases 1 to 7381)
  AUTHORS   .
  TITLE     Direct Submission
  JOURNAL   Exported Jan 8, 2026 from SnapGene 8.0.3
            https://www.snapgene.com
FEATURES             Location/Qualifiers
     source          1..7381
                     /mol_type="other DNA"
                     /organism="synthetic DNA construct"
     misc_feature    435..1143
                     /label=CMP290-CMP291-HR-L
                     /note="color: #55aa00; direction: RIGHT"
     promoter        1144..1643
                     /label=pCPCC
                     /note="color: #00ff00; direction: RIGHT"
     CDS             1647..1649
                     /codon_start=1
                     /product="Start site
                     "
                     /label=Start site
                     /note="color: #ff0000"
                     /translation="M"
     CDS             1650..1895
                     /codon_start=1
                     /product="DNA Gyrase B transit peptide Optimized 
                     "
                     /label=CTP CMH166C
                     /note="color: #c54183"
                     /translation="NATYAFVSTIGVGCGSYWSGTCLCRSSSRERPNAPKLSSRWPQRG
                     ALLCSGVEQVQPVPGFRDSTASNANTFPKSGSEYTAA"
     CDS             1902..1907
                     /codon_start=1
                     /label=GS
                     /note="color: #993366"
                     /translation="GS"
     CDS             1914..1925
                     /codon_start=1
                     /label=GSGS-Linker
                     /note="color: #993366"
                     /translation="GSGS"
     CDS             1926..2639
                     /codon_start=1
                     /product="yellow fluorescent protein published in 2006, 
                     derived from Aequorea victoria. "
                     /label=mVenus optimized
                     /note="MVenus YFP back translated and optimized with RE 
                     restrictions and cm codon table 19cds"
                     /note="color: #ffff00"
                     /translation="VSKGEELFTGVVPILVELDGDVNGHKFSVSGEGEGDATYGKLTLK
                     LICTTGKLPVPWPTLVTTLGYGLQCFARYPDHMKQHDFFKSAMPEGYVQERTIFFKDDG
                     NYKTRAEVKFEGDTLVNRIELKGIDFKEDGNILGHKLEYNYNSHNVYITADKQKNGIKA
                     NFKIRHNIEDGGVQLADHYQQNTPIGDGPVLLPDNHYLSYQSKLSKDPNEKRDHMVLLE
                     FVTAAGITLGMDELYK"
     CDS             2640..2651
                     /codon_start=1
                     /label=GSGS-linker
                     /note="color: #993366"
                     /translation="GSGS"
     CDS             2664..2687
                     /codon_start=1
                     /product="peptide that binds Strep-Tactin(R), an engineered
                     form of streptavidin"
                     /label=Strep-Tag II
                     /note="color: #cc99b2"
                     /translation="WSHPQFEK"
     terminator      2691..2943
                     /label=NOS terminator
                     /note="nopaline synthase terminator and poly(A) signal"
                     /note="color: #ffffff"
     promoter        2956..3555
                     /label=pAPCC
                     /note="color: #339966; direction: RIGHT"
     CDS             3562..3564
                     /codon_start=1
                     /product="Start site"
                     /label=Start site
                     /note="color: #ff0000"
                     /translation="M"
     CDS             3565..3741
                     /codon_start=1
                     /product="chloroplastic transit peptide apcc optimized "
                     /label=CTP CMO250C
                     /note="color: #993366"
                     /translation="FVQTSFFGTGVKASAKSAESQRCLAHSSWSVRMTGYDMNGSSAGN
                     LGPRRIKSSGVAND"
     CDS             3748..4392
                     /codon_start=1
                     /product="chloramphenicol acetyltransferase CAT from S.a. 
                     optimized "
                     /label=CAT
                     /note="color: #00ffff"
                     /translation="NFNKIDLDNWKRKEIFNHYLNQQTTFSITTEIDISVLYRNIKQEG
                     YKFYPAFIFLVTRVINSNTAFRTGYNSDGELGYWDKLEPLYTIFDGVSKTFSGIWTPVK
                     NDFKEFYDLYLSDVEKYNGSGKLFPKTPIPENAFSLSIIPWTSFTGFNLNINNNSNYLL
                     PIITAGKFINKGNSIYLPLSLQVHHSVCDGYHAGLFMNSIQELSDRPNDWLL"
     CDS             4399..4422
                     /codon_start=1
                     /product="FLAG(R) epitope tag, followed by an enterokinase 
                     cleavage site"
                     /label=FLAG
                     /note="color: #cc99b2"
                     /translation="DYKDDDDK"
     3'UTR           4426..4622
                     /label=Beta tubulin 3'UTR
                     /note="Beta tubulin 3'UTR"
                     /note="color: #ff0000"
     misc_feature    complement(4623..5230)
                     /label=CMP290-CMP291-HR-R
                     /note="color: #55aa00; direction: LEFT"
     primer_bind     complement(5291..5307)
                     /label=M13 rev
                     /note="common sequencing primer, one of multiple similar 
                     variants"
                     /note="color: #a020f0; direction: LEFT"
     protein_bind    5315..5331
                     /label=lac operator
                     /bound_moiety="lac repressor encoded by lacI"
                     /note="The lac repressor binds to the lac operator to 
                     inhibit transcription in E. coli. This inhibition can be 
                     relieved by adding lactose or 
                     isopropyl-beta-D-thiogalactopyranoside (IPTG)."
                     /note="color: #31849b"
     promoter        complement(join(5339..5345,5346..5363,5364..5369))
                     /label=lac promoter
                     /note="promoter for the E. coli lac operon"
                     /note="This reverse directional feature has 3 segments:
                        1: 5339 .. 5345 / #ffffff / -10
                        2: 5346 .. 5363 / #ffffff
                        3: 5364 .. 5369 / #ffffff / -35"
     protein_bind    5384..5405
                     /label=CAP binding site
                     /bound_moiety="E. coli catabolite activator protein"
                     /note="CAP binding activates transcription in the presence 
                     of cAMP."
                     /note="color: #31849b"
     rep_origin      complement(5675..6303)
                     /direction=LEFT
                     /label=ColE1 origin
                     /note="color: #4682b4"
     misc_feature    complement(5678..6292)
                     /label=rep\(pMB1)
                     /note="vntifkey=""21"" - label=rep(pMB1) - 
                     ApEinfo_fwdcolor=#ff0000 - ApEinfo_revcolor=#ff0000 - 
                     ApEinfo_graphicformat=arrow_data {{0 1 2 0 0 -1} {} 0} - 
                     width 5 offset 0 -"
                     /note="2050..2664"
                     /note="color: #dc143c; direction: LEFT"
     CDS             complement(6459..7268)
                     /codon_start=1
                     /gene="aph(3')-Ia"
                     /product="aminoglycoside phosphotransferase"
                     /label=KanR
                     /note="confers resistance to kanamycin in bacteria or G418 
                     (Geneticin(R)) in eukaryotes"
                     /note="color: #ccffcc"
                     /translation="MSHIQRETSRPRLNSNMDADLYGYKWARDNVGQSGATIYRLYGKP
                     DAPELFLKHGKGSVANDVTDEMVRLNWLTEFMPLPTIKHFIRTPDDAWLLTTAIPGKTA
                     FQVLEEYPDSGENIVDALAVFLRRLHSIPVCNCPFNSDRVFRLAQAQSRMNNGLVDASD
                     FDDERNGWPVEQVWKEMHKLLPFSPDSVVTHGDFSLDNLIFDEGKLIGCIDVGRVGIAD
                     RYQDLAILWNCLGEFSPSLQKRLFQKYGIDNPDMNKLQFHLMLDEFF"
ORIGIN
        1 tcgcgcgttt cggtgatgac ggtgaaaacc tctgacacat gcagctcccg gagacggtca
       61 cagcttgtct gtaagcggat gccgggagca gacaagcccg tcagggcgcg tcagcgggtg
      121 ttggcgggtg tcggggctgg cttaactatg cggcatcaga gcagattgta ctgagagtgc
      181 accatatgcg gtgtgaaata ccgcacagat gcgtaaggag aaaataccgc atcaggcgcc
      241 attcgccatt caggctgcgc aactgttggg aagggcgatc ggtgcgggcc tcttcgctat
      301 tacgccagct ggcgaaaggg ggatgtgctg caaggcgatt aagttgggta acgccagggt
      361 tttcccagtc acgacgttgt aaaacgacgg ccagagaatt cgagctcggt acctcgcgaa
      421 tacatctaga tgacgtcacc gctgcgatcg cttccagtgg agcgtgcttc agcgttgtgt
      481 agctagggta tgtaaaagga tcgacattgt tcgaatgggt accaagctca gattttcctt
      541 ccggtacctg cctcgttatg gacaatatcg tgttccgcaa atccgattgt tttagggaaa
      601 acggcataga gtggattatg ggttatcttg gtgactacga gttattctca atggcccgac
      661 tcgaatcgga acatgctcag ggccgtcagg aacgaacctg gagtcaacat atgcgtatct
      721 cagcaactct gggcctcctc ttcgatccga gctggtgcct cgtgctcgta ccgccacggc
      781 tatgcgcact gggctcatcg gagtgtgctt tccgccattc gatcgtattt tcggatcgaa
      841 gagttccgta gaagcatgaa gatcagtgtt gaacggggca caaaaagtat gtattgcacg
      901 gttggcagtg gcggtgcaac acccatgcgt accaggcacc tcagtagaac aattcagtgc
      961 gagcaagaaa gatttccggg ggtgtttcgg aaacagctgc atagcatctt caaagaacat
     1021 cgccactccc ggagaaaacg cgtttgctgc gaaatgctta tcgcctggtc gtccgtattt
     1081 gagtgtcaac atgagcaatt gggcaaaaac gcgtaaacga aacatgtcga gatttttctc
     1141 ctccactagc ccggtgaact cggccggtca gccaaatcct ccacccggaa ggttcgcacc
     1201 gtcactgcag cgagcgcagt ccaagcctct aggcgcggta ggcgtgcagg atgcgcgtcc
     1261 aattcggcaa gatgcgctgc cggcatgccc gcccatgtgt cggacccatt ccgtgcaagc
     1321 gaggcacgtc gagcgatttg gggcgcgtgc ataggcccgc gcacgatgaa cgatctggtt
     1381 gcatgcgtac acaaacagga cttttctgac catgatgtcc ctattcggac atgacgcatc
     1441 gcgcacttcc gcaacacctc gttgctgggc gcagccggcc gcggcacctc gcgagcacgc
     1501 cggcctcggc agcgcgagcg cattagcgag atccccgacg acggacgtgg gtcgagattc
     1561 gatttcggag gccgcacgac gcaaaaaggt cattcgagtt tgtgtctgcg gactctgaac
     1621 gttcctcgta aagcacttct gatcatatga acgcgacgta cgctttcgtg tcgacgatcg
     1681 gcgtgggctg cggctcgtac tggtcgggca cgtgcctgtg ccgctcgtcg tcgcgcgagc
     1741 gcccgaacgc gccgaagctg tcgtcgcgct ggccgcagcg cggcgcgctg ctgtgctcgg
     1801 gcgtggagca ggtgcagccg gtgccgggct tccgcgactc gacggcgtcg aacgcgaaca
     1861 cgttcccgaa gtcgggctcg gagtacacgg cggcgggatc cggcagcaga tctggcagcg
     1921 gcagcgtgtc gaagggcgag gagctgttca cgggcgtggt gccgatcctg gtggagctgg
     1981 acggcgacgt gaacggccac aagttctcgg tgtcgggcga gggcgagggc gacgcgacgt
     2041 acggcaagct gacgctgaag ctgatctgca cgacgggcaa gctgccggtg ccgtggccga
     2101 cgctggtgac gacgctgggc tacggcctgc agtgcttcgc gcgctacccg gaccacatga
     2161 agcagcacga cttcttcaag tcggcgatgc cggagggcta cgtgcaggag cgcacgatct
     2221 tcttcaagga cgacggcaac tacaagacgc gcgcggaggt gaagttcgag ggcgacacgc
     2281 tggtgaaccg catcgagctg aagggcatcg acttcaagga ggacggcaac atcctgggcc
     2341 acaagctgga gtacaactac aactcgcaca acgtgtacat cacggcggac aagcagaaga
     2401 acggcatcaa ggcgaacttc aagatccgcc acaacatcga ggacggcggc gtgcagctgg
     2461 cggaccacta ccagcagaac acgccgatcg gcgacggccc ggtgctgctg ccggacaacc
     2521 actacctgtc gtaccagtcg aagctgtcga aggacccgaa cgagaagcgc gaccacatgg
     2581 tgctgctgga gttcgtgacg gcggcgggca tcacgctggg catggacgag ctgtacaagg
     2641 gcagcggcag cgatatcgaa ttctggtcgc acccgcagtt cgagaagtaa gatcgttcaa
     2701 acatttggca ataaagtttc ttaagattga atcctgttgc cggtcttgcg atgattatcc
     2761 tataatttct gttgaattac gttaagcatg taataattaa catgtaatgc atgacgttat
     2821 ttatgagatg ggtttttatg attagagtcc cgcaattata catttaatac gcgatagaaa
     2881 acaaaatata gcgcgcaaac taggataaat tatcgcgcgc ggtgtcatct atgttactag
     2941 atcactagta cgcgtcgacg agaacgtata aggagtgcgc acggcgtttt gttacaatac
     3001 cgatagatga gtttcgaaca tcgcattcac accatgagcg ggggcgcacg ctccagagag
     3061 tggagatgga aaagtgccag cggagccctg aggatgcaaa aaagtacgga ccgctgacgg
     3121 aagggcaaat ggaaaggagg gcgaaacttc gagggctact tgcattagta agtacaacca
     3181 acgatggtaa gaaacgtatg gagtttgcga accgagactt taacgctgcc atcaatatca
     3241 ggagatgtgc ggtgctggag acgaggcctc cagagtgaac aagaaggtac ttttttggac
     3301 aaccttctaa ggtcgaacta tatgagataa aattggaaga agtagttggt ggccggtcca
     3361 aaaagacggg gaggcgtctg cacatcagtt ggagacgttt tgtccaaggc gcgccgatcg
     3421 ccactactgt acacggccgg cgagaacgtg gcgagaatac gcaagcgagc tcgccggctg
     3481 cgctcgctgc accaccgtct tttgactcac aacttcgcga tctctttgtt ctctgtgttt
     3541 cttcgttcgt tgacccctag gatgttcgtg caaacgtcgt tcttcggcac gggcgtgaag
     3601 gcgtcggcga agtcggcgga gtcgcagcgc tgcctggcgc actcgtcgtg gtcggtgcgc
     3661 atgacgggct acgacatgaa cggctcgtcg gcgggcaacc tgggcccgcg ccgcatcaag
     3721 tcgtcgggcg tggcgaacga caagcttaac ttcaacaaga tcgacctgga caactggaag
     3781 cgcaaggaaa tcttcaacca ctacctgaac cagcagacga cgttctcgat cacgacggag
     3841 atcgacatct cggtgctgta ccgcaacatc aagcaggagg gctacaagtt ctacccggcg
     3901 ttcatcttcc tggtgacgcg cgtgatcaac tcgaacacgg cgttccgcac gggctacaac
     3961 tcggacggcg agctgggcta ctgggacaag ctggagccgc tgtacacgat cttcgacggc
     4021 gtgagcaaga cgttctcggg catctggacg ccggtgaaga acgacttcaa ggagttctac
     4081 gacctgtacc tgtcggacgt ggagaagtac aacggctcgg gcaagctgtt cccaaagacg
     4141 ccgatcccgg agaatgcgtt ctcgctgtcg atcatcccgt ggacctcgtt cacgggcttc
     4201 aacctgaaca tcaacaacaa ctcgaactac ctgctgccga tcatcacggc gggcaagttc
     4261 atcaacaagg gcaactcgat ctacctgccg ctgtcgctgc aggtgcacca ctcggtgtgc
     4321 gacggctacc acgcgggcct gttcatgaac tcgatccagg agctgtcgga ccgcccgaac
     4381 gactggctgc tgctcgagga ctacaaggac gacgacgaca agtaaactag ctatttatct
     4441 ggtacatatc attcataagc acatgttttt gcgttgaaac ccggtaaaac actcatgacg
     4501 ttttgtgttg aattgcaacc agcacgttat cgaccagctc tcgaacaaaa catcgcttta
     4561 tacgggagaa gttgctgcgg tattgaccag agcgtacgaa aacttgtgca ggcaaaaagt
     4621 gtgtcaattc ggagacgtgc gctgctccgt ccacgagttg cccatacaaa gaaaggtcga
     4681 aatttttgta caatgcgtga ttttatcatg ctcctcatca ggcaataaga atagtggagg
     4741 ttagtcctta aggcttggat gattacatag gttatggtac gagctcgtgt tcgacggcat
     4801 cgcaaaccat ctttacgtcg ttgaggatat gaattccagg gccaaaagcg ccgaggaagc
     4861 cactcgaaaa aatgaaccga aaagtctaca cctatgggtg agtttgtaaa cctttattgc
     4921 tgcatttcga attccgagcc tgcatatctc aaaaagtttc gaaaatgtcg acatgcagga
     4981 atagcatgca taggacagtg tcgcatttta ctctgcattg atcctagttc gcggtcgatg
     5041 ctttcgtact gcactctccc agtgtaggat accggcaacg agtggcattg cagcaacatg
     5101 caaactgttc gacacccgac cacgttacag tatgcacgag cttcgacagt tccgggaatg
     5161 tggtgtacct tcgatcacga aatgcgctcg ctctagcgat acaaggtcaa agcgccagtt
     5221 aatgatcgac gtcatcggat cccgggcccg tcgactgcag aggcctgcat gcaagcttgg
     5281 tgtaatcatg gtcatagctg tttcctgtgt gaaattgtta tccgctcaca attccacaca
     5341 acatacgagc cggaagcata aagtgtaaag cctggggtgc ctaatgagtg agctaactca
     5401 cattaattgc gttgcgctca ctgcccgctt tccagtcggg aaacctgtcg tgccagctgc
     5461 attaatgaat cggccaacgc gcggggagag gcggtttgcg tattgggcgc tcttccgctt
     5521 cctcgctcac tgactcgctg cgctcggtcg ttcggctgcg gcgagcggta tcagctcact
     5581 caaaggcggt aatacggtta tccacagaat caggggataa cgcaggaaag aacatgtgag
     5641 caaaaggcca gcaaaaggcc aggaaccgta aaaaggccgc gttgctggcg tttttccata
     5701 ggctccgccc ccctgacgag catcacaaaa atcgacgctc aagtcagagg tggcgaaacc
     5761 cgacaggact ataaagatac caggcgtttc cccctggaag ctccctcgtg cgctctcctg
     5821 ttccgaccct gccgcttacc ggatacctgt ccgcctttct cccttcggga agcgtggcgc
     5881 tttctcatag ctcacgctgt aggtatctca gttcggtgta ggtcgttcgc tccaagctgg
     5941 gctgtgtgca cgaacccccc gttcagcccg accgctgcgc cttatccggt aactatcgtc
     6001 ttgagtccaa cccggtaaga cacgacttat cgccactggc agcagccact ggtaacagga
     6061 ttagcagagc gaggtatgta ggcggtgcta cagagttctt gaagtggtgg cctaactacg
     6121 gctacactag aagaacagta tttggtatct gcgctctgct gaagccagtt accttcggaa
     6181 aaagagttgg tagctcttga tccggcaaac aaaccaccgc tggtagcggt ggtttttttg
     6241 tttgcaagca gcagattacg cgcagaaaaa aaggatctca agaagatcct ttgatctttt
     6301 ctacggggtc tgacgctcag tggaacgaaa actcacgtta agggattttg gtcatgagat
     6361 tatcaaaaag gatcttcacc tagatccttt taaattaaaa atgaagtttt aaatcaagcc
     6421 caatctgaat aatgttacaa ccaattaacc aattctgatt agaaaaactc atcgagcatc
     6481 aaatgaaact gcaatttatt catatcagga ttatcaatac catatttttg aaaaagccgt
     6541 ttctgtaatg aaggagaaaa ctcaccgagg cagttccata ggatggcaag atcctggtat
     6601 cggtctgcga ttccgactcg tccaacatca atacaaccta ttaatttccc ctcgtcaaaa
     6661 ataaggttat caagtgagaa atcaccatga gtgacgactg aatccggtga gaatggcaaa
     6721 agtttatgca tttctttcca gacttgttca acaggccagc cattacgctc gtcatcaaaa
     6781 tcactcgcat caaccaaacc gttattcatt cgtgattgcg cctgagcgag acgaaatacg
     6841 cgatcgctgt taaaaggaca attacaaaca ggaatcgaat gcaaccggcg caggaacact
     6901 gccagcgcat caacaatatt ttcacctgaa tcaggatatt cttctaatac ctggaatgct
     6961 gtttttccgg ggatcgcagt ggtgagtaac catgcatcat caggagtacg gataaaatgc
     7021 ttgatggtcg gaagaggcat aaattccgtc agccagttta gtctgaccat ctcatctgta
     7081 acatcattgg caacgctacc tttgccatgt ttcagaaaca actctggcgc atcgggcttc
     7141 ccatacaagc gatagattgt cgcacctgat tgcccgacat tatcgcgagc ccatttatac
     7201 ccatataaat cagcatccat gttggaattt aatcgcggcc tcgacgtttc ccgttgaata
     7261 tggctcataa caccccttgt attactgttt atgtaagcag acagttttat tgttcatgat
     7321 gatatatttt tatcttgtgc aatgtaacat cagagatttt gagacacggg ccagagctgc
     7381 a
//
LOCUS       NL014                   7245 bp    DNA     circular SYN 18-DEC-2023
DEFINITION  pUC57-Kan-CMP247-CMP249.
ACCESSION   .
VERSION     .
KEYWORDS    .
SOURCE      synthetic DNA construct
  ORGANISM  synthetic DNA construct
REFERENCE   1  (bases 1 to 7245)
  AUTHORS   .
  TITLE     Direct Submission
  JOURNAL   Exported Jan 8, 2026 from SnapGene 8.0.3
            https://www.snapgene.com
FEATURES             Location/Qualifiers
     source          1..7245
                     /mol_type="other DNA"
                     /organism="synthetic DNA construct"
     misc_feature    435..1023
                     /label=CMP247-CMP249-HR-L
                     /note="color: #55aa00; direction: RIGHT"
     promoter        1024..1523
                     /label=pCPCC
                     /note="color: #00ff00; direction: RIGHT"
     CDS             1527..1529
                     /codon_start=1
                     /product="Start site
                     "
                     /label=Start site
                     /note="color: #ff0000"
                     /translation="M"
     CDS             1530..1775
                     /codon_start=1
                     /product="DNA Gyrase B transit peptide Optimized 
                     "
                     /label=CTP CMH166C
                     /note="color: #c54183"
                     /translation="NATYAFVSTIGVGCGSYWSGTCLCRSSSRERPNAPKLSSRWPQRG
                     ALLCSGVEQVQPVPGFRDSTASNANTFPKSGSEYTAA"
     CDS             1782..1787
                     /codon_start=1
                     /label=GS
                     /note="color: #993366"
                     /translation="GS"
     CDS             1794..1805
                     /codon_start=1
                     /label=GSGS-Linker
                     /note="color: #993366"
                     /translation="GSGS"
     CDS             1806..2519
                     /codon_start=1
                     /product="yellow fluorescent protein published in 2006, 
                     derived from Aequorea victoria. "
                     /label=mVenus optimized
                     /note="MVenus YFP back translated and optimized with RE 
                     restrictions and cm codon table 19cds"
                     /note="color: #ffff00"
                     /translation="VSKGEELFTGVVPILVELDGDVNGHKFSVSGEGEGDATYGKLTLK
                     LICTTGKLPVPWPTLVTTLGYGLQCFARYPDHMKQHDFFKSAMPEGYVQERTIFFKDDG
                     NYKTRAEVKFEGDTLVNRIELKGIDFKEDGNILGHKLEYNYNSHNVYITADKQKNGIKA
                     NFKIRHNIEDGGVQLADHYQQNTPIGDGPVLLPDNHYLSYQSKLSKDPNEKRDHMVLLE
                     FVTAAGITLGMDELYK"
     CDS             2520..2531
                     /codon_start=1
                     /label=GSGS-linker
                     /note="color: #993366"
                     /translation="GSGS"
     CDS             2544..2567
                     /codon_start=1
                     /product="peptide that binds Strep-Tactin(R), an engineered
                     form of streptavidin"
                     /label=Strep-Tag II
                     /note="color: #cc99b2"
                     /translation="WSHPQFEK"
     terminator      2571..2823
                     /label=NOS terminator
                     /note="nopaline synthase terminator and poly(A) signal"
                     /note="color: #ffffff"
     promoter        2836..3435
                     /label=pAPCC
                     /note="color: #339966; direction: RIGHT"
     CDS             3442..3444
                     /codon_start=1
                     /product="Start site"
                     /label=Start site
                     /note="color: #ff0000"
                     /translation="M"
     CDS             3445..3621
                     /codon_start=1
                     /product="chloroplastic transit peptide apcc optimized "
                     /label=CTP CMO250C
                     /note="color: #993366"
                     /translation="FVQTSFFGTGVKASAKSAESQRCLAHSSWSVRMTGYDMNGSSAGN
                     LGPRRIKSSGVAND"
     CDS             3628..4272
                     /codon_start=1
                     /product="chloramphenicol acetyltransferase CAT from S.a. 
                     optimized "
                     /label=CAT
                     /note="color: #00ffff"
                     /translation="NFNKIDLDNWKRKEIFNHYLNQQTTFSITTEIDISVLYRNIKQEG
                     YKFYPAFIFLVTRVINSNTAFRTGYNSDGELGYWDKLEPLYTIFDGVSKTFSGIWTPVK
                     NDFKEFYDLYLSDVEKYNGSGKLFPKTPIPENAFSLSIIPWTSFTGFNLNINNNSNYLL
                     PIITAGKFINKGNSIYLPLSLQVHHSVCDGYHAGLFMNSIQELSDRPNDWLL"
     CDS             4279..4302
                     /codon_start=1
                     /product="FLAG(R) epitope tag, followed by an enterokinase 
                     cleavage site"
                     /label=FLAG
                     /note="color: #cc99b2"
                     /translation="DYKDDDDK"
     3'UTR           4306..4502
                     /label=Beta tubulin 3'UTR
                     /note="Beta tubulin 3'UTR"
                     /note="color: #ff0000"
     misc_feature    complement(4503..5094)
                     /label=CMP247-CMP249-HR-R
                     /note="color: #55aa00; direction: LEFT"
     primer_bind     complement(5155..5171)
                     /label=M13 rev
                     /note="common sequencing primer, one of multiple similar 
                     variants"
                     /note="color: #a020f0; direction: LEFT"
     protein_bind    5179..5195
                     /label=lac operator
                     /bound_moiety="lac repressor encoded by lacI"
                     /note="The lac repressor binds to the lac operator to 
                     inhibit transcription in E. coli. This inhibition can be 
                     relieved by adding lactose or 
                     isopropyl-beta-D-thiogalactopyranoside (IPTG)."
                     /note="color: #31849b"
     promoter        complement(join(5203..5209,5210..5227,5228..5233))
                     /label=lac promoter
                     /note="promoter for the E. coli lac operon"
                     /note="This reverse directional feature has 3 segments:
                        1: 5203 .. 5209 / #ffffff / -10
                        2: 5210 .. 5227 / #ffffff
                        3: 5228 .. 5233 / #ffffff / -35"
     protein_bind    5248..5269
                     /label=CAP binding site
                     /bound_moiety="E. coli catabolite activator protein"
                     /note="CAP binding activates transcription in the presence 
                     of cAMP."
                     /note="color: #31849b"
     rep_origin      complement(5539..6167)
                     /direction=LEFT
                     /label=ColE1 origin
                     /note="color: #4682b4"
     misc_feature    complement(5542..6156)
                     /label=rep\(pMB1)
                     /note="vntifkey=""21"" - label=rep(pMB1) - 
                     ApEinfo_fwdcolor=#ff0000 - ApEinfo_revcolor=#ff0000 - 
                     ApEinfo_graphicformat=arrow_data {{0 1 2 0 0 -1} {} 0} - 
                     width 5 offset 0 -"
                     /note="2050..2664"
                     /note="color: #dc143c; direction: LEFT"
     CDS             complement(6323..7132)
                     /codon_start=1
                     /gene="aph(3')-Ia"
                     /product="aminoglycoside phosphotransferase"
                     /label=KanR
                     /note="confers resistance to kanamycin in bacteria or G418 
                     (Geneticin(R)) in eukaryotes"
                     /note="color: #ccffcc"
                     /translation="MSHIQRETSRPRLNSNMDADLYGYKWARDNVGQSGATIYRLYGKP
                     DAPELFLKHGKGSVANDVTDEMVRLNWLTEFMPLPTIKHFIRTPDDAWLLTTAIPGKTA
                     FQVLEEYPDSGENIVDALAVFLRRLHSIPVCNCPFNSDRVFRLAQAQSRMNNGLVDASD
                     FDDERNGWPVEQVWKEMHKLLPFSPDSVVTHGDFSLDNLIFDEGKLIGCIDVGRVGIAD
                     RYQDLAILWNCLGEFSPSLQKRLFQKYGIDNPDMNKLQFHLMLDEFF"
ORIGIN
        1 tcgcgcgttt cggtgatgac ggtgaaaacc tctgacacat gcagctcccg gagacggtca
       61 cagcttgtct gtaagcggat gccgggagca gacaagcccg tcagggcgcg tcagcgggtg
      121 ttggcgggtg tcggggctgg cttaactatg cggcatcaga gcagattgta ctgagagtgc
      181 accatatgcg gtgtgaaata ccgcacagat gcgtaaggag aaaataccgc atcaggcgcc
      241 attcgccatt caggctgcgc aactgttggg aagggcgatc ggtgcgggcc tcttcgctat
      301 tacgccagct ggcgaaaggg ggatgtgctg caaggcgatt aagttgggta acgccagggt
      361 tttcccagtc acgacgttgt aaaacgacgg ccagagaatt cgagctcggt acctcgcgaa
      421 tacatctaga tgacgtcgga ttcgccagcc ccaaaactgc acggtgcact tgtatagccg
      481 cacggattac agaagcttca ttcgtgatct cttttgacgc cttcttgtcg acgaattcga
      541 tcccatctac acgccggcga ttgttcgtga tgccattgat aatcgcccat atccctttgg
      601 gagagatgcc cgggatagag cgcaaatacg gctcttatta tgaaaccttc gaggttcact
      661 gtcaaaggat tcttcagatt cgtgaggtac ttcatcgccc cgtagctgta aatatcccgg
      721 tcacccttgt atcgagtacc gctgaagctg taaaagggat gtttttcgtg gagggcatcc
      781 actagcacat tttccctccg cgcttccgct gtgccaagca tcaggtgtcg aataaaggtc
      841 ttgccgaaaa actcgtccgg aatctccacc gtttgcatgt gcgtcacgtc gcgatacatc
      901 tcccgtacca aatgcatcag tcctgacgac gccttgacaa tactcttgga gtacgagtcg
      961 acgcggtttc tgatagcgtc tcgcaacttt tccctgtagg gatccttgat atggccaaga
     1021 agacactagc ccggtgaact cggccggtca gccaaatcct ccacccggaa ggttcgcacc
     1081 gtcactgcag cgagcgcagt ccaagcctct aggcgcggta ggcgtgcagg atgcgcgtcc
     1141 aattcggcaa gatgcgctgc cggcatgccc gcccatgtgt cggacccatt ccgtgcaagc
     1201 gaggcacgtc gagcgatttg gggcgcgtgc ataggcccgc gcacgatgaa cgatctggtt
     1261 gcatgcgtac acaaacagga cttttctgac catgatgtcc ctattcggac atgacgcatc
     1321 gcgcacttcc gcaacacctc gttgctgggc gcagccggcc gcggcacctc gcgagcacgc
     1381 cggcctcggc agcgcgagcg cattagcgag atccccgacg acggacgtgg gtcgagattc
     1441 gatttcggag gccgcacgac gcaaaaaggt cattcgagtt tgtgtctgcg gactctgaac
     1501 gttcctcgta aagcacttct gatcatatga acgcgacgta cgctttcgtg tcgacgatcg
     1561 gcgtgggctg cggctcgtac tggtcgggca cgtgcctgtg ccgctcgtcg tcgcgcgagc
     1621 gcccgaacgc gccgaagctg tcgtcgcgct ggccgcagcg cggcgcgctg ctgtgctcgg
     1681 gcgtggagca ggtgcagccg gtgccgggct tccgcgactc gacggcgtcg aacgcgaaca
     1741 cgttcccgaa gtcgggctcg gagtacacgg cggcgggatc cggcagcaga tctggcagcg
     1801 gcagcgtgtc gaagggcgag gagctgttca cgggcgtggt gccgatcctg gtggagctgg
     1861 acggcgacgt gaacggccac aagttctcgg tgtcgggcga gggcgagggc gacgcgacgt
     1921 acggcaagct gacgctgaag ctgatctgca cgacgggcaa gctgccggtg ccgtggccga
     1981 cgctggtgac gacgctgggc tacggcctgc agtgcttcgc gcgctacccg gaccacatga
     2041 agcagcacga cttcttcaag tcggcgatgc cggagggcta cgtgcaggag cgcacgatct
     2101 tcttcaagga cgacggcaac tacaagacgc gcgcggaggt gaagttcgag ggcgacacgc
     2161 tggtgaaccg catcgagctg aagggcatcg acttcaagga ggacggcaac atcctgggcc
     2221 acaagctgga gtacaactac aactcgcaca acgtgtacat cacggcggac aagcagaaga
     2281 acggcatcaa ggcgaacttc aagatccgcc acaacatcga ggacggcggc gtgcagctgg
     2341 cggaccacta ccagcagaac acgccgatcg gcgacggccc ggtgctgctg ccggacaacc
     2401 actacctgtc gtaccagtcg aagctgtcga aggacccgaa cgagaagcgc gaccacatgg
     2461 tgctgctgga gttcgtgacg gcggcgggca tcacgctggg catggacgag ctgtacaagg
     2521 gcagcggcag cgatatcgaa ttctggtcgc acccgcagtt cgagaagtaa gatcgttcaa
     2581 acatttggca ataaagtttc ttaagattga atcctgttgc cggtcttgcg atgattatcc
     2641 tataatttct gttgaattac gttaagcatg taataattaa catgtaatgc atgacgttat
     2701 ttatgagatg ggtttttatg attagagtcc cgcaattata catttaatac gcgatagaaa
     2761 acaaaatata gcgcgcaaac taggataaat tatcgcgcgc ggtgtcatct atgttactag
     2821 atcactagta cgcgtcgacg agaacgtata aggagtgcgc acggcgtttt gttacaatac
     2881 cgatagatga gtttcgaaca tcgcattcac accatgagcg ggggcgcacg ctccagagag
     2941 tggagatgga aaagtgccag cggagccctg aggatgcaaa aaagtacgga ccgctgacgg
     3001 aagggcaaat ggaaaggagg gcgaaacttc gagggctact tgcattagta agtacaacca
     3061 acgatggtaa gaaacgtatg gagtttgcga accgagactt taacgctgcc atcaatatca
     3121 ggagatgtgc ggtgctggag acgaggcctc cagagtgaac aagaaggtac ttttttggac
     3181 aaccttctaa ggtcgaacta tatgagataa aattggaaga agtagttggt ggccggtcca
     3241 aaaagacggg gaggcgtctg cacatcagtt ggagacgttt tgtccaaggc gcgccgatcg
     3301 ccactactgt acacggccgg cgagaacgtg gcgagaatac gcaagcgagc tcgccggctg
     3361 cgctcgctgc accaccgtct tttgactcac aacttcgcga tctctttgtt ctctgtgttt
     3421 cttcgttcgt tgacccctag gatgttcgtg caaacgtcgt tcttcggcac gggcgtgaag
     3481 gcgtcggcga agtcggcgga gtcgcagcgc tgcctggcgc actcgtcgtg gtcggtgcgc
     3541 atgacgggct acgacatgaa cggctcgtcg gcgggcaacc tgggcccgcg ccgcatcaag
     3601 tcgtcgggcg tggcgaacga caagcttaac ttcaacaaga tcgacctgga caactggaag
     3661 cgcaaggaaa tcttcaacca ctacctgaac cagcagacga cgttctcgat cacgacggag
     3721 atcgacatct cggtgctgta ccgcaacatc aagcaggagg gctacaagtt ctacccggcg
     3781 ttcatcttcc tggtgacgcg cgtgatcaac tcgaacacgg cgttccgcac gggctacaac
     3841 tcggacggcg agctgggcta ctgggacaag ctggagccgc tgtacacgat cttcgacggc
     3901 gtgagcaaga cgttctcggg catctggacg ccggtgaaga acgacttcaa ggagttctac
     3961 gacctgtacc tgtcggacgt ggagaagtac aacggctcgg gcaagctgtt cccaaagacg
     4021 ccgatcccgg agaatgcgtt ctcgctgtcg atcatcccgt ggacctcgtt cacgggcttc
     4081 aacctgaaca tcaacaacaa ctcgaactac ctgctgccga tcatcacggc gggcaagttc
     4141 atcaacaagg gcaactcgat ctacctgccg ctgtcgctgc aggtgcacca ctcggtgtgc
     4201 gacggctacc acgcgggcct gttcatgaac tcgatccagg agctgtcgga ccgcccgaac
     4261 gactggctgc tgctcgagga ctacaaggac gacgacgaca agtaaactag ctatttatct
     4321 ggtacatatc attcataagc acatgttttt gcgttgaaac ccggtaaaac actcatgacg
     4381 ttttgtgttg aattgcaacc agcacgttat cgaccagctc tcgaacaaaa catcgcttta
     4441 tacgggagaa gttgctgcgg tattgaccag agcgtacgaa aacttgtgca ggcaaaaagt
     4501 gtaaggtttt cacaaccatc tcgtcgtaca ttcgtctttc ttgccgcctt cgacgtagag
     4561 cctccacctt tcagtccttc ttctcttcct tttcttctgg actcggcaca gttttttgtt
     4621 ttttttctgg cagccggcga cactgggcct ccgggatcgt cgactttttt tatagctttc
     4681 cttttttttt ggaaaagaac actctttgga cgcgtctgtt cgatactgcg aaaaaaaact
     4741 cgactagact tgtttgaggg ttgaaacaaa aacgaactga aagactatac ttgcctatga
     4801 agttcacgaa aatacaactt ttacacgaga gctagacgct aaggatcacg attacgtttc
     4861 ccttcaacgg tggcatacgc gtcgtgtctc atgactgccc gatcccccag atgcgctcat
     4921 cgagcgcgat gcatgcgctg cgcgagacgc ctcaccgatc catgaaggac acgtgtccga
     4981 caccccgtct tggcacatgc gtgttcgcat cgcactgcag ccaaaataac gtatcgtaga
     5041 tcggaaacgc acgtagaatg aactcttgct ataggttctg tcgctggcgc cgacgtcatc
     5101 ggatcccggg cccgtcgact gcagaggcct gcatgcaagc ttggtgtaat catggtcata
     5161 gctgtttcct gtgtgaaatt gttatccgct cacaattcca cacaacatac gagccggaag
     5221 cataaagtgt aaagcctggg gtgcctaatg agtgagctaa ctcacattaa ttgcgttgcg
     5281 ctcactgccc gctttccagt cgggaaacct gtcgtgccag ctgcattaat gaatcggcca
     5341 acgcgcgggg agaggcggtt tgcgtattgg gcgctcttcc gcttcctcgc tcactgactc
     5401 gctgcgctcg gtcgttcggc tgcggcgagc ggtatcagct cactcaaagg cggtaatacg
     5461 gttatccaca gaatcagggg ataacgcagg aaagaacatg tgagcaaaag gccagcaaaa
     5521 ggccaggaac cgtaaaaagg ccgcgttgct ggcgtttttc cataggctcc gcccccctga
     5581 cgagcatcac aaaaatcgac gctcaagtca gaggtggcga aacccgacag gactataaag
     5641 ataccaggcg tttccccctg gaagctccct cgtgcgctct cctgttccga ccctgccgct
     5701 taccggatac ctgtccgcct ttctcccttc gggaagcgtg gcgctttctc atagctcacg
     5761 ctgtaggtat ctcagttcgg tgtaggtcgt tcgctccaag ctgggctgtg tgcacgaacc
     5821 ccccgttcag cccgaccgct gcgccttatc cggtaactat cgtcttgagt ccaacccggt
     5881 aagacacgac ttatcgccac tggcagcagc cactggtaac aggattagca gagcgaggta
     5941 tgtaggcggt gctacagagt tcttgaagtg gtggcctaac tacggctaca ctagaagaac
     6001 agtatttggt atctgcgctc tgctgaagcc agttaccttc ggaaaaagag ttggtagctc
     6061 ttgatccggc aaacaaacca ccgctggtag cggtggtttt tttgtttgca agcagcagat
     6121 tacgcgcaga aaaaaaggat ctcaagaaga tcctttgatc ttttctacgg ggtctgacgc
     6181 tcagtggaac gaaaactcac gttaagggat tttggtcatg agattatcaa aaaggatctt
     6241 cacctagatc cttttaaatt aaaaatgaag ttttaaatca agcccaatct gaataatgtt
     6301 acaaccaatt aaccaattct gattagaaaa actcatcgag catcaaatga aactgcaatt
     6361 tattcatatc aggattatca ataccatatt tttgaaaaag ccgtttctgt aatgaaggag
     6421 aaaactcacc gaggcagttc cataggatgg caagatcctg gtatcggtct gcgattccga
     6481 ctcgtccaac atcaatacaa cctattaatt tcccctcgtc aaaaataagg ttatcaagtg
     6541 agaaatcacc atgagtgacg actgaatccg gtgagaatgg caaaagttta tgcatttctt
     6601 tccagacttg ttcaacaggc cagccattac gctcgtcatc aaaatcactc gcatcaacca
     6661 aaccgttatt cattcgtgat tgcgcctgag cgagacgaaa tacgcgatcg ctgttaaaag
     6721 gacaattaca aacaggaatc gaatgcaacc ggcgcaggaa cactgccagc gcatcaacaa
     6781 tattttcacc tgaatcagga tattcttcta atacctggaa tgctgttttt ccggggatcg
     6841 cagtggtgag taaccatgca tcatcaggag tacggataaa atgcttgatg gtcggaagag
     6901 gcataaattc cgtcagccag tttagtctga ccatctcatc tgtaacatca ttggcaacgc
     6961 tacctttgcc atgtttcaga aacaactctg gcgcatcggg cttcccatac aagcgataga
     7021 ttgtcgcacc tgattgcccg acattatcgc gagcccattt atacccatat aaatcagcat
     7081 ccatgttgga atttaatcgc ggcctcgacg tttcccgttg aatatggctc ataacacccc
     7141 ttgtattact gtttatgtaa gcagacagtt ttattgttca tgatgatata tttttatctt
     7201 gtgcaatgta acatcagaga ttttgagaca cgggccagag ctgca
//
LOCUS       NL015                   7497 bp    DNA     circular SYN 18-DEC-2023
DEFINITION  pUC57-Kan-CMP164-CMP165.
ACCESSION   .
VERSION     .
KEYWORDS    .
SOURCE      synthetic DNA construct
  ORGANISM  synthetic DNA construct
REFERENCE   1  (bases 1 to 7497)
  AUTHORS   .
  TITLE     Direct Submission
  JOURNAL   Exported Jan 8, 2026 from SnapGene 8.0.3
            https://www.snapgene.com
FEATURES             Location/Qualifiers
     source          1..7497
                     /mol_type="other DNA"
                     /organism="synthetic DNA construct"
     misc_feature    435..1283
                     /label=CMP164-CMP165-HR-L
                     /note="color: #55aa00; direction: RIGHT"
     promoter        1284..1783
                     /label=pCPCC
                     /note="color: #00ff00; direction: RIGHT"
     CDS             1787..1789
                     /codon_start=1
                     /product="Start site
                     "
                     /label=Start site
                     /note="color: #ff0000"
                     /translation="M"
     CDS             1790..2035
                     /codon_start=1
                     /product="DNA Gyrase B transit peptide Optimized 
                     "
                     /label=CTP CMH166C
                     /note="color: #c54183"
                     /translation="NATYAFVSTIGVGCGSYWSGTCLCRSSSRERPNAPKLSSRWPQRG
                     ALLCSGVEQVQPVPGFRDSTASNANTFPKSGSEYTAA"
     CDS             2042..2047
                     /codon_start=1
                     /label=GS
                     /note="color: #993366"
                     /translation="GS"
     CDS             2054..2065
                     /codon_start=1
                     /label=GSGS-Linker
                     /note="color: #993366"
                     /translation="GSGS"
     CDS             2066..2779
                     /codon_start=1
                     /product="yellow fluorescent protein published in 2006, 
                     derived from Aequorea victoria. "
                     /label=mVenus optimized
                     /note="MVenus YFP back translated and optimized with RE 
                     restrictions and cm codon table 19cds"
                     /note="color: #ffff00"
                     /translation="VSKGEELFTGVVPILVELDGDVNGHKFSVSGEGEGDATYGKLTLK
                     LICTTGKLPVPWPTLVTTLGYGLQCFARYPDHMKQHDFFKSAMPEGYVQERTIFFKDDG
                     NYKTRAEVKFEGDTLVNRIELKGIDFKEDGNILGHKLEYNYNSHNVYITADKQKNGIKA
                     NFKIRHNIEDGGVQLADHYQQNTPIGDGPVLLPDNHYLSYQSKLSKDPNEKRDHMVLLE
                     FVTAAGITLGMDELYK"
     CDS             2780..2791
                     /codon_start=1
                     /label=GSGS-linker
                     /note="color: #993366"
                     /translation="GSGS"
     CDS             2804..2827
                     /codon_start=1
                     /product="peptide that binds Strep-Tactin(R), an engineered
                     form of streptavidin"
                     /label=Strep-Tag II
                     /note="color: #cc99b2"
                     /translation="WSHPQFEK"
     terminator      2831..3083
                     /label=NOS terminator
                     /note="nopaline synthase terminator and poly(A) signal"
                     /note="color: #ffffff"
     promoter        3096..3695
                     /label=pAPCC
                     /note="color: #339966; direction: RIGHT"
     CDS             3702..3704
                     /codon_start=1
                     /product="Start site"
                     /label=Start site
                     /note="color: #ff0000"
                     /translation="M"
     CDS             3705..3881
                     /codon_start=1
                     /product="chloroplastic transit peptide apcc optimized "
                     /label=CTP CMO250C
                     /note="color: #993366"
                     /translation="FVQTSFFGTGVKASAKSAESQRCLAHSSWSVRMTGYDMNGSSAGN
                     LGPRRIKSSGVAND"
     CDS             3888..4532
                     /codon_start=1
                     /product="chloramphenicol acetyltransferase CAT from S.a. 
                     optimized "
                     /label=CAT
                     /note="color: #00ffff"
                     /translation="NFNKIDLDNWKRKEIFNHYLNQQTTFSITTEIDISVLYRNIKQEG
                     YKFYPAFIFLVTRVINSNTAFRTGYNSDGELGYWDKLEPLYTIFDGVSKTFSGIWTPVK
                     NDFKEFYDLYLSDVEKYNGSGKLFPKTPIPENAFSLSIIPWTSFTGFNLNINNNSNYLL
                     PIITAGKFINKGNSIYLPLSLQVHHSVCDGYHAGLFMNSIQELSDRPNDWLL"
     CDS             4539..4562
                     /codon_start=1
                     /product="FLAG(R) epitope tag, followed by an enterokinase 
                     cleavage site"
                     /label=FLAG
                     /note="color: #cc99b2"
                     /translation="DYKDDDDK"
     3'UTR           4566..4762
                     /label=Beta tubulin 3'UTR
                     /note="Beta tubulin 3'UTR"
                     /note="color: #ff0000"
     misc_feature    complement(4763..5346)
                     /label=CMP164-CMP165-HR-R
                     /note="color: #55aa00; direction: LEFT"
     primer_bind     complement(5407..5423)
                     /label=M13 rev
                     /note="common sequencing primer, one of multiple similar 
                     variants"
                     /note="color: #a020f0; direction: LEFT"
     protein_bind    5431..5447
                     /label=lac operator
                     /bound_moiety="lac repressor encoded by lacI"
                     /note="The lac repressor binds to the lac operator to 
                     inhibit transcription in E. coli. This inhibition can be 
                     relieved by adding lactose or 
                     isopropyl-beta-D-thiogalactopyranoside (IPTG)."
                     /note="color: #31849b"
     promoter        complement(join(5455..5461,5462..5479,5480..5485))
                     /label=lac promoter
                     /note="promoter for the E. coli lac operon"
                     /note="This reverse directional feature has 3 segments:
                        1: 5455 .. 5461 / #ffffff / -10
                        2: 5462 .. 5479 / #ffffff
                        3: 5480 .. 5485 / #ffffff / -35"
     protein_bind    5500..5521
                     /label=CAP binding site
                     /bound_moiety="E. coli catabolite activator protein"
                     /note="CAP binding activates transcription in the presence 
                     of cAMP."
                     /note="color: #31849b"
     rep_origin      complement(5791..6419)
                     /direction=LEFT
                     /label=ColE1 origin
                     /note="color: #4682b4"
     misc_feature    complement(5794..6408)
                     /label=rep\(pMB1)
                     /note="vntifkey=""21"" - label=rep(pMB1) - 
                     ApEinfo_fwdcolor=#ff0000 - ApEinfo_revcolor=#ff0000 - 
                     ApEinfo_graphicformat=arrow_data {{0 1 2 0 0 -1} {} 0} - 
                     width 5 offset 0 -"
                     /note="2050..2664"
                     /note="color: #dc143c; direction: LEFT"
     CDS             complement(6575..7384)
                     /codon_start=1
                     /gene="aph(3')-Ia"
                     /product="aminoglycoside phosphotransferase"
                     /label=KanR
                     /note="confers resistance to kanamycin in bacteria or G418 
                     (Geneticin(R)) in eukaryotes"
                     /note="color: #ccffcc"
                     /translation="MSHIQRETSRPRLNSNMDADLYGYKWARDNVGQSGATIYRLYGKP
                     DAPELFLKHGKGSVANDVTDEMVRLNWLTEFMPLPTIKHFIRTPDDAWLLTTAIPGKTA
                     FQVLEEYPDSGENIVDALAVFLRRLHSIPVCNCPFNSDRVFRLAQAQSRMNNGLVDASD
                     FDDERNGWPVEQVWKEMHKLLPFSPDSVVTHGDFSLDNLIFDEGKLIGCIDVGRVGIAD
                     RYQDLAILWNCLGEFSPSLQKRLFQKYGIDNPDMNKLQFHLMLDEFF"
ORIGIN
        1 tcgcgcgttt cggtgatgac ggtgaaaacc tctgacacat gcagctcccg gagacggtca
       61 cagcttgtct gtaagcggat gccgggagca gacaagcccg tcagggcgcg tcagcgggtg
      121 ttggcgggtg tcggggctgg cttaactatg cggcatcaga gcagattgta ctgagagtgc
      181 accatatgcg gtgtgaaata ccgcacagat gcgtaaggag aaaataccgc atcaggcgcc
      241 attcgccatt caggctgcgc aactgttggg aagggcgatc ggtgcgggcc tcttcgctat
      301 tacgccagct ggcgaaaggg ggatgtgctg caaggcgatt aagttgggta acgccagggt
      361 tttcccagtc acgacgttgt aaaacgacgg ccagagaatt cgagctcggt acctcgcgaa
      421 tacatctaga tgacgtcggt agctcgcatc catgtattct ggctttctcc gagactctga
      481 aaagctatga cacccccttc acaatagaag aggacacatc ctccaacgca ggcgtacaga
      541 ataccatttg tatctcttca gattttcatc aagatcagcc tttgtgcgct gtttctgcga
      601 ctgcattgat ttcctccctc ttttctccgg ctttaaataa gcagcgcttt ccttcccatc
      661 aagttccgtt ttcagcagct gggggatgct gatggacgca tgaatgtaca ataggcaccg
      721 ttcacggctg gtgtcgaccc atcggatgca cagaccgaag ttgcgatcct cgctttgcga
      781 accattttct tcttctttgt atgtagcctc aatgcgccgc tggcagttgt gatacgtggc
      841 cgctgttcag tattctgata cgcccacagc atcttcaccg ccaagcacca ccctgtgatg
      901 catgaacgcc tgcgtcatcg ctcagtacac aaccatgatg ggtatagatg gctggcatcg
      961 acgcgctcct ccgttcatgc gactgctacc acacactacg atcatggagt tcttctgggc
     1021 aaactgctat acgtggacgg tgcccgctat acgcgccagc gtgcgctgtt ccacatgatg
     1081 gaagatttcc cgaaagatat ggtgactatg ataaaacatg ttcctgaagg aatatcgaga
     1141 ctcagggaca aatctagatt tttcgatccc actacgctcg cttcgtgcaa agcggtgaag
     1201 cgctttccat tggtagcgat ccctgcggta agtaaaatgc gattcgaaca ccctttccca
     1261 tacagtcaga acacaagtga ctccactagc ccggtgaact cggccggtca gccaaatcct
     1321 ccacccggaa ggttcgcacc gtcactgcag cgagcgcagt ccaagcctct aggcgcggta
     1381 ggcgtgcagg atgcgcgtcc aattcggcaa gatgcgctgc cggcatgccc gcccatgtgt
     1441 cggacccatt ccgtgcaagc gaggcacgtc gagcgatttg gggcgcgtgc ataggcccgc
     1501 gcacgatgaa cgatctggtt gcatgcgtac acaaacagga cttttctgac catgatgtcc
     1561 ctattcggac atgacgcatc gcgcacttcc gcaacacctc gttgctgggc gcagccggcc
     1621 gcggcacctc gcgagcacgc cggcctcggc agcgcgagcg cattagcgag atccccgacg
     1681 acggacgtgg gtcgagattc gatttcggag gccgcacgac gcaaaaaggt cattcgagtt
     1741 tgtgtctgcg gactctgaac gttcctcgta aagcacttct gatcatatga acgcgacgta
     1801 cgctttcgtg tcgacgatcg gcgtgggctg cggctcgtac tggtcgggca cgtgcctgtg
     1861 ccgctcgtcg tcgcgcgagc gcccgaacgc gccgaagctg tcgtcgcgct ggccgcagcg
     1921 cggcgcgctg ctgtgctcgg gcgtggagca ggtgcagccg gtgccgggct tccgcgactc
     1981 gacggcgtcg aacgcgaaca cgttcccgaa gtcgggctcg gagtacacgg cggcgggatc
     2041 cggcagcaga tctggcagcg gcagcgtgtc gaagggcgag gagctgttca cgggcgtggt
     2101 gccgatcctg gtggagctgg acggcgacgt gaacggccac aagttctcgg tgtcgggcga
     2161 gggcgagggc gacgcgacgt acggcaagct gacgctgaag ctgatctgca cgacgggcaa
     2221 gctgccggtg ccgtggccga cgctggtgac gacgctgggc tacggcctgc agtgcttcgc
     2281 gcgctacccg gaccacatga agcagcacga cttcttcaag tcggcgatgc cggagggcta
     2341 cgtgcaggag cgcacgatct tcttcaagga cgacggcaac tacaagacgc gcgcggaggt
     2401 gaagttcgag ggcgacacgc tggtgaaccg catcgagctg aagggcatcg acttcaagga
     2461 ggacggcaac atcctgggcc acaagctgga gtacaactac aactcgcaca acgtgtacat
     2521 cacggcggac aagcagaaga acggcatcaa ggcgaacttc aagatccgcc acaacatcga
     2581 ggacggcggc gtgcagctgg cggaccacta ccagcagaac acgccgatcg gcgacggccc
     2641 ggtgctgctg ccggacaacc actacctgtc gtaccagtcg aagctgtcga aggacccgaa
     2701 cgagaagcgc gaccacatgg tgctgctgga gttcgtgacg gcggcgggca tcacgctggg
     2761 catggacgag ctgtacaagg gcagcggcag cgatatcgaa ttctggtcgc acccgcagtt
     2821 cgagaagtaa gatcgttcaa acatttggca ataaagtttc ttaagattga atcctgttgc
     2881 cggtcttgcg atgattatcc tataatttct gttgaattac gttaagcatg taataattaa
     2941 catgtaatgc atgacgttat ttatgagatg ggtttttatg attagagtcc cgcaattata
     3001 catttaatac gcgatagaaa acaaaatata gcgcgcaaac taggataaat tatcgcgcgc
     3061 ggtgtcatct atgttactag atcactagta cgcgtcgacg agaacgtata aggagtgcgc
     3121 acggcgtttt gttacaatac cgatagatga gtttcgaaca tcgcattcac accatgagcg
     3181 ggggcgcacg ctccagagag tggagatgga aaagtgccag cggagccctg aggatgcaaa
     3241 aaagtacgga ccgctgacgg aagggcaaat ggaaaggagg gcgaaacttc gagggctact
     3301 tgcattagta agtacaacca acgatggtaa gaaacgtatg gagtttgcga accgagactt
     3361 taacgctgcc atcaatatca ggagatgtgc ggtgctggag acgaggcctc cagagtgaac
     3421 aagaaggtac ttttttggac aaccttctaa ggtcgaacta tatgagataa aattggaaga
     3481 agtagttggt ggccggtcca aaaagacggg gaggcgtctg cacatcagtt ggagacgttt
     3541 tgtccaaggc gcgccgatcg ccactactgt acacggccgg cgagaacgtg gcgagaatac
     3601 gcaagcgagc tcgccggctg cgctcgctgc accaccgtct tttgactcac aacttcgcga
     3661 tctctttgtt ctctgtgttt cttcgttcgt tgacccctag gatgttcgtg caaacgtcgt
     3721 tcttcggcac gggcgtgaag gcgtcggcga agtcggcgga gtcgcagcgc tgcctggcgc
     3781 actcgtcgtg gtcggtgcgc atgacgggct acgacatgaa cggctcgtcg gcgggcaacc
     3841 tgggcccgcg ccgcatcaag tcgtcgggcg tggcgaacga caagcttaac ttcaacaaga
     3901 tcgacctgga caactggaag cgcaaggaaa tcttcaacca ctacctgaac cagcagacga
     3961 cgttctcgat cacgacggag atcgacatct cggtgctgta ccgcaacatc aagcaggagg
     4021 gctacaagtt ctacccggcg ttcatcttcc tggtgacgcg cgtgatcaac tcgaacacgg
     4081 cgttccgcac gggctacaac tcggacggcg agctgggcta ctgggacaag ctggagccgc
     4141 tgtacacgat cttcgacggc gtgagcaaga cgttctcggg catctggacg ccggtgaaga
     4201 acgacttcaa ggagttctac gacctgtacc tgtcggacgt ggagaagtac aacggctcgg
     4261 gcaagctgtt cccaaagacg ccgatcccgg agaatgcgtt ctcgctgtcg atcatcccgt
     4321 ggacctcgtt cacgggcttc aacctgaaca tcaacaacaa ctcgaactac ctgctgccga
     4381 tcatcacggc gggcaagttc atcaacaagg gcaactcgat ctacctgccg ctgtcgctgc
     4441 aggtgcacca ctcggtgtgc gacggctacc acgcgggcct gttcatgaac tcgatccagg
     4501 agctgtcgga ccgcccgaac gactggctgc tgctcgagga ctacaaggac gacgacgaca
     4561 agtaaactag ctatttatct ggtacatatc attcataagc acatgttttt gcgttgaaac
     4621 ccggtaaaac actcatgacg ttttgtgttg aattgcaacc agcacgttat cgaccagctc
     4681 tcgaacaaaa catcgcttta tacgggagaa gttgctgcgg tattgaccag agcgtacgaa
     4741 aacttgtgca ggcaaaaagt gtgagtctct gcgagcatat ccagtgcgag gtatcaggct
     4801 gtagctggat accgctttcg ttgatgtcca caaagtgagg aagatttgta tttcgaattg
     4861 aatcgattac ttcatgagac aatttcaatc gaatttcaac attggcgtgt gaagcactcg
     4921 tcaagggacg cagtggagtt tctttctcgt caataaaatg ctaaccatcg atgcgcccgg
     4981 tgttcacttt gaaacggaaa gatctaggac tagaaagaag cgtagttgaa gcatgctgca
     5041 cgtaaggaat cgagaagagt agatgcttga acgtataaac tggataaagg tatcttttat
     5101 ttttatcaaa ccttcttgaa gaatgtcgtg aatcaaatgc attcctgcga tgtatcgaat
     5161 accagcgcga aaaagaatcg aaagcgccac tccagaaagt ctcctgaaaa tcctgaaact
     5221 ctactcatga gtccgtgaaa ccgtattcgt gcaatttaaa tttcgatgat gtgtatcaag
     5281 aaaatttagc acattttctc aagccaggca cagagcgagc agttcggtgt tccatattag
     5341 tctgacgtca tcggatcccg ggcccgtcga ctgcagaggc ctgcatgcaa gcttggtgta
     5401 atcatggtca tagctgtttc ctgtgtgaaa ttgttatccg ctcacaattc cacacaacat
     5461 acgagccgga agcataaagt gtaaagcctg gggtgcctaa tgagtgagct aactcacatt
     5521 aattgcgttg cgctcactgc ccgctttcca gtcgggaaac ctgtcgtgcc agctgcatta
     5581 atgaatcggc caacgcgcgg ggagaggcgg tttgcgtatt gggcgctctt ccgcttcctc
     5641 gctcactgac tcgctgcgct cggtcgttcg gctgcggcga gcggtatcag ctcactcaaa
     5701 ggcggtaata cggttatcca cagaatcagg ggataacgca ggaaagaaca tgtgagcaaa
     5761 aggccagcaa aaggccagga accgtaaaaa ggccgcgttg ctggcgtttt tccataggct
     5821 ccgcccccct gacgagcatc acaaaaatcg acgctcaagt cagaggtggc gaaacccgac
     5881 aggactataa agataccagg cgtttccccc tggaagctcc ctcgtgcgct ctcctgttcc
     5941 gaccctgccg cttaccggat acctgtccgc ctttctccct tcgggaagcg tggcgctttc
     6001 tcatagctca cgctgtaggt atctcagttc ggtgtaggtc gttcgctcca agctgggctg
     6061 tgtgcacgaa ccccccgttc agcccgaccg ctgcgcctta tccggtaact atcgtcttga
     6121 gtccaacccg gtaagacacg acttatcgcc actggcagca gccactggta acaggattag
     6181 cagagcgagg tatgtaggcg gtgctacaga gttcttgaag tggtggccta actacggcta
     6241 cactagaaga acagtatttg gtatctgcgc tctgctgaag ccagttacct tcggaaaaag
     6301 agttggtagc tcttgatccg gcaaacaaac caccgctggt agcggtggtt tttttgtttg
     6361 caagcagcag attacgcgca gaaaaaaagg atctcaagaa gatcctttga tcttttctac
     6421 ggggtctgac gctcagtgga acgaaaactc acgttaaggg attttggtca tgagattatc
     6481 aaaaaggatc ttcacctaga tccttttaaa ttaaaaatga agttttaaat caagcccaat
     6541 ctgaataatg ttacaaccaa ttaaccaatt ctgattagaa aaactcatcg agcatcaaat
     6601 gaaactgcaa tttattcata tcaggattat caataccata tttttgaaaa agccgtttct
     6661 gtaatgaagg agaaaactca ccgaggcagt tccataggat ggcaagatcc tggtatcggt
     6721 ctgcgattcc gactcgtcca acatcaatac aacctattaa tttcccctcg tcaaaaataa
     6781 ggttatcaag tgagaaatca ccatgagtga cgactgaatc cggtgagaat ggcaaaagtt
     6841 tatgcatttc tttccagact tgttcaacag gccagccatt acgctcgtca tcaaaatcac
     6901 tcgcatcaac caaaccgtta ttcattcgtg attgcgcctg agcgagacga aatacgcgat
     6961 cgctgttaaa aggacaatta caaacaggaa tcgaatgcaa ccggcgcagg aacactgcca
     7021 gcgcatcaac aatattttca cctgaatcag gatattcttc taatacctgg aatgctgttt
     7081 ttccggggat cgcagtggtg agtaaccatg catcatcagg agtacggata aaatgcttga
     7141 tggtcggaag aggcataaat tccgtcagcc agtttagtct gaccatctca tctgtaacat
     7201 cattggcaac gctacctttg ccatgtttca gaaacaactc tggcgcatcg ggcttcccat
     7261 acaagcgata gattgtcgca cctgattgcc cgacattatc gcgagcccat ttatacccat
     7321 ataaatcagc atccatgttg gaatttaatc gcggcctcga cgtttcccgt tgaatatggc
     7381 tcataacacc ccttgtatta ctgtttatgt aagcagacag ttttattgtt catgatgata
     7441 tatttttatc ttgtgcaatg taacatcaga gattttgaga cacgggccag agctgca
//
LOCUS       NL016                   7380 bp    DNA     circular SYN 18-DEC-2023
DEFINITION  pUC57-Kan-CMP122-CMP123.
ACCESSION   .
VERSION     .
KEYWORDS    .
SOURCE      synthetic DNA construct
  ORGANISM  synthetic DNA construct
REFERENCE   1  (bases 1 to 7380)
  AUTHORS   .
  TITLE     Direct Submission
  JOURNAL   Exported Jan 8, 2026 from SnapGene 8.0.3
            https://www.snapgene.com
FEATURES             Location/Qualifiers
     source          1..7380
                     /mol_type="other DNA"
                     /organism="synthetic DNA construct"
     misc_feature    435..1061
                     /label=CMP122-CMP123-HR-L
                     /note="color: #55aa00; direction: RIGHT"
     promoter        1062..1561
                     /label=pCPCC
                     /note="color: #00ff00; direction: RIGHT"
     CDS             1565..1567
                     /codon_start=1
                     /product="Start site
                     "
                     /label=Start site
                     /note="color: #ff0000"
                     /translation="M"
     CDS             1568..1813
                     /codon_start=1
                     /product="DNA Gyrase B transit peptide Optimized 
                     "
                     /label=CTP CMH166C
                     /note="color: #c54183"
                     /translation="NATYAFVSTIGVGCGSYWSGTCLCRSSSRERPNAPKLSSRWPQRG
                     ALLCSGVEQVQPVPGFRDSTASNANTFPKSGSEYTAA"
     CDS             1820..1825
                     /codon_start=1
                     /label=GS
                     /note="color: #993366"
                     /translation="GS"
     CDS             1832..1843
                     /codon_start=1
                     /label=GSGS-Linker
                     /note="color: #993366"
                     /translation="GSGS"
     CDS             1844..2557
                     /codon_start=1
                     /product="yellow fluorescent protein published in 2006, 
                     derived from Aequorea victoria. "
                     /label=mVenus optimized
                     /note="MVenus YFP back translated and optimized with RE 
                     restrictions and cm codon table 19cds"
                     /note="color: #ffff00"
                     /translation="VSKGEELFTGVVPILVELDGDVNGHKFSVSGEGEGDATYGKLTLK
                     LICTTGKLPVPWPTLVTTLGYGLQCFARYPDHMKQHDFFKSAMPEGYVQERTIFFKDDG
                     NYKTRAEVKFEGDTLVNRIELKGIDFKEDGNILGHKLEYNYNSHNVYITADKQKNGIKA
                     NFKIRHNIEDGGVQLADHYQQNTPIGDGPVLLPDNHYLSYQSKLSKDPNEKRDHMVLLE
                     FVTAAGITLGMDELYK"
     CDS             2558..2569
                     /codon_start=1
                     /label=GSGS-linker
                     /note="color: #993366"
                     /translation="GSGS"
     CDS             2582..2605
                     /codon_start=1
                     /product="peptide that binds Strep-Tactin(R), an engineered
                     form of streptavidin"
                     /label=Strep-Tag II
                     /note="color: #cc99b2"
                     /translation="WSHPQFEK"
     terminator      2609..2861
                     /label=NOS terminator
                     /note="nopaline synthase terminator and poly(A) signal"
                     /note="color: #ffffff"
     promoter        2874..3473
                     /label=pAPCC
                     /note="color: #339966; direction: RIGHT"
     CDS             3480..3482
                     /codon_start=1
                     /product="Start site"
                     /label=Start site
                     /note="color: #ff0000"
                     /translation="M"
     CDS             3483..3659
                     /codon_start=1
                     /product="chloroplastic transit peptide apcc optimized "
                     /label=CTP CMO250C
                     /note="color: #993366"
                     /translation="FVQTSFFGTGVKASAKSAESQRCLAHSSWSVRMTGYDMNGSSAGN
                     LGPRRIKSSGVAND"
     CDS             3666..4310
                     /codon_start=1
                     /product="chloramphenicol acetyltransferase CAT from S.a. 
                     optimized "
                     /label=CAT
                     /note="color: #00ffff"
                     /translation="NFNKIDLDNWKRKEIFNHYLNQQTTFSITTEIDISVLYRNIKQEG
                     YKFYPAFIFLVTRVINSNTAFRTGYNSDGELGYWDKLEPLYTIFDGVSKTFSGIWTPVK
                     NDFKEFYDLYLSDVEKYNGSGKLFPKTPIPENAFSLSIIPWTSFTGFNLNINNNSNYLL
                     PIITAGKFINKGNSIYLPLSLQVHHSVCDGYHAGLFMNSIQELSDRPNDWLL"
     CDS             4317..4340
                     /codon_start=1
                     /product="FLAG(R) epitope tag, followed by an enterokinase 
                     cleavage site"
                     /label=FLAG
                     /note="color: #cc99b2"
                     /translation="DYKDDDDK"
     3'UTR           4344..4540
                     /label=Beta tubulin 3'UTR
                     /note="Beta tubulin 3'UTR"
                     /note="color: #ff0000"
     misc_feature    complement(4541..5229)
                     /label=CMP122-CMP123-HR-R
                     /note="color: #55aa00; direction: LEFT"
     primer_bind     complement(5290..5306)
                     /label=M13 rev
                     /note="common sequencing primer, one of multiple similar 
                     variants"
                     /note="color: #a020f0; direction: LEFT"
     protein_bind    5314..5330
                     /label=lac operator
                     /bound_moiety="lac repressor encoded by lacI"
                     /note="The lac repressor binds to the lac operator to 
                     inhibit transcription in E. coli. This inhibition can be 
                     relieved by adding lactose or 
                     isopropyl-beta-D-thiogalactopyranoside (IPTG)."
                     /note="color: #31849b"
     promoter        complement(join(5338..5344,5345..5362,5363..5368))
                     /label=lac promoter
                     /note="promoter for the E. coli lac operon"
                     /note="This reverse directional feature has 3 segments:
                        1: 5338 .. 5344 / #ffffff / -10
                        2: 5345 .. 5362 / #ffffff
                        3: 5363 .. 5368 / #ffffff / -35"
     protein_bind    5383..5404
                     /label=CAP binding site
                     /bound_moiety="E. coli catabolite activator protein"
                     /note="CAP binding activates transcription in the presence 
                     of cAMP."
                     /note="color: #31849b"
     rep_origin      complement(5674..6302)
                     /direction=LEFT
                     /label=ColE1 origin
                     /note="color: #4682b4"
     misc_feature    complement(5677..6291)
                     /label=rep\(pMB1)
                     /note="vntifkey=""21"" - label=rep(pMB1) - 
                     ApEinfo_fwdcolor=#ff0000 - ApEinfo_revcolor=#ff0000 - 
                     ApEinfo_graphicformat=arrow_data {{0 1 2 0 0 -1} {} 0} - 
                     width 5 offset 0 -"
                     /note="2050..2664"
                     /note="color: #dc143c; direction: LEFT"
     CDS             complement(6458..7267)
                     /codon_start=1
                     /gene="aph(3')-Ia"
                     /product="aminoglycoside phosphotransferase"
                     /label=KanR
                     /note="confers resistance to kanamycin in bacteria or G418 
                     (Geneticin(R)) in eukaryotes"
                     /note="color: #ccffcc"
                     /translation="MSHIQRETSRPRLNSNMDADLYGYKWARDNVGQSGATIYRLYGKP
                     DAPELFLKHGKGSVANDVTDEMVRLNWLTEFMPLPTIKHFIRTPDDAWLLTTAIPGKTA
                     FQVLEEYPDSGENIVDALAVFLRRLHSIPVCNCPFNSDRVFRLAQAQSRMNNGLVDASD
                     FDDERNGWPVEQVWKEMHKLLPFSPDSVVTHGDFSLDNLIFDEGKLIGCIDVGRVGIAD
                     RYQDLAILWNCLGEFSPSLQKRLFQKYGIDNPDMNKLQFHLMLDEFF"
ORIGIN
        1 tcgcgcgttt cggtgatgac ggtgaaaacc tctgacacat gcagctcccg gagacggtca
       61 cagcttgtct gtaagcggat gccgggagca gacaagcccg tcagggcgcg tcagcgggtg
      121 ttggcgggtg tcggggctgg cttaactatg cggcatcaga gcagattgta ctgagagtgc
      181 accatatgcg gtgtgaaata ccgcacagat gcgtaaggag aaaataccgc atcaggcgcc
      241 attcgccatt caggctgcgc aactgttggg aagggcgatc ggtgcgggcc tcttcgctat
      301 tacgccagct ggcgaaaggg ggatgtgctg caaggcgatt aagttgggta acgccagggt
      361 tttcccagtc acgacgttgt aaaacgacgg ccagagaatt cgagctcggt acctcgcgaa
      421 tacatctaga tgacgtcgaa tgcttcatag ttgctcacag agactggctc cttgttcgct
      481 tttttcttta tttttctggt tcacatggat gtactggctg cattcgattt caggttttgt
      541 tcccgcggga cctggacgca cgctgtgaac ggtggcactg aaaatcgcct tttctatgga
      601 tgcatctacg gttcctcaag taatacgttg tcagcttctc tgcctccagc atgtccgcag
      661 accgaaacgc acagtttcat ttcctctcat gaacaaacag atgcgcaaca gcgcgattca
      721 gttctagtga acgcactgga gaacgtcaag tcgtaaaaca gtttttcgat taacggtgtc
      781 acggatgcga ctgactcgtc tataaatcac agagcgccag atgcggcgta tggctacaga
      841 aaagtcgcct tcgactggac tgaaccagcg agcataggca ggcacaacgc gcagctcaac
      901 cccaggatca gcagcatatt ccaggtcagg tattgaatga tggaattcgg cgctgtctat
      961 aagcaaaaac agaagcatct ggaaaggaga agctacgaat tgtgcatcga cgaaagatgc
     1021 gtcgctgaac aatcctgctg atattgcgat ttgtgagcgc ccactagccc ggtgaactcg
     1081 gccggtcagc caaatcctcc acccggaagg ttcgcaccgt cactgcagcg agcgcagtcc
     1141 aagcctctag gcgcggtagg cgtgcaggat gcgcgtccaa ttcggcaaga tgcgctgccg
     1201 gcatgcccgc ccatgtgtcg gacccattcc gtgcaagcga ggcacgtcga gcgatttggg
     1261 gcgcgtgcat aggcccgcgc acgatgaacg atctggttgc atgcgtacac aaacaggact
     1321 tttctgacca tgatgtccct attcggacat gacgcatcgc gcacttccgc aacacctcgt
     1381 tgctgggcgc agccggccgc ggcacctcgc gagcacgccg gcctcggcag cgcgagcgca
     1441 ttagcgagat ccccgacgac ggacgtgggt cgagattcga tttcggaggc cgcacgacgc
     1501 aaaaaggtca ttcgagtttg tgtctgcgga ctctgaacgt tcctcgtaaa gcacttctga
     1561 tcatatgaac gcgacgtacg ctttcgtgtc gacgatcggc gtgggctgcg gctcgtactg
     1621 gtcgggcacg tgcctgtgcc gctcgtcgtc gcgcgagcgc ccgaacgcgc cgaagctgtc
     1681 gtcgcgctgg ccgcagcgcg gcgcgctgct gtgctcgggc gtggagcagg tgcagccggt
     1741 gccgggcttc cgcgactcga cggcgtcgaa cgcgaacacg ttcccgaagt cgggctcgga
     1801 gtacacggcg gcgggatccg gcagcagatc tggcagcggc agcgtgtcga agggcgagga
     1861 gctgttcacg ggcgtggtgc cgatcctggt ggagctggac ggcgacgtga acggccacaa
     1921 gttctcggtg tcgggcgagg gcgagggcga cgcgacgtac ggcaagctga cgctgaagct
     1981 gatctgcacg acgggcaagc tgccggtgcc gtggccgacg ctggtgacga cgctgggcta
     2041 cggcctgcag tgcttcgcgc gctacccgga ccacatgaag cagcacgact tcttcaagtc
     2101 ggcgatgccg gagggctacg tgcaggagcg cacgatcttc ttcaaggacg acggcaacta
     2161 caagacgcgc gcggaggtga agttcgaggg cgacacgctg gtgaaccgca tcgagctgaa
     2221 gggcatcgac ttcaaggagg acggcaacat cctgggccac aagctggagt acaactacaa
     2281 ctcgcacaac gtgtacatca cggcggacaa gcagaagaac ggcatcaagg cgaacttcaa
     2341 gatccgccac aacatcgagg acggcggcgt gcagctggcg gaccactacc agcagaacac
     2401 gccgatcggc gacggcccgg tgctgctgcc ggacaaccac tacctgtcgt accagtcgaa
     2461 gctgtcgaag gacccgaacg agaagcgcga ccacatggtg ctgctggagt tcgtgacggc
     2521 ggcgggcatc acgctgggca tggacgagct gtacaagggc agcggcagcg atatcgaatt
     2581 ctggtcgcac ccgcagttcg agaagtaaga tcgttcaaac atttggcaat aaagtttctt
     2641 aagattgaat cctgttgccg gtcttgcgat gattatccta taatttctgt tgaattacgt
     2701 taagcatgta ataattaaca tgtaatgcat gacgttattt atgagatggg tttttatgat
     2761 tagagtcccg caattataca tttaatacgc gatagaaaac aaaatatagc gcgcaaacta
     2821 ggataaatta tcgcgcgcgg tgtcatctat gttactagat cactagtacg cgtcgacgag
     2881 aacgtataag gagtgcgcac ggcgttttgt tacaataccg atagatgagt ttcgaacatc
     2941 gcattcacac catgagcggg ggcgcacgct ccagagagtg gagatggaaa agtgccagcg
     3001 gagccctgag gatgcaaaaa agtacggacc gctgacggaa gggcaaatgg aaaggagggc
     3061 gaaacttcga gggctacttg cattagtaag tacaaccaac gatggtaaga aacgtatgga
     3121 gtttgcgaac cgagacttta acgctgccat caatatcagg agatgtgcgg tgctggagac
     3181 gaggcctcca gagtgaacaa gaaggtactt ttttggacaa ccttctaagg tcgaactata
     3241 tgagataaaa ttggaagaag tagttggtgg ccggtccaaa aagacgggga ggcgtctgca
     3301 catcagttgg agacgttttg tccaaggcgc gccgatcgcc actactgtac acggccggcg
     3361 agaacgtggc gagaatacgc aagcgagctc gccggctgcg ctcgctgcac caccgtcttt
     3421 tgactcacaa cttcgcgatc tctttgttct ctgtgtttct tcgttcgttg acccctagga
     3481 tgttcgtgca aacgtcgttc ttcggcacgg gcgtgaaggc gtcggcgaag tcggcggagt
     3541 cgcagcgctg cctggcgcac tcgtcgtggt cggtgcgcat gacgggctac gacatgaacg
     3601 gctcgtcggc gggcaacctg ggcccgcgcc gcatcaagtc gtcgggcgtg gcgaacgaca
     3661 agcttaactt caacaagatc gacctggaca actggaagcg caaggaaatc ttcaaccact
     3721 acctgaacca gcagacgacg ttctcgatca cgacggagat cgacatctcg gtgctgtacc
     3781 gcaacatcaa gcaggagggc tacaagttct acccggcgtt catcttcctg gtgacgcgcg
     3841 tgatcaactc gaacacggcg ttccgcacgg gctacaactc ggacggcgag ctgggctact
     3901 gggacaagct ggagccgctg tacacgatct tcgacggcgt gagcaagacg ttctcgggca
     3961 tctggacgcc ggtgaagaac gacttcaagg agttctacga cctgtacctg tcggacgtgg
     4021 agaagtacaa cggctcgggc aagctgttcc caaagacgcc gatcccggag aatgcgttct
     4081 cgctgtcgat catcccgtgg acctcgttca cgggcttcaa cctgaacatc aacaacaact
     4141 cgaactacct gctgccgatc atcacggcgg gcaagttcat caacaagggc aactcgatct
     4201 acctgccgct gtcgctgcag gtgcaccact cggtgtgcga cggctaccac gcgggcctgt
     4261 tcatgaactc gatccaggag ctgtcggacc gcccgaacga ctggctgctg ctcgaggact
     4321 acaaggacga cgacgacaag taaactagct atttatctgg tacatatcat tcataagcac
     4381 atgtttttgc gttgaaaccc ggtaaaacac tcatgacgtt ttgtgttgaa ttgcaaccag
     4441 cacgttatcg accagctctc gaacaaaaca tcgctttata cgggagaagt tgctgcggta
     4501 ttgaccagag cgtacgaaaa cttgtgcagg caaaaagtgt catatgcatc aatcacagcg
     4561 agagctggtg ttggcgcttt ggtcgctttc atgcgaaaca agagcagttt gcctgctttg
     4621 gggtacccac ataccagtat attgtttctt ccggataccg tctcatcgat tgacacgatg
     4681 acgtgcatct cttgtgacga acgtttgcgt ttcagaacga aatccatagc cttgtccagc
     4741 acgtgacagt ctaccgcaga cgcacaccgg actctttggg taagcgtgcc tcttcatcgc
     4801 cgttcggggc agcggtatgc taaaatcaga ttctgtggct tttttgatag aatttcttag
     4861 agaacgtatg gaatcggatg cattgacgat gggaatggtg aataaatagg ctctcggaag
     4921 ttctgtagat ggggcatgat cttcaggata cggagcaaga taagcgtcgt tcatggacat
     4981 gcggactgca gaacgaatag cttgtacaag taaggtagtt tttcgcaagc gatcattgcc
     5041 agcagaactt ctttccatga tctgcttcga atccagcgaa tatattcctc tcataataca
     5101 gctttttgaa aaacaagcaa aaccaaaaaa ggcaagctga tgcaggttct caagaattca
     5161 ctgcttggtg aagtaacgag caatgcatca acgctgccgc tcgcttggat tgcgtccctg
     5221 cgcgtagacg tcatcggatc ccgggcccgt cgactgcaga ggcctgcatg caagcttggt
     5281 gtaatcatgg tcatagctgt ttcctgtgtg aaattgttat ccgctcacaa ttccacacaa
     5341 catacgagcc ggaagcataa agtgtaaagc ctggggtgcc taatgagtga gctaactcac
     5401 attaattgcg ttgcgctcac tgcccgcttt ccagtcggga aacctgtcgt gccagctgca
     5461 ttaatgaatc ggccaacgcg cggggagagg cggtttgcgt attgggcgct cttccgcttc
     5521 ctcgctcact gactcgctgc gctcggtcgt tcggctgcgg cgagcggtat cagctcactc
     5581 aaaggcggta atacggttat ccacagaatc aggggataac gcaggaaaga acatgtgagc
     5641 aaaaggccag caaaaggcca ggaaccgtaa aaaggccgcg ttgctggcgt ttttccatag
     5701 gctccgcccc cctgacgagc atcacaaaaa tcgacgctca agtcagaggt ggcgaaaccc
     5761 gacaggacta taaagatacc aggcgtttcc ccctggaagc tccctcgtgc gctctcctgt
     5821 tccgaccctg ccgcttaccg gatacctgtc cgcctttctc ccttcgggaa gcgtggcgct
     5881 ttctcatagc tcacgctgta ggtatctcag ttcggtgtag gtcgttcgct ccaagctggg
     5941 ctgtgtgcac gaaccccccg ttcagcccga ccgctgcgcc ttatccggta actatcgtct
     6001 tgagtccaac ccggtaagac acgacttatc gccactggca gcagccactg gtaacaggat
     6061 tagcagagcg aggtatgtag gcggtgctac agagttcttg aagtggtggc ctaactacgg
     6121 ctacactaga agaacagtat ttggtatctg cgctctgctg aagccagtta ccttcggaaa
     6181 aagagttggt agctcttgat ccggcaaaca aaccaccgct ggtagcggtg gtttttttgt
     6241 ttgcaagcag cagattacgc gcagaaaaaa aggatctcaa gaagatcctt tgatcttttc
     6301 tacggggtct gacgctcagt ggaacgaaaa ctcacgttaa gggattttgg tcatgagatt
     6361 atcaaaaagg atcttcacct agatcctttt aaattaaaaa tgaagtttta aatcaagccc
     6421 aatctgaata atgttacaac caattaacca attctgatta gaaaaactca tcgagcatca
     6481 aatgaaactg caatttattc atatcaggat tatcaatacc atatttttga aaaagccgtt
     6541 tctgtaatga aggagaaaac tcaccgaggc agttccatag gatggcaaga tcctggtatc
     6601 ggtctgcgat tccgactcgt ccaacatcaa tacaacctat taatttcccc tcgtcaaaaa
     6661 taaggttatc aagtgagaaa tcaccatgag tgacgactga atccggtgag aatggcaaaa
     6721 gtttatgcat ttctttccag acttgttcaa caggccagcc attacgctcg tcatcaaaat
     6781 cactcgcatc aaccaaaccg ttattcattc gtgattgcgc ctgagcgaga cgaaatacgc
     6841 gatcgctgtt aaaaggacaa ttacaaacag gaatcgaatg caaccggcgc aggaacactg
     6901 ccagcgcatc aacaatattt tcacctgaat caggatattc ttctaatacc tggaatgctg
     6961 tttttccggg gatcgcagtg gtgagtaacc atgcatcatc aggagtacgg ataaaatgct
     7021 tgatggtcgg aagaggcata aattccgtca gccagtttag tctgaccatc tcatctgtaa
     7081 catcattggc aacgctacct ttgccatgtt tcagaaacaa ctctggcgca tcgggcttcc
     7141 catacaagcg atagattgtc gcacctgatt gcccgacatt atcgcgagcc catttatacc
     7201 catataaatc agcatccatg ttggaattta atcgcggcct cgacgtttcc cgttgaatat
     7261 ggctcataac accccttgta ttactgttta tgtaagcaga cagttttatt gttcatgatg
     7321 atatattttt atcttgtgca atgtaacatc agagattttg agacacgggc cagagctgca
//
LOCUS       NL017                   7276 bp    DNA     circular SYN 18-DEC-2023
DEFINITION  pUC57-Kan-CMN318-CMN319.
ACCESSION   .
VERSION     .
KEYWORDS    .
SOURCE      synthetic DNA construct
  ORGANISM  synthetic DNA construct
REFERENCE   1  (bases 1 to 7276)
  AUTHORS   .
  TITLE     Direct Submission
  JOURNAL   Exported Jan 8, 2026 from SnapGene 8.0.3
            https://www.snapgene.com
FEATURES             Location/Qualifiers
     source          1..7276
                     /mol_type="other DNA"
                     /organism="synthetic DNA construct"
     misc_feature    435..1056
                     /label=CMN318-CMN319-HR-L
                     /note="color: #55aa00; direction: RIGHT"
     promoter        1057..1556
                     /label=pCPCC
                     /note="color: #00ff00; direction: RIGHT"
     CDS             1560..1562
                     /codon_start=1
                     /product="Start site
                     "
                     /label=Start site
                     /note="color: #ff0000"
                     /translation="M"
     CDS             1563..1808
                     /codon_start=1
                     /product="DNA Gyrase B transit peptide Optimized 
                     "
                     /label=CTP CMH166C
                     /note="color: #c54183"
                     /translation="NATYAFVSTIGVGCGSYWSGTCLCRSSSRERPNAPKLSSRWPQRG
                     ALLCSGVEQVQPVPGFRDSTASNANTFPKSGSEYTAA"
     CDS             1815..1820
                     /codon_start=1
                     /label=GS
                     /note="color: #993366"
                     /translation="GS"
     CDS             1827..1838
                     /codon_start=1
                     /label=GSGS-Linker
                     /note="color: #993366"
                     /translation="GSGS"
     CDS             1839..2552
                     /codon_start=1
                     /product="yellow fluorescent protein published in 2006, 
                     derived from Aequorea victoria. "
                     /label=mVenus optimized
                     /note="MVenus YFP back translated and optimized with RE 
                     restrictions and cm codon table 19cds"
                     /note="color: #ffff00"
                     /translation="VSKGEELFTGVVPILVELDGDVNGHKFSVSGEGEGDATYGKLTLK
                     LICTTGKLPVPWPTLVTTLGYGLQCFARYPDHMKQHDFFKSAMPEGYVQERTIFFKDDG
                     NYKTRAEVKFEGDTLVNRIELKGIDFKEDGNILGHKLEYNYNSHNVYITADKQKNGIKA
                     NFKIRHNIEDGGVQLADHYQQNTPIGDGPVLLPDNHYLSYQSKLSKDPNEKRDHMVLLE
                     FVTAAGITLGMDELYK"
     CDS             2553..2564
                     /codon_start=1
                     /label=GSGS-linker
                     /note="color: #993366"
                     /translation="GSGS"
     CDS             2577..2600
                     /codon_start=1
                     /product="peptide that binds Strep-Tactin(R), an engineered
                     form of streptavidin"
                     /label=Strep-Tag II
                     /note="color: #cc99b2"
                     /translation="WSHPQFEK"
     terminator      2604..2856
                     /label=NOS terminator
                     /note="nopaline synthase terminator and poly(A) signal"
                     /note="color: #ffffff"
     promoter        2869..3468
                     /label=pAPCC
                     /note="color: #339966; direction: RIGHT"
     CDS             3475..3477
                     /codon_start=1
                     /product="Start site"
                     /label=Start site
                     /note="color: #ff0000"
                     /translation="M"
     CDS             3478..3654
                     /codon_start=1
                     /product="chloroplastic transit peptide apcc optimized "
                     /label=CTP CMO250C
                     /note="color: #993366"
                     /translation="FVQTSFFGTGVKASAKSAESQRCLAHSSWSVRMTGYDMNGSSAGN
                     LGPRRIKSSGVAND"
     CDS             3661..4305
                     /codon_start=1
                     /product="chloramphenicol acetyltransferase CAT from S.a. 
                     optimized "
                     /label=CAT
                     /note="color: #00ffff"
                     /translation="NFNKIDLDNWKRKEIFNHYLNQQTTFSITTEIDISVLYRNIKQEG
                     YKFYPAFIFLVTRVINSNTAFRTGYNSDGELGYWDKLEPLYTIFDGVSKTFSGIWTPVK
                     NDFKEFYDLYLSDVEKYNGSGKLFPKTPIPENAFSLSIIPWTSFTGFNLNINNNSNYLL
                     PIITAGKFINKGNSIYLPLSLQVHHSVCDGYHAGLFMNSIQELSDRPNDWLL"
     CDS             4312..4335
                     /codon_start=1
                     /product="FLAG(R) epitope tag, followed by an enterokinase 
                     cleavage site"
                     /label=FLAG
                     /note="color: #cc99b2"
                     /translation="DYKDDDDK"
     3'UTR           4339..4535
                     /label=Beta tubulin 3'UTR
                     /note="Beta tubulin 3'UTR"
                     /note="color: #ff0000"
     misc_feature    complement(4536..5125)
                     /label=CMN318-CMN319-HR-R
                     /note="color: #55aa00; direction: LEFT"
     primer_bind     complement(5186..5202)
                     /label=M13 rev
                     /note="common sequencing primer, one of multiple similar 
                     variants"
                     /note="color: #a020f0; direction: LEFT"
     protein_bind    5210..5226
                     /label=lac operator
                     /bound_moiety="lac repressor encoded by lacI"
                     /note="The lac repressor binds to the lac operator to 
                     inhibit transcription in E. coli. This inhibition can be 
                     relieved by adding lactose or 
                     isopropyl-beta-D-thiogalactopyranoside (IPTG)."
                     /note="color: #31849b"
     promoter        complement(join(5234..5240,5241..5258,5259..5264))
                     /label=lac promoter
                     /note="promoter for the E. coli lac operon"
                     /note="This reverse directional feature has 3 segments:
                        1: 5234 .. 5240 / #ffffff / -10
                        2: 5241 .. 5258 / #ffffff
                        3: 5259 .. 5264 / #ffffff / -35"
     protein_bind    5279..5300
                     /label=CAP binding site
                     /bound_moiety="E. coli catabolite activator protein"
                     /note="CAP binding activates transcription in the presence 
                     of cAMP."
                     /note="color: #31849b"
     rep_origin      complement(5570..6198)
                     /direction=LEFT
                     /label=ColE1 origin
                     /note="color: #4682b4"
     misc_feature    complement(5573..6187)
                     /label=rep\(pMB1)
                     /note="vntifkey=""21"" - label=rep(pMB1) - 
                     ApEinfo_fwdcolor=#ff0000 - ApEinfo_revcolor=#ff0000 - 
                     ApEinfo_graphicformat=arrow_data {{0 1 2 0 0 -1} {} 0} - 
                     width 5 offset 0 -"
                     /note="2050..2664"
                     /note="color: #dc143c; direction: LEFT"
     CDS             complement(6354..7163)
                     /codon_start=1
                     /gene="aph(3')-Ia"
                     /product="aminoglycoside phosphotransferase"
                     /label=KanR
                     /note="confers resistance to kanamycin in bacteria or G418 
                     (Geneticin(R)) in eukaryotes"
                     /note="color: #ccffcc"
                     /translation="MSHIQRETSRPRLNSNMDADLYGYKWARDNVGQSGATIYRLYGKP
                     DAPELFLKHGKGSVANDVTDEMVRLNWLTEFMPLPTIKHFIRTPDDAWLLTTAIPGKTA
                     FQVLEEYPDSGENIVDALAVFLRRLHSIPVCNCPFNSDRVFRLAQAQSRMNNGLVDASD
                     FDDERNGWPVEQVWKEMHKLLPFSPDSVVTHGDFSLDNLIFDEGKLIGCIDVGRVGIAD
                     RYQDLAILWNCLGEFSPSLQKRLFQKYGIDNPDMNKLQFHLMLDEFF"
ORIGIN
        1 tcgcgcgttt cggtgatgac ggtgaaaacc tctgacacat gcagctcccg gagacggtca
       61 cagcttgtct gtaagcggat gccgggagca gacaagcccg tcagggcgcg tcagcgggtg
      121 ttggcgggtg tcggggctgg cttaactatg cggcatcaga gcagattgta ctgagagtgc
      181 accatatgcg gtgtgaaata ccgcacagat gcgtaaggag aaaataccgc atcaggcgcc
      241 attcgccatt caggctgcgc aactgttggg aagggcgatc ggtgcgggcc tcttcgctat
      301 tacgccagct ggcgaaaggg ggatgtgctg caaggcgatt aagttgggta acgccagggt
      361 tttcccagtc acgacgttgt aaaacgacgg ccagagaatt cgagctcggt acctcgcgaa
      421 tacatctaga tgacgtcagc gcgtacccga tagacgatcc agcttcacct gtgcgacata
      481 aaaatggaac actgaactgc tcgctctgtt caagcacctt gatcattttt ccgaacttgc
      541 taagatatgc gtacgcggga tgcaaagccc agcaataggg gcttaggaat gcatacgtag
      601 tttccggatt ctcgatcagg gtttcaaagt tgagtcatcg acgctttgcc tttggcattc
      661 gatgcgtcat cagaatgatg atgattctcg aagcacgtga acagggcttt gtaaagtaat
      721 cgacattatt gtccactgca tacgtacaag tattcaatct tctcatgccc tgatgtggaa
      781 catgcgcaaa tcacgattgc ttcgagtttt cgatttttct ggttcgaggc aagtcgtggg
      841 cgcagccatg cgtatcgttg cattgacgac gaaagaagaa acgtgatgtt gtcccgtaat
      901 gacttgttca tacgctcatg tcgaaatttc atgaaacatg tcacttcatt cgatgataga
      961 ctttgttaga aatacgaata ctctagtctc tgtggtcatc gacgaaactg cattcgatac
     1021 ctgcacaata cttctcatgg gatatgctcc cagaggcact agcccggtga actcggccgg
     1081 tcagccaaat cctccacccg gaaggttcgc accgtcactg cagcgagcgc agtccaagcc
     1141 tctaggcgcg gtaggcgtgc aggatgcgcg tccaattcgg caagatgcgc tgccggcatg
     1201 cccgcccatg tgtcggaccc attccgtgca agcgaggcac gtcgagcgat ttggggcgcg
     1261 tgcataggcc cgcgcacgat gaacgatctg gttgcatgcg tacacaaaca ggacttttct
     1321 gaccatgatg tccctattcg gacatgacgc atcgcgcact tccgcaacac ctcgttgctg
     1381 ggcgcagccg gccgcggcac ctcgcgagca cgccggcctc ggcagcgcga gcgcattagc
     1441 gagatccccg acgacggacg tgggtcgaga ttcgatttcg gaggccgcac gacgcaaaaa
     1501 ggtcattcga gtttgtgtct gcggactctg aacgttcctc gtaaagcact tctgatcata
     1561 tgaacgcgac gtacgctttc gtgtcgacga tcggcgtggg ctgcggctcg tactggtcgg
     1621 gcacgtgcct gtgccgctcg tcgtcgcgcg agcgcccgaa cgcgccgaag ctgtcgtcgc
     1681 gctggccgca gcgcggcgcg ctgctgtgct cgggcgtgga gcaggtgcag ccggtgccgg
     1741 gcttccgcga ctcgacggcg tcgaacgcga acacgttccc gaagtcgggc tcggagtaca
     1801 cggcggcggg atccggcagc agatctggca gcggcagcgt gtcgaagggc gaggagctgt
     1861 tcacgggcgt ggtgccgatc ctggtggagc tggacggcga cgtgaacggc cacaagttct
     1921 cggtgtcggg cgagggcgag ggcgacgcga cgtacggcaa gctgacgctg aagctgatct
     1981 gcacgacggg caagctgccg gtgccgtggc cgacgctggt gacgacgctg ggctacggcc
     2041 tgcagtgctt cgcgcgctac ccggaccaca tgaagcagca cgacttcttc aagtcggcga
     2101 tgccggaggg ctacgtgcag gagcgcacga tcttcttcaa ggacgacggc aactacaaga
     2161 cgcgcgcgga ggtgaagttc gagggcgaca cgctggtgaa ccgcatcgag ctgaagggca
     2221 tcgacttcaa ggaggacggc aacatcctgg gccacaagct ggagtacaac tacaactcgc
     2281 acaacgtgta catcacggcg gacaagcaga agaacggcat caaggcgaac ttcaagatcc
     2341 gccacaacat cgaggacggc ggcgtgcagc tggcggacca ctaccagcag aacacgccga
     2401 tcggcgacgg cccggtgctg ctgccggaca accactacct gtcgtaccag tcgaagctgt
     2461 cgaaggaccc gaacgagaag cgcgaccaca tggtgctgct ggagttcgtg acggcggcgg
     2521 gcatcacgct gggcatggac gagctgtaca agggcagcgg cagcgatatc gaattctggt
     2581 cgcacccgca gttcgagaag taagatcgtt caaacatttg gcaataaagt ttcttaagat
     2641 tgaatcctgt tgccggtctt gcgatgatta tcctataatt tctgttgaat tacgttaagc
     2701 atgtaataat taacatgtaa tgcatgacgt tatttatgag atgggttttt atgattagag
     2761 tcccgcaatt atacatttaa tacgcgatag aaaacaaaat atagcgcgca aactaggata
     2821 aattatcgcg cgcggtgtca tctatgttac tagatcacta gtacgcgtcg acgagaacgt
     2881 ataaggagtg cgcacggcgt tttgttacaa taccgataga tgagtttcga acatcgcatt
     2941 cacaccatga gcgggggcgc acgctccaga gagtggagat ggaaaagtgc cagcggagcc
     3001 ctgaggatgc aaaaaagtac ggaccgctga cggaagggca aatggaaagg agggcgaaac
     3061 ttcgagggct acttgcatta gtaagtacaa ccaacgatgg taagaaacgt atggagtttg
     3121 cgaaccgaga ctttaacgct gccatcaata tcaggagatg tgcggtgctg gagacgaggc
     3181 ctccagagtg aacaagaagg tacttttttg gacaaccttc taaggtcgaa ctatatgaga
     3241 taaaattgga agaagtagtt ggtggccggt ccaaaaagac ggggaggcgt ctgcacatca
     3301 gttggagacg ttttgtccaa ggcgcgccga tcgccactac tgtacacggc cggcgagaac
     3361 gtggcgagaa tacgcaagcg agctcgccgg ctgcgctcgc tgcaccaccg tcttttgact
     3421 cacaacttcg cgatctcttt gttctctgtg tttcttcgtt cgttgacccc taggatgttc
     3481 gtgcaaacgt cgttcttcgg cacgggcgtg aaggcgtcgg cgaagtcggc ggagtcgcag
     3541 cgctgcctgg cgcactcgtc gtggtcggtg cgcatgacgg gctacgacat gaacggctcg
     3601 tcggcgggca acctgggccc gcgccgcatc aagtcgtcgg gcgtggcgaa cgacaagctt
     3661 aacttcaaca agatcgacct ggacaactgg aagcgcaagg aaatcttcaa ccactacctg
     3721 aaccagcaga cgacgttctc gatcacgacg gagatcgaca tctcggtgct gtaccgcaac
     3781 atcaagcagg agggctacaa gttctacccg gcgttcatct tcctggtgac gcgcgtgatc
     3841 aactcgaaca cggcgttccg cacgggctac aactcggacg gcgagctggg ctactgggac
     3901 aagctggagc cgctgtacac gatcttcgac ggcgtgagca agacgttctc gggcatctgg
     3961 acgccggtga agaacgactt caaggagttc tacgacctgt acctgtcgga cgtggagaag
     4021 tacaacggct cgggcaagct gttcccaaag acgccgatcc cggagaatgc gttctcgctg
     4081 tcgatcatcc cgtggacctc gttcacgggc ttcaacctga acatcaacaa caactcgaac
     4141 tacctgctgc cgatcatcac ggcgggcaag ttcatcaaca agggcaactc gatctacctg
     4201 ccgctgtcgc tgcaggtgca ccactcggtg tgcgacggct accacgcggg cctgttcatg
     4261 aactcgatcc aggagctgtc ggaccgcccg aacgactggc tgctgctcga ggactacaag
     4321 gacgacgacg acaagtaaac tagctattta tctggtacat atcattcata agcacatgtt
     4381 tttgcgttga aacccggtaa aacactcatg acgttttgtg ttgaattgca accagcacgt
     4441 tatcgaccag ctctcgaaca aaacatcgct ttatacggga gaagttgctg cggtattgac
     4501 cagagcgtac gaaaacttgt gcaggcaaaa agtgtctcct atgtcatcag agtgcgccga
     4561 aaatccgctt gggatcggac ttatcctagt gaccgcttcc agtcgagagg gcgtcaccgg
     4621 tttgcacgaa gaaagcccag acggttcgcc aaccctcgac ttgatctcta gcccggattt
     4681 tcattctggt acatgtttca ctgtcgataa aatctggttc cgtcaatgcc ttatggaatg
     4741 ggaaagcacg ggctcgcgcg tgcgacggac agggtactcc tccgggggat cacgcagacg
     4801 acgactatat tcgcagtaca ttgcatcggg tgcttcgagc gagcagggca aagatggatg
     4861 tcgtctgtgc ccgtcgagtg caggtaccga gccgtgaagc aagtattggc gtaccatagg
     4921 ccggaccttg caggagtcat tgtgatgaac atacgtgaaa acctgacaac aatcaagtgt
     4981 cacctgaaca agaggcacac cgagctgttt acaacgacaa tgagcatcgc aagtgaggtg
     5041 tagatcgaaa cggcccccgc aatgcataga gtgatttgat aacagataga atcaggggaa
     5101 tcgggtcatc aatgccgtca tcgacgtcat cggatcccgg gcccgtcgac tgcagaggcc
     5161 tgcatgcaag cttggtgtaa tcatggtcat agctgtttcc tgtgtgaaat tgttatccgc
     5221 tcacaattcc acacaacata cgagccggaa gcataaagtg taaagcctgg ggtgcctaat
     5281 gagtgagcta actcacatta attgcgttgc gctcactgcc cgctttccag tcgggaaacc
     5341 tgtcgtgcca gctgcattaa tgaatcggcc aacgcgcggg gagaggcggt ttgcgtattg
     5401 ggcgctcttc cgcttcctcg ctcactgact cgctgcgctc ggtcgttcgg ctgcggcgag
     5461 cggtatcagc tcactcaaag gcggtaatac ggttatccac agaatcaggg gataacgcag
     5521 gaaagaacat gtgagcaaaa ggccagcaaa aggccaggaa ccgtaaaaag gccgcgttgc
     5581 tggcgttttt ccataggctc cgcccccctg acgagcatca caaaaatcga cgctcaagtc
     5641 agaggtggcg aaacccgaca ggactataaa gataccaggc gtttccccct ggaagctccc
     5701 tcgtgcgctc tcctgttccg accctgccgc ttaccggata cctgtccgcc tttctccctt
     5761 cgggaagcgt ggcgctttct catagctcac gctgtaggta tctcagttcg gtgtaggtcg
     5821 ttcgctccaa gctgggctgt gtgcacgaac cccccgttca gcccgaccgc tgcgccttat
     5881 ccggtaacta tcgtcttgag tccaacccgg taagacacga cttatcgcca ctggcagcag
     5941 ccactggtaa caggattagc agagcgaggt atgtaggcgg tgctacagag ttcttgaagt
     6001 ggtggcctaa ctacggctac actagaagaa cagtatttgg tatctgcgct ctgctgaagc
     6061 cagttacctt cggaaaaaga gttggtagct cttgatccgg caaacaaacc accgctggta
     6121 gcggtggttt ttttgtttgc aagcagcaga ttacgcgcag aaaaaaagga tctcaagaag
     6181 atcctttgat cttttctacg gggtctgacg ctcagtggaa cgaaaactca cgttaaggga
     6241 ttttggtcat gagattatca aaaaggatct tcacctagat ccttttaaat taaaaatgaa
     6301 gttttaaatc aagcccaatc tgaataatgt tacaaccaat taaccaattc tgattagaaa
     6361 aactcatcga gcatcaaatg aaactgcaat ttattcatat caggattatc aataccatat
     6421 ttttgaaaaa gccgtttctg taatgaagga gaaaactcac cgaggcagtt ccataggatg
     6481 gcaagatcct ggtatcggtc tgcgattccg actcgtccaa catcaataca acctattaat
     6541 ttcccctcgt caaaaataag gttatcaagt gagaaatcac catgagtgac gactgaatcc
     6601 ggtgagaatg gcaaaagttt atgcatttct ttccagactt gttcaacagg ccagccatta
     6661 cgctcgtcat caaaatcact cgcatcaacc aaaccgttat tcattcgtga ttgcgcctga
     6721 gcgagacgaa atacgcgatc gctgttaaaa ggacaattac aaacaggaat cgaatgcaac
     6781 cggcgcagga acactgccag cgcatcaaca atattttcac ctgaatcagg atattcttct
     6841 aatacctgga atgctgtttt tccggggatc gcagtggtga gtaaccatgc atcatcagga
     6901 gtacggataa aatgcttgat ggtcggaaga ggcataaatt ccgtcagcca gtttagtctg
     6961 accatctcat ctgtaacatc attggcaacg ctacctttgc catgtttcag aaacaactct
     7021 ggcgcatcgg gcttcccata caagcgatag attgtcgcac ctgattgccc gacattatcg
     7081 cgagcccatt tatacccata taaatcagca tccatgttgg aatttaatcg cggcctcgac
     7141 gtttcccgtt gaatatggct cataacaccc cttgtattac tgtttatgta agcagacagt
     7201 tttattgttc atgatgatat atttttatct tgtgcaatgt aacatcagag attttgagac
     7261 acgggccaga gctgca
//
LOCUS       NL018                   7314 bp    DNA     circular SYN 18-DEC-2023
DEFINITION  pUC57-Kan-CML282-CML284.
ACCESSION   .
VERSION     .
KEYWORDS    .
SOURCE      synthetic DNA construct
  ORGANISM  synthetic DNA construct
REFERENCE   1  (bases 1 to 7314)
  AUTHORS   .
  TITLE     Direct Submission
  JOURNAL   Exported Jan 8, 2026 from SnapGene 8.0.3
            https://www.snapgene.com
FEATURES             Location/Qualifiers
     source          1..7314
                     /mol_type="other DNA"
                     /organism="synthetic DNA construct"
     misc_feature    435..1095
                     /label=CML282-CML284-HR-L
                     /note="color: #55aa00; direction: RIGHT"
     promoter        1096..1595
                     /label=pCPCC
                     /note="color: #00ff00; direction: RIGHT"
     CDS             1599..1601
                     /codon_start=1
                     /product="Start site
                     "
                     /label=Start site
                     /note="color: #ff0000"
                     /translation="M"
     CDS             1602..1847
                     /codon_start=1
                     /product="DNA Gyrase B transit peptide Optimized 
                     "
                     /label=CTP CMH166C
                     /note="color: #c54183"
                     /translation="NATYAFVSTIGVGCGSYWSGTCLCRSSSRERPNAPKLSSRWPQRG
                     ALLCSGVEQVQPVPGFRDSTASNANTFPKSGSEYTAA"
     CDS             1854..1859
                     /codon_start=1
                     /label=GS
                     /note="color: #993366"
                     /translation="GS"
     CDS             1866..1877
                     /codon_start=1
                     /label=GSGS-Linker
                     /note="color: #993366"
                     /translation="GSGS"
     CDS             1878..2591
                     /codon_start=1
                     /product="yellow fluorescent protein published in 2006, 
                     derived from Aequorea victoria. "
                     /label=mVenus optimized
                     /note="MVenus YFP back translated and optimized with RE 
                     restrictions and cm codon table 19cds"
                     /note="color: #ffff00"
                     /translation="VSKGEELFTGVVPILVELDGDVNGHKFSVSGEGEGDATYGKLTLK
                     LICTTGKLPVPWPTLVTTLGYGLQCFARYPDHMKQHDFFKSAMPEGYVQERTIFFKDDG
                     NYKTRAEVKFEGDTLVNRIELKGIDFKEDGNILGHKLEYNYNSHNVYITADKQKNGIKA
                     NFKIRHNIEDGGVQLADHYQQNTPIGDGPVLLPDNHYLSYQSKLSKDPNEKRDHMVLLE
                     FVTAAGITLGMDELYK"
     CDS             2592..2603
                     /codon_start=1
                     /label=GSGS-linker
                     /note="color: #993366"
                     /translation="GSGS"
     CDS             2616..2639
                     /codon_start=1
                     /product="peptide that binds Strep-Tactin(R), an engineered
                     form of streptavidin"
                     /label=Strep-Tag II
                     /note="color: #cc99b2"
                     /translation="WSHPQFEK"
     terminator      2643..2895
                     /label=NOS terminator
                     /note="nopaline synthase terminator and poly(A) signal"
                     /note="color: #ffffff"
     promoter        2908..3507
                     /label=pAPCC
                     /note="color: #339966; direction: RIGHT"
     CDS             3514..3516
                     /codon_start=1
                     /product="Start site"
                     /label=Start site
                     /note="color: #ff0000"
                     /translation="M"
     CDS             3517..3693
                     /codon_start=1
                     /product="chloroplastic transit peptide apcc optimized "
                     /label=CTP CMO250C
                     /note="color: #993366"
                     /translation="FVQTSFFGTGVKASAKSAESQRCLAHSSWSVRMTGYDMNGSSAGN
                     LGPRRIKSSGVAND"
     CDS             3700..4344
                     /codon_start=1
                     /product="chloramphenicol acetyltransferase CAT from S.a. 
                     optimized "
                     /label=CAT
                     /note="color: #00ffff"
                     /translation="NFNKIDLDNWKRKEIFNHYLNQQTTFSITTEIDISVLYRNIKQEG
                     YKFYPAFIFLVTRVINSNTAFRTGYNSDGELGYWDKLEPLYTIFDGVSKTFSGIWTPVK
                     NDFKEFYDLYLSDVEKYNGSGKLFPKTPIPENAFSLSIIPWTSFTGFNLNINNNSNYLL
                     PIITAGKFINKGNSIYLPLSLQVHHSVCDGYHAGLFMNSIQELSDRPNDWLL"
     CDS             4351..4374
                     /codon_start=1
                     /product="FLAG(R) epitope tag, followed by an enterokinase 
                     cleavage site"
                     /label=FLAG
                     /note="color: #cc99b2"
                     /translation="DYKDDDDK"
     3'UTR           4378..4574
                     /label=Beta tubulin 3'UTR
                     /note="Beta tubulin 3'UTR"
                     /note="color: #ff0000"
     misc_feature    complement(4575..5163)
                     /label=CML282-CML284-HR-R
                     /note="color: #55aa00; direction: LEFT"
     primer_bind     complement(5224..5240)
                     /label=M13 rev
                     /note="common sequencing primer, one of multiple similar 
                     variants"
                     /note="color: #a020f0; direction: LEFT"
     protein_bind    5248..5264
                     /label=lac operator
                     /bound_moiety="lac repressor encoded by lacI"
                     /note="The lac repressor binds to the lac operator to 
                     inhibit transcription in E. coli. This inhibition can be 
                     relieved by adding lactose or 
                     isopropyl-beta-D-thiogalactopyranoside (IPTG)."
                     /note="color: #31849b"
     promoter        complement(join(5272..5278,5279..5296,5297..5302))
                     /label=lac promoter
                     /note="promoter for the E. coli lac operon"
                     /note="This reverse directional feature has 3 segments:
                        1: 5272 .. 5278 / #ffffff / -10
                        2: 5279 .. 5296 / #ffffff
                        3: 5297 .. 5302 / #ffffff / -35"
     protein_bind    5317..5338
                     /label=CAP binding site
                     /bound_moiety="E. coli catabolite activator protein"
                     /note="CAP binding activates transcription in the presence 
                     of cAMP."
                     /note="color: #31849b"
     rep_origin      complement(5608..6236)
                     /direction=LEFT
                     /label=ColE1 origin
                     /note="color: #4682b4"
     misc_feature    complement(5611..6225)
                     /label=rep\(pMB1)
                     /note="vntifkey=""21"" - label=rep(pMB1) - 
                     ApEinfo_fwdcolor=#ff0000 - ApEinfo_revcolor=#ff0000 - 
                     ApEinfo_graphicformat=arrow_data {{0 1 2 0 0 -1} {} 0} - 
                     width 5 offset 0 -"
                     /note="2050..2664"
                     /note="color: #dc143c; direction: LEFT"
     CDS             complement(6392..7201)
                     /codon_start=1
                     /gene="aph(3')-Ia"
                     /product="aminoglycoside phosphotransferase"
                     /label=KanR
                     /note="confers resistance to kanamycin in bacteria or G418 
                     (Geneticin(R)) in eukaryotes"
                     /note="color: #ccffcc"
                     /translation="MSHIQRETSRPRLNSNMDADLYGYKWARDNVGQSGATIYRLYGKP
                     DAPELFLKHGKGSVANDVTDEMVRLNWLTEFMPLPTIKHFIRTPDDAWLLTTAIPGKTA
                     FQVLEEYPDSGENIVDALAVFLRRLHSIPVCNCPFNSDRVFRLAQAQSRMNNGLVDASD
                     FDDERNGWPVEQVWKEMHKLLPFSPDSVVTHGDFSLDNLIFDEGKLIGCIDVGRVGIAD
                     RYQDLAILWNCLGEFSPSLQKRLFQKYGIDNPDMNKLQFHLMLDEFF"
ORIGIN
        1 tcgcgcgttt cggtgatgac ggtgaaaacc tctgacacat gcagctcccg gagacggtca
       61 cagcttgtct gtaagcggat gccgggagca gacaagcccg tcagggcgcg tcagcgggtg
      121 ttggcgggtg tcggggctgg cttaactatg cggcatcaga gcagattgta ctgagagtgc
      181 accatatgcg gtgtgaaata ccgcacagat gcgtaaggag aaaataccgc atcaggcgcc
      241 attcgccatt caggctgcgc aactgttggg aagggcgatc ggtgcgggcc tcttcgctat
      301 tacgccagct ggcgaaaggg ggatgtgctg caaggcgatt aagttgggta acgccagggt
      361 tttcccagtc acgacgttgt aaaacgacgg ccagagaatt cgagctcggt acctcgcgaa
      421 tacatctaga tgacgtctgg cccgcgggac cttccgccta taaggtaaac gttcgacagt
      481 acggaaagct tttctccctt gtaacatgta tcttaggggg gaaataaata ttgatatact
      541 tgccggtgag tcgtgagtct cgtacctttt ttcgatatcg cgcattcaac acgcgcacct
      601 gggaggtcag gccgtcgcga gacacgacac gcatgtcgcc gctggggaga aacccgatcg
      661 tgaccaatcg tttactgttt gttctacagt acaagttgtg tttgcgttgt cgtcgtagcc
      721 gagtatggtg tttcaattcg attatgtttc aacgctcatg tgagcgtatc caagcgattt
      781 ttcccagttt gtatcagaag cgttcaaagg gcgttgtttt tcaaaaaaat aaaaaggaaa
      841 gatatggaga agccagtcga ggatcctggg ggcgcagcgt cgccggcaac cggaaaaaca
      901 acaaacaaaa aacagtgccg agtccagagg aacggagaag gacgtagaag caaaacggtg
      961 cggccctacg tgaaatgctg caagaaagac gacattacga cgacatgacg gtgaaagcgt
     1021 gtcatctaaa ctgcgatcga caattctacg cgaatcgcgc gtgatccgcg gagcctccag
     1081 gtgcgatggc gcgcgcacta gcccggtgaa ctcggccggt cagccaaatc ctccacccgg
     1141 aaggttcgca ccgtcactgc agcgagcgca gtccaagcct ctaggcgcgg taggcgtgca
     1201 ggatgcgcgt ccaattcggc aagatgcgct gccggcatgc ccgcccatgt gtcggaccca
     1261 ttccgtgcaa gcgaggcacg tcgagcgatt tggggcgcgt gcataggccc gcgcacgatg
     1321 aacgatctgg ttgcatgcgt acacaaacag gacttttctg accatgatgt ccctattcgg
     1381 acatgacgca tcgcgcactt ccgcaacacc tcgttgctgg gcgcagccgg ccgcggcacc
     1441 tcgcgagcac gccggcctcg gcagcgcgag cgcattagcg agatccccga cgacggacgt
     1501 gggtcgagat tcgatttcgg aggccgcacg acgcaaaaag gtcattcgag tttgtgtctg
     1561 cggactctga acgttcctcg taaagcactt ctgatcatat gaacgcgacg tacgctttcg
     1621 tgtcgacgat cggcgtgggc tgcggctcgt actggtcggg cacgtgcctg tgccgctcgt
     1681 cgtcgcgcga gcgcccgaac gcgccgaagc tgtcgtcgcg ctggccgcag cgcggcgcgc
     1741 tgctgtgctc gggcgtggag caggtgcagc cggtgccggg cttccgcgac tcgacggcgt
     1801 cgaacgcgaa cacgttcccg aagtcgggct cggagtacac ggcggcggga tccggcagca
     1861 gatctggcag cggcagcgtg tcgaagggcg aggagctgtt cacgggcgtg gtgccgatcc
     1921 tggtggagct ggacggcgac gtgaacggcc acaagttctc ggtgtcgggc gagggcgagg
     1981 gcgacgcgac gtacggcaag ctgacgctga agctgatctg cacgacgggc aagctgccgg
     2041 tgccgtggcc gacgctggtg acgacgctgg gctacggcct gcagtgcttc gcgcgctacc
     2101 cggaccacat gaagcagcac gacttcttca agtcggcgat gccggagggc tacgtgcagg
     2161 agcgcacgat cttcttcaag gacgacggca actacaagac gcgcgcggag gtgaagttcg
     2221 agggcgacac gctggtgaac cgcatcgagc tgaagggcat cgacttcaag gaggacggca
     2281 acatcctggg ccacaagctg gagtacaact acaactcgca caacgtgtac atcacggcgg
     2341 acaagcagaa gaacggcatc aaggcgaact tcaagatccg ccacaacatc gaggacggcg
     2401 gcgtgcagct ggcggaccac taccagcaga acacgccgat cggcgacggc ccggtgctgc
     2461 tgccggacaa ccactacctg tcgtaccagt cgaagctgtc gaaggacccg aacgagaagc
     2521 gcgaccacat ggtgctgctg gagttcgtga cggcggcggg catcacgctg ggcatggacg
     2581 agctgtacaa gggcagcggc agcgatatcg aattctggtc gcacccgcag ttcgagaagt
     2641 aagatcgttc aaacatttgg caataaagtt tcttaagatt gaatcctgtt gccggtcttg
     2701 cgatgattat cctataattt ctgttgaatt acgttaagca tgtaataatt aacatgtaat
     2761 gcatgacgtt atttatgaga tgggttttta tgattagagt cccgcaatta tacatttaat
     2821 acgcgataga aaacaaaata tagcgcgcaa actaggataa attatcgcgc gcggtgtcat
     2881 ctatgttact agatcactag tacgcgtcga cgagaacgta taaggagtgc gcacggcgtt
     2941 ttgttacaat accgatagat gagtttcgaa catcgcattc acaccatgag cgggggcgca
     3001 cgctccagag agtggagatg gaaaagtgcc agcggagccc tgaggatgca aaaaagtacg
     3061 gaccgctgac ggaagggcaa atggaaagga gggcgaaact tcgagggcta cttgcattag
     3121 taagtacaac caacgatggt aagaaacgta tggagtttgc gaaccgagac tttaacgctg
     3181 ccatcaatat caggagatgt gcggtgctgg agacgaggcc tccagagtga acaagaaggt
     3241 acttttttgg acaaccttct aaggtcgaac tatatgagat aaaattggaa gaagtagttg
     3301 gtggccggtc caaaaagacg gggaggcgtc tgcacatcag ttggagacgt tttgtccaag
     3361 gcgcgccgat cgccactact gtacacggcc ggcgagaacg tggcgagaat acgcaagcga
     3421 gctcgccggc tgcgctcgct gcaccaccgt cttttgactc acaacttcgc gatctctttg
     3481 ttctctgtgt ttcttcgttc gttgacccct aggatgttcg tgcaaacgtc gttcttcggc
     3541 acgggcgtga aggcgtcggc gaagtcggcg gagtcgcagc gctgcctggc gcactcgtcg
     3601 tggtcggtgc gcatgacggg ctacgacatg aacggctcgt cggcgggcaa cctgggcccg
     3661 cgccgcatca agtcgtcggg cgtggcgaac gacaagctta acttcaacaa gatcgacctg
     3721 gacaactgga agcgcaagga aatcttcaac cactacctga accagcagac gacgttctcg
     3781 atcacgacgg agatcgacat ctcggtgctg taccgcaaca tcaagcagga gggctacaag
     3841 ttctacccgg cgttcatctt cctggtgacg cgcgtgatca actcgaacac ggcgttccgc
     3901 acgggctaca actcggacgg cgagctgggc tactgggaca agctggagcc gctgtacacg
     3961 atcttcgacg gcgtgagcaa gacgttctcg ggcatctgga cgccggtgaa gaacgacttc
     4021 aaggagttct acgacctgta cctgtcggac gtggagaagt acaacggctc gggcaagctg
     4081 ttcccaaaga cgccgatccc ggagaatgcg ttctcgctgt cgatcatccc gtggacctcg
     4141 ttcacgggct tcaacctgaa catcaacaac aactcgaact acctgctgcc gatcatcacg
     4201 gcgggcaagt tcatcaacaa gggcaactcg atctacctgc cgctgtcgct gcaggtgcac
     4261 cactcggtgt gcgacggcta ccacgcgggc ctgttcatga actcgatcca ggagctgtcg
     4321 gaccgcccga acgactggct gctgctcgag gactacaagg acgacgacga caagtaaact
     4381 agctatttat ctggtacata tcattcataa gcacatgttt ttgcgttgaa acccggtaaa
     4441 acactcatga cgttttgtgt tgaattgcaa ccagcacgtt atcgaccagc tctcgaacaa
     4501 aacatcgctt tatacgggag aagttgctgc ggtattgacc agagcgtacg aaaacttgtg
     4561 caggcaaaaa gtgtctggtg gtatctctcg agcagcctac atggcaatgc gactcgttgt
     4621 tgtcgttgga tgctcaatgc agagcagagc aaccaccgcg ctgacactcg gactcgaact
     4681 ccaaatacca tcgatagagg cgatagcagc aggctgccgg gcacgtatat gggccaaggg
     4741 gtccactatg cgcacctctt tgagtcgggt tttggtgcag acccccaacg cagcgcaaga
     4801 aaacttggat gaaatcagcg cagatttggc tgaagcgcct attagacgaa aacacgctac
     4861 ccaatcgttc cccggaaata tagaattctc ccgtcgcctg aagcgaacgg gccaaacgcc
     4921 aatatgggaa cgtagacacg ggaccagtcg ccccagtaac gccggcttga ctctatcggg
     4981 aactacaacc tagcatacac atgcaagtac tggtggcagg cgctggaatt cccgcgactt
     5041 gctcgaggta cccaatggct cgccaaaatg cgcgttggtg gcttccggct ggcagcaccg
     5101 gcgctaagcc gtatgggaac actggaatcg cactgggaat cgcactatcc ctgctgcgga
     5161 gacgtcatcg gatcccgggc ccgtcgactg cagaggcctg catgcaagct tggtgtaatc
     5221 atggtcatag ctgtttcctg tgtgaaattg ttatccgctc acaattccac acaacatacg
     5281 agccggaagc ataaagtgta aagcctgggg tgcctaatga gtgagctaac tcacattaat
     5341 tgcgttgcgc tcactgcccg ctttccagtc gggaaacctg tcgtgccagc tgcattaatg
     5401 aatcggccaa cgcgcgggga gaggcggttt gcgtattggg cgctcttccg cttcctcgct
     5461 cactgactcg ctgcgctcgg tcgttcggct gcggcgagcg gtatcagctc actcaaaggc
     5521 ggtaatacgg ttatccacag aatcagggga taacgcagga aagaacatgt gagcaaaagg
     5581 ccagcaaaag gccaggaacc gtaaaaaggc cgcgttgctg gcgtttttcc ataggctccg
     5641 cccccctgac gagcatcaca aaaatcgacg ctcaagtcag aggtggcgaa acccgacagg
     5701 actataaaga taccaggcgt ttccccctgg aagctccctc gtgcgctctc ctgttccgac
     5761 cctgccgctt accggatacc tgtccgcctt tctcccttcg ggaagcgtgg cgctttctca
     5821 tagctcacgc tgtaggtatc tcagttcggt gtaggtcgtt cgctccaagc tgggctgtgt
     5881 gcacgaaccc cccgttcagc ccgaccgctg cgccttatcc ggtaactatc gtcttgagtc
     5941 caacccggta agacacgact tatcgccact ggcagcagcc actggtaaca ggattagcag
     6001 agcgaggtat gtaggcggtg ctacagagtt cttgaagtgg tggcctaact acggctacac
     6061 tagaagaaca gtatttggta tctgcgctct gctgaagcca gttaccttcg gaaaaagagt
     6121 tggtagctct tgatccggca aacaaaccac cgctggtagc ggtggttttt ttgtttgcaa
     6181 gcagcagatt acgcgcagaa aaaaaggatc tcaagaagat cctttgatct tttctacggg
     6241 gtctgacgct cagtggaacg aaaactcacg ttaagggatt ttggtcatga gattatcaaa
     6301 aaggatcttc acctagatcc ttttaaatta aaaatgaagt tttaaatcaa gcccaatctg
     6361 aataatgtta caaccaatta accaattctg attagaaaaa ctcatcgagc atcaaatgaa
     6421 actgcaattt attcatatca ggattatcaa taccatattt ttgaaaaagc cgtttctgta
     6481 atgaaggaga aaactcaccg aggcagttcc ataggatggc aagatcctgg tatcggtctg
     6541 cgattccgac tcgtccaaca tcaatacaac ctattaattt cccctcgtca aaaataaggt
     6601 tatcaagtga gaaatcacca tgagtgacga ctgaatccgg tgagaatggc aaaagtttat
     6661 gcatttcttt ccagacttgt tcaacaggcc agccattacg ctcgtcatca aaatcactcg
     6721 catcaaccaa accgttattc attcgtgatt gcgcctgagc gagacgaaat acgcgatcgc
     6781 tgttaaaagg acaattacaa acaggaatcg aatgcaaccg gcgcaggaac actgccagcg
     6841 catcaacaat attttcacct gaatcaggat attcttctaa tacctggaat gctgtttttc
     6901 cggggatcgc agtggtgagt aaccatgcat catcaggagt acggataaaa tgcttgatgg
     6961 tcggaagagg cataaattcc gtcagccagt ttagtctgac catctcatct gtaacatcat
     7021 tggcaacgct acctttgcca tgtttcagaa acaactctgg cgcatcgggc ttcccataca
     7081 agcgatagat tgtcgcacct gattgcccga cattatcgcg agcccattta tacccatata
     7141 aatcagcatc catgttggaa tttaatcgcg gcctcgacgt ttcccgttga atatggctca
     7201 taacacccct tgtattactg tttatgtaag cagacagttt tattgttcat gatgatatat
     7261 ttttatcttg tgcaatgtaa catcagagat tttgagacac gggccagagc tgca
//
LOCUS       NL019                   7190 bp    DNA     circular SYN 18-DEC-2023
DEFINITION  pUC57-Kan-CMK235-CMK236.
ACCESSION   .
VERSION     .
KEYWORDS    .
SOURCE      synthetic DNA construct
  ORGANISM  synthetic DNA construct
REFERENCE   1  (bases 1 to 7190)
  AUTHORS   .
  TITLE     Direct Submission
  JOURNAL   Exported Jan 8, 2026 from SnapGene 8.0.3
            https://www.snapgene.com
FEATURES             Location/Qualifiers
     source          1..7190
                     /mol_type="other DNA"
                     /organism="synthetic DNA construct"
     misc_feature    435..1006
                     /label=CMK235-CMK236-HR-L
                     /note="color: #55aa00; direction: RIGHT"
     promoter        1007..1506
                     /label=pCPCC
                     /note="color: #00ff00; direction: RIGHT"
     CDS             1510..1512
                     /codon_start=1
                     /product="Start site
                     "
                     /label=Start site
                     /note="color: #ff0000"
                     /translation="M"
     CDS             1513..1758
                     /codon_start=1
                     /product="DNA Gyrase B transit peptide Optimized 
                     "
                     /label=CTP CMH166C
                     /note="color: #c54183"
                     /translation="NATYAFVSTIGVGCGSYWSGTCLCRSSSRERPNAPKLSSRWPQRG
                     ALLCSGVEQVQPVPGFRDSTASNANTFPKSGSEYTAA"
     CDS             1765..1770
                     /codon_start=1
                     /label=GS
                     /note="color: #993366"
                     /translation="GS"
     CDS             1777..1788
                     /codon_start=1
                     /label=GSGS-Linker
                     /note="color: #993366"
                     /translation="GSGS"
     CDS             1789..2502
                     /codon_start=1
                     /product="yellow fluorescent protein published in 2006, 
                     derived from Aequorea victoria. "
                     /label=mVenus optimized
                     /note="MVenus YFP back translated and optimized with RE 
                     restrictions and cm codon table 19cds"
                     /note="color: #ffff00"
                     /translation="VSKGEELFTGVVPILVELDGDVNGHKFSVSGEGEGDATYGKLTLK
                     LICTTGKLPVPWPTLVTTLGYGLQCFARYPDHMKQHDFFKSAMPEGYVQERTIFFKDDG
                     NYKTRAEVKFEGDTLVNRIELKGIDFKEDGNILGHKLEYNYNSHNVYITADKQKNGIKA
                     NFKIRHNIEDGGVQLADHYQQNTPIGDGPVLLPDNHYLSYQSKLSKDPNEKRDHMVLLE
                     FVTAAGITLGMDELYK"
     CDS             2503..2514
                     /codon_start=1
                     /label=GSGS-linker
                     /note="color: #993366"
                     /translation="GSGS"
     CDS             2527..2550
                     /codon_start=1
                     /product="peptide that binds Strep-Tactin(R), an engineered
                     form of streptavidin"
                     /label=Strep-Tag II
                     /note="color: #cc99b2"
                     /translation="WSHPQFEK"
     terminator      2554..2806
                     /label=NOS terminator
                     /note="nopaline synthase terminator and poly(A) signal"
                     /note="color: #ffffff"
     promoter        2819..3418
                     /label=pAPCC
                     /note="color: #339966; direction: RIGHT"
     CDS             3425..3427
                     /codon_start=1
                     /product="Start site"
                     /label=Start site
                     /note="color: #ff0000"
                     /translation="M"
     CDS             3428..3604
                     /codon_start=1
                     /product="chloroplastic transit peptide apcc optimized "
                     /label=CTP CMO250C
                     /note="color: #993366"
                     /translation="FVQTSFFGTGVKASAKSAESQRCLAHSSWSVRMTGYDMNGSSAGN
                     LGPRRIKSSGVAND"
     CDS             3611..4255
                     /codon_start=1
                     /product="chloramphenicol acetyltransferase CAT from S.a. 
                     optimized "
                     /label=CAT
                     /note="color: #00ffff"
                     /translation="NFNKIDLDNWKRKEIFNHYLNQQTTFSITTEIDISVLYRNIKQEG
                     YKFYPAFIFLVTRVINSNTAFRTGYNSDGELGYWDKLEPLYTIFDGVSKTFSGIWTPVK
                     NDFKEFYDLYLSDVEKYNGSGKLFPKTPIPENAFSLSIIPWTSFTGFNLNINNNSNYLL
                     PIITAGKFINKGNSIYLPLSLQVHHSVCDGYHAGLFMNSIQELSDRPNDWLL"
     CDS             4262..4285
                     /codon_start=1
                     /product="FLAG(R) epitope tag, followed by an enterokinase 
                     cleavage site"
                     /label=FLAG
                     /note="color: #cc99b2"
                     /translation="DYKDDDDK"
     3'UTR           4289..4485
                     /label=Beta tubulin 3'UTR
                     /note="Beta tubulin 3'UTR"
                     /note="color: #ff0000"
     misc_feature    complement(4486..5039)
                     /label=CMK235-CMK236-HR-R
                     /note="color: #55aa00; direction: LEFT"
     primer_bind     complement(5100..5116)
                     /label=M13 rev
                     /note="common sequencing primer, one of multiple similar 
                     variants"
                     /note="color: #a020f0; direction: LEFT"
     protein_bind    5124..5140
                     /label=lac operator
                     /bound_moiety="lac repressor encoded by lacI"
                     /note="The lac repressor binds to the lac operator to 
                     inhibit transcription in E. coli. This inhibition can be 
                     relieved by adding lactose or 
                     isopropyl-beta-D-thiogalactopyranoside (IPTG)."
                     /note="color: #31849b"
     promoter        complement(join(5148..5154,5155..5172,5173..5178))
                     /label=lac promoter
                     /note="promoter for the E. coli lac operon"
                     /note="This reverse directional feature has 3 segments:
                        1: 5148 .. 5154 / #ffffff / -10
                        2: 5155 .. 5172 / #ffffff
                        3: 5173 .. 5178 / #ffffff / -35"
     protein_bind    5193..5214
                     /label=CAP binding site
                     /bound_moiety="E. coli catabolite activator protein"
                     /note="CAP binding activates transcription in the presence 
                     of cAMP."
                     /note="color: #31849b"
     rep_origin      complement(5484..6112)
                     /direction=LEFT
                     /label=ColE1 origin
                     /note="color: #4682b4"
     misc_feature    complement(5487..6101)
                     /label=rep\(pMB1)
                     /note="vntifkey=""21"" - label=rep(pMB1) - 
                     ApEinfo_fwdcolor=#ff0000 - ApEinfo_revcolor=#ff0000 - 
                     ApEinfo_graphicformat=arrow_data {{0 1 2 0 0 -1} {} 0} - 
                     width 5 offset 0 -"
                     /note="2050..2664"
                     /note="color: #dc143c; direction: LEFT"
     CDS             complement(6268..7077)
                     /codon_start=1
                     /gene="aph(3')-Ia"
                     /product="aminoglycoside phosphotransferase"
                     /label=KanR
                     /note="confers resistance to kanamycin in bacteria or G418 
                     (Geneticin(R)) in eukaryotes"
                     /note="color: #ccffcc"
                     /translation="MSHIQRETSRPRLNSNMDADLYGYKWARDNVGQSGATIYRLYGKP
                     DAPELFLKHGKGSVANDVTDEMVRLNWLTEFMPLPTIKHFIRTPDDAWLLTTAIPGKTA
                     FQVLEEYPDSGENIVDALAVFLRRLHSIPVCNCPFNSDRVFRLAQAQSRMNNGLVDASD
                     FDDERNGWPVEQVWKEMHKLLPFSPDSVVTHGDFSLDNLIFDEGKLIGCIDVGRVGIAD
                     RYQDLAILWNCLGEFSPSLQKRLFQKYGIDNPDMNKLQFHLMLDEFF"
ORIGIN
        1 tcgcgcgttt cggtgatgac ggtgaaaacc tctgacacat gcagctcccg gagacggtca
       61 cagcttgtct gtaagcggat gccgggagca gacaagcccg tcagggcgcg tcagcgggtg
      121 ttggcgggtg tcggggctgg cttaactatg cggcatcaga gcagattgta ctgagagtgc
      181 accatatgcg gtgtgaaata ccgcacagat gcgtaaggag aaaataccgc atcaggcgcc
      241 attcgccatt caggctgcgc aactgttggg aagggcgatc ggtgcgggcc tcttcgctat
      301 tacgccagct ggcgaaaggg ggatgtgctg caaggcgatt aagttgggta acgccagggt
      361 tttcccagtc acgacgttgt aaaacgacgg ccagagaatt cgagctcggt acctcgcgaa
      421 tacatctaga tgacgtcagc atgcttaaaa cgccgtgttg ctcttcgatc cgtacctggt
      481 agggagcgag aaggcatgtc tcggtccgag tacatgcata ggatgcagag attgacgaaa
      541 tgatcgccaa agaaaagtag atacattcag agaaagggca ggttccggtc tatccatcga
      601 tcttggggat ctgaatccgg caaccaaatc ggggatggag cccagcgacc acatcaatgc
      661 cacatcgccg agtaaaggag aagcaaatga aagcaccggg caaagaagag aaggattttg
      721 ctgaatagag tacaagatgg gacaggaggg ggaaagtgtc tcagcagcgg gatcggtagg
      781 gagcaattgt aaaaaagtgc attttcaaac gcttccgcga tgagcatctt ccatagagaa
      841 tcaagattca gggcatcatt cgggatcgta tagcttagtg ctcgatacat gctcgcttgt
      901 cctgcctcgt ttggacacat gtcgtcgagc aactgctaga aggcgttcca cgcgcactac
      961 tctcacgtat acgaatcgat acggaatttt tcagtcaggc cttcgtcact agcccggtga
     1021 actcggccgg tcagccaaat cctccacccg gaaggttcgc accgtcactg cagcgagcgc
     1081 agtccaagcc tctaggcgcg gtaggcgtgc aggatgcgcg tccaattcgg caagatgcgc
     1141 tgccggcatg cccgcccatg tgtcggaccc attccgtgca agcgaggcac gtcgagcgat
     1201 ttggggcgcg tgcataggcc cgcgcacgat gaacgatctg gttgcatgcg tacacaaaca
     1261 ggacttttct gaccatgatg tccctattcg gacatgacgc atcgcgcact tccgcaacac
     1321 ctcgttgctg ggcgcagccg gccgcggcac ctcgcgagca cgccggcctc ggcagcgcga
     1381 gcgcattagc gagatccccg acgacggacg tgggtcgaga ttcgatttcg gaggccgcac
     1441 gacgcaaaaa ggtcattcga gtttgtgtct gcggactctg aacgttcctc gtaaagcact
     1501 tctgatcata tgaacgcgac gtacgctttc gtgtcgacga tcggcgtggg ctgcggctcg
     1561 tactggtcgg gcacgtgcct gtgccgctcg tcgtcgcgcg agcgcccgaa cgcgccgaag
     1621 ctgtcgtcgc gctggccgca gcgcggcgcg ctgctgtgct cgggcgtgga gcaggtgcag
     1681 ccggtgccgg gcttccgcga ctcgacggcg tcgaacgcga acacgttccc gaagtcgggc
     1741 tcggagtaca cggcggcggg atccggcagc agatctggca gcggcagcgt gtcgaagggc
     1801 gaggagctgt tcacgggcgt ggtgccgatc ctggtggagc tggacggcga cgtgaacggc
     1861 cacaagttct cggtgtcggg cgagggcgag ggcgacgcga cgtacggcaa gctgacgctg
     1921 aagctgatct gcacgacggg caagctgccg gtgccgtggc cgacgctggt gacgacgctg
     1981 ggctacggcc tgcagtgctt cgcgcgctac ccggaccaca tgaagcagca cgacttcttc
     2041 aagtcggcga tgccggaggg ctacgtgcag gagcgcacga tcttcttcaa ggacgacggc
     2101 aactacaaga cgcgcgcgga ggtgaagttc gagggcgaca cgctggtgaa ccgcatcgag
     2161 ctgaagggca tcgacttcaa ggaggacggc aacatcctgg gccacaagct ggagtacaac
     2221 tacaactcgc acaacgtgta catcacggcg gacaagcaga agaacggcat caaggcgaac
     2281 ttcaagatcc gccacaacat cgaggacggc ggcgtgcagc tggcggacca ctaccagcag
     2341 aacacgccga tcggcgacgg cccggtgctg ctgccggaca accactacct gtcgtaccag
     2401 tcgaagctgt cgaaggaccc gaacgagaag cgcgaccaca tggtgctgct ggagttcgtg
     2461 acggcggcgg gcatcacgct gggcatggac gagctgtaca agggcagcgg cagcgatatc
     2521 gaattctggt cgcacccgca gttcgagaag taagatcgtt caaacatttg gcaataaagt
     2581 ttcttaagat tgaatcctgt tgccggtctt gcgatgatta tcctataatt tctgttgaat
     2641 tacgttaagc atgtaataat taacatgtaa tgcatgacgt tatttatgag atgggttttt
     2701 atgattagag tcccgcaatt atacatttaa tacgcgatag aaaacaaaat atagcgcgca
     2761 aactaggata aattatcgcg cgcggtgtca tctatgttac tagatcacta gtacgcgtcg
     2821 acgagaacgt ataaggagtg cgcacggcgt tttgttacaa taccgataga tgagtttcga
     2881 acatcgcatt cacaccatga gcgggggcgc acgctccaga gagtggagat ggaaaagtgc
     2941 cagcggagcc ctgaggatgc aaaaaagtac ggaccgctga cggaagggca aatggaaagg
     3001 agggcgaaac ttcgagggct acttgcatta gtaagtacaa ccaacgatgg taagaaacgt
     3061 atggagtttg cgaaccgaga ctttaacgct gccatcaata tcaggagatg tgcggtgctg
     3121 gagacgaggc ctccagagtg aacaagaagg tacttttttg gacaaccttc taaggtcgaa
     3181 ctatatgaga taaaattgga agaagtagtt ggtggccggt ccaaaaagac ggggaggcgt
     3241 ctgcacatca gttggagacg ttttgtccaa ggcgcgccga tcgccactac tgtacacggc
     3301 cggcgagaac gtggcgagaa tacgcaagcg agctcgccgg ctgcgctcgc tgcaccaccg
     3361 tcttttgact cacaacttcg cgatctcttt gttctctgtg tttcttcgtt cgttgacccc
     3421 taggatgttc gtgcaaacgt cgttcttcgg cacgggcgtg aaggcgtcgg cgaagtcggc
     3481 ggagtcgcag cgctgcctgg cgcactcgtc gtggtcggtg cgcatgacgg gctacgacat
     3541 gaacggctcg tcggcgggca acctgggccc gcgccgcatc aagtcgtcgg gcgtggcgaa
     3601 cgacaagctt aacttcaaca agatcgacct ggacaactgg aagcgcaagg aaatcttcaa
     3661 ccactacctg aaccagcaga cgacgttctc gatcacgacg gagatcgaca tctcggtgct
     3721 gtaccgcaac atcaagcagg agggctacaa gttctacccg gcgttcatct tcctggtgac
     3781 gcgcgtgatc aactcgaaca cggcgttccg cacgggctac aactcggacg gcgagctggg
     3841 ctactgggac aagctggagc cgctgtacac gatcttcgac ggcgtgagca agacgttctc
     3901 gggcatctgg acgccggtga agaacgactt caaggagttc tacgacctgt acctgtcgga
     3961 cgtggagaag tacaacggct cgggcaagct gttcccaaag acgccgatcc cggagaatgc
     4021 gttctcgctg tcgatcatcc cgtggacctc gttcacgggc ttcaacctga acatcaacaa
     4081 caactcgaac tacctgctgc cgatcatcac ggcgggcaag ttcatcaaca agggcaactc
     4141 gatctacctg ccgctgtcgc tgcaggtgca ccactcggtg tgcgacggct accacgcggg
     4201 cctgttcatg aactcgatcc aggagctgtc ggaccgcccg aacgactggc tgctgctcga
     4261 ggactacaag gacgacgacg acaagtaaac tagctattta tctggtacat atcattcata
     4321 agcacatgtt tttgcgttga aacccggtaa aacactcatg acgttttgtg ttgaattgca
     4381 accagcacgt tatcgaccag ctctcgaaca aaacatcgct ttatacggga gaagttgctg
     4441 cggtattgac cagagcgtac gaaaacttgt gcaggcaaaa agtgtgtgaa aacaccaccg
     4501 atgctccgaa aagcagttgc aatgagtccg ggtcgtaggg gaaaggattt gtacgcgaat
     4561 ccacgctttc ctgaacatat cagataacgc aaaatgtatc tttggcggtc ggaacatttc
     4621 cagcgcagat acgaaaaacg tatccaacca gcctcaagaa cgtaaagcga atgcgaatca
     4681 atgccaagcg tttgatgacg cgcagtctgc gggccatcct tcccttgcct cacatgctca
     4741 gaaaatggga cgaatgcaaa gcattccggg ggactcgatg gtgacaaatg aggatttggc
     4801 gctagctgat cagctggaca tggtggagag ggcggaagag ctgtcagaat gagaaggaac
     4861 gtcgcttcag agcgttgaag ctcatgatgt tgctgttgac ctcggatcga cgacaggctg
     4921 tattcaaagt gcggctgaag cttgatgctt ggccttcctg catctcgcgc tactacgttt
     4981 ctgagaacag cgccttgcag agcaaaacag actacgtgtc cgtatacgag cgccctgacg
     5041 tcatcggatc ccgggcccgt cgactgcaga ggcctgcatg caagcttggt gtaatcatgg
     5101 tcatagctgt ttcctgtgtg aaattgttat ccgctcacaa ttccacacaa catacgagcc
     5161 ggaagcataa agtgtaaagc ctggggtgcc taatgagtga gctaactcac attaattgcg
     5221 ttgcgctcac tgcccgcttt ccagtcggga aacctgtcgt gccagctgca ttaatgaatc
     5281 ggccaacgcg cggggagagg cggtttgcgt attgggcgct cttccgcttc ctcgctcact
     5341 gactcgctgc gctcggtcgt tcggctgcgg cgagcggtat cagctcactc aaaggcggta
     5401 atacggttat ccacagaatc aggggataac gcaggaaaga acatgtgagc aaaaggccag
     5461 caaaaggcca ggaaccgtaa aaaggccgcg ttgctggcgt ttttccatag gctccgcccc
     5521 cctgacgagc atcacaaaaa tcgacgctca agtcagaggt ggcgaaaccc gacaggacta
     5581 taaagatacc aggcgtttcc ccctggaagc tccctcgtgc gctctcctgt tccgaccctg
     5641 ccgcttaccg gatacctgtc cgcctttctc ccttcgggaa gcgtggcgct ttctcatagc
     5701 tcacgctgta ggtatctcag ttcggtgtag gtcgttcgct ccaagctggg ctgtgtgcac
     5761 gaaccccccg ttcagcccga ccgctgcgcc ttatccggta actatcgtct tgagtccaac
     5821 ccggtaagac acgacttatc gccactggca gcagccactg gtaacaggat tagcagagcg
     5881 aggtatgtag gcggtgctac agagttcttg aagtggtggc ctaactacgg ctacactaga
     5941 agaacagtat ttggtatctg cgctctgctg aagccagtta ccttcggaaa aagagttggt
     6001 agctcttgat ccggcaaaca aaccaccgct ggtagcggtg gtttttttgt ttgcaagcag
     6061 cagattacgc gcagaaaaaa aggatctcaa gaagatcctt tgatcttttc tacggggtct
     6121 gacgctcagt ggaacgaaaa ctcacgttaa gggattttgg tcatgagatt atcaaaaagg
     6181 atcttcacct agatcctttt aaattaaaaa tgaagtttta aatcaagccc aatctgaata
     6241 atgttacaac caattaacca attctgatta gaaaaactca tcgagcatca aatgaaactg
     6301 caatttattc atatcaggat tatcaatacc atatttttga aaaagccgtt tctgtaatga
     6361 aggagaaaac tcaccgaggc agttccatag gatggcaaga tcctggtatc ggtctgcgat
     6421 tccgactcgt ccaacatcaa tacaacctat taatttcccc tcgtcaaaaa taaggttatc
     6481 aagtgagaaa tcaccatgag tgacgactga atccggtgag aatggcaaaa gtttatgcat
     6541 ttctttccag acttgttcaa caggccagcc attacgctcg tcatcaaaat cactcgcatc
     6601 aaccaaaccg ttattcattc gtgattgcgc ctgagcgaga cgaaatacgc gatcgctgtt
     6661 aaaaggacaa ttacaaacag gaatcgaatg caaccggcgc aggaacactg ccagcgcatc
     6721 aacaatattt tcacctgaat caggatattc ttctaatacc tggaatgctg tttttccggg
     6781 gatcgcagtg gtgagtaacc atgcatcatc aggagtacgg ataaaatgct tgatggtcgg
     6841 aagaggcata aattccgtca gccagtttag tctgaccatc tcatctgtaa catcattggc
     6901 aacgctacct ttgccatgtt tcagaaacaa ctctggcgca tcgggcttcc catacaagcg
     6961 atagattgtc gcacctgatt gcccgacatt atcgcgagcc catttatacc catataaatc
     7021 agcatccatg ttggaattta atcgcggcct cgacgtttcc cgttgaatat ggctcataac
     7081 accccttgta ttactgttta tgtaagcaga cagttttatt gttcatgatg atatattttt
     7141 atcttgtgca atgtaacatc agagattttg agacacgggc cagagctgca
//
